# Supplementary material for: De novo synthesis of a conjugative system from human gut metagenomic data for targeted delivery of Cas9 antimicrobials
Source: bioRxiv preprint, doi:10.1101/2023.05.10.540216, version 1 (2023-05-10)
Supplement: Data S5 [file 540216_file13.txt]

LOCUS       pCitro_p15A 57346 bp ds-DNA     circular     01-MAY-2023
DEFINITION  .
FEATURES             Location/Qualifiers
     CDS             1327..1866
                     /label="nusG"
     CDS             2104..2781
                     /label="hypothetical orf"
     CDS             3135..3467
                     /label="hypothetical orf"
     CDS             3692..4030
                     /label="hypothetical orf"
     CDS             4046..5137
                     /label="pili assembly chaperone"
     CDS             5134..5574
                     /label="pilM"
     CDS             5589..7265
                     /label="pilN"
     CDS             7267..8571
                     /label="pilO2"
     CDS             8516..9055
                     /label="pilP"
     CDS             9058..10617
                     /label="pilF"
     CDS             10583..11704
                     /label="pilR"
     CDS             11673..12332
                     /label="pilX"
     CDS             12342..12899
                     /label="pilT"
     CDS             12884..13558
                     /label="prepillin peptidase"
     CDS             13540..14778
                     /label="pilV"
     CDS             14926..15534
                     /label="hypothetical orf"
     CDS             15781..16515
                     /label="hypothetical orf"
     CDS             16617..17825
                     /label="traF"
     CDS             17958..18431
                     /label="traH/dotD lipoprotein"
     CDS             18428..19234
                     /label="traI"
     CDS             19444..20406
                     /label="traJ"
     CDS             20731..21270
                     /label="hypothetical orf"
     CDS             21501..26120
                     /label="traC"
     CDS             26138..26488
                     /label="traL"
     CDS             26494..27195
                     /label="traM"
     CDS             27206..28189
                     /label="traN"
     CDS             28189..29505
                     /label="traO"
     CDS             29486..30259
                     /label="traP"
     CDS             30259..30783
                     /label="traQ"
     CDS             30817..31221
                     /label="traR"
     CDS             31267..32085
                     /label="traT"
     CDS             complement(32384..33616)
                     /label="hypothetical orf"
     CDS             33696..36749
                     /label="traU"
     CDS             36749..37318
                     /label="traV"
     CDS             37319..38533
                     /label="traW"
     CDS             38530..39072
                     /label="traX"
     CDS             39313..41289
                     /label="traY"
     CDS             41351..41983
                     /label="ExcA"
     CDS             42293..43501
                     /label="trbA"
     CDS             43554..44741
                     /label="trbB"
     CDS             44745..47045
                     /label="trbC"
     CDS             47449..47979
                     /label="hypothetical orf"
     CDS             complement(48311..51010)
                     /label="relaxase (nikB)"
     CDS             complement(51032..51367)
                     /label="nikA"
     misc_feature    51369..51584
                     /label="putative oriT region"
     CDS             51586..51906
                     /label="mobC"
     CDS             complement(51986..52885)
                     /label="hypothetical orf"
     CDS             complement(53226..53657)
                     /label="hypothetical orf"
     misc_feature    53733..55111
                     /label="Cen6-ArsH4-His3"
     CDS             complement(55332..55991)
                     /label="chloramphenicol acetyl-transferase"
     misc_feature    56353..57266
                     /label="p15A Origin"
ORIGIN
        1 TAACCATTAA CCATGCGCCT GAGAATCCTG AGACTCTAAA GCTTTTTTCA TCTTTTCAAA
       61 AAGCTCAAGA GGCACACAGT AGAACACTGG TTTGTTATAG CTCAAAATAG CCAGAGCCTC
      121 GCCATCAGTC GATGTTACTA GTTTTTCTGG ATTAGCTTTA AGCTCAGAAA CACCTGCAAC
      181 ACGGTTACAA AGAATCGTTC GCGACATTGA GAGCCCTCAC AACAAGATAG CTAACTAATA
      241 CCGCTCAGTA TAGAACCACA TTTAGACTTT AGAAAGTCTT ATTATCGTTG ATCTTTGAAC
      301 GATCTGTGAT CTAAAACAAT CTTAGTACCT TACGTCTTGA CTGTACGTTA GTTCCTGAGT
      361 AGCCTGTTAT TGTTGGAACT GATATCCAAC CGGGCGTGGA AACCCGATTT TACGTGTACA
      421 AAAACACGCA TTTGCGTGTT TTTTATTGCC TGTCGCCGTT TGTATATCAA TGGTGGCTCA
      481 GGTAGGGCAA CCGTCTAGGT TGGCCGGGTA CACGTAACCG GTATTTCCAC CCCTGCCTGG
      541 GCTACCACCA GAAGCGTGGA AACTTCGAGG TAGCTTTCGA AACTATCTAC GTGGAGGCTG
      601 AAACGATGGC CGCAACTGCT CTCTTCCTAA GATTTTTCTC GTGCATTCCT GCAATTTATT
      661 TAAACCAATC CCCTGAAACT GTCTTCCAAG CAATTGAACC TGCCCCCCTC CTTAAAGAAG
      721 CTGGGATTTT TCCTTGCTTG AAAAGATTAA AGAAAGTACT GACTGTACCG TCAACTCCTA
      781 TTCCATTATG CTAATTAGGA GCACAGTATG TTACGAAATA TTTTGCAAGA TCAAGCACTT
      841 GAAATCGTAC ACAAGCACTT TCAATCGCTT TCAAGAAGAC AACTGGAGAT ATGCCTCCTT
      901 CATACATTTG GCGTAGCAAA AAGTATGATT GCCAGCAATT ATAATATTAC TGTTGAGGCG
      961 GTTAAGCAGA ATATAAAAAG AAGCGTGCAA AAACTGGAAC TGGATAATAG TGATGCGCTG
     1021 AGAATAGCCA TACTCTCAAC GATATTTGTA ATAATGCTCA AAAAATAACA ACTTCAATGT
     1081 ACCCTAACGG GTACATTTTT TAAGATTCAT CTCATTTCAC TTTACAAAAA ATAGAAAAAT
     1141 TAAGATCATT AGTTCGAGTT TTATAAGTTG ATCCGGCCTA GTATAACTTT AAAACTCATT
     1201 ACAATAGCAT CCTGAGCCAT GAAGGCCTCA CAATGACAGC AGGCAAACTT AAGTGTTTGT
     1261 TAGTAAGACT GTTAAGTCGT CATGGTTGAG TGTGTTAGAC CCCGTTGAAC ATTGAATTAT
     1321 TCCGTCATGG ATCAATTCTG CGCGAAGCGT TCAAAAATGA ATATTGAGAC TGTATGTAAC
     1381 CAACAATGGT ATCTTGCTCT CTATATTACG GGGGGCAAAA ATCGCGAGAA CTTATTCGAC
     1441 TGGCTACACG ACAGGCGAAT TACTCCCTGG ACACCATTAT CCTTAACGCA AATAAGACGA
     1501 GCCGACGCTC CGCATGTTTT CAGAAAAAGG ACCTCTGCCG TTTTTCCCGG ATATTTTTTC
     1561 CTTAAGGCCA ATTTCGAATT CCAGAAGATA GATACTATTA GGGTACACTC TGCGTTCTGC
     1621 AATTTTGTGA AATTTGGCAG CCAAATTTCC CCCGTAAATA CAAGGGTGGT TGAAGCATTA
     1681 ATGAAAAAAT ACCCCGATCC CACGCATAAC CCTGCAGCAA GGGCTGAACT TGAAGCTGCA
     1741 TCAGATATCT GGCTAACAAA AAGTCAGTAC AAACATCTGA CTAAAATTGA TAGCGTCGAA
     1801 CACCCCGTAT CCCGGACTGC AATGCTGTTT GATATGATCA CCCATGCTGA TGCCTGGGGT
     1861 TTTTGAAATG TACTTTACCG TAGCCTCTTA AACTGGCCTA ACCAGTTATC ACTCCATCCC
     1921 TTTGACTTTC CCCCGTTTAC GGGGGCTTTT TTTACACCGT TTTCCGGCAA TGACGTCTGG
     1981 GCTGGTCCTG CCCGATGAAC ACCCCCTGTT CCTTTAACCG GCCTGCACTC AGGCTTCCTT
     2041 CATTCTGGCG GAATGAAGGA ACAGACGTCA TTGCCAGAAA CAGGAACCTA AGAGAGACAA
     2101 ACCATGCAAT CCACCCAGGA ACAGGTCAGC CACCTCTTGT GGTGCATTCT CGTTGCCTTA
     2161 CGTACGGCAG TCGAAAACCA TCACATAAAC TCAGAGCGTG GCAAACGTAG ATTCATCACT
     2221 GAATGGCTAA GCGGGGCAAG AAGAATACCA ACATTCAAAG GAATGGGTAG CGAGTTTATG
     2281 ACCATCCGGC AGTTACTCGA TACCGAAAAA AAACGCCCTA TTGATGCCGT ACTGACTGCG
     2341 CTTTGGACCA ATTCTGTATC AACTGGAAAC TGCGACCTTT TTCGGTTTCG GGCGGTCCTG
     2401 AATTCACTTC TCGGACTTGG GTGGAAACAC TGTCTGTGCC CCTGGCCTGA ACAGGTTATC
     2461 ACCGAAATCA TGACGCGCCA GCGCACTCGT AACAACCACA TTCTGCAGCT CACGCGCATG
     2521 GAAGAAGCAT TTACCGCCAC GGGTTCAATG ACGTTACCTG TCACATTTCA AATCCTGCTG
     2581 AAAGAGAAAA AGAATGAGGA CGATGAAGTG GAAAAATCGT TCTATTTCGA TCGTTTCTCT
     2641 GTTGTTCGAG GCAGGGACAC CCCGTTGTCT AAAGCTACTT TACGCACTCT CTATATCGGA
     2701 CATCACACTC TGCCGGAATC CGCCTGGGGC GCACGGGATG GAGAACATCA CCGCAACGTC
     2761 TGGACTCCTG ATCGTCACTA ATTCTTTCAC CCCTCCCGTG ACACACCGGG TTTATTGCAC
     2821 CGCTGGAGTT TTCCCCCATG TTTGAATTTG TCTCAAACAT GCTGCCTGCT TTTTCAGATC
     2881 ATCGATGCCG CGCAGGCTGC GTACGAAGTA CGTAACCTGA GCAATACCAT CATCAATCTT
     2941 GCGATGGCCA ATATCCTCAC GGTGCTGGGT TCAAAGTCCC AGAGCATCCG GAACAAGCAA
     3001 CTATTCGCCT GAATACGTTG GTACTGGCTG TGAAAAAGCC CGCAGATGTC AGTTGGCATA
     3061 ACCTTCTCCC TGACTGGGAT CCCAAAAAAG TGATCTCCGT AGTGAAAGGA AAAGCCGATG
     3121 AGGTCCGTGA AAAAATGGCG TCATCTGCCA CCGTCAGCAC GACATTCAGT GCCACCACTG
     3181 AAACCACCAA TATGATAGCG GTGCCGATTT CTATTCACAA CACGGATCCG GCCGGTCCCG
     3241 GCTTTGACAT GGTCATCATT CCTGGGTTCC GGCATACCGG AGGGCCGATG ACCCTGAGCG
     3301 TGGATCTGCA TATTCAGGAC ACACACGGAA GTTTCGGTCT GAATCAGATT TGGTCCCTGA
     3361 ATCCTGTCCA GAGCTTGCGG TCCCTGAATC CTGACCAGAG CTTGCTGGCA GCCCGTGCCA
     3421 TTGATGAGAA CAACCTGCAG GTAATCCTTA TCACCCCTGA AATCTAGCCC GTCCTACTCT
     3481 CTTTAATCTT TGATTTTTCG CGAACAACTC ATTTAGGAGT AAGAACTTGA AACGTATTGT
     3541 CCTTGCCATA TTCCCTTTCA TCCTCAGCGC CTGCGCCACA TCTCAACCAG AAAACAACAT
     3601 TGACATCACT CGCAGTAAAG AAGGTTCTGA CCACAATGTG ATTTCTATCA GGCTGGATGC
     3661 GCCACTAAAT AAACCTGTGA CGTTTGATAA CATGAAAACA ACTCGCTATG TGTCTGAGGT
     3721 CGTCGTTGAG GACGGTAAAA GCCTCAGTAA AAGCTTCAGT CAATTATCTG ATGGCACAAC
     3781 TGTATGGGCT ATCGCCCGTG ATAAGGGAAA TGGAGAACAG CTTGTTTCTT TGACAGTTCG
     3841 TCACGCATGC CCCCCTGAAA TGAGAGAGTT CCCATCTGGA GGCAAGGATG GGATCGAAAT
     3901 ACCAGGACAA AAAGTCGTTC AAACGAAGCA AAAAATCCTG ATAAAACGCG GGGAGGATAT
     3961 CCTGATAACC GGATCAGGTT TTGACGGAAA CTGTGCATTC CCCCGCATAA CTATCCACCC
     4021 CACCGAATAA TTCCAGGGTC TCATCATGAA AAAACTTGCC CTATCCCTTT TACTTCCGTC
     4081 ACTGTTAAGC AGCTGCACGG GATTCCAAAA CCGTAACGTC AATCCAGACA CTCCTGCACT
     4141 CGTGTTTGTA GACGGACAGA TCAGCGATAG TGCCAATATA ATCACACAGA CACAGCTGCG
     4201 GATAGCACCT CCGGCCGCAA CTCCAGTCCC TGTACGACAG CCAACACCGC CAGCGCAGGT
     4261 ACCGAAGACC TCACCTTTGC CTCAACCAAC AATGCTGGCG TCCTCCACAA GTAAATCCGG
     4321 CGCAACTGTC CCGGTCTCGA ATCCATCACT GCCAGCACTT ACGTTTACTG GCACACCGGG
     4381 TTCCGTTGCC GTTCTGTCAT TATCCCCGGC GAAAAACCTC ACTCTCGAAC AGTGGATCAG
     4441 GCGCGTCATT CCGACAGGAT GGGCACTGAA CTACGAGAAT GCCCTGCGCC CTGTCCTGAA
     4501 TACCCGTATC GTCTCGGTAG ATACCAATGA CCAGTGGATC AGGGTGCTCA ACCGTTTGCT
     4561 GGCAGAGCAA TCAATCCAGG CACTGGTGGA CTGGAATCAT CATGCCGTCA CACTGCAGAG
     4621 AAAGGGACAA CCCGTTCAAC TGACAACCCA GGCATCGTCC ACTGAAAAAC GAACAACTCC
     4681 TGCTCAGGCA GCTGGCGTAC CGAGAACCCC ATTCCGCGGC CCGGGTTCGG CCCAACCAGT
     4741 AGAGCAGGCA ACAGTTAAAT CTCCGGCTCC TGTAACGACA AAATCGGCGC AGACACCGAT
     4801 AGCGGTGAAA CCGCAGCCAG TCACAGGACA ACCGATCGCA CCTGTGATTC AGGGCAAAAC
     4861 CTGGACGGCA CCGGCTGGCA CAACTCTGCG GGAAATGCTG ATGAAATGGG CACAGGACAC
     4921 CCGCTGTGAA TCTGGCGCTT CACCACACTG GACGGTTATA TGGCCTGTCG ACGTGACGGA
     4981 TTATCGACTT GATGCTCCGC TGACATTCCG CGGCTCATTT GAAACCATGC TCGGCCAAAT
     5041 GTTCGACCTT TACCGTACTG CACAGAAACC GCTTTATGCA GAAGCTTCCC GCATGCAGTG
     5101 CGTGGTATCA GTCACAGACA CTCCGGCAGG TCGATGATGG GCTGGGTCAT ACTGGCCATC
     5161 GGCATGATAT TTTTCCTGAT CGCCGGTGAT ATTGATTCAC AACGCAAACA GAGCAGTCGG
     5221 ACAGCTATAC AAACACAGAG CGGCCAGTTT TATGCTTCCC AGTTCCTGAC CATCGCTAAC
     5281 CGTGTTAATG ACTGGCGTTA CAAGACAGGT CAGAAGGACG GCGCGATCCC AACCGACCAA
     5341 CTGGGTCTTC CCTTCACCCC CGACAGCCGA ATCCAGTACC GGTTACTTCA GAGCAGATTG
     5401 TGGATCTGGA TGCCGGAGCA ACCTGGGCTC GTTGATGCTT TACGGGCACA GAGTCGCGGT
     5461 TCGGCACTTA TCGGCACCAT GAGAAATGGC CAGCTAATCT GGCTATCCGG TCTTGCCACC
     5521 GGACTCACGG CACCACAGGG CGTTCCTGAA GGCGCCGTGG TTTACCTCAA CTAATCCGGA
     5581 TTTTCCCCAT GAAGAAAACC CTTTTGCGGC GCCTGCTGAT GGCGTCCTGC TTTACCATTC
     5641 TCGCAGGCTG TACCTTCTCT GAAATCAACA AAATGCAGAC GAAGGCTCAA TCTGATGCCA
     5701 CGGTAGCCCG CGCGCAGGCG CAACTGCCAC GAACCCAACA CCAACAACCA CTGACCTGGA
     5761 CGGACCGGCA GTGGATTAAT CCCAGCCCCA TTCCTGTCGC CGTACGGGAA AGAAACCGGC
     5821 AGGCTCCGTC CTGTAACATA ACCCAGGCAA AAAACAACAT TACGCTGCAG GAACTGGCAC
     5881 AACGCATCAC AGCTTTGTGC GGCACACCGG TTATCTTTAC TCCTGATGCC ATTGATATCA
     5941 GCCAGAGTAG CGTCAGCACC GGCGTCACAC GACAGATGAG TGGCTCATTA CCACCCCCCG
     6001 ATGACAGCGG CCGGCCCCCC CTGGCCAGCC TGGGTGGCGT AACCACTCCG ACAACAAGCG
     6061 GAACCAGCCA GCCCCTGAAC CTTACCGGAC TGATGTGGCA GGGTGATCTG GGCGGACTTC
     6121 TGGACCTGAT GGCCAGCCGT AGCGGTCTCT ACTGGCGAAT GGATAATGGC ACCATCGTGT
     6181 TTTACCTGAT GGAAACCCGG ACCTATTCGT TGGCCATGCT GAATACCAAA ACGTCCAGCT
     6241 CGTCGAGCGT TAGTTCAGGA ACGACCAGCA GCATGGGAGC CACCAGTGGT ACGGATAACT
     6301 CCGCATCCGG GGAATCCACC ACCTCTCAGA GCACAACTAC CGGTCAGGAA TACGATCTGT
     6361 ATGCTGATCT GCGCAAAGCT GTTGAGTCCA TGCTTACGCC AAACAAAGGA CGCTACTGGC
     6421 TGTCCTCATC CAGCTCATCA CTGATTGTTA CGGATACGCC GTCAGTTCAG GCTTCCGTGG
     6481 CTCGTTACGT GAACGAGCAG AATCTCATCA TGAACCGACA GGTAGCGCTG AATGTTGAAG
     6541 TACTGAGCGT CGGTAACTCA CGAAGCGAAG ACTTCCGGAT TGACTGGAAC CTAGTCTACA
     6601 AGTCACTGCA TTCCGCTGGC GCAACGCTTA ATAACGCTAC AGGAGATCTC ACTGGTGGTA
     6661 TATCTGCCAG CGCATCCATT CTGGATACTG CTACCGGTAA TGCCGCAAAA TTTGCCGGCT
     6721 CCAGCCTGTT GCTAAAAGCC CTGTCAGAGC AGGGAGATGT CAGCGTCGTC ACCTCTCAGT
     6781 CCAGCACCGT GACGAACCTG ACGCCCGTGC CTATTCAAAT GGCAGATCAG ACAGTCTATG
     6841 TGGCACAGTC GGCTACAACA ACCACCACTG ATGTTGGCGC CACCACAACG CTGACTCCGG
     6901 GGATGATCAC TACCGGGTTC AACATGACCC TGCTGCCGTT AATTCAGGAA ACAGGTAATG
     6961 TTCAACTGCT GGTGAACTTC AATCTGTCAG ATCCACCGAC TATTCGTAAC TTCACGTCAA
     7021 AAGACGGCAA CTCCTATATA GAGATGCCAT ATACCAAACT GCGTTCCCTG AGCCAGAAGG
     7081 CAAATCTCCG GGCCGGGCAG TCACTGATCC TCACTGGTTT TGATCAGAAC AATACCTCCG
     7141 TCAATAAGTC CGGTACCTTC ACGCCAGGGA ACCCGCTCTT GGGCGGAGGT CAGTCAGGTA
     7201 AAAACGAGCG AACCACATTG GTCATAGTGA TCACGCCGAC GTTCCCGCAG AACTCCGGAG
     7261 GCTGAAATGA ATGATGAGGC TTACCTGTTT ACAATCCGGG ATGGAAAATC CCGCAGCCGT
     7321 TACTGGCTGG CGGGAATGGA CTGGGCACCA AAGGAAAGAC AGAAATTCCG GCTACAGTCA
     7381 TTTCAACGAA GAAAAGTACG GCCCACCAGA ACTGCAGGCA TTGGTGTCCA TGCTTCCAGT
     7441 GAAAGAATAA ATGTACGGGA CAGGCAGCAA CAGGTGGCTG GTTGTGGCCG GTTGCCAGCC
     7501 CGTCATCGTC GGCATCAGCT TTACTCACTG GCGCTCGCTT TCTGTGCCGG CACACGAAAC
     7561 GGATACGGAA TTTATCGGCT GAATAGTACA GATTTCGTTT TTCTGGCCAG CATCAATGGA
     7621 TTGCCCGCAG TCACCGCCGA TAAAACGGGT GGCACAGACA AAATGCATAC GCTGCAAACA
     7681 CTGTTTCTGA GCATGAATGA ACCGCCGGCA GAAGGATGGG AGTGTCTGTC CACTGTGGAC
     7741 ACCCCGCTCG AAGCCAACAG CCTTTTTACC GGGCTCTCTG CGCGCAGACG ACAGCAATGT
     7801 CGTGTACATG TTGATGGACT GCAAAGACAA CGCTGGTATT TGGCCTACGC GATATTGCTG
     7861 ATAGGTACAG GCGGCATGAC CTGGTGGCAG GTTGCCACAC CACCAGAAGA GCCGACACTC
     7921 ACCGCCGAGG AAATCCAGGC CAGGGCGCGT GCGATGTTTG CCACCCAGGT AAAACCTCAA
     7981 TCCCTGCCTC ACCCCTGGGC ACATGAAGTT ACGGCTACGG ATCTTCTCAA TGATTGTCAG
     8041 AGACAGACTG ATCCGGCGAA GTATGTTCTG GAAAGCTGGA AGCTGACATC CGGAACCTGT
     8101 TCACCTGATG GGATAACACT TCTGTACCAG ATTATGCCGG GCGGTACAGT AGAGGGATTC
     8161 CTGGCCCGCG CCCGGGAAGT TTTCGGTGTC ACACCTGTAT TCAATCTGAA AGAGGGGGGG
     8221 CGGGAAGCCA GGGTTACACT GGCCCCCCCT GACAGCCCAC TCAAAGATGA AGCCGTGCCG
     8281 AACAGCTCAG CGCAGTTCAT CCGTATCCTC TCCTGGTTCC AGCGACAACA GGTCATGCTC
     8341 AACATCACTG ATGTAGCAGC ACCTCCAGCC CTGCCTGGGG CAAACGGAGA GCCGCCTCCC
     8401 GTGCAGGACT GGCAGGAATA CGTGTTTAGT TTCTCCGCCC CTCTCCCCTC CATCATGTTA
     8461 TTCGACGGTC TGGATGAAAC CGGTATCCGA CTAACCCGAA TCTCTTTCGA GCTGAATGGC
     8521 AGTGCGTTCA GCTATACCAC TGAAGGTAAA ATTTATGCGT CAGCACAGTA ACTTTCTGCG
     8581 ACAAGCGACA CTCTGGCTCC TGCTGCCAGT ATTGAGTCCA TTACCCGTTC AGGCCTCTCA
     8641 GTCAACTAAC CAGCAGGTAT CACAACCAGC CGAAGTGACA AAAGGACAGC TTGAGCAACT
     8701 GCATATCCGA AACATCATCC TCCAGGCAGA AGTTCAGGGG GCGCAACTTC AGCGCCAGCT
     8761 GGAGGAAAAC CAAGCCGGTG CCGGTACCAT CGCCCCCTCC CTTCCCGGAG CTATCGCCGG
     8821 CGATACTTCA CTGCCCGGCC AACCTGCACG CACAGTTCCC TCAAATAATC GCCCTGTCGT
     8881 GCTGGAAATC AACGGTCGCG ACCAAAAACT CCGCGCCACA CTATAACTAC CATCAGGACA
     8941 GTCATTGGTT GTATCGCCGG GGAGCCGTAT TCCTGGTCTG GAGAGCACAG TCAGGAGTAT
     9001 TACGCTTGCC GGTGTCACAC TCAGCGATGG CACACTGCTT GCCTTCGGAG ACTAACCATG
     9061 AACGGTATTA CTGCAGAATC TCTCCTGCTG TTTGATGACG GAGAAAAGAA AGAAATCCTT
     9121 ATCGACACCA ACCAGCGAGG CGACCCTGGT GTACAAGCCG CGCTGATGGA TTTAATGAAC
     9181 AAGCATCCAG GGATCAAACA TCGTTTTGTC ACTCTCTCGG ACTTACGTGA AGCGAAAAAA
     9241 AACCAGGCTG CTCAACCTCA GGCCAGCGAT AAGGCTGGTT TGACGCTGGC AGATCTGGGT
     9301 GGCGACAGCA GCCACAGCGA GCAGCGGATC CTGAACTATT TCTCAGTGGC CAGAAAGCTC
     9361 GGATCCTCAG ATATTCACTT CCTGATTTCA GACTCGCTCT TCCAGGTCAA AATGCGGGTT
     9421 CACGGCTATT TACATGTGGT GGATGAACGT CAGAGAGAGG AAGGAATGTC CCTCTGTGCC
     9481 ACCTGTATTC TCTCTATGTC GGATGTGTCA GAAACCAGTT TCTACCCACA CCGTGAGCAG
     9541 GATGCACGAC TCTCTCCAGC CATGATGCGG AAAATAGGCC TGTTTGGTGC CCGCTACAGC
     9601 CACCGTCCAA CTGGCGATGG TCTGATTGCG GTAATGCGCC TTATCCCGGA TGACGGCAAT
     9661 AACGTACCTG ACTTTCTACA ACTGGGGTAT TTGCCCGAAC AAATCAAGCT ACTGATACGC
     9721 ATGATTGACC GCCCTGAAGG GAAAATCATT CTCTCGGGAC CTACCGGTTC AGGTAAGTCC
     9781 ACTACGCTGC GTACCGCCTG TCGGGTATAC CTCGATACCA ACCCCGGGCA ACACCTTCTG
     9841 ACCATTGAAG ATCCGCTTGA GGGACAGGTC GTGGGTGCCG TTCAGACCCC GATCATCTGC
     9901 GACAAATCTG ATGAAGAAGC AGTACATATC GCCTGGGGAA AAGCCATCTC GTCAGCTTTG
     9961 CGACTGGACC CTGACTCAAT CATGATGCAG GAAATGCGCG ACCTTATCTC GATGCTGGCC
    10021 ACCATTTATG CCGCCCAGAC CGGACACCTG GTGATGACTA CACTGCACAC AAACTCTGCA
    10081 CTCGGTATCC CGGAACGCAT GGTTACGCTC GGCATTAACG AAAATCTGCT GTGTGATGCC
    10141 CAGTTATTGA TTGGACTTAT CAGCCAGCGC CTGGTACCCA CGCTATGTCC TGAATGTCGT
    10201 ATATCCTGGC AGGATAAGGT CGCCAGCCTG ACTGTCGAGG AAAAGGACTG GCTGGAGAAA
    10261 TACTGCAACA TTGAAGGTAT CTGTTCGACC GATAAGCTCT ATTTCCACAA CCCAGAGGGA
    10321 TGTGAAGCAT GTACACAAGT GGTGGAGATA AACGGTCAGG TTCGCGGTAA AGTCGGTCAG
    10381 GGGATCAGGG GGCGTACCGT CATTGCCGAG GTTATCGAGA CCAATAACCG TCTTTTTAAG
    10441 CTGCTGAAAA CAGACGGCAA AGTCGCGGCG CGCCAATACT GGATAAATCA CATGCAGGGG
    10501 ATCAGCCGTG TCCGGCACGT CCTGCATAAA ATCAACGAAG GACTGGTCGA CCCGCTGATG
    10561 GCCAACCGTA TCATTCCGCT CGATGAAGAT GAACGTCTGG AGGTGGATGA TGCGTGAAAT
    10621 GCACGTCCTG AAACGACTCC GATATACCCT GGTTCGCAAG ACGTTCAGCG GTCGATACCG
    10681 TGTTCAGTTC TATGATGCCC TGCGATTTCT GATTGAAAAC CAGCAACAAC TTAAGCCTTC
    10741 ACTGGAGAAA ATGCGCAATG CATGGACAAA CTTCGGCCAG AACTGGCATC CCTACGTTGA
    10801 GCTGACGGAT GACTGTGTTG ATGCCTTAAG GGAAAACAGC GGGGAAAAAA CGCTGGAGCG
    10861 TACGCTCTCC CGATGGCTAC CGGCCGCAGA AGCGTCCGTC ATAAGCGCAG GCATACGCAG
    10921 TGAGTCACTA CCACGCGCGC TAAGATACGC CTGTGCTCTG ACCAGCGCCG GTAAGCGTAT
    10981 TCGTGCTGCA GTATGGCAGA TGGCCATCTA TCCGATCGGC TTTGCCATCA TGATGGCCAG
    11041 CACCATTTAT GTGCTGAATA CTGAGTTACT TCCCACGTTG ACAGAAATCA GCCCGCCAGA
    11101 GAACTGGACC GGTGCCCTCG GTTTTCTTTA TGGTATCTCG CTGTATTTCA GTGAATATGG
    11161 CGTAATAACT GCCATCGCTA CTATCGCATC AACTATCTGG ACTATCTGGT CACTCCCCCG
    11221 CTGGCACCGC CCCGACAAAC TTCGCCGTGC ATTCGACGGT CTGATGCCAT GGTCGGTTTA
    11281 TAAGGATATT CAGGGTGCAA CTTTCCTGTT GAACATCGGT GCACTACTGC AGTCCGGCGT
    11341 CAAAACTAAA GACGCGCTGG AGATTCTGCA GGAAACGGCA TCCCCCTGGC TTGCTGTGCG
    11401 TATCGAAGCA ATTACCGAAC ACGTTCGTGA AGGTAAACAT TTCGGACTGG CCCTGAAAGA
    11461 TTGCGGTTAT GACTTTCCGT CGCAGGAAGC TGCCAACTTT CTCTCCCTTC TACAGGGGGA
    11521 CGGCGATGAT GAAATCATAA TTAACTACGG CCAGCGCTGG CTTGAACAAA CTCTGGAGCG
    11581 AGTAGCAAAA CGTGCAGTCG TTATCCGCGG TCTCATGTTC CTGGCAATGA TCCTGATGCT
    11641 TTTGCTTCTG GTCCTTGTCG TTATGGATAT CAATGCCCTT AACAGCTCGT CGGGCGCTTT
    11701 TTAAACGAGG AAAAACCATG CAATTTAATT CTGAATCAAC TTCTCAGACA TACAAACCGG
    11761 TTAAGACAGT GTTGCACCAT CGAGGCTGGG GGTTTCTGGA ACAGGGGAGT ATTGCCCTGA
    11821 TCGTCCTGGT CGTCATCGGC CTTGTGCTGG CGGGATACTT CGCCCTCAAA AATAACGTCA
    11881 ACGTGGGTAA GGAATCATCG AATATTCAAT CTCTCATCAC CAGTACACAA AACCTGCTGA
    11941 AAGGGGGAGA TGGTTACACA TTCACTTCCG GAGCCAAAAT GATGGGCGCG CTTATCCAGA
    12001 TGAAAGTCCA GCCTAAAAGT ATGACTGTAC GGGGTTCAGC CTCTTCCGGG ACTGCCACAC
    12061 TTTACAATGG ATGGGGTGGT GCAGTGACAC TGTCACCTGT AACTGTATCT GGATTCTCAA
    12121 ACGGATTCTC ATTGACCTAC GAAATGGTTC CTCAGGATGC CTGCGTCTCG CTTGCCACAC
    12181 AGCTCAGCCG GGCCAAAATT GCTGATGCCA TTACCGTCAA CTCCACGGCA CACAGTGATG
    12241 GAATCGTGAC AACCGAAGAA GCCAGCGCAC AATGCACAGC TGACAATGGG AGTACCGGTA
    12301 CTAACAAGCT GATCTTCACG CTCAACAGCT AAGGAGACGA TATGCGGAGT GAACGCATTC
    12361 TCTCCTGCTA CCTGGCAATG ACTCTGCTCA TTTTATCCTT TTCCCCAAGT CCATTGATGG
    12421 CCAGTTCGAA CTCCCCTCCT GATACGTTTG ATGCCTGCTT TAATAGTGCC GGTGCCCGAT
    12481 ACCAGATAGA GCCACTGCTG CTTAAGGCAA TGGCCAAAGG GGAGTCCTGG CTCCGTCCAT
    12541 GGGTCACAAA CACTAACAGG GATAAAAAGG GTAATCCGGT CAGCACGGAC TATGGGTTGA
    12601 TGCAGATAAA TTCGACCCAT GTGCCAAAGC TCATCCGAAT GGGCATCATC CAGAGTGCAG
    12661 AAGACCTGCT GAAACGACCC TGTCTAAATA TTCAGATCGG AGCGTGGATA CTGGCCCGCC
    12721 ACTTTCAGGT ATGTGGTGTG ACATGGAATT GCCTCGGGTC TTACAACGCC GGATTTCGTA
    12781 AGGACAGGCA CGAAACTCGC GAACAGTATG CCAACCGTAT CTGGGGGTTC TATCTGGAAC
    12841 TGAAAGGACT TCGAGTCTGC CGGCAGGAGA AAGGAAAGCG AATATGCGAA CCATCATAGT
    12901 CACCAGCCTG GCAACAGCAT GGAGCCTGCC GTTACTGCTG GGTTTTGCGC TCATTGGCAG
    12961 AGGCCTGATG TGGAGAGTAC TCGACTTTCT GGAAGATACC ACTGCTCATG GTAAGGAGCG
    13021 GAACTCGCTT CTAACTGGTG GGATTTGGCT TTTCGCCACG TTCAGTATGA TCGCCGCCCT
    13081 GTCACCGGCT CCAATTGCCG ATCGGGCTGC AGCCATCATG ACGATGGGCT TCCTGCTTCA
    13141 GTCCGGTATC ACCGACGCAG TCAGTGGATA TTTGCCACGT ACTTTCACAG CACGTCTGTT
    13201 ACTTGGAGGA CTTATTTGGG GAGTAACAAA AGACGTTTCG ATTGCAGGTG TATATACGCA
    13261 ATTGGTGGAA ATCGCTGTGG TGGGTGGCCT GATGACGTTG CTGAGTGTCC TGATAAACCG
    13321 GGGCGATCAG CGTCTTGGTC GGGGAGATTT ATGGCTGATA ACAGGTCTGA CGGCCTGGAT
    13381 GGGGGGGAAA GATGCAGCAC TGGCCACTCT GCTTGGTACT GCAGCCTTTA TGCTCTGGCT
    13441 GCTAACCTGG CATTTGTCCG GAAAAAAAGA GGGGCCGCTT GGCCCCTGGC TGTGTCTTAG
    13501 CGGGAGTCTC TTCCAGCTAT CCAATCTGTA TCAACCCGTA TGGATATCAA TCTTATGAAA
    13561 AAGCACGATC GTGGCTGGGC GAATCTTGAT GTTGCTCTGG CGCTCATAGT TGTGATGGCA
    13621 ATGACCGTCT TTGGACTCAC TAAATACAAA GACTGGCAGC AGGAGAAAAA CTGGCAGGTT
    13681 GAAGCATCCC ATATCAGTAC ATACGCAGCT GCTGCACGGG GATACGTCGG TCGTAACTAC
    13741 GCCACTCTGT TAAGCGCAAC CAGTACCACC GCGCCGACAG TGATAACTAC GGCCATGCTT
    13801 AAAAACACGG GTTTCCTGCC GTCCGGTTTC ACCGAAACAA ACAGTCAGGG CCAGCGTTTG
    13861 AACACTTATC TGGTCAGGAA TGGGCAAAAC ACGGAGTTAC TACAGGGCAT GGTAGTATCC
    13921 AGCGGTGGCA GTGTATACCC GGACAAGGCA TTGAGGCTGA TATCAAGGGA TATTAAAACC
    13981 GGTTTCGGGG GCTACATTGA TGATGGTAAA ACCGCCACAG GTGCCCTGCG TACCTGGAAA
    14041 ATCCTGCTGA GCAGTTACGG TGCCACCTCT GGTAATGGAC ATATTGCAGT ACTCCTCTCA
    14101 ACAGATGAGC TGTCTGGCGC GCAGGAGGAC AATGACAGGC TGTACCGCTT TCAGGTAAAT
    14161 GGCCGCCCCG ATCTGAATAA AATGCACACT GCTATCGACA TGGGTGGTAA CAACCTGAAC
    14221 AGTGTCGGCA CTATTAATGG TCAGACTGGG ACATTTAGCG GAAACGTCAG TGGGTCAAAC
    14281 GGTATTTTTA CCAGTAACGT CAGCGGTGCA AACGGGAGTT TCACCCAAAA TATTACAGCG
    14341 GGAGCACAGG TAAAAGGAGC CACGGTCCGT GCAGACAACG ATGTCAGTGC CGGACGTAAT
    14401 ATTACGGCAA CAAATGAGGT CTCTGGTGCC ACAGTCAGAG CAACAGGCAA CCTGTCAGCA
    14461 GGTGGTGTTT TGCAACTGGG TCAGGTCAAC GTTGCAGGCA TGGCTTGCTA TCCAAACGGA
    14521 CTGATAAGCC GTGATGCCAA TGGTGCCGTA CTTTCCTGTC AATCCGGTGC GTGGGTTAGT
    14581 GGCTCAAAAA TTGGTTTTTT TTCAGTTGCA TCCCCTGTTG GGGTTACCAA CATAACCTGG
    14641 GCTAAATATT GTGCTTTAGG GCATTATGGG AAGGGCGGCG GCTCGCAGGT CTATCCGGTA
    14701 AGTGGCCCTG ATGGCGACGG AAGATACCTC TGGCAAACTG ACACAATTGG CGGCGCAGTT
    14761 ATGATTAATT GTTTCTGATT GACAGTTAAC TCGAATCTGT CATTTAAAGG TAAATGAGGC
    14821 ACAGCAGGCC AATAATCAAA GGAATGTGGC GCACATGATA ACTGAAGCAT CCTTTTTTTT
    14881 GCGTAGTATC GCAAGTACCA CCCCAGCCGT TGTCCCCCAT TGGTGATGAT TATACGAGCA
    14941 ATATCGCTCC CCCCGGAGTA TTACAGGCAG CCCACCCCCA ATAACTTTTT TACCTGCCGG
    15001 ACACCAAGCC GTTGTCGATG GGAAACACCA CCCAGTAACC TTTACCCTGG AGGGACTGTG
    15061 TATCTGATTC TCCTTTCAGC AGTACCGCTA ACATTACTGC TGTATTGCCC GGTAATGACA
    15121 ATTGTTAGTG CCATGACGCC CTGGAAAGGG TTTCGCGCGG CCTCGGTTCG TCATCGTAAG
    15181 AAGCATTACA CTACCCTGCA TCTTTCGACA TTTGACCGGG TTGGTCATCT TAATCTTCGT
    15241 CGTGCAGCGC GCTTTCACCG TAGTTTTCTT GCCACGTTAC AACTGGTATT ACAAAGGAAC
    15301 AGCGCCCCCG TATATTTCAC ATCCCATTTG ATGCGCCCGG CACACATGAA AAGCATGGCC
    15361 GTACTGATGG GAAAAATGGA CGATACACAC CGCTGGCGCT GCGCCACAGT CTCGATTCAT
    15421 CCTGTCGTCA GAAATGGGAT ACGGCTGCAA ACATTGATAC AGGAATGGCG TTGGATAACC
    15481 GTCCCTGAAA CTGGCGTGCT TGTGCTCATT CGGCCACGCC GGAAGGTGCG TTAAACACAA
    15541 ACACACAAAC GCAATCAAAA CGCACACGTA AACGCAGTCG ATCCACACGA TCGAATTAAC
    15601 TCGTTATACA TGCACGTCAC GATTAATTAT TCTTTAACTC ACTGAACAGC AAGATGTAAT
    15661 TTTATTTAAG GGGGCCACGT GGCAAACAGT CTTACCGCAA TTTTCACCTC GCTTCTGGCG
    15721 CTCCCCGACC TTGATCGGAA CAGGATTGCA GAACTGCTTC AGCGCAATGA TAAGAAGCCT
    15781 ATGCAGACCA CGTCACTCCG AATGAGGCCC GGCACCCGCC AACTGATTGA TGAGTTGTCC
    15841 GGCAAAATAG GAGTATCTCA ATCAGAGCTA CTGAATCTGG TTATAGAAGG TTCTCTGCGC
    15901 GATATTTTCC TGCCATTCAG CAATACCGCG CTTAGTATCA TCGATCGCTT TGAGGTGCTG
    15961 ATGCAGGCAC ATGAGCTTGA CCCGACTGAT ATCGCAGAGT TGCTTTCGTC ATGGAACGTT
    16021 CGGGTGAGCG TACTGCAGGA CAGGGAACGA ACGATGGACT ATCTGTCCAC CCCGCTCCTG
    16081 CAGGCACTTG CTCAGTGGTT TTTCGTTTCA CCGGACTGGT TGTTAGGCAG GAATGTTCCA
    16141 ACGGTCGACA CCGCCCTGGA TCGACATCAA TGGCCACAGA CGGAAGAGTC CTTACGGAAG
    16201 ATGATAATTC CTTCAGATGA GAATAATAAT GACAGCGTTA TTTTCTGGAC GACTGAACAT
    16261 ACAGCTGAGG ATGAATATCA GGAACAAACC GGCATATTAA TTAAGAAGAA AATTTCGTCA
    16321 TCGCAGCTGA CGTATTTTCC GGTGTTATCC ATTATTCCGC TTGCTCTGGA CAAAGAGCAA
    16381 AAATACTGGA AAGAACGCAT CCTCAGGGAA CATGCCGCAA AAGGCACCCT GCGCACCATC
    16441 ACGGTCAGCA AGGGACTATC CACAGCGCTT GAACAAGGAA TAACGTTACC CACACTTATA
    16501 TTCAGACAAC TTTAAACCAC GCAGAAATAT TGAATTAAAA AAGAAAATGA AATTTTGATG
    16561 CTGCCGCATC AGGACATTCT TTTGCCCAAA ATCCAGAATG GACTACAGGA AATTTAATGA
    16621 TGAAAAAGAC TTATATTGCA AAAACACTGA TTTCTTCCGC CGTCATGATT GCTTTTCATG
    16681 CAGGTGCAGC TACCTCCTAC ATGGAAGCCC GCAGCGATGC CATGGGGGGA ACCGGCGTAG
    16741 CCTCTGCACA CTACGGAACT GCCGCCTTAT CCAACCCAGC ACTCCTGACG AAGTTTGGCG
    16801 CGAACGATGA CTTCAGCCTG GTGCTGCCGT CTGTGGGTGT CCAGGTGGCA GACCCCGATA
    16861 AGGCCATTGA TACTGCCGAT GATGTGAAAG AGCTGTGGAA CAATTTTGAC AATGCTGTCG
    16921 ACCGGCAAAG CGGTGTTAGC GAAAGTGCTG CTGCGTTACG CAATAAGTTG GAAGATTTGA
    16981 AGGATGTGAA AGCAAACGGG CAGGTCGGAG CATCTGTTAT TGCCACCACC CCGAATAAAG
    17041 TACTCCCATT TGCTGTTGTC GTGAAGTCCT GGGGCACCGT TTCCGTAAAC GGCAAGGTCA
    17101 GCGACCACGA TCTGCAGTAT CTCGACAAAA TCGCCAGCGG GGCCATACCG GCAGATGCGG
    17161 TAAACAAAGA TGCACTGACT TCCCGTGCTT ATGGTCGGGC GGCCGTTATC ACCGACGTAG
    17221 GTGTGGCTAT GGCGCATGAA TTCGATACAG CAGGACACAA CTGGTCCCTG GGCATTACAC
    17281 CTAAGTACCA ACGAATCGAT CTTTTCAACT ACAGCGCAAC GGTAAACGAT TTCGACAAAA
    17341 ACGACGTGAG CTCAGACGAC TACCGCAACA CCAAAACCGG ATTTAACGCC GACATCGGGC
    17401 TGGCAACAAA CCTCGGAGAT AACTGGATGC TGGGTCTGGC GATACAGAAC ATCATTCCCA
    17461 GCACTGTTGA CACTAAAGAA GTGAACGGCG AGAAAGAAAC ATTCAAAGTT AAACCGCAGG
    17521 CCACCGCTGG CATCGCCTGG AGCAACAACG TCCTGACCAC CGCACTCGAT GTGGATCTGA
    17581 CCGAAGCCAG CCGCTTTGAG CGGGATGATA AACGCCAGTT CGCCAGTGTG GGGGCCGAGC
    17641 TGAATGCCTG GAGCTGGATG CAGGTCCGTG CGGGTTATCG CAAGAACATG GTCTCCGGCG
    17701 AGGGTGACGC CTTCACCGCG GGTCTGGGCT TCTCACCGTT CGACGTAGTA CACCTGGACC
    17761 TCACCGGTAT AGCCGGAACT GATCGTACCT ACGGCGCTGT CGCACAGCTG CAGTTCACGT
    17821 TCTGATAATC ACAGGGAAGC CCGCAATGGG CTTCCTCTGC CGTTTACTTC CGATCAATAT
    17881 ATTTACCGTC TGCAAAACTC CGTCTCCCTG AATCTTCTGG CTTTAACCTC AGTCGCCCTC
    17941 CCGGCAAGGT AACTACCATG AACTATTTAA TTCTTCCCGG CGTGCTGGCC ATCTCCCTTC
    18001 TTGCTGGCTG CCAGCCATGG ACTCCACCAT CGACGCCTCC AGCTTCTGTT TCTCCTGACC
    18061 GCTACGGCGC AGCATCATCC GTCGCTGTTG CCCGTCACAC GCAATATCAG ATGTGGAATA
    18121 ACGGTCTTTG GTCCGGTTCG AAAACTGCAC CATCGTCCAT GGAAATCATA CGTACCAACA
    18181 GCGCTGGCGT TTCCTTCGAC TGGGAAGGTG ATGCTGTGGA GTTACTGGCA GAACTGGCGC
    18241 GTGCACGTGG CCTGCAGTTC AACTACAGCG GAGTGCGTCT GCCCTTACCC GTGACGCTAC
    18301 ACGTTCGGGG TATGACGTTC AGCAACGTAT TACGCATGAT TGAAGCGCAG ACAGCGTGGC
    18361 GGGCTACCCT GAATCAGTAT CCGGGACTCC TCCAGCTCAA CTTCATGCAA CCGGAGACCA
    18421 GTAAGAAATG AAAGGCTTTC TCTTATTACT TTTCCCTGCG TTGCTCCTGA CAGGTTGTGC
    18481 CGCCGGACGT CCTGCATCAC CAACTGATGC AGGTACGCCG CCACCGGATA TGCAGTCCTG
    18541 GCTCAATCCG GAGCGACAGA GACCTGACAG TATTTCCGAA ACTCGCTGGC AGATGCTTAC
    18601 TGATGCCGGC AGAACGCTGG GGTTCCGGGG GGGAAAATCC CAGCGGGCGT GGGAGCTGAC
    18661 CCAGGCGCTA AATGCCCGCG AGTCCACTCT CAACGCCCTT TACGATTTCC GGCCGCTTAT
    18721 CAGCCCTGAG GGCTGGTTGC CGCCGGTTAT CGATGAAGCG CAGGACGTTG CACGCATCAC
    18781 TCCTGATCAA ATCCGCACAG CCTCAAAGGT TTGGACCATT ATCCGACCGG AGAGATTTGT
    18841 CAGTAACCCG CCCAGTTGGC GCAGTTGGTT ACTTCGCGGG CTGGCCACCA CGGCAACCCC
    18901 GGGTACAGAA GGGCTAGTCG TGCCGGAAGA CAGCGCTCAG AGAAAGGTAT GGGAAGACGC
    18961 GCTGAAAAAA GGCTGGCAGG AAGGTCGCGA AAATGCCGAT CTGACCCTTG AAGCCAGTAT
    19021 GAATCAGCTC ACCCGTGACT ATCGGGGCAT GATGCTTTAC TCCCTGCTCT GGCGTCGGGG
    19081 AATGATTTCC CGACCGGAAG TTAGCGAACA ACAGCAGACT GTGACCGGCA GTGGGCAGAA
    19141 ACTCATTACT GGCGATCGCG TACGCCGACT CAAATCACAT GCGTCGTTTG AGCTCCAGAA
    19201 GTCCCGCTGG CGCCCGTCTG TTACCATTCA GTGAGGAGTT TTCTCGTGAA CACATCTGTT
    19261 ATCCCGGATA AGTTCGGGAT TTTTCCATTT AGTGGTGCCT TCACAGCTGA CGAGTTCAGG
    19321 GCATTTTTTG CCTGGTGCTC AGCACAAGCT GTAAGTGACG TGGACCTGGT CGGTGGATCT
    19381 CCCGTTTCTG TTAGCCGTTA CGGTCGGCGT GAGAGAGTCT CCGACACCGT ACTGCCGAAT
    19441 ACCATGCTGG GAAATATGCT TGATGACCTG CTGGGGCCAG AAGTGCGCCC TAGAGTGCAG
    19501 GGAGGTAAAC CGTCGGACAG AGCCATCCAG ATCGACGGCG ACATGCACGG GCGTTATGGC
    19561 CTGAAACGGG GTGAACGCGT GCGACTGCGC GCGCACATTA TTCAGGGAAC CTCTGCCCGG
    19621 GAAGAAAAGG CATTATCCGT CACTCTGCGC GTGATCCCAC ACATCATTCC CGACTTTCTG
    19681 AAGATGGGTA TAGAGCCTGA TCTGGCAGCC TCCATGTTGC CAAAAACCGG GCTGGGTCTC
    19741 ATCTGCGGCG AAACAGGTTC CGGAAAATCA ACACTTCAGG CGGCGTTGTA TCGACACTGT
    19801 CAGAACACTC AACCTGACCG CAAGATTGTG ACCTACGAAG ATCCGGTTGA GTACATTCTT
    19861 GGCCGTCCCG ATGACCTTCT GCCACCGCAT CAGGCTCAGG TAGGCCGTGA CGTGGCAAGT
    19921 TTTGCAGATG GGCTTCGCTC CGCCATGCGC CGTAACCCGG AGGTCATCGG TATCGGGGAG
    19981 ATCCGCGATA CTGAAACAGC AGAAGCCTCT GTTCAGGCCG GGGAAAGCGG GCACATGACT
    20041 ATCGGGACTC TGCACTCAAA GTCACCGGGT GAAACCCTGA ACCGATTACT TGGTTTGTTC
    20101 CCGCCTCAGA TTCGAGACGC GCGCGCGTGG GAGCTTCTTG GTATGTTGCG TTTCATCGCA
    20161 GTCCAGGTAC TTGTCAAAAC GACTGATGGC AAACGTCGTG CCCTTCGGGA ATACATCGTA
    20221 TTCGACGATG ACTTACGCGA CGCGCTTCAG AATATCCCGT CAGAAAAGTG GCCGGCGCAC
    20281 ATCGACACCA TTCTGAGGAT GGAAAAGCGG CGTATTGTCG ATCAGGTGCG GGAAGGTTTC
    20341 ATAACAGGTG ACATAGACAG AGATGAAGCG GCGCTCTATC TGTCAGGTAA GGAACTAACG
    20401 CAATGAAACG AGAAGGATTC TGGCGTTATG CCACTCCGCC GGTCAGCTTT TTTGGTATTC
    20461 CGCTGCCGTT CCTGCTGCTG TATCTGGTCT GGTTTCGCTG GCCATCCATG AACACGCTGT
    20521 ATATCTGTTC CGCCATTCTG GGATTCTTTG TTGCACTGAA TTTCTTTGGC TGGAGTATAC
    20581 GGGCCATCTG CCTGCGCGTG GTTAGTACCT TCAGGGGAAA GATTGCCTCT GGTCGTCCCT
    20641 GGTGGTACCG ACATTTCATT GAAAAGCCGA GAGACTGGAC CGGGTTGTGA AGTTGTTAGG
    20701 AATATAAAAC CGAATATAGT GAGGAAAAGT ATGATAATTA ACCTGTGTAA AAAAACAATG
    20761 TCGCTCATCG ACAAAAAAAG ATATGAGCTA TTTCATCGCA CTCAATACCC CGCAAACCGA
    20821 GAAGAAATGG TTAAACTGGT AATTCAGAAA GGTTTAGAAA GCCTTACCCT GGAAAGTTTA
    20881 GATGGAATGA TAAACATATC AGGTTTACAC CACCCCGGAG TTTTCTTCTA TAATAAGCTT
    20941 GACGTTGAAT TGCGTGGAAT ACTCTGGAGA CCTGATCCGA ATGAATGTGC ATCCATACTG
    21001 AAAGAGATGG CTCCTTGTTT TGTTGCAGTT TTTGGGAAAC CGGGTTCCGG CGTCACAACT
    21061 TTGATTAACG AGATAGCAAC TCTTTCAGAC CAAGGATTGA TGGTCTGTGA TGGAAAACCA
    21121 AATAATATAA ACATATCTAT AGGCGTAAAT GCTTTTCTCA ATAAAAGAAG TGTACTGACA
    21181 GCTGTGACAG CCATTGGAAT TAATGATGTT ATTGCTGAAT TATCTCATCA TTCACTTTTT
    21241 ATTATGCCGG ACGGCAAAAA GATCATATAA ACATCTCATT AAGTAACCCT GTAAAACACA
    21301 AAATCAAAGA TATTTATTTT CACCAGACTT CTATTGGATG ATGTGATTAT GTCTTTAATT
    21361 CATCTTTATG GGTTTGTATC CCTGGGATTT ATATCTCTTT TAATTCTGTC ATTTATGCAG
    21421 TCAAAAAAAT CTTTTAAATA TGAAGTTGAA CCATCATAAG TCAATATCAG AAATATCAGC
    21481 AGCAACTGCA TCTGAGACGA ATGCTTGCGT TTTCTGTCAC TGCTTCTGCC CACCGGATAT
    21541 GCCTTTCCGG ATTATCTCTG CGACTGAATG AACCCCTTAC CGTAACGCAT CTTCCCGCGT
    21601 TATCCCATTC GCCTCCGCCC TGGAGCAAGG TCATGAAAAA GAATCACCGC GTATGGCTTG
    21661 CCGTGCCTCA TGAAGAGAAG GATGAAGCCA TCAATGCCCA CCCACGTTTC AGCAATGGTC
    21721 AGAAAGCCCT TGAATGGGAC AATGAACACC GGCTCTGGTA TGCCCAACCA GGTGCCGAGC
    21781 TGAGCAGGTT CGAACGATGG ATGCCCCGGC CACACGAACT GTCGATGAAT GCAGATGATC
    21841 CGGTAACAGA GTTTGCACAA AAACTCGAAG AAGCAGGGCT GATTGTTAAA GGGGTGCCCG
    21901 TGATGGATGG CAGCCTTCAG CGTGTACCGA CAAAACAGGA CAAAAAGGGT TCCAAAAGCG
    21961 GAGCTTACAA AGCATACATG GATGGGCGCC CTGCCGGATG GTACCGCGAT TATCGCAGCG
    22021 CCGACGCAAA ACCAACGCAG TGGGTGTTTT CAGGTGGTGG CGAGATGGAC CCGCTTGCGC
    22081 GCCTTCATCT CCGGGCTCAC GCCCAGCAAA CCCGTGAAGA CAATGCGCGT GCTCTTGAGC
    22141 AGCAGTATAA ACGTCAGGCG GAATATGCCG CCCGATACGT TGACCGGTAC CCACAGGCTA
    22201 CATCAAACGC CTACCTGACC CGCAAGGGAG TAGAGGCCGC TCCGGGTATA AGAATCAACG
    22261 ATAAGCAAGA GCTTGTTATC CCCTTCAGCA ACGCGCATGG CGACATTCGC TCTTACCAGC
    22321 GTATTCCTCT TACCGGTGGG AAAGACGCCC GGATTCTTAA AGACAGTGAA AAAACAGGTA
    22381 ACTGGTTTGC TCTGGGGACC CCGCAGAATG GCCAGCCGCT GCTGTTTGCT GAAGGATATG
    22441 CAACAGCAGC CTCCATACAT GAGGCATCAG GTCTGCCGGT ACTGATGACT ATTGATGCAG
    22501 GAAACATGAT TGCCGTTGGT CAGAACGCCC GTGCCGTCTG GCCTGACAGT CAGTTTATCT
    22561 TCTGCGCAGA CAACGACCAT CAGTTAAAAA ACCCGTTGAC TGGTGAGCCT GAGAATAAAG
    22621 GCATCCTAAG TGCCACCAGG GCCGCCGAAC TGACGAACGG TGAAGTAATA GCCCCAGCAT
    22681 TTACACCGGC AGAGCTTGAA CAAAACCTTA CTGACTTCAA CGATTTGATC CTCAGTAGAG
    22741 GAAAAGACCT CGCCAGGCAT CTCATCAATG TTCAGCTTCA CGCTATGGGG ATAGAAACCC
    22801 CATTCAACAC AAACTCACAA ACCCGTAACG CCTTTGTAGA AGGCGGTCTT GTCTTCACCC
    22861 CTGTTCAGGA AACTGCTATG GATAATCATG AATCTCCGGA TATCGCACAT ATATCCGATA
    22921 ATGACATCGT CCGTGAACAT ACCGTTAGTA AGTTGGCCGA GGCCACTGCA GCAGAAAAAC
    22981 CAGCGACGGA GGCACCAGCG CAGCCTCCAG AAAACCAGAC ATCACAGAAA GTCGGGCGTG
    23041 AAACGATAAC ATTGTTTCAT GGTTCACCTG CCACCTTCAG TGCCATTGAT TCTGAAAAAA
    23101 TAGGATTAGG TCAAAATCTG GTGGGGAAAG GTTTTTATAC TGACACGTCT GTTTTAGGCG
    23161 TGCAGTATGT GATGGAGGAA ATAAATCATA AGGACTTTCA CATATATGAA TTAGAGATCC
    23221 CTTCTAAATC TGTTGTTTTA GATCGTTGGG ATAATTCCAC ATTAACAGAT GAACTACGGG
    23281 AACGAATCAG AGAAGCTGGA AAATCGGGGC ATCAGCAACT CAATGAAAGC GAAAATGTTT
    23341 CTCGCTCAGA GATCGGAAAT AAACTCGCTG ACAGCAAGGC GATAGATGAC ACCTTTCTTA
    23401 ACTTCGCCAG CAGCCCTCAG GGGATGAGCA TTCTGAAAGA GGCAGGCGTT GATGCATTAA
    23461 AAGACAATAG TTATGTCGCT ATTATCAATA CGGATTTAAT TGATAATATT CGTTTGCGCT
    23521 CTGCAGGTGG AAATATAAAA GCAGAAATGA CGCAATATAT AGACAAGGCA TTAAGTAACG
    23581 TTGCTCAGGA TGCTTCGAGA TTGTCAGAGA TATTGCAAAA GGAACAGAAT ATTTCAATAC
    23641 ATTATGAAGC CATCCGTTCT GAACTAATAA ATCTGACAGT GGCTCAAAAC CGGCCCGATG
    23701 AAGCTGAAAG GTTGACGGCT CTACTTACAC ATACATTCGT TGAAACTATT GATAGTCCCC
    23761 CTGATAGAAA AACAAATATT ACCCCCTTAA ACCGACTATA TGCGGAGGCA ATAAGAAGCC
    23821 TTGACCTGAA TCATGATGAT AGCGCTGCGC CACTGGGCCG CATTATTGAT AGTGCTGTTG
    23881 TAAACATAAA CCCTAACCAG AAATTCGTTG CAGAACCCAA TAAACCAGAG CCGGCAACTC
    23941 CTGCCAACGA ACAGAATCCC GCGCCGACTG AGCCGGAACA ACCTCAACCT GCAGATGTAC
    24001 ACGATGAGCC ATCCCCCATG CCCCCAATAG AAGCTGACGT TTTAATTCCT GATACGCAGA
    24061 ACAACCCTGA TGGGACGCTC GGGACATCTC CCGATGATTC CAGTCAGAGT AGCCAGAGCG
    24121 TCGTCGAAGC AGGGTCGCAT ACACCGTTAC CTGACCTGGA TGATTATGCA GACATACGCG
    24181 CGCAAATGGA CGACCCACAG TTTGGTGAAT GGATGCACAG TCAGTCTGAT GACTTACCCC
    24241 CTATGCCTGC TCAGGAACAA CTTACAGCCC ATGAACGGCA GGAAACGGAT AAACAAGCTG
    24301 TAAAACCTGA GGCGGCGTTA CATGATAAAA ACGCGGAGCC CCCGGCACCG ATCTCGTCTG
    24361 AATTGCCAAT CCCTCCACAG TCCCCTGGAG TACCACCAAC CGGGAAAAAA CAGGAACAAA
    24421 CTCAGACAGC CGATGCAGAG GCAGACATTC CAGAGCCGAA ACCGAACTGG GCGAAAACGG
    24481 CAGAGAATGA GGTGAATGAA GCGGATGGAC TTGTCTATGG GCCTCGTAGA CCGGAACCGC
    24541 TGCAACGTGA AGATCTGGAT AAAATCATCA AAGCCCTGTC AACGGAAGAG CAGCGCGACA
    24601 ACACGGTGCT CTACCGCCTC GACGGGGAAG ATGCCTTTCG CGATCTCGGC AACCGCCTCG
    24661 AAATGTGTAA CGGTGCAAGT CAGGACAAAC GAAGGGTACT CGCCGCGCTG GCGGTTGCAT
    24721 CACGTTTTTA CGGCGGCGTG GTGGAGCTAA CCGGCAGTAC GGAGTTTAAA GAGCAGGCTA
    24781 TGCGTCTTAT TATCGAAAAT GACCTCGATA TCCGCATGAA GTTGCCTGCG CAGCGCGCGC
    24841 AACTTGAGGC ACTTCGGCAA CAGATGGGGA CGACCAGTGA TTCAATCACA ACGCATATAC
    24901 CTACGCCGGA TCTGAATCGG CAGACACCAT CACCTGATGC CGCACCGCCA CTGTCATCGG
    24961 CAACAGCCGC ACCTGAAGCT GTTTCCTCTA ACGCGCCTGG CACACCAACC CCCCCTGCAT
    25021 CACCAAACCC GGTATCACAG GCACAAGAAC CCGGCACGCC TCAGCCTGCG TTTTCAACCT
    25081 CTACTGAGGC TGTCGCGTCA AAGGCTGCCG ACAGTATCCG GGTCCCAGAA ATGCCCGCTG
    25141 AGCCAGCGCC CTCCACACTG AAACCAGGGC AGAGCATCAC GGCGGTATTG AAAAACTTTG
    25201 GCGAGGCGAC CTACGAAAAT AAAGAGCAAA AGGGTGGGAG CTTCTTTATC GAGCTACAGA
    25261 ACCGTGGAGG GAGTCATACC TACTGGGGGC AGGATTTAAG AGAACTTATA GAAAACCACA
    25321 AAACCGGTGA TGTGGTTACA CTGACGCTTA ACTCCCGTGA CAGCTGGCAT GTACCAGGAG
    25381 AGGAAAATGG ACGCGTAAAA AATAACTGGT CATTGACGTC CGCTTCGACT GGCCTTGCCG
    25441 TGGCGCACGA TCGGCCAGAG CAGGGGCAAC CCCTGCAAGT TTTTCCGGTC GATACATTTG
    25501 GCCGTCTCAC TCAGCAAATC CGTCAGGCCT GGCCCGAGTA CACCACAGAC CTGAAGCTGC
    25561 CACCTCGCCT GGAAGAACGT CAGTTTTATC TGGGTGAAGA CAGGCACCCG GTGAAGTCAC
    25621 CGGTAGCTGC AGCAAGCATT TTGCCACCAT CCACAGACGC CCCGGACAGG TTGATACCCG
    25681 TTATGGCCTC TATGGACACG CAGTCAAACC AGTTAGACCT GCTGCTTGTA CAGTCAGCGG
    25741 GGGAACATCT GCAGGGTATG GTGCGACTGG ATGGCACACT GTATCCGGCA CTGGCCACAC
    25801 CAACCACCGA CAATAGTCAG TTGGTTATCA ATGCAATCAC CGACGACGGT CCCCGCTTTG
    25861 CGGGTTACGG ACAGGCGGTG AATTTCGAAC CCGACGGCAC TACCCGTGCC GCTCCTCAGT
    25921 TGATGACGTT CCACCTGAAA GGTCGGGAAG AGGACACACC GCTTCCCGCC CGACTCTACA
    25981 CACCGGAAAA ACAGGCAGAC ACCCTGTTCC AGCGTCTTGG TTTTGAACAG ACCTGGAAAC
    26041 AATGGGATGA CGCACGAAAG CCGGAGGGCA GACAGGAAAA AACGCTTCAT CAGGAACACT
    26101 CCCACAGCCC CGGCCGCTAA GCCGATAAGG AGAGAGAATG CGATATCAAA TGCTTAAAGC
    26161 CGGACTCTTG TCCGGCTTCA TGCTTTTATC TACCGCCGCT ACGGCGGCGA CCTGCCGAGC
    26221 AGGAAGTGCC GCTGAAGCGG GTAGTCAGGC TGGTTATGAG CGGGCCAGGG CGGCCGCAAC
    26281 AGCCTGGGAA CAGCGCGAAA GCAATGTCTC ATCCTCCCTG CAGTCCTGTC TGTCCCGTAT
    26341 CAAGAGCGTC AAAGTGAGCC TGCCGCAATT CCCCGGGCTC GATGAAATCA TTTCTCAACT
    26401 GGAAAATAAG GTCTGCGAAG CTGCCCTTGA TAAGGTCAAC GAACAGATTC CAGACAACAT
    26461 CGATCCCTGG AAAAACTTCA ACTCCTGAAA CCTATGACAA AACTGACTCA ACCGGCCCCC
    26521 CCTGCAAAGG GGCTGGCCTC CTCCGCTACG GAGGATCCGC TGAACGACGC CGTAAAAATG
    26581 ATGATCACGG CAGAAAAGCG CCAAAAAATG GCACCAGAGC TGATGAAGAG TAATCTCCGA
    26641 CTGGGGACTG GCCTACTTAT CAGCATAATA CTCAACGCCG GTTTAACCTG GGCTCTGATA
    26701 CAACAGCCAC GGGATTACTT TGCCACCGAC AGCGGGCGCC TGGTTCGGCT GGCTCCCACA
    26761 TCCGAACCGG CATGGAGCCA GGACGATGCA ATCGCCTTTG GCAGCAAGGC TCTGATGCGG
    26821 GCCTTTAACC TGGACTTCGT TCACTATCGT GAGCAGGTAT CTTCCACGGC CTCGCTGTTC
    26881 TCTGAAGAAG GGCACGCCAG TTACATCCAG GCGCTCACTA ACTCCAATAT CTATGATGCC
    26941 CTTAAGCGTG AACGCATGAA CCTTACCGGC TCCGTTGGGG CTGGTGTCGT CATCCGCCGT
    27001 GGACGCCTGT CTGACGGAAC CTGGTTCTGG ACTATGCAAT ATCCGGTACG TCTGCGTCTG
    27061 GTTGGTCAGA CAACCAGCAA GCCCGAACAG CCGTTTGTTT TCGAAATCAC CATCCAGCGC
    27121 GTAGATCCAC GACAGAAACC TGTCGGGATG GAAATCCGCC AGATGATCTC ACGCAACGCC
    27181 CCCCGCAACC TCTGAGGCTC CCGCCATGAA ACTTCGTTAT CTCATGACCA CCCTACTGCT
    27241 GTGTGGTCCG GCTCTCGCAG CCGCTGCTGA CAATACTGGC TGGCAGAACG CCAGGACACC
    27301 TGGCGCAACA AGTGCAGCTC CAGCCCAGCA AGGTGCTGAA CCACATACAA CGGACGTACC
    27361 CGCAACCCGG ATTAGTGGGG AGTTACCGGC ACCAGGACAA AGCTCACCGC TGGTAGACGA
    27421 AGCGGCAAGC ATGGACTCGC CTCTGTCAGC GGATGAGATA CGCGAACTGC GTCTGCGACT
    27481 GACAGACAAC GAGCGGTCGG TAAATGCCCC AATGATAAGC GTGGTTCCGC GCATCAGTTC
    27541 GTTAACCCTT AATCTTTCAC CAGGAGCCAG TATCCCGTTG GTACGTACGG CCATGAACAA
    27601 CCAGAGCGTC GTTACCCTGA CAGACATCAG TGGTGCGCCG TGGCCACAGT CGGATCCGCC
    27661 GATTAATGCC AGTCCGAAGA GTTTTGACGT GAAATTCAAT GCTGGCACCA ACATGCTGGC
    27721 GATAACCCCG CTGCGTCCGT GGGCGGCAGG GAACATTTCC GTGTATCTGA AGGGACTCGA
    27781 TGTTCCGATC ATGATTAACG TGACAAGTGG TGAGACTGAC ACCCGCACAG CCAGCCAGGA
    27841 GATCGACAGC CGGCTGGATT TACGTGTCCC ACGCCTGGGG CCTGGCACCG CACTCCCCGG
    27901 CGTGACCGTC GATAAAATCG CACTCCACAG TGCCACTTTG CAGGCCTTTC TGGATGGCAC
    27961 GCCACCGAAA GATGCCCGTC GCCTGAAATT CCAGGGCAAC GTTCCAGACA CCATCATCTG
    28021 GCAAAGCGGT GATGATCTGA TGGTTCGTTC CCGGGCAATG CTTCGCGATG AGTTTGAACA
    28081 GACACTTTCT TCAGCGGACG GCACACATCT CTGGAAACTC CCACTCACCC CGTTACTGAC
    28141 CTTCTCAGTG AACGGGAAAT CCGTTAACGT CACGCCGGAG CTTCAGTAAT GAGCGCAGAA
    28201 CAGGATGCCG GAAATAACGG CAAAAAACTT ATTTCAATAA TCGGATTTGG AGCCCTGGCT
    28261 TTACTGACTG CCGGTTACTG GTTAGTGTCA TGGCTGACAC ATGACCCTTC AGGAAAGGAT
    28321 TCTGCCGTTA ACCTTAACGG CACGGCCTCC AGTGCCGTAA CCACCACAAC GGAAAGCCCG
    28381 CGATACCGTG AGCTGCTGAA AGCCTCAAAC GACTTAGGTG CGCAAGAAGC CGCACGGACT
    28441 GATTCATCTT TTATCGCCAG CCTCCCGGTA GGCCTTGAAG TCACGGAACC CCCGCCTGAT
    28501 AAGCCGCCGG TAACAAAGCC AGCATCACAA GATCCACCAT CGCCACAGTC GGGAAAATCG
    28561 TCACGGCGCA CGGAAAACAC GGCCGGAGAG GAGCAGGCCA CGGAGAAACG CCAGGCTCAG
    28621 CTGCAGAAAC TGCTCACGCG GATCAGTGCC GCGCAGGCGG GCGGTGATGC ACCGGTTCTT
    28681 GCCACTGCAC TGGCAAGCGT TACGCGGACT TCACCAGCGT CTGGTGCTGG CCGCCAGGCA
    28741 GAATCCACAG CTAAGACAGA AAGCGCACAG GTCTTCATCC CTGCGCTCAC TCGTGCGTCC
    28801 GGTTATATGG AGACTGCCGT GGATTCGGAT AACCCCAACT CAGAGGTGGT TGCGGTCATA
    28861 CCTGCCGGGC CGCTGGCTGG TGCCAGACTT CATAGCCCTT CAGTAAAACT TGCCGGAAAT
    28921 GGACTCGATA TCAAATTCAC CAGTATGAGC TGGAACGGAA TGGAACTGAA CGTAAAAGCA
    28981 AGCGCACAGA GCGAGAAAAA TCTGATGTCT TCAGTGGCCT CCGATGTCAA CCATCGATGG
    29041 GGGACACACA TCGTTCTGCC AGCTGTATTA GGTGGTCTTG GCGACCTGGG GGGACTGTAC
    29101 AAAGATGCTA ACACGCAGGT CATGCAGTCC AGCGTCGGAA CCGTCACTGG ACGCGTGGGG
    29161 AAACCTGACG GCAGCACAGT AGCTGGCGTA ATGGTCGGTG GCACAGCCCA GACAGGTGCA
    29221 GAAGTCATCA AACAGGAGAT GGCCCGCGAG CCGTTCCGCC AGGTCACAGT GAAGCAGAAA
    29281 GAGGTTATCT CCATTCTCTT CGTTGAATCA GTAACTTCAG ACGACGTTAT CAGTAATAAG
    29341 AAAGCCGCAC TCCCCGCTAC CAGTACATCA GTACTAACAC CCGTTGCAGC AGAGCAGCAA
    29401 ACCGAAAACC GCCTGCAGGA AGCCATCGCG CGCCGCCAGG CTGAAATCCG TCGTCAATAT
    29461 GGCGATACCG TACCCGTGAG GAACAATGAT GAATCAGCAA ATTGACATAT CTGAAGAAGA
    29521 CACGCTGGAA AACGAGGATG ATTTTGGCGC GCCAGATCCC CGTCAGAAAC TGCCTTTCTG
    29581 GAAGCGGGAG CTGCTGTTTG GCTATTCTCT GCCGTGGCTT CTCGGGATAA CGCTTCTGGC
    29641 CGTGGTCAGC CTCTGGTATC TGTTCGGTCC GTCACTGTCA TTTACAAGTA ACACACCGTC
    29701 TGAAAGCAGC TTCAGTGAGG TCGAAAATAC GCTCGACGGT GCACCGCACA GTTCGGTTGA
    29761 GACTGTTCAG CCCACGAGGG CCACGATCCC CGTAGCGCAG CCAGCGACAC AAACTGCACC
    29821 TCCGATGCTC CAGGGCGATA CGACGAGCAT GATGACGGAT ATCCGTGACG AGCTGAACGA
    29881 CCGCGATCGA AAGATAAATG ACTCTCTGAC GTCACTGAAA GACAGCGTCA CCCGTCTGTC
    29941 TGATGCTATC AAGAGGGATG AGGCATACGC GGTAGAAACG CGTGCCCAGC TTACTGACCT
    30001 GATACAAAAG CTGGCAGTGC TGGAAGCCCG GGCAAGCGCC ACTGATACCT CAAAACCCGC
    30061 TTCCAGGCTC CAAAAACGGC AGGTAGCCAG TGCTATTTCA GGCATGAAAA TCATGTCACT
    30121 GGAGTCGGGA ATGGCCTGGA TCAAATGGCA GGGCAGTACC TGGTCCGTCC GGGAGGGGGA
    30181 TACGCTGGGT AACGTCACTG TTCGTCAGAT TGATCCCGCC ACACGCTCAG TGGTGACAAC
    30241 AGGAGGAACC CTGCGCTAAT GGCACTGGAT GCCATTACGC TAATAGAGAA CCTGGCTTCG
    30301 GGCATCTTCA CCGCTGGACT GGATTTACTG TTCAGCTGGT CTGAGATGAT TGGTTTTTTT
    30361 GGCCTCATCG CCCTACTGGT CCGGCAACGT TCCAGTCGGG GTCCCTTATC CCCGGGCAGG
    30421 TTCGCTATTG GCCTTTTTTC CTGCGCCGCA CTGGTATCCC TTCCCTCCAT AATTAATGCC
    30481 AGTGGTGCGC AGCTTGGTTT TGGCGCCACA TCCTTTGATG CGATCGCTTA TGTGCAGCCC
    30541 GCCACCTACG GCGTTGCTGC AGGGGCCGCT AACGCCGTGC TTTCCCTGGT TCGGCTCGCA
    30601 GGAGTGGGAT TTGTCTATGC GGCACTCGAT ATGTTTCGAC GTTCAGAACT TGAGGGGCAT
    30661 ACCGCGCTCA GTTCAAGCGA AAGTATTCGT GCCGCGACCG TAAAACTGAT GGCCGGAACC
    30721 GCGATGGTCT TTTCACCTCA GCTCATCGAT GCCGCACTCG CCACCTTCGG ACTCGCTTTT
    30781 TAACACCATT CGTTTTTTAT AACCCAAGGA GACACCATGT CACTTTTCCG TGCTATTTCC
    30841 GCGCGTATTT ATGCCGTTGT TATTTTCTGT CAGCTGACCA TGATGCAGTG CCGTGAGCGA
    30901 ATGATTCAGG GGCTGTGTGC CTTGGTTACG TTCCTGTTAC CCGGCATGGC CTTCGCTGAA
    30961 GGCGATATTG CCGACATGAT GCGCAGCGCC GCTGACGGTG CTAAAAGCGG TAAAACTTCC
    31021 GGCCTGGAAA TTGCCCAGGC GATCGGCGTT TTCATCTTCA TCGGTTCCTT ACTGGCCTTC
    31081 AAAAAAATTG GTACCAACCC GCAGGTAACA CTCGGCCGCT GCTGTGCAGG TCTGGCTATT
    31141 GGCGGTCTGC TGGCCGTTGT CCCTGAAATC ATGAGTCGTA CCCAGAAACA GCTCGGTACC
    31201 AGCTCCGTCA CCATCAGCTA ATCACAGGAA AGGGTCGGTA AACACCGACC CTTTCAGGAG
    31261 AAAACGATGA GTAATAAGAA AAAGACACCT GACCTTCGGT GGCGACATCC ACTTCCAGTG
    31321 CCTGATGTTG TCCATACCAC AGCCCCCCAG CTTCCTGCCC CCGTGAGCGT TTCAGGAGGC
    31381 CGCTGTTATT GCTGCAGTGC AGAAATGAAA TATCTTTTTG AGTTACCGGA ATCCCTGCCC
    31441 TTAACCCGGC TGGCGGAAGA TGCGCAGGAT GCAGAGACCC GACTCGTCAG AGCGAAAGAT
    31501 ACGCTGGATC AGCTGGCAAC CCGCCCCACG CCGCAGGTAC CGGCTGAATA CGAAAAACAT
    31561 ACTCGGGCAC TGAAAGCCGC ACAAACAGGG ATGCAGCACG CGTCACTTGC CGCCCGTCGC
    31621 CTTGCCCTGC GCCACATTCC CACCGCGCTT CTGACCGATA CCGGTTTACT GTCTGATACT
    31681 GAATATGCTG AGTTCGAACG GCTCACGCAA CCGTTTAATC TCTGTTTTAT CTGCCACGCC
    31741 TGGCATGCCC TCAACGGGTT TGCTGCTGCT CAGGGGGTAA TGGTCTGGTT ACCGGACCTG
    31801 CATCCACGAA ATGTCGTCGC CCTGAACCGA AAAGCTCTGC TGGCCGTCTT CAGCAACAGG
    31861 CCTTACGAGA TCCGGGAGGG GCGACGGGTG CTGTCGGAAC TGACCCGGCA TCGATTGCCA
    31921 CTGGAAGAAC GCTTCGGTGG GTGGCGCCCT GCTGATTATG CGGATGCGTT GAAACGCTTC
    31981 CCGCCCGTCA TGCGCGATGA AATGCGACAG AAAATGAACG GCGTGGCGTT GATCCTGATG
    32041 CCGGACTCTG TCACCGACCG GGAATACCTT CTGGAGAACA ACTGAGTGAA CTCACTTTAT
    32101 TCCATGTGCC GGCATATTGT CTGGTACCAC CGCCTGCTGG CGGTAGTTCT CGTCCTGTAT
    32161 TTCCTGACCT GCGGGTACGT CAGTTTTGGC GATTTTCACC ACGTCCGGCT AGGGGACATC
    32221 GCCGGCATCA ATTATCAGGC CAGATTTGAG GCAAACACCT TTCTCTTCAA AGTGCTGGAG
    32281 TTTTCATTTC TGTGTCTGCC CGTCCTGTGT CTGTGCCTGG CGTACTGTGA TGAGGGAAAA
    32341 ATCCCCTCAC TGAACATCTA CATAAAACGA TACCTTCTGT GCATCATTCC TGCTCTGCTG
    32401 ACGGCAGCCC TGATTTTTTA CTGGCGCCGG GATCCGTATA TTGTTTCAGG TGAAGGGCGC
    32461 TCAACAACGG TATTTGCACT GATATTCTGG TTAAGTACCC TGCTATTCCG GGCCACGACA
    32521 AGAACACGAT AATACAGGCA AAAATAAACA CACAGACGGC TCCGACATCG TCAAGAAATC
    32581 CCTGAATCAT TGCGATAGTC GCCTTTGGTT CAATATTGTT TTTGAACCAA AGGATGATTT
    32641 TATATTTGAA TGACTGATTA GCCTTAAACG TCAGGCAGGT ATCATTACAA AAATCATCAT
    32701 CAATCTGTCC GATATATCTG CCAGCCAGGT CGGGATCCCC TTTCTGGGTG TAATATCGGG
    32761 TCAGCATCAG ACGCTTTGAT GACGATGATA TATCGGTCAC CAGTAACGAT TTCAGACTTG
    32821 TCGCATCCTC GTCCAGCAAG GGCTGGCGAA AATGAAAGTA AATATCCTGT ACCAGAGGGT
    32881 TTTCAGGCCA TGCAGAAAAC ATATCAGAGG CAAGTTGCCG CCCTTCCTTC TCTGGGAGTT
    32941 TCCCTACAGT CAGGATCGGA TACAATTTTT CTGCAAATGC CACATTCTGC GGTTGATAGA
    33001 AAAATCCAGG TAATGCTTTT CTATAAAAAG CTCCGTTCAG ATCAGCATCC GTACCTGTAT
    33061 TTTCATTTCC TGTCGTTTCC TGAAAATGAA TATTGCCATA TTCATCTGTA TACGAAATAA
    33121 AAGCATGTCC GGGAGAGTAA ACAATCCTGA CCTGAAATCC TGCACGATTC ATGACATCCA
    33181 TCAGAAGATA ACTGTTCAGA TCGCAATCGG AATAACGGTT GGCCCATGCG TCTGCCACTG
    33241 AAGAGGACGA TTTGTAATAA AACTGTTGTC CCAGGATGTT GTTAGCACAC GAAATAAAAT
    33301 CATCCGCTGT GCTCTTATCG CACCTGTCTT CCACTGCTTT AAAGAAATAG AGCGTATTCC
    33361 CCCTGGCAAG GGTTGCCATT TTATCCGTCA CAAATCCCAT GTTCTCGTCA TAACTGATCA
    33421 GTCGATGTGA CAGCAATCCA GGATCGGACA ATCCCCCGAC TGACGGTAAC GCCTTCACCA
    33481 CTGATTCATG TCGTGACTTC TCTCTGACGG GGGAAAAAAT CTGCTCTTCA GCAGCCAGCA
    33541 AAACAAGAAC CACGATTACA AATGCAGTCA GAAACAGGGA TTCCCGGCCT GAAAGTAATC
    33601 TGCGTTTTGT TTCCATACCA CCTCTTTATT CATGAATTTC CAAAGAAACC TCCGTCTGGC
    33661 AGAAATTCTA CCTTTTCTAT GGAGTCACTT CTCTTATGAA TATCAACCGC CTTGTCTTCG
    33721 CCATTGAAGA CGTTATGAAC ACCTTTTCCC GTTTCGCCGT CTCTGCTGAC TTTGTCGACT
    33781 ACTGCGACAT TCGTACAGTG ATCGGACTGG ACAAGCATGA CCTGGAGCTC AGACCCTGGC
    33841 TGGAAGCACC TTATATTGGT GTCACCCATC ATGGCTATTA CCTGTCTGTA TTCGAAATTT
    33901 CCGGGGCATT GCGTGAACTG TCAGAAACAG CTTCAGCCGA CCATCCGGAT GCGTTTGAAG
    33961 GAATGATCGC TCACCTCACT TCCACACTCA GTACGACCTG GAAAAATACC GGCCATAAGT
    34021 TGGCCTTCAT TTTTGAACGT GATCCGGAAA AGGGGCGTGA CGAAGTCAGC GCCATGATCG
    34081 CCCCACAAAA GCGTTCCATT CAGCACATCG GCATCCAGTT GGATGACCTG CTCAATGAAA
    34141 AGGTAAACGT AATCTCACCG TGGCTTGTCC GTGAGCGATG CTGGCTTGCC GTCTGGAGCT
    34201 CACCGACACT GGTGAGCCAT CAGGAAAGAA CAGATTTCAA CGCCACCGTT CGGGCTATCC
    34261 AGGATAAAGC GCCGGTCGCG CGTTTTGGCC AGGAACCCTG GCGCTGGCAA ATGTCTGGTC
    34321 TGAAGATCAG GCATGACAGC TTTATCTCTA CTCTTGAAAA AGCACTCGTA CGCGGCGGAG
    34381 ACGGCCTGCT TGTCCGCCTG CTCGACGTGC CTGAGTTCTG TAACGAAATC AGACGTGAAA
    34441 CAGCACGTAA CAGCACATCG GCAGCATGGC GCCCTGCACT ACCGGGGAAG GCCGCACCCT
    34501 CAGGTACGCT TCATGATGAT GACGCCACGG CTCTGCTTGC TCCCTTCCTG AATCTTCAGG
    34561 TCTTTGGTTG TACACCAAAA ACTGAAGGTA ATCTGGTGTA TGCAGAGGGG CTGTGGCACG
    34621 GCATGGTAGC CATAACTCTG CCTCCTCAGC ACCCCAGCCC CTTCAATGAA CTGGTTAAAC
    34681 TGGTTCCACG TGCCGTTCCC TGGCGTATTC GGATCGACAT CATGCCGGGT GGGATGAAGG
    34741 CGCTGGGCTG GAAAAAGAAT ATTTCATCAT TTGGACAATT TATTCCCTCC ATTCGTCCGC
    34801 TTTACGACGC TTTTACGCAG TTGGCTGAAA CGGATGAACG AGACCCAGTT TGCGTGATGA
    34861 CCATTGTAGC TTCCACCTGG GGGCGTACCC GTGAAGTATG CACCCGTAAT CAGATGCTGC
    34921 TTGAATCAGC TATGCAGGGG TGGGGGGTTT GTAACACAAC CACAACCTTC GGTGATCCAC
    34981 GCCGGGGATG GGTCAACAGC ATGTTGGCAG CGTCAGCAGG CTCAGGCCCC GTCCCGCTTT
    35041 ATCCGCCACT CTCCCATGCG CTTTCTATGC TGCCTTTCAA CCGACCAGGT TCCGTCTGGC
    35101 GCGGGGAAGG TAATTTGATG CTGCACACTG AAGACGGCTG CGCCTGGGAA GTTGGGCTGG
    35161 GTTCTTCACG ACAGAACAAG CACACCGAAC TTGCCCCGGG TGACTCAGGC CTTGGTAAGT
    35221 CGGTACTGAT TAATACCCTG ACGGAAATAC AGGTATCTTC CGCCCAGGTT TCACTTCCCT
    35281 ATGTGGCGCA TATCGATAAA GGATTCAGCG CTATGGGGTT CATCCAACTG ATTCGTGACA
    35341 GTTTGCCGGA GGAGCGAAAG GACGAAGCCG TTGGTATTAT TCTTAGCAAC GACCCGTCTA
    35401 AGTCGCGCAA TGTTTTCGAC ATCCTGTACG GTGCCCATAA GCCAGTAACG CCGGAGAAGC
    35461 AATTTATCGC GTCCATGCTG ATGGCCTTCT GTATTGAACC AGATAAAGGA ACACCTCCGA
    35521 ACCCGACTGA TACCCGGCAG ATAGTGAACC GCCTGATTGA TCTGGCGTAC GACATGCGCA
    35581 GCGGTATTGA GCCAAACATG TTCCGGTCAA ACGTAGAGCC AGAAGTGGAC GAGGCGCTGG
    35641 AGTCATGCGG GTTGAGAGAT GAGCACGATC AGGAATGGTG GACTGCGACT CCATGGTATG
    35701 AAGTACGTGA TCTCCTCCAT GAGCGTGGGC AGTTGTCCGC GGCTCAACGG GCGCACTATC
    35761 AGGCTGTACC AGAACTCGCT GATATGCCAG CGTTGCTACG CAGTGAGGCA ATTCAGGAGA
    35821 GTTTTGGCAG AGTACAGCGT GACGGTTCAC AGGAGCCACT ACTGGAGTAC ATTGAGCGTT
    35881 GTATGATTCA GGCACGACAG GACTATCCGA TGATGGCCAG TCGGACTCGC TTCGCGCTGA
    35941 ACCCGAACAC ACGCATTATT GCCGTAGACT TAAACAACGT CGCTGGCGAT AAGACCCCGG
    36001 CAGGCAGACT GAAAACCGGC ATCATGTTCC TCTTTGCTGG CCACATAACA GCTGGTGATT
    36061 TTACGCTTCC TCAGTATCAG GAAGAGATAT TGAAAACGGT GCCGGAAGCC TATCTCCCGG
    36121 GCATTATACG GCGCATCAAC CAGCTCGACA GCGAAATGAA AACAAAAATC TACGACGAGC
    36181 TGCACAACGT CAAGGGCATT GATTTCATCT TCGAGGCGCT GGACACGCAG GACAGGGAAC
    36241 AGCGTAAGTT TGGCATCCGC ACAGTGTTAA GTACCCAGTT CCTTACCGAT TACCCGAAAA
    36301 GCCTGCTCGA CTCTGCCAAC ACCCTCTGGC TGCTGCGCTT CCGCCAGGAA GACATTCCTC
    36361 TTTTACGAGA CAGTTTTAAG ATCCCCGAAC ACAATCTCCA TGCTTTCCTG CGTATGCCAG
    36421 CCGGTCCTGC TGCAGACGGT AGTGGAGTAC CGATGCTGTG TATGATGCGC ACGACCCAGG
    36481 GCACGCTCGC GCGGATTGTC CGGTTTACGC TCGGACCGCT GGAGCTGTGG TCGCTTAACT
    36541 CAGACAAAAA AGACGGTGCG CTACGCAAAA ATCTCTCCGC GACGATCGGC ACTGCCCGTG
    36601 CCCGTCAGTT GCTGGCAGAT AAGTTCCCAC GAGGGTCTGC AAAAAAACTC ATTGAGTACA
    36661 GAGAGCGTAA CAGTGGCGTC CGTGGCGATA AGGGTGTCAT CGAATTGATG GCGGACGAAA
    36721 TGATTAACGA ACTGGGGTAT GACCTGTGAT GTGTTCCATC CACCTGACGC CACGCTGCCG
    36781 TCGCCCGGCA AAGGGACAGG TCAGACTTTC ACGCCTGATG ATCGATGTTG ACGGCGTGGA
    36841 GTTTGTTCTA CCATCTCGTC ACTTTCGTAC AGACAGTGCA GTGAACTCTC GGGCTGTATA
    36901 CGCTACTGAT CGTCGGGCTC CACAAGAAGC CTGTGGCGTT CTTCTTACGA TCAAAGATCG
    36961 TCCTCGCCAA TTGGTAACTA CGGCCATATG GCAGGTACAA GAGCCAGGCG AACAGGTGCG
    37021 AGAATCGCGT CATGTGGTCC AGTGGCTGTT ACCTGAGGAT ATAAGGACGG TGTTAAGTGA
    37081 TGATACCTGG TTATGGCCGG AGGGGGCAGA GACCCCACAA CTCAGTCCAG GAGACTGGCC
    37141 TGTACTGGAT ATTACCCCTT CAACTCACTC ACGGATCGCT CGTCGTGGGT TGACTATCAT
    37201 AGACACCCGC AGCCGGGAAG GACGTATCAG CAGACGCTTT CAGACCTTCC CTCTGGTAGC
    37261 CCTCGCCCCC GACCCACAGT CAACTCGCCT TCCCAACGTA TTTACCCCGC TCAACTAAAT
    37321 GGAGAATTTC ATGATACAAC GCCATCTCCC CGCGCTGGCA CTTGCCATCG CGTCCAGCCT
    37381 TCCCACTGTT GCCAGTGCTT TCACAGTCAA CGTGAACTCC AGTGTTCCGA TAACTACTCA
    37441 GGTTCTGCCT GAGATGGCCA CCATCCAGGC AACGTTGGTC GAAATACTAC AGATGCAGCA
    37501 GGCCACCGGT ACAGCAATCA CACAGAATGC TGACAAGCTC GGCGCGCTGA TTAATCAGGA
    37561 TGGACAGGCC ACCCGTCAGC AAATGATTTT CAATAATGAA ACCCAACGGC TGGAAGAAGC
    37621 TAGACAGAGT TTTTCGGTAC CGGATTCGAT CTGCAGTGAT TCCGCCTCCG GCATTGCGGC
    37681 ACAAAGTAAA CGTGCGTCAG GCAGTACCGC ATCAAAACTC TCCTCCGGCA AAGGCGTTTC
    37741 CAGCTCAGCG GTGCGTAAGA GGATTTCCAC TGCATCAGAA GAGCAGGCCC GGGATGCTTA
    37801 TGACGGTGCG AACGTGCATG CTGCATACTG CACAGCAGCA GAATATGAGC GTTTTGGCGG
    37861 GACGGGGATA TGCCCTGCCG TCAGCAAGAT GCCCGGTGGT GATAGCCAGG TACGTTCGAT
    37921 CTATGGTGGA GCAGGTCCTG AGGGGACGGC ACCGGCACTG TCCTGGACAC AGGAACAAAC
    37981 TGACGCCGCA ATGGCCTACA TGAAAAACAC AGCGCGCCCT TCGGCCGGTC GCACACCGGG
    38041 CAAAGGTGAA GTCAACACAG TAACCGGACG GACGTATGTA GGATTGCTCA ACGAGTACAA
    38101 CGGTATCATC GATGCCGCCT CTGAACCTCA GCTCTCGCTG ATTGCCGACA GTAAGACCAG
    38161 TGAAACCACC CGTGATGCCC TGAAAGAAGC ACTGCAGTCT CCTTCCGCAG CGCAGTATTT
    38221 TGATGATGTG GCTTCACCGG AGGCGAAAGC AAAGGGTTAC ATGAGCCAGC GAGAATTTGA
    38281 ATCGTTTGAG GCCGGACGTC GCTATGCCAA CACAGCCTAT CTCTCTGACT TGCAGCAAAT
    38341 GAACGGGGAT AACCTTATGC GCGAACTCAT CCGTACCACT TCGCAGATGA ACTGGCAACT
    38401 TAACGACATT AAAGAGCTGC TGCGCAAAGG GAACGTTATC GACGGGCAGT TGCTGGCCGC
    38461 CTTTGCACGT CAGTCCTATG CCCCACGGCT GAAACAACTC GAATCAGCCA TAAACCAGGG
    38521 AGCGGCCAAA TGACATCTGA AAAAATAGTC TCACGAAAAA AAAGCCTCAC CGGACGTATC
    38581 ACCATCGGAT TGCTTAGCAT CTTTCTACCT GTACAGGAAA CGAAGTGGTT TCTGCGGTCA
    38641 GCCCGACACA TGACGTCACG TAATCTGGAG CGAATGCGTG ATGCCTTTCC TGAGCTCAAT
    38701 ACCGACGACA AACCGCCTGC GGCGCCTGAC TGGGAAAAAG CCATTGAGGA ATCCGGCTGT
    38761 ACTCCCGAAA AACTGGATAA GGGGTATGTT AGCCAGCGCC GGCGCTGGCG ATTTCTGTTC
    38821 TGGCTTATGG TTATACCCGT TCCGCTTGCG CCACTGACAA CATTCATTAT CGGTGGGAGT
    38881 ATCACAGCGC ACCAGATCAG CACCTGTGTG GTGCTGTTTT CCGGCGCTGG CGTGGCGTGG
    38941 TCAAAAGCGC TAATCGTAAC CTATCGACTG TGGCAGTTAC GCAACCGGCG TGTAAGTCTT
    39001 GCCGAAGGAG GCACCTTTCA ACACTTCATG ACGGAAACAC ATGCCGTACG AGATGCCATT
    39061 CTCAGAAAAT AACGCCCCTC CTCTGCTCCC TATCGCCATC CCGGCATTCA TGTTTTATCC
    39121 GGAGTTACCG TGAAAAATCT CATTCGTGCG CTTTGCGCAG GGCTGCTTAT ACCTGTTACG
    39181 CCGGCACGCG CCGGTGTAAC TTACGATGAC ATAGTCTCTG CAGCGACTAA TGCACAGGAC
    39241 CTCTCCCGGC AGGCACTGGT CACTATCTTC GGCGACGTGG TACTGGACCC TCTCGCCGCC
    39301 GGTAATACCA CGATGATCGG GAATCTGTTT GCGCTGTTTA ACGGGATTAT TGCCGTCCTT
    39361 GCCGTCGTCT GGTTTGTGAT TATTGGCCTG AAGCACATCA ACAAAACGGG GCATCAGGGC
    39421 AAGGTATTCA GTGGTGATCG CGATATCACC AGTACACTGA GTACCGCCTC AGGATTTTTG
    39481 ATGATTATCC CGACAGCCAA TGGCTGGAGC ATGTCTCAGC TCATCATCCT CTGGGGGGCA
    39541 TCGATTATGG GCGTGGGCTC TGCCAACCTG ATGGTGTCCA AAGCTGCAAG TGATATTGCG
    39601 AGCGGCTACT CCCTGACGGT ACAGCCCACT CAGGCCTCGA CCCGCACATC TGCACGCGGT
    39661 ATTTTTGAGA TGCAGTTGTG CAAATACGCC ATCAATACGG CACTGGACGA TTACAGCAGC
    39721 ACAGCCAATT CCACCACAGC AAAAATGACG GAGATATTCG GTTCGTCTGG AGGAAATTAT
    39781 ACCTACCGGG TCACTAACGG CAGTGGAGTG TGTGGCACAG CGACAATCCC GGAACAACAG
    39841 AAATCGGGCT CCTCGTCTGG CTCCGGGAGC TTCTTTAACC CCTTCAGTAA TAGCGACACA
    39901 CGAGAAGTCG TGGACGCACA AAACAAAGCG ATGGAAGCCA TGATCCAGGA TATGGACAGT
    39961 GCGGCCAGCG AGTTTGTGAC AGGGTTTATG AATAAGCGAA CGACCGGCAG CGGCACACTC
    40021 CCGGATATCG AAACCCGCAT TCAGCGGGCT GCCAGCAACT ATGAACAAAC GGTCCAGCGC
    40081 GCGCTGCCGG CACAGAATGA GCAGAATGGC ATTCAGGATG CAGTCAGGAA TTACCTCGAC
    40141 ACATACGGCT GGGCGGCTCT CGGTGCCTGG TACCAGACTT TCGCCACGGC CAACCAGCGC
    40201 CTGACTGAAG TTGCCAGTCG CGCACCAGCG ACCAGTGGGA TGTCCTCTTT AGGGGAAATT
    40261 GGTAGCGGTG ATCTTTTCAG CGCGTTAATG AGTACCTATC GAACTCAGTT GCAGAACTCC
    40321 AGCTATGCTC CCCCTGCAGG TACAACAACA TCGAAAAATG AGTTAAGCGC ATCAGAGGGT
    40381 AATGACCCCA ATAGCATACT CATGAACTCC ATTACCCCAT TTTTCGTAAG CTTAACAAGC
    40441 AATATTGCAA CAAATTATAG TGGGACTGGT ACTACAACAG GACAAGTAAA CCCTTTAGTT
    40501 AAGATGAAAA ACGTTGGGGA TTATACTCTT GTTGCAGCTG AGGGGACTTT GACAGCTTAC
    40561 ACCATCCTAC GTGCTGCGGT TGCAGGGGGG GAATCATCGC TTCTTGGAAA AGTTGTCGAT
    40621 ATGACAGGGG TAATTAGTGC TGTAGATAAA GGGCTTGATG CCATTTCCCC AGCTGTTTAC
    40681 TTCTTGTTAT TACTTATGTT TAGCGCTGGA TTTACACTTT CAATTTACTT GCCATTTATT
    40741 CCGTTTATCT ACTGGATGAC TGGTATTGGT AACTGGATAG TAAGTGTTTT GGTAGGTTGT
    40801 GCAGCTGGAC CTCTGTGGGG GGCCACACAT CTGGGTACGT CTCAGGATAG AGGTAGTCGT
    40861 GCAGCATATG GTTACATCTA CTTTATCGAT ACCATGATTC GTCCCTCACT CATGGTTTTT
    40921 GGATTTTTCT TTGCTTCCGT TGCTATTGTT GCGACCGGAA CTATCCTTCA TGCACTCTTT
    40981 GGCGCCGCGC TGGTCAATGT TCAAGCCAAC TCGTTGACAG GGTTATTCAG CATGGCCGGT
    41041 TTTTTAATGA TTTATGCTCG AATTTGCACG ACACTTGTAT CTAGTATATT TGCATTGCAG
    41101 GCCTATTTAC CTGACTACGT CATTTCCTTC CTTGGTGGTC GGGATGCTGC CAATACCCTT
    41161 GGAAGTATGG CAGGTTCAGT GAAAGATATG TTTGTAGCCG GTGGGCGAAA TATACGCCAT
    41221 ACACCTGGAG TTAATACTAA GGGAATGAAT GGTCCTGGTG AAAATAATAA TGATGGAATA
    41281 AAAAGCTAAT GAGTGGACAT CTATACAGTA TCGCTATAAT ATAGATAACA AAACATAAGG
    41341 AGGGTTGACT ATGAAAGATA GATTCCCTAA GTGGTGGGTT TTATACTCTG TAGCAAAATC
    41401 ATTATTTTTG AAGTTTGGCA TTATCTCATT CGTGCTGATC TTCTTGCTTT GCTCACTTTC
    41461 TATATCAATG GATGAGTTCG TTCGTGCAGA GGCGTATCTA TACGCATTAA CGAGTTGCTT
    41521 TCTGTTAGTC ACTCCGTTTG CTATCAATTA TGCTATAGCC AATAATCGCA AAAAAAAGAT
    41581 CCTTGCTGTT ATTGAGAAAA TCAAGGAAAC AGGGCACTTT AACCCAGCAA GCAGTTCAGA
    41641 AGTCTGGCTC TTCTGGCAGA GTACCTACCT GGGTTTCGAC TTCCAGCAGG GAACGTTTTT
    41701 GTTCATCCGA ATCTATCCAG GTAACGTCAT GGATGTCATT GGTTTCGATG CTTACAGCCT
    41761 TACCAGTACA CAGGTTGAAG ATTCAAAGTT GCGCCTGTTC ACAAAGTTCA CATCGTTACC
    41821 GATGATTCCT ATTGATACCG GCGCTGCATC CAATATTGCT AACCATTTGC ACGCAATGAA
    41881 CAATAAAGGG TACAGCTATA ACTTTAACTT CAACGATGTC GTGAATAAAA AACGTGCCGA
    41941 GATCGAAGCT CTGACAGGAC TACCAGTTCC CGTTCTTGCC TGAAACACAT CAACCACCCT
    42001 CCAATAAATA GCCGGTTTAA TTACCGGCTA TTTTATTTGC GTAGATCATT GCCCTGAAAA
    42061 TTCACCATAA AACAGACAAT GATAATAAAA CAACAATCTA GCTCCTTATT GATTACCACT
    42121 CAAATAAAGG AGATCCATAT CAGATCCACA ATAATTTAAT ATTTAACCAA TCAATATATT
    42181 TTCACCTTCC GTTGTCACCA GTAAACACGC CTGCAGACTT TAGATAAGCC CAGGCGTTGT
    42241 TGCCCTCTTT TATTCAGTTA GTCTTCATCG TTTTTATTTA GGGAGTTTAT CCATGACATC
    42301 CGCTCGCGCG GGAATGACAG ACCCGCTTGA ATTTCTCGGC GCCCTCGCCA TCCTGGGTAT
    42361 TATGATTCTG CTTGTCGCAT GGCTGTATCT GCCCGAGTTT GTGTACTGGT CATGTTTTAT
    42421 TTTGCATATC CTGTGGGGTA TGGCGGACTT TGGCCCCTTC CACACTTGGG CCGCGCCGCG
    42481 CTATAACCTG CTGGCCGTCA CCGCCAACAA TGCCGAATAC GTCACGTACG ATCAGTGGAT
    42541 CAATGTGATG AAGCAGACGA CGGGGATCTT GATGATATTC CTCATACCCC TGTCCACCGC
    42601 ATCCCTGTGG AGCTGGTTAC ACCATCCAGC CCGCAACTGG CAAACACGAC GGGTACTCAA
    42661 CATAAGTACA TTGCCGTTCG CCATGGAATC TATTTCTCCT GCAATTGCCC CCATCCTTAA
    42721 TGAGGGAGAT GCCAGTCGCC TCTTACTGGA TAAACGTCGT CCGGAAAGAC GTCCGGCACA
    42781 AACCCCGGAG GGTTTTGCAG AAGAACATCA ACTCATCAGT AACATGCAGC TCGATGTTGC
    42841 CCGCTGCCGC GCGGTTTTCA TGGCACAGCT GGGACGCCCT CTGAATGGAT GGAAAAGCCT
    42901 CGCGCCGCAC GAAAAAACTC TGTTCGCAAT CTTCGGCCTT CAGTTTTTCC TGGACGATCG
    42961 CCCGGCAGCA AAAGCGCTGA TGGATGACCT GAACCGTTCC TGCCGTCTCA AAAGTCGCCG
    43021 TGATAAGGGT AAATTTTCAG TACCAGTCTA TGCGCTGGCC CGAACAGCCT TTAAGCGTGT
    43081 CATCCAGAGT GAAGGCGCGA AACAGTGGCT GCATGAACAC CATTACGTCA GAAGTGGCAT
    43141 GGTCTGGCTG TACGCACATG ATTTACGGCT GACACCGCCT AACTGGTTAT GGCTCAAGGG
    43201 AGTGGACCGC CCCCTCTTCT ATGCCCTGCA CCGGGCAAAC ACCACCAAAG GATTTATTGA
    43261 AGGAGCGGGG ATCGTCGCCG TCGCCCGCAC CGAGAGCGAG GCTATCCGGC TTGGCCTGCC
    43321 CTGCCCGCAG GCCTGCGTCG ATGAAGCCAT TGAAGGGCTG CGCATCGATA TGCTGTCCCT
    43381 GGGGCTAATC TGGGACGAAC CTCAGCCAGA CCGCGACCGC AGGCGTCGCA TCCGGACCAA
    43441 CTGGTCACTG ACGGAAGATG TCATCACTCG CCCGGGAGGC GACGACGATC TCCTCTTCTG
    43501 AAAATCCGCA CATTTCTGAT ACTGATTAAC TTACTGTCTA CCGGAGTCTC CTTATGTCGC
    43561 AGGAAAGCAC CTACACCACC TTTCGTTGTA ACGACACCAT TGTGGTTTTA CATCAACACG
    43621 AACACCGCGT TCCTCAGGCC CTGCTCACCT TCCATGAACC ACAGCGTATG GCCATTCACG
    43681 ATAAAAAACT GATTGCTTTT TACGCATATT CAAACGAAGT CGTGACGCTT CTTGATGACC
    43741 CGATGCACGA TGCTGCAGAA GTCTTCAACA CCATCGCGCG GCAACTCAAA ACGCAGAGTA
    43801 AGGCCGTGAT GAAACGCCGT ATTACCGCCC TTGCCCTGCT TGTCGGCGGC GCGCTGATCG
    43861 CTTCCTCGTT ATGGCTCATG GGAACAAACA ACCATTCTTC ACTCAATGTT AGTAGCACAA
    43921 ACCTGACAGT ACCTGCAGAG CCAGCTCCTG TTCAGCCACT ACAGCCTTCT GCTGTTCAGG
    43981 GACGACCTAA AATGACGGTT CTCCCGGCGA CAGGCAATAC AGTCAGCCAC GCTGCACAGG
    44041 CTGAATCAGT CAACATGCAG AATATTATGA AGGAAAGTCA TAACGCCTTA CCGGCCTCGC
    44101 CTTCTGAAGC CCTGCAGACG GCAGCGACAC CGGTAACACC ACCCACGCCG GTAAAAACAG
    44161 AAGCAACGGA GCAGTCAGCC CGACAGAAAA TGGTAGGTAT ACTGAAGCGC AGTGCCGATC
    44221 GGGGTCTGTT CACCATCCCA CTATCTACCG GGCATGAACG TACGCTGTAT GCCTTCCTCG
    44281 ATCCAACCTG TGCGGTTTGC AAAAGCATGG AACCGGCAAT CGAACAGCTG GCACAGTATT
    44341 ACAATGTGGT CATTTTCCCT GTATCGGTAG TCAATGACGG TGGCGATGCC GTAGATAAAA
    44401 TCGTTCCGGT ATTGTGCGGG AAAGACCAGA CTACCCGCGC TGTGGCATGG AGCGATCTTT
    44461 TCCGTCCGGA TGCAGGTATG CCGGTTCCGG GACAGGCAAC ATCTTCACAG GTGAGCGCAG
    44521 ACTGTTCCGT GTCGGCTCAG GCCGTAGTGG CCGTAAACGA TACGGGTTTC CGCACGTTCG
    44581 GATTTTCAGG TACGCCGACC GTGCTGACTG ACACGGGCAT TCGTCTGGCA ACAGGCATGC
    44641 TGGCCGCGCC GGATAAAATT GCTCACTTCC TGCAAATTAC CGATCCAATG TCACCAGAAC
    44701 AGGCCGACCG TTTTGTGAAT TCCCTCGGCA TCCAGGAGTA ACCCATGAAT AATACGCCCG
    44761 TAAATCAGGC GCTCATGACA CGCAGTGCCT GGAACTCGCC CGTTCTTGAG CTTATGCGCG
    44821 ACCACCTGCT GTATGCCGGC ATTATGGCAG GAAGTGTGGT GGCGGGATTT ATCTGGCCGC
    44881 TCGCCATACC GCTGTTGCTT TTACTGGCCA TTGTGGCCAG CATCAGCTTC GGCACCCACC
    44941 GCTGGCGTAT GCCGATGCGA ATGCCTGTCC ACCTTAATAA AACAGACCCG TCAGAAGACA
    45001 GGAAGGCCCG GCGCAGTCTG TTCAGCGTAT TTCCCTCACT GTTTCAGTAC GAAACAACGC
    45061 AGGAAAGCAA AGGTAAGGGG ATATTCTACA TTGGCTATAA GCGCATGAAC GATATCGGGC
    45121 GCGAGCTGTG GCTCACCCTT GATGATCTGA CCCGCCATGT GATGTTCTTT GCCTCGACCG
    45181 GTGGCGGGAA AACTGAAACC ATCTATGCGT GGATGCTCAA TTCATTTTGC TGGGGACGGG
    45241 GCTTCACCTT TGTTGACGGC AAGGCGCAGA ACGACACGGC GCGCACCTGC TACTATCTGG
    45301 CTCGCCGCTT TGGGCGTGAG GATGATGTGG AGTACATCAA CTTCATGAAC AGCGGCATGT
    45361 CCCGCAGCGA GATGATCCAG AACGGCGATA AAAGCCGGCC CCAGTCTCAC CAGTGGAACC
    45421 CCTTCTGTTA TAGCACTGAG GCCTTTGTTG CAGAGACAAT GCAATCAATG CTGCCGACCA
    45481 ACGTGCAGGG GGGAGAATGG CAGTCCAGAG CGATTGCAAT GAACAAGGCG CTGGTCTTTG
    45541 GCACAAAGTT TTACTGTGTC CGTGAAAACA AAACCATGTC ACTGCAGCTG TTGCGCGAGT
    45601 TTATGCCGCT GGAAAAACTG GCCGGGCTTT ACTGCCGTGC CGTGGATGAT CAGTGGCCAG
    45661 AAGAAGCGGT TTCTCCACTC TATAATTATC TGGTAGACGT ACCGGGTTTC GACATGGCCA
    45721 CCGTGCGCCA GCCTTCAGCC TGGACAGAAG AGCCGCGCAA GCAGCACAGC TACCTGACGG
    45781 GGCAGTTTCT GGAAACCTTC AACACCTTCA CCGAAACGTT CGGCAATATC TTCGCGGAGG
    45841 ATGCCGGCGA CATCGATATT CGCGACAGTA TTCACAGCGA CCGCATACTC CTGGTGTTGA
    45901 TCCCGGCCAT GAATACGTCT CAGCACACAA CCTCCGCACT GGGGAGAATG TTTGTGACCC
    45961 AGCAGAGCAT GATCCTGGCC CGTGACCTTG GACACAGGCT GGAAGGGCTG GACTCCGACG
    46021 CGCTTGAAAT CACCAAATAC AAAGGCAAAT TCCCCTACAT GAATTATCTC GATGAGGTGG
    46081 GCGCCTACTA CACTGAGCGA ATAGCCGTGC AGGCTACACA GGTACGCTCT CTGGATTTCG
    46141 CACTCGTAAT GATGAGTCAG GATCAGGAGC GCATTGAAAA CCAGACGTCA GCGGCCAACG
    46201 TCGCCACCCT GATGCAGAAC GCCGGCACCA AAGTCGCCGG AAAAATCGTG AGTGATGATA
    46261 AGACGGCAAG AACAATCAGT AATGCCGCAG GACAGGAAGC CCGGGCGAAC ATGGTCAGCC
    46321 TGCAGCGACA GGACGGCCTC ATTGGCACCT CCTGGATCGA TGGCGACCAC ATCAATATCC
    46381 AGATGGAGAA CAAAATCAAT GTGCAGGATC TGATTAAGCT GCAGCCAGGT GAGAACTACA
    46441 CGGTGTTTCA GGGCGATCCG GTTCCCGGAG CATCTTTCTA CATCGAGCCT CAGGACAAAA
    46501 CCTGCAATGC GCCCGTCATT ATCAACCGGT ATATCACGAT TAACCCACCG ACCCTAAAAC
    46561 ACCTGCGCAG ACTTGTCCCG CGTACCGCAC AGCGCCGTCT TCCGGCACCG GAGAACGTCA
    46621 GCAGAATCAT AGGTGTTCTG ACAGAAAAGC CGTCACGCCG GCGTAAAGCG GCCAGAACTG
    46681 AACCCTGGAA GATAATCGAT ACCTTTCAGC AGCGTCTGGC CAATCGCCAG GAAGCGCACA
    46741 ACCTGATGAC AGAATATGAC ATGGACCACC GCGGGCGGGA AGAAAATCTC TGGGCAGAAG
    46801 CGCTGGAGAT AATCAGCACA ACCACGATGG CGGAACGTAC AATCCGCTAC ATCACGCTCA
    46861 ATAAACCTGA GTCGGAATCG GCGGAAGTAA ACGCAGAAGA CATTCAGCTG GCACCGGATG
    46921 CAATATTGAG AAACCTGACA CTCCCACAAC CCGCCAGTGT TCCTCCGGCC CGGCATCGAA
    46981 ACGAGCCATT AATCCCTCCT AAACAGACAG ATTCACCACA GCCAGATATG GAATGGCCAG
    47041 AGTGACAGAT CAAAAATTTG TCGGCTTTCA GGAACTGCTG CCGATAATCA AAATGATATA
    47101 GCATGAAAGG AAATGAAATG AAGAAACTAA TATTTGCCGC ACTCTTTGGT TTTTCAGCCG
    47161 TTGCCGCTGC AGCGCCCCAA CCTGTTGTAG ACGCCAATGC CGTGGCGCAA CTGACTGAAA
    47221 TCCGTAACAT CCTCCTCTCG AACCAGCAGA AAGTGTACTC CTGCTCGGAT GGCGAAAAAA
    47281 TTTATACTGT CGGACTGCAC ATAAAACATG ACGGTTCGGA ATACAAATGT GTTTTAAAGA
    47341 ATGACCATGC TGAATGGGAA GTCGTCCCGC GCATTGTATT CAACTAAAAA AGGCCGCGAA
    47401 AGCGGCCTTT TTTGTTTCTG GCAAATGAAC AGGTTTTTAC TAAAAAAATC AGCTTCTTAC
    47461 GCCAGTAGTT TGAAGTCGAT AGCCCTCAGC ACGTTTGGAA AGCGTTCCTT TAGTGTTTTC
    47521 TTCACTTTGA AAAGAATGAC CATCAGGTTC TTCAATAAAT TTAAGGACAT AAAAATAGTG
    47581 AACATTTTGA TGCTCAAAGT AGGAGTAAAA CATAAGGCTA TCACTACTTC TTTTAGACTG
    47641 TTCACTCTGC TTCCAGCGAT TGATATCCCA GTCATTCGTG CCGTCAAAGA CATGCAAATG
    47701 ATGGAGTTTT TCACGCTTCG CTATCGGCTT GGGGAAAAAA TTAGGCAAAT CTTTACCAAA
    47761 CAAGTCAACT GCAGTAAGAA ACTCCATTTG CACATGGTCT TGAGGGCGAG GAATATTACC
    47821 GAGATCCGCA CTTATTGTTT TGTATTCAAT GAAATCTTTG TAAATGTCCT GAAAGTCATT
    47881 AAGGCGTTCT TCAGGAATAT CCAGCTTAGC ATCTACGGCA AAGACAAGCT TGTGCCCATC
    47941 ACCTGAAGTT GATTCCATTC TCATACAACT TACATCCATG AGGTTTATGC CTTGTGCAAT
    48001 TTTCGCTCTG GTTTGATAGT CCCCTGGGCA GAAGGAACTC GCAACTGACG AACAGCCGCA
    48061 GCTAAGCGGA GCATTTTTTC ATTACTGGCG TCACCGACAC CGGGTCTTTG TTTAACAGCC
    48121 ATTTTCACTA TCTCCTTGCC GTTTTTTACG GCTATCAGGC TGGCCTGACA GAACTTAACC
    48181 TCAAGAGATG AAGTTCTTTT ATGCACTAAT AATAGCATAC CTCCCCCTCC AGGCATCAAG
    48241 CTGTTTACGA AACATACGTT ACGCGCTAAA GGGCGGGCTC TTACGCACAA ATAGATAGGA
    48301 ATTTTAATCT TTACAGCGGT GAAGGCGGCT TCCAGCTTGA CCCAGGCTCA TTACGCGCGG
    48361 GTTCCGAATT ACTAACCTGA CTCATCGTTT CAGAAAAACG AATTTCACTT TCAACACGTA
    48421 CCTGGTCGAC GTCCGGCCGC GAGATCTGGT ATTCACCTTC ATCACGGTGA TTCACATTGT
    48481 GCCATGCCAC CATTTTGGCA AATGCCGTAT TGAACTGTTC ATCATTCCCT TCTGGTGCCA
    48541 TCGCGACGGT CGGAGAACGG CTGAAGAGAA CCGGTGCGAC CTTGATCATA TCCCGCTTAA
    48601 GCGCATCATA ATCGCCGGTG TTTCGGAAAA TAACCCTGTC GCCATAGTCG GTACAAATGT
    48661 GACGACCTGT CTCCGGATCA CGGAACTGGA CGCGACCATT TTTCTTCAGT GAAGCCTGCA
    48721 GGCCAGGAAC ACCGGAATAT ATCGGTGTTC CGCCAGGTTC ACAAATAACA ACACATCTGC
    48781 TGTCTGTCGT GGCTTTCACC GCATTACCAC GACGATCCCT GTAATCCCAT CCTCTCAGCT
    48841 GCGATATCGC AGCCTTGTCA CCTTTCACCG CTTCTGCTTC CACCCACTGC CGGTAAGACG
    48901 GCGGATACCA TTTCCCCTGT CCAATGAGTT CAGCACGTTC AGCCTTCATA GCTTCTTTCA
    48961 GCGTAATCAG TGCCTGCATG CGTTGCAGTT CTGCAATATG GTAATGCAGC TTCCTCACCA
    49021 GAGGGTCACG ATGTTCGATG CGGATGCGCG CTTTACGCAT CCGGCATTCA TCATGAATCA
    49081 CCTGGTAGCG TTCACGACCA TGCAAATCAG GACGCTGCCA GTTAGCCCGC CAGGCAGCAT
    49141 AGCGGGCTTT CAGATCTTCT CTCGCAGCTG CGCGCGCTTC ACGGCGCTGG CGACGCAATT
    49201 CAGGATCACG CTTCATGCAC GGAATATCAC GATCACTCAC GGCCAGCTCA GGGTTGTAAC
    49261 GGCTTACTGG CTTAATACGT TTAAAGATGT CTGCCGGAAC CGGAACAAAC GAACCTGCAT
    49321 GAGGTTCCGC ACGCGCGAGC GTCAGATCAG GATGAACATG ACTTGCCTTA ACAGGCGTCT
    49381 GTTCGCGATT GTAAGCATCC ATGACTACCA GCCCCTGCTG CTCACGCACT AACAGCAACC
    49441 CTTGTTTCGC AAACTGCTCA TGACAGCGTT CCCAGGAAAA ATGTTTACTG CTGATCAGCG
    49501 TTTCAATCTC CTGACGACAG TGCGAAATCG CATAGCCCCA GAGGCTTTCC TTGTCGGAGA
    49561 AAATCTCACG TTTCAGTGCT CCCTGCGGGC CCGAACCTGT ACGCAGTTTA CGCCATTCCC
    49621 GATCGGAAAC CGGAGTGGGT TCCAGACCGC CGCCGGTGAA CTGCTCTGCA GGTGGAACCT
    49681 GCTGGAAAAT GTCTTTCGGT ACCGGCTGCC AGCCACCTTT ATACGAGTTC AGGACTGCTT
    49741 TCGTCAGCGC TGGCCACACA CGTTCTGCCC TGACGGGGGT GCGCGTTGGA TCATATCCAT
    49801 CACAGATAAC CAGTCGGTCA TGTTGTTCTT TCAGATACAA ACCAGACTGT GCCAGAAGCG
    49861 TATGTACAGA CTGTATAGTT CGCTGAGACG GGTCCTGATC AAGCGCAATC AGCGGTGCAC
    49921 GTAAACGGGC AATCGCATAG TCAGATAAGG ATTCTTTCTC TGTCATACGT TCAGGACGCG
    49981 ACGACACAAT AATCTTGTCT GGTTCGTAGC GACCCACAGC CGGAACTTGC GCAAAAATAT
    50041 CCTGTGCAGG TGGAATAAAC TCACCCATTT TACGAATAAG TTTATCGGTA TCGAAGGCGT
    50101 GACCAAATGC AGAAAGCGTA ACGCCAGGGC GTTCTCTGTT CCAGCCATCC TTCACTTTAA
    50161 GCTCACCGTT ATCCGCTGAC AGGAACAAAC CTTCTTTAGC AAAACGCTGA TGGAGAGAAG
    50221 ACCAGTCAGT CACAGGTGCT TCCCGTAAAC CGGCTATAGC AGTGTCAGCG ATGTATTCTC
    50281 TCAGGCTCTG AATACGACCA CGCTTCCAGG CACTTTGACG ATCACGTTCA ATCGAAGTAC
    50341 GTCGAACAAT ACGATTGTCA GGTGAAATCA CATAGCACCC ATTATCGGGC GAAAAGCCAT
    50401 GCTTAAGCTC CAGCTCACGG CAGGCCTTAC TCAGTTTTTC CTGGCTGTAA GCGAGACGGT
    50461 TAAGATAACC GGTCTCCGGG TGAACGCGGT TTACAGCGAT GTGAACATGC AGATTATCCG
    50521 TGTCAGTGTG AACGGCAGAG ACGAACTGAT GGCCGGCTAA TCCTAGGCGG GAAAGCGTAT
    50581 GGCTGACCGA ATCATAAATC TGTTCTGGAC GTGGGCTTTC ATGCGACTGC CAGCTCAGAA
    50641 TATAGTGGAA TACAGGATCA CTTTTGTTAT GGGCGAACTT CGCTTTACGG GCAGAGAACT
    50701 CCATCTCTTC GGCTGCGCTT TCAATTGACG TACAGTTGTG GAAACAGGTC ACGCCGTAAA
    50761 AATTTACCCA TTCACTGCCG TCCGGCATCA CGTCAACAAG CGAGATAAAC GACTCATCAC
    50821 GCAGTTTCGT GGCATAATCA ACAAGACGAG AAAAGCGACT TCTGTGCGGC ATTTCCGGTT
    50881 TTGTTCCGGA TGCTTTAACA GCTTCCATCA AATCATCATC GCGCGGTTCG TCACGAACAG
    50941 AAACGTAAGA CACCAGGTCC CCAAAGGAGG ACTTTCCGTC TTGTCGTTTC GGTGGAATAA
    51001 CCGGGATCAT GATGTTCTTC TTATCTCCGT TCTAGTCATT GCTCATGAGT GTTTTTCTGA
    51061 GCGTGGTGGA CAGTTCTGAT ATTGCTACAA GGACCGTGGA GTATTCTTTA TCCCCGACTC
    51121 TTTTCCCTTC AACAAACAGA TGCTTTTGCA GTCTTCCCAG CCTCAGTAAC TCGTTCATAA
    51181 AGCTGTCATC GATGAGTGGA ATTACCTTCC TATTCATCGC AGCGTTACGG ATATAAGCCG
    51241 ATACGCTTTG CCCAACTTCC TCCGCTTTCT GTTCAATCTC TTCGATTTCA TCCGGCGTGA
    51301 ATCTAAGGGT CTTGATTACG GTTTTTTGCC GTTTATCACT TCCCCTTCGG GATGCTTTGT
    51361 CGCTCATATA TGCTCCTTAC TCGGGTGTCG GGGCGGAGCC CTGACCAGGT GGTATTTGTA
    51421 ATATCGTGCG TGCGCGGTAT TACAAATGCA CATCCTGTCC CGCTTTTTCG GCCATTATAC
    51481 GCTTCGCTGT CTGTTTCGCC TAGTGGCGAT TTGACGGCAT CGGCAGTGCG GAGCACTGCC
    51541 ACTTTTATGG AAGAACTGAT ATGATTTTCA GGATTTTAAA TATTTATGAG GTTTTCTATG
    51601 AGCAGGAAGA ATTTTTATTC AGACGAAGAT ATTGCACTGG CAAGAGAGGC GCTTTCCGGA
    51661 CTTCCTGATT TAACGCCTCA GAGAAAAACA CAGAAAGAAT TTCTGGACGG CATTAAGGAT
    51721 ATGCTTCTGG CACTGATAAG AACAAAAGGA TACACAGTGT CTGACATTAA AGAGACATTA
    51781 AAATCCAGTG GTTATGAAAT CAGTGAAAAG GCGCTGCGTG AATTAGTCCG CGATGCAGGA
    51841 AAAGCGAAAG ACAGAAGGAA AGCAACCAGA AAACCGGCCG TAAAGACGGA ACCTCTTCAG
    51901 GAGTAACAGG CGCAGAATAT TTTGTTATCT GCCGGACGAT CCTGTGCAGA CAGATTCGAT
    51961 ACCTGTCTGC ACCATTTTAT CCCGGTCAGG ATTTGAGTGC TTTCATCATT TCTGCCATTC
    52021 CCCACAAAGC ACGGTTAAGT TTGACATCCC CGTCAATGCC GGTCACAGCA CGCGTGCGTT
    52081 GTCTTTTCCC CTGCGCCGTT CTCCCCAGAA GGCCACCCTT CGTCATGTTC TCCTGAACAC
    52141 GCTGATACGT CGTCCAAAGG TCATTTGACT TGTCTTCATT GCGGCGAATA TTGAGTAAAT
    52201 CGGATGGTGC CAGTGGGATG TGCTTTCCTT CGAAATTTTC ATCATAACGC CAGCCCAGCG
    52261 CAGTCTGTGC AAAAATTTCC TGCTCCTCGC GTGTCAGCGC TGTACCTTTC ATAATTTCTC
    52321 TCGACTCGGT GATTTCGTCG AAAATCCCCA GAACCTCGTA TGCCCCTTCT ATGACCTGTC
    52381 CCACGACATC ACCTTTGTGC GGAACCCGGA TCTCCCCGAA CGTCTGCCCG CAAATCATCC
    52441 CGTTGGTGCA GACGAACCGG AACATTCCCG GAATCATCTG GTAGCTACTG CTGCCATCAT
    52501 GACTGTTCAG AAGAATAATT TCCGGCACTT CTTTACCAGT AATCTGCCCG GCACGACGCA
    52561 GACGCATCAT ATGTTTGGTG TGATCCCGTT TGCCCTCATC GCGGGTACGT GTCTGGCAGG
    52621 CAAAGAACGG CAGGAAACCT TCATTACGCA ATTTTTCCAG TACAGTGATG GTCGGGATAC
    52681 AGGTATATCG TTCACTACGT GAATCATGCT TGTCCTCGGC AAAAATACTC GGAACAACAT
    52741 GCATCAGTTC ATCGTTCGTC AATGGACGCT CGAGACGGAT GACATTCATT GATGCAAAAC
    52801 GAGATGCTAA ACGGGCCATA GTGATTCTCC TCATGATGAT AAAAAAATTG CTTCTGCCGT
    52861 CGCCTTTTTG ATGATGATTC ACCATCGCGG GTGGCCGTTC CCGTGATAAA GCGAACGGCC
    52921 TGACCTGCAA GGAGGAGATG TAAGGGTGCA GCAGGAAGCC GCAGCGCAAG CGACCAGAGG
    52981 GAGTGCGAAC GGGTGAGTGA TGTCCCCTTT CATAGACTCC GGGTCGGGCC AGAGTCTTTC
    53041 ACGGGTAAGG CAGCACGCGG TGAGCAAAGT ACTCAAAAGG TGAAGCTGGA ATTAAGCCAG
    53101 CGGGCGAAGC CCGTTTCCTT TCTGGGGCCG ATAGCGGCCC CAGTCAGGGC GGCGCTGACG
    53161 GAACGGCAGC TGCAAGCCCG TGCGCCGGAG ATGGGGAATT ATGACCGGCT CTTCCGGGCG
    53221 AATACTTACC ATTCAAAAAC AGGTGCGCCT TCCACATGAT CGCCCACGGC AGAGAAGTGG
    53281 ATCATGCTGA CATCGGCCTG ACGAATTGCG CAAAAGATGA ATGCACGTGT GGTTCTCGAA
    53341 ATACCCATTT TTTTCAGTCT GTGTAACGGG TTAGTAACGG CATCGAGCCG AATCAGGTAG
    53401 CCCACTCCGG TATTCATTAA CCACCCGCTG TCTTCATCCC AGAACACGAT GTTGTCGAGA
    53461 ATATTATGAT CTTCCAGTGT GATGTGATTG ATGCAACACT CCAGGACAGG GCGCATCATC
    53521 ATGCGTGAAA GCACAACACG AGGTCCCCAT TTCAGAGAGT CGGTAACATC GTTCCATGAC
    53581 CACTCTTCAT CATCAGGAAC GGGAAGCGTC AGCAACCTGA AAGGTACACC AATTTTTTCT
    53641 GCAAGAATTT CTCCCATTCC GATAACAGGA TCATCACGTT CATTAAGGTC ACAGCACGCA
    53701 ATAAATTCAC CGTTCAGGTA AATGGCGGCG AGCATCACGT GCTATAAAAA TAATTATAAT
    53761 TTAAATTTTT TAATATAAAT ATATAAATTA AAAATAGAAA GTAAAAAAAG AAATTAAAGA
    53821 AAAAATAGTT TTTGTTTTCC GAAGATGTAA AAGACTCTAG GGGGATCGCC AACAAATACT
    53881 ACCTTTTACC TTGCTCTTCC TGCTCTCAGG TATTAATGCC GAATTGTTTC ATCTTGTCTG
    53941 TGTAGAAGAC CACACACGAA AATCCTGTGA TTTTACATTT TACTTATCGT TAATCGAATG
    54001 TATATCTATT TAATCTGCTT TTCTTGTCTA ATAAATATAT ATGTAAAGTA CGCTTTTTGT
    54061 TGAAATTTTT TAAACCTTTG TTTATTTTTT TTTCTTCATT CCGTAACTCT TCTACCTTCT
    54121 TTATTTACTT TCTAAAATCC AAATACAAAA CATAAAAATA AATAAACACA GAGTAAATTC
    54181 CCAAATTATT CCATCATTAA AAGATACGAG GCGCGTGTAA GTTACAGGCA AGCGATCCTA
    54241 GTACACTCTA TATTTTTTTA TGCCTCGGTA ATGATTTTCA TTTTTTTTTT CCACCTAGCG
    54301 GATGACTCTT TTTTTTTCTT AGCGATTGGC ATTATCACAT AATGAATTAT ACATTATATA
    54361 AAGTAATGTG ATTTCTTCGA AGAATATACT AAAAAATGAG CAGGCAAGAT AAACGAAGGC
    54421 AAAGATGACA GAGCAGAAAG CCCTAGTAAA GCGTATTACA AATGAAACCA AGATTCAGAT
    54481 TGCGATCTCT TTAAAGGGTG GTCCCCTAGC GATAGAGCAC TCGATCTTCC CAGAAAAAGA
    54541 GGCAGAAGCA GTAGCAGAAC AGGCCACACA ATCGCAAGTG ATTAACGTCC ACACAGGTAT
    54601 AGGGTTTCTG GACCATATGA TACATGCTCT GGCCAAGCAT TCCGGCTGGT CGCTAATCGT
    54661 TGAGTGCATT GGTGACTTAC ACATAGACGA CCATCACACC ACTGAAGACT GCGGGATTGC
    54721 TCTCGGTCAA GCTTTTAAAG AGGCCCTAGG GGCCGTGCGT GGAGTAAAAA GGTTTGGATC
    54781 AGGATTTGCG CCTTTGGATG AGGCACTTTC CAGAGCGGTG GTAGATCTTT CGAACAGGCC
    54841 GTACGCAGTT GTCGAACTTG GTTTGCAAAG GGAGAAAGTA GGAGATCTCT CTTGCGAGAT
    54901 GATCCCGCAT TTTCTTGAAA GCTTTGCAGA GGCTAGCAGA ATTACCCTCC ACGTTGATTG
    54961 TCTGCGAGGC AAGAATGATC ATCACCGTAG TGAGAGTGCG TTCAAGGCTC TTGCGGTTGC
    55021 CATAAGAGAA GCCACCTCGC CCAATGGTAC CAACGATGTT CCCTCCACCA AAGGTGTTCT
    55081 TATGTAGTTT TACACAGGAG TCTGGACTTG ACTGAAACCT CAGGCATTTG AGAAGCACAC
    55141 GGTCACACTG CTTCCGGTAG TCAATAAACC GGTAAACCAG CAATAGACAT AAGCGGCTAT
    55201 TTAACGACCC TGCCCTGAAC CGacgaccgg gtcgaatttg ctttcgaatt tctgccattc
    55261 atccgcttat tatcACTTAT TCAGGCGTAG CAACCAGGCG TTTAAGGGCA CCAATAACTG
    55321 CCTTAAAAAA ATTACGCCCC GCCCTGCCAC TCATCGCAGT ACTGTTGTAA TTCATTAAGC
    55381 ATTCTGCCGA CATGGAAGCC ATCACAAACG GCATGATGAA CCTGAATCGC CAGCGGCATC
    55441 AGCACCTTGT CGCCTTGCGT ATAATATTTG CCCATAGTGA AAACGGGGGC GAAGAAGTTG
    55501 TCCATATTGG CCACGTTTAA ATCAAAACTG GTGAAACTCA CCCAGGGATT GGCTGAGACG
    55561 AAAAACATAT TCTCAATAAA CCCTTTAGGG AAATAGGCCA GGTTTTCACC GTAACACGCC
    55621 ACATCTTGCG AATATATGTG TAGAAACTGC CGGAAATCGT CGTGGTATTC ACTCCAGAGC
    55681 GATGAAAACG TTTCAGTTTG CTCATGGAAA ACGGTGTAAC AAGGGTGAAC ACTATCCCAT
    55741 ATCACCAGCT CACCGTCTTT CATTGCCATA CGGAACTCCG GATGAGCATT CATCAGGCGG
    55801 GCAAGAATGT GAATAAAGGC CGGATAAAAC TTGTGCTTAT TTTTCTTTAC GGTCTTTAAA
    55861 AAGGCCGTAA TATCCAGCTG AACGGTCTGG TTATAGGTAC ATTGAGCAAC TGACTGAAAT
    55921 GCCTCAAAAT GTTCTTTACG ATGCCATTGG GATATATCAA CGGTGGTATA TCCAGTGATT
    55981 TTTTTCTCCA TTTTAGCTTC CTTAGCTCCT GAAAATCTCG ATAACTCAAA AAATACGCCC
    56041 GGTAGTGATC TTATTTCATT ATGGTGAAAG TTGGAACCTC TTACGTGCCG ATCAACGTCT
    56101 CATTTTCGCC AAAAGTTGGC CCAGGGCTTC CCGGTATCAA CAGGGACACC AGGATTTATT
    56161 TATTCTGCGA AGTGATCTTC CGTCACAGGT ATTTATTCGG CGCAAAGTGC GTCGGGTGAT
    56221 GCTGCCAACT TACTGATTTA GTGTATGATG GTGTTTTTGA GGTGCTCCAG TGGCTTCTGT
    56281 TTCTATCAGC TGTCCCTCCT GTTCAGCTAC TGACGGGGTG GTGCGTAACG GCAAAAGCAC
    56341 CGCCGGACAT CAGCGCTAGC GGAGTGTATA CTGGCTTACT ATGTTGGCAC TGATGAGGGT
    56401 GTCAGTGAAG TGCTTCATGT GGCAGGAGAA AAAAGGCTGC ACCGGTGCGT CAGCAGAATA
    56461 TGTGATACAG GATATATTCC GCTTCCTCGC TCACTGACTC GCTACGCTCG GTCGTTCGAC
    56521 TGCGGCGAGC GGAAATGGCT TACGAACGGG GCGGAGATTT CCTGGAAGAT GCCAGGAAGA
    56581 TACTTAACAG GGAAGTGAGA GGGCCGCGGC AAAGCCGTTT TTCCATAGGC TCCGCCCCCC
    56641 TGACAAGCAT CACGAAATCT GACGCTCAAA TCAGTGGTGG CGAAACCCGA CAGGACTATA
    56701 AAGATACCAG GCGTTTCCCC CTGGCGGCTC CCTCGTGCGC TCTCCTGTTC CTGCCTTTCG
    56761 GTTTACCGGT GTCATTCCGC TGTTATGGCC GCGTTTGTCT CATTCCACGC CTGACACTCA
    56821 GTTCCGGGTA GGCAGTTCGC TCCAAGCTGG ACTGTATGCA CGAACCCCCC GTTCAGTCCG
    56881 ACCGCTGCGC CTTATCCGGT AACTATCGTC TTGAGTCCAA CCCGGAAAGA CATGCAAAAG
    56941 CACCACTGGC AGCAGCCACT GGTAATTGAT TTAGAGGAGT TAGTCTTGAA GTCATGCGCC
    57001 GGTTAAGGCT AAACTGAAAG GACAAGTTTT GGTGACTGCG CTCCTCCAAG CCAGTTACCT
    57061 CGGTTCAAAG AGTTGGTAGC TCAGAGAACC TTCGAAAAAC CGCCCTGCAA GGCGGTTTTT
    57121 TCGTTTTCAG AGCAAGAGAT TACGCGCAGA CCAAAACGAT CTCAAGAAGA TCATCTTATT
    57181 AATCAGATAA AATATTTCTA GATTTCAGTG CAATTTATCT CTTCAAATGT AGCACCTGAA
    57241 GTCAGCCCCA TACGATATAA GTTGTAATTC TCATGTTAGT CATGCCCCGC GCCCACCGGA
    57301 AGGAGCTGAC TGGGTTGAAG GCTCTCAAGG GCATCGGTCG AGATCC
//
