# Supplementary material for: De novo synthesis of a conjugative system from human gut metagenomic data for targeted delivery of Cas9 antimicrobials
Source: bioRxiv preprint, doi:10.1101/2023.05.10.540216, version 1 (2023-05-10)
Supplement: Data S8 [file 540216_file14.txt]

LOCUS       pCitro_p15A_dest 59296 bp ds-DNA     circular     01-MAY-2023
DEFINITION  .
FEATURES             Location/Qualifiers
     protein_bind    153..277
                     /label="attR1"
                     /note="gene: mutant version of attR bound_moiety: LR Clonase(TM) note: recombination site for the Gateway(R) LR reaction"
     promoter        302..332
                     /label="lac UV5 promoter"
                     /note="note: E. coli lac promoter with an """"up"""" mutation"
     CDS             386..1246
                     /label="AmpR"
     CDS             1606..1911
                     /label="ccdB"
     protein_bind    complement(1952..2076)
                     /label="attR2"
                     /note="gene: mutant version of attR bound_moiety: LR Clonase(TM) note: recombination site for the Gateway(R) LR reaction"
     CDS             3277..3816
                     /label="nusG"
     CDS             4054..4731
                     /label="hypothetical orf"
     CDS             5085..5417
                     /label="hypothetical orf"
     CDS             5642..5980
                     /label="hypothetical orf"
     CDS             5996..7087
                     /label="pili assembly chaperone"
     CDS             7084..7524
                     /label="pilM"
     CDS             7539..9215
                     /label="pilN"
     CDS             9217..10521
                     /label="pilO2"
     CDS             10466..11005
                     /label="pilP"
     CDS             11008..12567
                     /label="pilF"
     CDS             12533..13654
                     /label="pilR"
     CDS             13623..14282
                     /label="pilX"
     CDS             14292..14849
                     /label="pilT"
     CDS             14834..15508
                     /label="prepillin peptidase"
     CDS             15490..16728
                     /label="pilV"
     CDS             16876..17484
                     /label="hypothetical orf"
     CDS             17731..18465
                     /label="hypothetical orf"
     CDS             18567..19775
                     /label="traF"
     CDS             19908..20381
                     /label="traH/dotD lipoprotein"
     CDS             20378..21184
                     /label="traI"
     CDS             21394..22356
                     /label="traJ"
     CDS             22681..23220
                     /label="hypothetical orf"
     CDS             23451..28070
                     /label="traC"
     CDS             28088..28438
                     /label="traL"
     CDS             28444..29145
                     /label="traM"
     CDS             29156..30139
                     /label="traN"
     CDS             30139..31455
                     /label="traO"
     CDS             31436..32209
                     /label="traP"
     CDS             32209..32733
                     /label="traQ"
     CDS             32767..33171
                     /label="traR"
     CDS             33217..34035
                     /label="traT"
     CDS             complement(34334..35566)
                     /label="hypothetical orf"
     CDS             35646..38699
                     /label="traU"
     CDS             38699..39268
                     /label="traV"
     CDS             39269..40483
                     /label="traW"
     CDS             40480..41022
                     /label="traX"
     CDS             41263..43239
                     /label="traY"
     CDS             43301..43933
                     /label="ExcA"
     CDS             44243..45451
                     /label="trbA"
     CDS             45504..46691
                     /label="trbB"
     CDS             46695..48995
                     /label="trbC"
     CDS             49399..49929
                     /label="hypothetical orf"
     CDS             complement(50261..52960)
                     /label="relaxase (nikB)"
     CDS             complement(52982..53317)
                     /label="nikA"
     misc_feature    53319..53534
                     /label="putative oriT region"
     CDS             53536..53856
                     /label="mobC"
     CDS             complement(53936..54835)
                     /label="hypothetical orf"
     CDS             complement(55176..55607)
                     /label="hypothetical orf"
     misc_feature    55683..57061
                     /label="Cen6-ArsH4-His3"
     misc_feature    complement(57282..57941)
                     /label="chloramphenicol acetyl-transferase"
     misc_feature    58303..59216
                     /label="p15A Origin"
ORIGIN
        1 TAACCATTAA CCATGCGCCT GAGAATCCTG AGACTCTAAA GCTTTTTTCA TCTTTTCAAA
       61 AAGCTCAAGA GGCACACAGT AGAACACTGG TTTGTTATAG CTCAAAATAG CCAGAGCCTC
      121 GCCATCAGTC GATGTTACTA GTcgatctaa ggacaagttt gtacaaaaaa gctgaacgag
      181 aaacgtaaaa tgatataaat atcaatatat taaattagat tttgcataaa aaacagacta
      241 cataatactg taaaacacaa catatccagt cactatggcg gccgcattag gcaccccagg
      301 ctttacactt tatgcttccg gctcgtataa tgtgtggatt ttgagttagg atccgtcgag
      361 attttcagga gctaaggaag ctaaaATGAG TATTCAACAT TTCCGTGTCG CCCTTATTCC
      421 CTTTTTTGCG GCATTTTGCC TTCCTGTTTT TGCTCACCCA GAAACGCTGG TGAAAGTAAA
      481 AGATGCTGAA GATCAGTTGG GTGCACGAGT GGGTTACATC GAACTGGATC TCAACAGCGG
      541 TAAGATCCTT GAGAGTTTTC GCCCCGAAGA ACGTTTTCCA ATGATGAGCA CTTTTAAAGT
      601 TCTGCTATGT GGCGCGGTAT TATCCCGTGT TGACGCCGGG CAAGAGCAAC TCGGTCGCCG
      661 CATACACTAT TCTCAGAATG ACTTGGTTGA GTACTCACCA GTCACAGAAA AGCATCTTAC
      721 GGATGGCATG ACAGTAAGAG AATTATGCAG TGCTGCCATA ACCATGAGTG ATAACACTGC
      781 GGCCAACTTA CTTCTGACAA CGATCGGAGG ACCGAAGGAG CTAACCGCTT TTTTGCACAA
      841 CATGGGGGAT CATGTAACTC GCCTTGATCG TTGGGAACCG GAGCTGAATG AAGCCATACC
      901 AAACGACGAG CGTGACACCA CGATGCCTAC AGCAATGGCA ACAACGTTGC GCAAACTATT
      961 AACTGGCGAA CTACTTACTC TAGCTTCCCG GCAACAATTA ATAGACTGGA TGGAGGCGGA
     1021 TAAAGTTGCA GGACCACTTC TGCGCTCGGC CCTTCCGGCT GGCTGGTTTA TTGCTGATAA
     1081 ATCTGGAGCC GGTGAGCGTG GGTCTCGCGG TATCATTGCA GCACTGGGGC CAGATGGTAA
     1141 GCCCTCCCGT ATCGTAGTTA TCTACACGAC GGGGAGTCAG GCAACTATGG ATGAACGAAA
     1201 TAGACAGATC GCTGAGATAG GTGCCTCACT GATTAAGCAT TGGTAAacgc gtggatccgg
     1261 cttactaaaa gccTAGGGAT AACAGGGTAA Tagataacag tatgcgtatt tgcgcgctga
     1321 tttttgcggt ataagaatat atactgatat gtatacccga agtatgtcaa aaagaggtat
     1381 gctatgaagc agcgtattac agtgacagtt gacagcgaca gctatcagtt gctcaaggca
     1441 tatatgatgt caatatctcc ggtctggtaa gcacaaccat gcagaatgaa gcccgtcgtc
     1501 tgcgtgccga acgctggaaa gcggaaaatc aggaagggat ggctgaggtc gcccggttta
     1561 ttgaaatgaa cggctctttt gctgacgaga acaggggctg gtgaaatgca gtttaaggtt
     1621 tacacctata aaagagagag ccgttatcgt ctgtttgtgg atgtacagag tgatattatt
     1681 gacacgcccg ggcgacggat ggtgatcccc ctggccagtg cacgtctgct gtcagataaa
     1741 gtctcccgtg aactttaccc ggtggtgcat atcggggatg aaagctggcg catgatgacc
     1801 accgatatgg ccagtgtgcc ggtctccgtt atcggggaag aagtggctga tctcagccac
     1861 cgcgaaaatg acatcaaaaa cgccattaac ctgatgttct ggggaatata aatgtcaggc
     1921 tcccttatac acagccagtc tgcaggtcga ccatagtgac tggatatgtt gtgttttaca
     1981 gcattatgta gtctgttttt tatgcaaaat ctaatttaat atattgatat ttatatcatt
     2041 ttacgtttct cgttcagctt tcttgtacaa agtggtcgat tagcgaACTA GTTTTTCTGG
     2101 ATTAGCTTTA AGCTCAGAAA CACCTGCAAC ACGGTTACAA AGAATCGTTC GCGACATTGA
     2161 GAGCCCTCAC AACAAGATAG CTAACTAATA CCGCTCAGTA TAGAACCACA TTTAGACTTT
     2221 AGAAAGTCTT ATTATCGTTG ATCTTTGAAC GATCTGTGAT CTAAAACAAT CTTAGTACCT
     2281 TACGTCTTGA CTGTACGTTA GTTCCTGAGT AGCCTGTTAT TGTTGGAACT GATATCCAAC
     2341 CGGGCGTGGA AACCCGATTT TACGTGTACA AAAACACGCA TTTGCGTGTT TTTTATTGCC
     2401 TGTCGCCGTT TGTATATCAA TGGTGGCTCA GGTAGGGCAA CCGTCTAGGT TGGCCGGGTA
     2461 CACGTAACCG GTATTTCCAC CCCTGCCTGG GCTACCACCA GAAGCGTGGA AACTTCGAGG
     2521 TAGCTTTCGA AACTATCTAC GTGGAGGCTG AAACGATGGC CGCAACTGCT CTCTTCCTAA
     2581 GATTTTTCTC GTGCATTCCT GCAATTTATT TAAACCAATC CCCTGAAACT GTCTTCCAAG
     2641 CAATTGAACC TGCCCCCCTC CTTAAAGAAG CTGGGATTTT TCCTTGCTTG AAAAGATTAA
     2701 AGAAAGTACT GACTGTACCG TCAACTCCTA TTCCATTATG CTAATTAGGA GCACAGTATG
     2761 TTACGAAATA TTTTGCAAGA TCAAGCACTT GAAATCGTAC ACAAGCACTT TCAATCGCTT
     2821 TCAAGAAGAC AACTGGAGAT ATGCCTCCTT CATACATTTG GCGTAGCAAA AAGTATGATT
     2881 GCCAGCAATT ATAATATTAC TGTTGAGGCG GTTAAGCAGA ATATAAAAAG AAGCGTGCAA
     2941 AAACTGGAAC TGGATAATAG TGATGCGCTG AGAATAGCCA TACTCTCAAC GATATTTGTA
     3001 ATAATGCTCA AAAAATAACA ACTTCAATGT ACCCTAACGG GTACATTTTT TAAGATTCAT
     3061 CTCATTTCAC TTTACAAAAA ATAGAAAAAT TAAGATCATT AGTTCGAGTT TTATAAGTTG
     3121 ATCCGGCCTA GTATAACTTT AAAACTCATT ACAATAGCAT CCTGAGCCAT GAAGGCCTCA
     3181 CAATGACAGC AGGCAAACTT AAGTGTTTGT TAGTAAGACT GTTAAGTCGT CATGGTTGAG
     3241 TGTGTTAGAC CCCGTTGAAC ATTGAATTAT TCCGTCATGG ATCAATTCTG CGCGAAGCGT
     3301 TCAAAAATGA ATATTGAGAC TGTATGTAAC CAACAATGGT ATCTTGCTCT CTATATTACG
     3361 GGGGGCAAAA ATCGCGAGAA CTTATTCGAC TGGCTACACG ACAGGCGAAT TACTCCCTGG
     3421 ACACCATTAT CCTTAACGCA AATAAGACGA GCCGACGCTC CGCATGTTTT CAGAAAAAGG
     3481 ACCTCTGCCG TTTTTCCCGG ATATTTTTTC CTTAAGGCCA ATTTCGAATT CCAGAAGATA
     3541 GATACTATTA GGGTACACTC TGCGTTCTGC AATTTTGTGA AATTTGGCAG CCAAATTTCC
     3601 CCCGTAAATA CAAGGGTGGT TGAAGCATTA ATGAAAAAAT ACCCCGATCC CACGCATAAC
     3661 CCTGCAGCAA GGGCTGAACT TGAAGCTGCA TCAGATATCT GGCTAACAAA AAGTCAGTAC
     3721 AAACATCTGA CTAAAATTGA TAGCGTCGAA CACCCCGTAT CCCGGACTGC AATGCTGTTT
     3781 GATATGATCA CCCATGCTGA TGCCTGGGGT TTTTGAAATG TACTTTACCG TAGCCTCTTA
     3841 AACTGGCCTA ACCAGTTATC ACTCCATCCC TTTGACTTTC CCCCGTTTAC GGGGGCTTTT
     3901 TTTACACCGT TTTCCGGCAA TGACGTCTGG GCTGGTCCTG CCCGATGAAC ACCCCCTGTT
     3961 CCTTTAACCG GCCTGCACTC AGGCTTCCTT CATTCTGGCG GAATGAAGGA ACAGACGTCA
     4021 TTGCCAGAAA CAGGAACCTA AGAGAGACAA ACCATGCAAT CCACCCAGGA ACAGGTCAGC
     4081 CACCTCTTGT GGTGCATTCT CGTTGCCTTA CGTACGGCAG TCGAAAACCA TCACATAAAC
     4141 TCAGAGCGTG GCAAACGTAG ATTCATCACT GAATGGCTAA GCGGGGCAAG AAGAATACCA
     4201 ACATTCAAAG GAATGGGTAG CGAGTTTATG ACCATCCGGC AGTTACTCGA TACCGAAAAA
     4261 AAACGCCCTA TTGATGCCGT ACTGACTGCG CTTTGGACCA ATTCTGTATC AACTGGAAAC
     4321 TGCGACCTTT TTCGGTTTCG GGCGGTCCTG AATTCACTTC TCGGACTTGG GTGGAAACAC
     4381 TGTCTGTGCC CCTGGCCTGA ACAGGTTATC ACCGAAATCA TGACGCGCCA GCGCACTCGT
     4441 AACAACCACA TTCTGCAGCT CACGCGCATG GAAGAAGCAT TTACCGCCAC GGGTTCAATG
     4501 ACGTTACCTG TCACATTTCA AATCCTGCTG AAAGAGAAAA AGAATGAGGA CGATGAAGTG
     4561 GAAAAATCGT TCTATTTCGA TCGTTTCTCT GTTGTTCGAG GCAGGGACAC CCCGTTGTCT
     4621 AAAGCTACTT TACGCACTCT CTATATCGGA CATCACACTC TGCCGGAATC CGCCTGGGGC
     4681 GCACGGGATG GAGAACATCA CCGCAACGTC TGGACTCCTG ATCGTCACTA ATTCTTTCAC
     4741 CCCTCCCGTG ACACACCGGG TTTATTGCAC CGCTGGAGTT TTCCCCCATG TTTGAATTTG
     4801 TCTCAAACAT GCTGCCTGCT TTTTCAGATC ATCGATGCCG CGCAGGCTGC GTACGAAGTA
     4861 CGTAACCTGA GCAATACCAT CATCAATCTT GCGATGGCCA ATATCCTCAC GGTGCTGGGT
     4921 TCAAAGTCCC AGAGCATCCG GAACAAGCAA CTATTCGCCT GAATACGTTG GTACTGGCTG
     4981 TGAAAAAGCC CGCAGATGTC AGTTGGCATA ACCTTCTCCC TGACTGGGAT CCCAAAAAAG
     5041 TGATCTCCGT AGTGAAAGGA AAAGCCGATG AGGTCCGTGA AAAAATGGCG TCATCTGCCA
     5101 CCGTCAGCAC GACATTCAGT GCCACCACTG AAACCACCAA TATGATAGCG GTGCCGATTT
     5161 CTATTCACAA CACGGATCCG GCCGGTCCCG GCTTTGACAT GGTCATCATT CCTGGGTTCC
     5221 GGCATACCGG AGGGCCGATG ACCCTGAGCG TGGATCTGCA TATTCAGGAC ACACACGGAA
     5281 GTTTCGGTCT GAATCAGATT TGGTCCCTGA ATCCTGTCCA GAGCTTGCGG TCCCTGAATC
     5341 CTGACCAGAG CTTGCTGGCA GCCCGTGCCA TTGATGAGAA CAACCTGCAG GTAATCCTTA
     5401 TCACCCCTGA AATCTAGCCC GTCCTACTCT CTTTAATCTT TGATTTTTCG CGAACAACTC
     5461 ATTTAGGAGT AAGAACTTGA AACGTATTGT CCTTGCCATA TTCCCTTTCA TCCTCAGCGC
     5521 CTGCGCCACA TCTCAACCAG AAAACAACAT TGACATCACT CGCAGTAAAG AAGGTTCTGA
     5581 CCACAATGTG ATTTCTATCA GGCTGGATGC GCCACTAAAT AAACCTGTGA CGTTTGATAA
     5641 CATGAAAACA ACTCGCTATG TGTCTGAGGT CGTCGTTGAG GACGGTAAAA GCCTCAGTAA
     5701 AAGCTTCAGT CAATTATCTG ATGGCACAAC TGTATGGGCT ATCGCCCGTG ATAAGGGAAA
     5761 TGGAGAACAG CTTGTTTCTT TGACAGTTCG TCACGCATGC CCCCCTGAAA TGAGAGAGTT
     5821 CCCATCTGGA GGCAAGGATG GGATCGAAAT ACCAGGACAA AAAGTCGTTC AAACGAAGCA
     5881 AAAAATCCTG ATAAAACGCG GGGAGGATAT CCTGATAACC GGATCAGGTT TTGACGGAAA
     5941 CTGTGCATTC CCCCGCATAA CTATCCACCC CACCGAATAA TTCCAGGGTC TCATCATGAA
     6001 AAAACTTGCC CTATCCCTTT TACTTCCGTC ACTGTTAAGC AGCTGCACGG GATTCCAAAA
     6061 CCGTAACGTC AATCCAGACA CTCCTGCACT CGTGTTTGTA GACGGACAGA TCAGCGATAG
     6121 TGCCAATATA ATCACACAGA CACAGCTGCG GATAGCACCT CCGGCCGCAA CTCCAGTCCC
     6181 TGTACGACAG CCAACACCGC CAGCGCAGGT ACCGAAGACC TCACCTTTGC CTCAACCAAC
     6241 AATGCTGGCG TCCTCCACAA GTAAATCCGG CGCAACTGTC CCGGTCTCGA ATCCATCACT
     6301 GCCAGCACTT ACGTTTACTG GCACACCGGG TTCCGTTGCC GTTCTGTCAT TATCCCCGGC
     6361 GAAAAACCTC ACTCTCGAAC AGTGGATCAG GCGCGTCATT CCGACAGGAT GGGCACTGAA
     6421 CTACGAGAAT GCCCTGCGCC CTGTCCTGAA TACCCGTATC GTCTCGGTAG ATACCAATGA
     6481 CCAGTGGATC AGGGTGCTCA ACCGTTTGCT GGCAGAGCAA TCAATCCAGG CACTGGTGGA
     6541 CTGGAATCAT CATGCCGTCA CACTGCAGAG AAAGGGACAA CCCGTTCAAC TGACAACCCA
     6601 GGCATCGTCC ACTGAAAAAC GAACAACTCC TGCTCAGGCA GCTGGCGTAC CGAGAACCCC
     6661 ATTCCGCGGC CCGGGTTCGG CCCAACCAGT AGAGCAGGCA ACAGTTAAAT CTCCGGCTCC
     6721 TGTAACGACA AAATCGGCGC AGACACCGAT AGCGGTGAAA CCGCAGCCAG TCACAGGACA
     6781 ACCGATCGCA CCTGTGATTC AGGGCAAAAC CTGGACGGCA CCGGCTGGCA CAACTCTGCG
     6841 GGAAATGCTG ATGAAATGGG CACAGGACAC CCGCTGTGAA TCTGGCGCTT CACCACACTG
     6901 GACGGTTATA TGGCCTGTCG ACGTGACGGA TTATCGACTT GATGCTCCGC TGACATTCCG
     6961 CGGCTCATTT GAAACCATGC TCGGCCAAAT GTTCGACCTT TACCGTACTG CACAGAAACC
     7021 GCTTTATGCA GAAGCTTCCC GCATGCAGTG CGTGGTATCA GTCACAGACA CTCCGGCAGG
     7081 TCGATGATGG GCTGGGTCAT ACTGGCCATC GGCATGATAT TTTTCCTGAT CGCCGGTGAT
     7141 ATTGATTCAC AACGCAAACA GAGCAGTCGG ACAGCTATAC AAACACAGAG CGGCCAGTTT
     7201 TATGCTTCCC AGTTCCTGAC CATCGCTAAC CGTGTTAATG ACTGGCGTTA CAAGACAGGT
     7261 CAGAAGGACG GCGCGATCCC AACCGACCAA CTGGGTCTTC CCTTCACCCC CGACAGCCGA
     7321 ATCCAGTACC GGTTACTTCA GAGCAGATTG TGGATCTGGA TGCCGGAGCA ACCTGGGCTC
     7381 GTTGATGCTT TACGGGCACA GAGTCGCGGT TCGGCACTTA TCGGCACCAT GAGAAATGGC
     7441 CAGCTAATCT GGCTATCCGG TCTTGCCACC GGACTCACGG CACCACAGGG CGTTCCTGAA
     7501 GGCGCCGTGG TTTACCTCAA CTAATCCGGA TTTTCCCCAT GAAGAAAACC CTTTTGCGGC
     7561 GCCTGCTGAT GGCGTCCTGC TTTACCATTC TCGCAGGCTG TACCTTCTCT GAAATCAACA
     7621 AAATGCAGAC GAAGGCTCAA TCTGATGCCA CGGTAGCCCG CGCGCAGGCG CAACTGCCAC
     7681 GAACCCAACA CCAACAACCA CTGACCTGGA CGGACCGGCA GTGGATTAAT CCCAGCCCCA
     7741 TTCCTGTCGC CGTACGGGAA AGAAACCGGC AGGCTCCGTC CTGTAACATA ACCCAGGCAA
     7801 AAAACAACAT TACGCTGCAG GAACTGGCAC AACGCATCAC AGCTTTGTGC GGCACACCGG
     7861 TTATCTTTAC TCCTGATGCC ATTGATATCA GCCAGAGTAG CGTCAGCACC GGCGTCACAC
     7921 GACAGATGAG TGGCTCATTA CCACCCCCCG ATGACAGCGG CCGGCCCCCC CTGGCCAGCC
     7981 TGGGTGGCGT AACCACTCCG ACAACAAGCG GAACCAGCCA GCCCCTGAAC CTTACCGGAC
     8041 TGATGTGGCA GGGTGATCTG GGCGGACTTC TGGACCTGAT GGCCAGCCGT AGCGGTCTCT
     8101 ACTGGCGAAT GGATAATGGC ACCATCGTGT TTTACCTGAT GGAAACCCGG ACCTATTCGT
     8161 TGGCCATGCT GAATACCAAA ACGTCCAGCT CGTCGAGCGT TAGTTCAGGA ACGACCAGCA
     8221 GCATGGGAGC CACCAGTGGT ACGGATAACT CCGCATCCGG GGAATCCACC ACCTCTCAGA
     8281 GCACAACTAC CGGTCAGGAA TACGATCTGT ATGCTGATCT GCGCAAAGCT GTTGAGTCCA
     8341 TGCTTACGCC AAACAAAGGA CGCTACTGGC TGTCCTCATC CAGCTCATCA CTGATTGTTA
     8401 CGGATACGCC GTCAGTTCAG GCTTCCGTGG CTCGTTACGT GAACGAGCAG AATCTCATCA
     8461 TGAACCGACA GGTAGCGCTG AATGTTGAAG TACTGAGCGT CGGTAACTCA CGAAGCGAAG
     8521 ACTTCCGGAT TGACTGGAAC CTAGTCTACA AGTCACTGCA TTCCGCTGGC GCAACGCTTA
     8581 ATAACGCTAC AGGAGATCTC ACTGGTGGTA TATCTGCCAG CGCATCCATT CTGGATACTG
     8641 CTACCGGTAA TGCCGCAAAA TTTGCCGGCT CCAGCCTGTT GCTAAAAGCC CTGTCAGAGC
     8701 AGGGAGATGT CAGCGTCGTC ACCTCTCAGT CCAGCACCGT GACGAACCTG ACGCCCGTGC
     8761 CTATTCAAAT GGCAGATCAG ACAGTCTATG TGGCACAGTC GGCTACAACA ACCACCACTG
     8821 ATGTTGGCGC CACCACAACG CTGACTCCGG GGATGATCAC TACCGGGTTC AACATGACCC
     8881 TGCTGCCGTT AATTCAGGAA ACAGGTAATG TTCAACTGCT GGTGAACTTC AATCTGTCAG
     8941 ATCCACCGAC TATTCGTAAC TTCACGTCAA AAGACGGCAA CTCCTATATA GAGATGCCAT
     9001 ATACCAAACT GCGTTCCCTG AGCCAGAAGG CAAATCTCCG GGCCGGGCAG TCACTGATCC
     9061 TCACTGGTTT TGATCAGAAC AATACCTCCG TCAATAAGTC CGGTACCTTC ACGCCAGGGA
     9121 ACCCGCTCTT GGGCGGAGGT CAGTCAGGTA AAAACGAGCG AACCACATTG GTCATAGTGA
     9181 TCACGCCGAC GTTCCCGCAG AACTCCGGAG GCTGAAATGA ATGATGAGGC TTACCTGTTT
     9241 ACAATCCGGG ATGGAAAATC CCGCAGCCGT TACTGGCTGG CGGGAATGGA CTGGGCACCA
     9301 AAGGAAAGAC AGAAATTCCG GCTACAGTCA TTTCAACGAA GAAAAGTACG GCCCACCAGA
     9361 ACTGCAGGCA TTGGTGTCCA TGCTTCCAGT GAAAGAATAA ATGTACGGGA CAGGCAGCAA
     9421 CAGGTGGCTG GTTGTGGCCG GTTGCCAGCC CGTCATCGTC GGCATCAGCT TTACTCACTG
     9481 GCGCTCGCTT TCTGTGCCGG CACACGAAAC GGATACGGAA TTTATCGGCT GAATAGTACA
     9541 GATTTCGTTT TTCTGGCCAG CATCAATGGA TTGCCCGCAG TCACCGCCGA TAAAACGGGT
     9601 GGCACAGACA AAATGCATAC GCTGCAAACA CTGTTTCTGA GCATGAATGA ACCGCCGGCA
     9661 GAAGGATGGG AGTGTCTGTC CACTGTGGAC ACCCCGCTCG AAGCCAACAG CCTTTTTACC
     9721 GGGCTCTCTG CGCGCAGACG ACAGCAATGT CGTGTACATG TTGATGGACT GCAAAGACAA
     9781 CGCTGGTATT TGGCCTACGC GATATTGCTG ATAGGTACAG GCGGCATGAC CTGGTGGCAG
     9841 GTTGCCACAC CACCAGAAGA GCCGACACTC ACCGCCGAGG AAATCCAGGC CAGGGCGCGT
     9901 GCGATGTTTG CCACCCAGGT AAAACCTCAA TCCCTGCCTC ACCCCTGGGC ACATGAAGTT
     9961 ACGGCTACGG ATCTTCTCAA TGATTGTCAG AGACAGACTG ATCCGGCGAA GTATGTTCTG
    10021 GAAAGCTGGA AGCTGACATC CGGAACCTGT TCACCTGATG GGATAACACT TCTGTACCAG
    10081 ATTATGCCGG GCGGTACAGT AGAGGGATTC CTGGCCCGCG CCCGGGAAGT TTTCGGTGTC
    10141 ACACCTGTAT TCAATCTGAA AGAGGGGGGG CGGGAAGCCA GGGTTACACT GGCCCCCCCT
    10201 GACAGCCCAC TCAAAGATGA AGCCGTGCCG AACAGCTCAG CGCAGTTCAT CCGTATCCTC
    10261 TCCTGGTTCC AGCGACAACA GGTCATGCTC AACATCACTG ATGTAGCAGC ACCTCCAGCC
    10321 CTGCCTGGGG CAAACGGAGA GCCGCCTCCC GTGCAGGACT GGCAGGAATA CGTGTTTAGT
    10381 TTCTCCGCCC CTCTCCCCTC CATCATGTTA TTCGACGGTC TGGATGAAAC CGGTATCCGA
    10441 CTAACCCGAA TCTCTTTCGA GCTGAATGGC AGTGCGTTCA GCTATACCAC TGAAGGTAAA
    10501 ATTTATGCGT CAGCACAGTA ACTTTCTGCG ACAAGCGACA CTCTGGCTCC TGCTGCCAGT
    10561 ATTGAGTCCA TTACCCGTTC AGGCCTCTCA GTCAACTAAC CAGCAGGTAT CACAACCAGC
    10621 CGAAGTGACA AAAGGACAGC TTGAGCAACT GCATATCCGA AACATCATCC TCCAGGCAGA
    10681 AGTTCAGGGG GCGCAACTTC AGCGCCAGCT GGAGGAAAAC CAAGCCGGTG CCGGTACCAT
    10741 CGCCCCCTCC CTTCCCGGAG CTATCGCCGG CGATACTTCA CTGCCCGGCC AACCTGCACG
    10801 CACAGTTCCC TCAAATAATC GCCCTGTCGT GCTGGAAATC AACGGTCGCG ACCAAAAACT
    10861 CCGCGCCACA CTATAACTAC CATCAGGACA GTCATTGGTT GTATCGCCGG GGAGCCGTAT
    10921 TCCTGGTCTG GAGAGCACAG TCAGGAGTAT TACGCTTGCC GGTGTCACAC TCAGCGATGG
    10981 CACACTGCTT GCCTTCGGAG ACTAACCATG AACGGTATTA CTGCAGAATC TCTCCTGCTG
    11041 TTTGATGACG GAGAAAAGAA AGAAATCCTT ATCGACACCA ACCAGCGAGG CGACCCTGGT
    11101 GTACAAGCCG CGCTGATGGA TTTAATGAAC AAGCATCCAG GGATCAAACA TCGTTTTGTC
    11161 ACTCTCTCGG ACTTACGTGA AGCGAAAAAA AACCAGGCTG CTCAACCTCA GGCCAGCGAT
    11221 AAGGCTGGTT TGACGCTGGC AGATCTGGGT GGCGACAGCA GCCACAGCGA GCAGCGGATC
    11281 CTGAACTATT TCTCAGTGGC CAGAAAGCTC GGATCCTCAG ATATTCACTT CCTGATTTCA
    11341 GACTCGCTCT TCCAGGTCAA AATGCGGGTT CACGGCTATT TACATGTGGT GGATGAACGT
    11401 CAGAGAGAGG AAGGAATGTC CCTCTGTGCC ACCTGTATTC TCTCTATGTC GGATGTGTCA
    11461 GAAACCAGTT TCTACCCACA CCGTGAGCAG GATGCACGAC TCTCTCCAGC CATGATGCGG
    11521 AAAATAGGCC TGTTTGGTGC CCGCTACAGC CACCGTCCAA CTGGCGATGG TCTGATTGCG
    11581 GTAATGCGCC TTATCCCGGA TGACGGCAAT AACGTACCTG ACTTTCTACA ACTGGGGTAT
    11641 TTGCCCGAAC AAATCAAGCT ACTGATACGC ATGATTGACC GCCCTGAAGG GAAAATCATT
    11701 CTCTCGGGAC CTACCGGTTC AGGTAAGTCC ACTACGCTGC GTACCGCCTG TCGGGTATAC
    11761 CTCGATACCA ACCCCGGGCA ACACCTTCTG ACCATTGAAG ATCCGCTTGA GGGACAGGTC
    11821 GTGGGTGCCG TTCAGACCCC GATCATCTGC GACAAATCTG ATGAAGAAGC AGTACATATC
    11881 GCCTGGGGAA AAGCCATCTC GTCAGCTTTG CGACTGGACC CTGACTCAAT CATGATGCAG
    11941 GAAATGCGCG ACCTTATCTC GATGCTGGCC ACCATTTATG CCGCCCAGAC CGGACACCTG
    12001 GTGATGACTA CACTGCACAC AAACTCTGCA CTCGGTATCC CGGAACGCAT GGTTACGCTC
    12061 GGCATTAACG AAAATCTGCT GTGTGATGCC CAGTTATTGA TTGGACTTAT CAGCCAGCGC
    12121 CTGGTACCCA CGCTATGTCC TGAATGTCGT ATATCCTGGC AGGATAAGGT CGCCAGCCTG
    12181 ACTGTCGAGG AAAAGGACTG GCTGGAGAAA TACTGCAACA TTGAAGGTAT CTGTTCGACC
    12241 GATAAGCTCT ATTTCCACAA CCCAGAGGGA TGTGAAGCAT GTACACAAGT GGTGGAGATA
    12301 AACGGTCAGG TTCGCGGTAA AGTCGGTCAG GGGATCAGGG GGCGTACCGT CATTGCCGAG
    12361 GTTATCGAGA CCAATAACCG TCTTTTTAAG CTGCTGAAAA CAGACGGCAA AGTCGCGGCG
    12421 CGCCAATACT GGATAAATCA CATGCAGGGG ATCAGCCGTG TCCGGCACGT CCTGCATAAA
    12481 ATCAACGAAG GACTGGTCGA CCCGCTGATG GCCAACCGTA TCATTCCGCT CGATGAAGAT
    12541 GAACGTCTGG AGGTGGATGA TGCGTGAAAT GCACGTCCTG AAACGACTCC GATATACCCT
    12601 GGTTCGCAAG ACGTTCAGCG GTCGATACCG TGTTCAGTTC TATGATGCCC TGCGATTTCT
    12661 GATTGAAAAC CAGCAACAAC TTAAGCCTTC ACTGGAGAAA ATGCGCAATG CATGGACAAA
    12721 CTTCGGCCAG AACTGGCATC CCTACGTTGA GCTGACGGAT GACTGTGTTG ATGCCTTAAG
    12781 GGAAAACAGC GGGGAAAAAA CGCTGGAGCG TACGCTCTCC CGATGGCTAC CGGCCGCAGA
    12841 AGCGTCCGTC ATAAGCGCAG GCATACGCAG TGAGTCACTA CCACGCGCGC TAAGATACGC
    12901 CTGTGCTCTG ACCAGCGCCG GTAAGCGTAT TCGTGCTGCA GTATGGCAGA TGGCCATCTA
    12961 TCCGATCGGC TTTGCCATCA TGATGGCCAG CACCATTTAT GTGCTGAATA CTGAGTTACT
    13021 TCCCACGTTG ACAGAAATCA GCCCGCCAGA GAACTGGACC GGTGCCCTCG GTTTTCTTTA
    13081 TGGTATCTCG CTGTATTTCA GTGAATATGG CGTAATAACT GCCATCGCTA CTATCGCATC
    13141 AACTATCTGG ACTATCTGGT CACTCCCCCG CTGGCACCGC CCCGACAAAC TTCGCCGTGC
    13201 ATTCGACGGT CTGATGCCAT GGTCGGTTTA TAAGGATATT CAGGGTGCAA CTTTCCTGTT
    13261 GAACATCGGT GCACTACTGC AGTCCGGCGT CAAAACTAAA GACGCGCTGG AGATTCTGCA
    13321 GGAAACGGCA TCCCCCTGGC TTGCTGTGCG TATCGAAGCA ATTACCGAAC ACGTTCGTGA
    13381 AGGTAAACAT TTCGGACTGG CCCTGAAAGA TTGCGGTTAT GACTTTCCGT CGCAGGAAGC
    13441 TGCCAACTTT CTCTCCCTTC TACAGGGGGA CGGCGATGAT GAAATCATAA TTAACTACGG
    13501 CCAGCGCTGG CTTGAACAAA CTCTGGAGCG AGTAGCAAAA CGTGCAGTCG TTATCCGCGG
    13561 TCTCATGTTC CTGGCAATGA TCCTGATGCT TTTGCTTCTG GTCCTTGTCG TTATGGATAT
    13621 CAATGCCCTT AACAGCTCGT CGGGCGCTTT TTAAACGAGG AAAAACCATG CAATTTAATT
    13681 CTGAATCAAC TTCTCAGACA TACAAACCGG TTAAGACAGT GTTGCACCAT CGAGGCTGGG
    13741 GGTTTCTGGA ACAGGGGAGT ATTGCCCTGA TCGTCCTGGT CGTCATCGGC CTTGTGCTGG
    13801 CGGGATACTT CGCCCTCAAA AATAACGTCA ACGTGGGTAA GGAATCATCG AATATTCAAT
    13861 CTCTCATCAC CAGTACACAA AACCTGCTGA AAGGGGGAGA TGGTTACACA TTCACTTCCG
    13921 GAGCCAAAAT GATGGGCGCG CTTATCCAGA TGAAAGTCCA GCCTAAAAGT ATGACTGTAC
    13981 GGGGTTCAGC CTCTTCCGGG ACTGCCACAC TTTACAATGG ATGGGGTGGT GCAGTGACAC
    14041 TGTCACCTGT AACTGTATCT GGATTCTCAA ACGGATTCTC ATTGACCTAC GAAATGGTTC
    14101 CTCAGGATGC CTGCGTCTCG CTTGCCACAC AGCTCAGCCG GGCCAAAATT GCTGATGCCA
    14161 TTACCGTCAA CTCCACGGCA CACAGTGATG GAATCGTGAC AACCGAAGAA GCCAGCGCAC
    14221 AATGCACAGC TGACAATGGG AGTACCGGTA CTAACAAGCT GATCTTCACG CTCAACAGCT
    14281 AAGGAGACGA TATGCGGAGT GAACGCATTC TCTCCTGCTA CCTGGCAATG ACTCTGCTCA
    14341 TTTTATCCTT TTCCCCAAGT CCATTGATGG CCAGTTCGAA CTCCCCTCCT GATACGTTTG
    14401 ATGCCTGCTT TAATAGTGCC GGTGCCCGAT ACCAGATAGA GCCACTGCTG CTTAAGGCAA
    14461 TGGCCAAAGG GGAGTCCTGG CTCCGTCCAT GGGTCACAAA CACTAACAGG GATAAAAAGG
    14521 GTAATCCGGT CAGCACGGAC TATGGGTTGA TGCAGATAAA TTCGACCCAT GTGCCAAAGC
    14581 TCATCCGAAT GGGCATCATC CAGAGTGCAG AAGACCTGCT GAAACGACCC TGTCTAAATA
    14641 TTCAGATCGG AGCGTGGATA CTGGCCCGCC ACTTTCAGGT ATGTGGTGTG ACATGGAATT
    14701 GCCTCGGGTC TTACAACGCC GGATTTCGTA AGGACAGGCA CGAAACTCGC GAACAGTATG
    14761 CCAACCGTAT CTGGGGGTTC TATCTGGAAC TGAAAGGACT TCGAGTCTGC CGGCAGGAGA
    14821 AAGGAAAGCG AATATGCGAA CCATCATAGT CACCAGCCTG GCAACAGCAT GGAGCCTGCC
    14881 GTTACTGCTG GGTTTTGCGC TCATTGGCAG AGGCCTGATG TGGAGAGTAC TCGACTTTCT
    14941 GGAAGATACC ACTGCTCATG GTAAGGAGCG GAACTCGCTT CTAACTGGTG GGATTTGGCT
    15001 TTTCGCCACG TTCAGTATGA TCGCCGCCCT GTCACCGGCT CCAATTGCCG ATCGGGCTGC
    15061 AGCCATCATG ACGATGGGCT TCCTGCTTCA GTCCGGTATC ACCGACGCAG TCAGTGGATA
    15121 TTTGCCACGT ACTTTCACAG CACGTCTGTT ACTTGGAGGA CTTATTTGGG GAGTAACAAA
    15181 AGACGTTTCG ATTGCAGGTG TATATACGCA ATTGGTGGAA ATCGCTGTGG TGGGTGGCCT
    15241 GATGACGTTG CTGAGTGTCC TGATAAACCG GGGCGATCAG CGTCTTGGTC GGGGAGATTT
    15301 ATGGCTGATA ACAGGTCTGA CGGCCTGGAT GGGGGGGAAA GATGCAGCAC TGGCCACTCT
    15361 GCTTGGTACT GCAGCCTTTA TGCTCTGGCT GCTAACCTGG CATTTGTCCG GAAAAAAAGA
    15421 GGGGCCGCTT GGCCCCTGGC TGTGTCTTAG CGGGAGTCTC TTCCAGCTAT CCAATCTGTA
    15481 TCAACCCGTA TGGATATCAA TCTTATGAAA AAGCACGATC GTGGCTGGGC GAATCTTGAT
    15541 GTTGCTCTGG CGCTCATAGT TGTGATGGCA ATGACCGTCT TTGGACTCAC TAAATACAAA
    15601 GACTGGCAGC AGGAGAAAAA CTGGCAGGTT GAAGCATCCC ATATCAGTAC ATACGCAGCT
    15661 GCTGCACGGG GATACGTCGG TCGTAACTAC GCCACTCTGT TAAGCGCAAC CAGTACCACC
    15721 GCGCCGACAG TGATAACTAC GGCCATGCTT AAAAACACGG GTTTCCTGCC GTCCGGTTTC
    15781 ACCGAAACAA ACAGTCAGGG CCAGCGTTTG AACACTTATC TGGTCAGGAA TGGGCAAAAC
    15841 ACGGAGTTAC TACAGGGCAT GGTAGTATCC AGCGGTGGCA GTGTATACCC GGACAAGGCA
    15901 TTGAGGCTGA TATCAAGGGA TATTAAAACC GGTTTCGGGG GCTACATTGA TGATGGTAAA
    15961 ACCGCCACAG GTGCCCTGCG TACCTGGAAA ATCCTGCTGA GCAGTTACGG TGCCACCTCT
    16021 GGTAATGGAC ATATTGCAGT ACTCCTCTCA ACAGATGAGC TGTCTGGCGC GCAGGAGGAC
    16081 AATGACAGGC TGTACCGCTT TCAGGTAAAT GGCCGCCCCG ATCTGAATAA AATGCACACT
    16141 GCTATCGACA TGGGTGGTAA CAACCTGAAC AGTGTCGGCA CTATTAATGG TCAGACTGGG
    16201 ACATTTAGCG GAAACGTCAG TGGGTCAAAC GGTATTTTTA CCAGTAACGT CAGCGGTGCA
    16261 AACGGGAGTT TCACCCAAAA TATTACAGCG GGAGCACAGG TAAAAGGAGC CACGGTCCGT
    16321 GCAGACAACG ATGTCAGTGC CGGACGTAAT ATTACGGCAA CAAATGAGGT CTCTGGTGCC
    16381 ACAGTCAGAG CAACAGGCAA CCTGTCAGCA GGTGGTGTTT TGCAACTGGG TCAGGTCAAC
    16441 GTTGCAGGCA TGGCTTGCTA TCCAAACGGA CTGATAAGCC GTGATGCCAA TGGTGCCGTA
    16501 CTTTCCTGTC AATCCGGTGC GTGGGTTAGT GGCTCAAAAA TTGGTTTTTT TTCAGTTGCA
    16561 TCCCCTGTTG GGGTTACCAA CATAACCTGG GCTAAATATT GTGCTTTAGG GCATTATGGG
    16621 AAGGGCGGCG GCTCGCAGGT CTATCCGGTA AGTGGCCCTG ATGGCGACGG AAGATACCTC
    16681 TGGCAAACTG ACACAATTGG CGGCGCAGTT ATGATTAATT GTTTCTGATT GACAGTTAAC
    16741 TCGAATCTGT CATTTAAAGG TAAATGAGGC ACAGCAGGCC AATAATCAAA GGAATGTGGC
    16801 GCACATGATA ACTGAAGCAT CCTTTTTTTT GCGTAGTATC GCAAGTACCA CCCCAGCCGT
    16861 TGTCCCCCAT TGGTGATGAT TATACGAGCA ATATCGCTCC CCCCGGAGTA TTACAGGCAG
    16921 CCCACCCCCA ATAACTTTTT TACCTGCCGG ACACCAAGCC GTTGTCGATG GGAAACACCA
    16981 CCCAGTAACC TTTACCCTGG AGGGACTGTG TATCTGATTC TCCTTTCAGC AGTACCGCTA
    17041 ACATTACTGC TGTATTGCCC GGTAATGACA ATTGTTAGTG CCATGACGCC CTGGAAAGGG
    17101 TTTCGCGCGG CCTCGGTTCG TCATCGTAAG AAGCATTACA CTACCCTGCA TCTTTCGACA
    17161 TTTGACCGGG TTGGTCATCT TAATCTTCGT CGTGCAGCGC GCTTTCACCG TAGTTTTCTT
    17221 GCCACGTTAC AACTGGTATT ACAAAGGAAC AGCGCCCCCG TATATTTCAC ATCCCATTTG
    17281 ATGCGCCCGG CACACATGAA AAGCATGGCC GTACTGATGG GAAAAATGGA CGATACACAC
    17341 CGCTGGCGCT GCGCCACAGT CTCGATTCAT CCTGTCGTCA GAAATGGGAT ACGGCTGCAA
    17401 ACATTGATAC AGGAATGGCG TTGGATAACC GTCCCTGAAA CTGGCGTGCT TGTGCTCATT
    17461 CGGCCACGCC GGAAGGTGCG TTAAACACAA ACACACAAAC GCAATCAAAA CGCACACGTA
    17521 AACGCAGTCG ATCCACACGA TCGAATTAAC TCGTTATACA TGCACGTCAC GATTAATTAT
    17581 TCTTTAACTC ACTGAACAGC AAGATGTAAT TTTATTTAAG GGGGCCACGT GGCAAACAGT
    17641 CTTACCGCAA TTTTCACCTC GCTTCTGGCG CTCCCCGACC TTGATCGGAA CAGGATTGCA
    17701 GAACTGCTTC AGCGCAATGA TAAGAAGCCT ATGCAGACCA CGTCACTCCG AATGAGGCCC
    17761 GGCACCCGCC AACTGATTGA TGAGTTGTCC GGCAAAATAG GAGTATCTCA ATCAGAGCTA
    17821 CTGAATCTGG TTATAGAAGG TTCTCTGCGC GATATTTTCC TGCCATTCAG CAATACCGCG
    17881 CTTAGTATCA TCGATCGCTT TGAGGTGCTG ATGCAGGCAC ATGAGCTTGA CCCGACTGAT
    17941 ATCGCAGAGT TGCTTTCGTC ATGGAACGTT CGGGTGAGCG TACTGCAGGA CAGGGAACGA
    18001 ACGATGGACT ATCTGTCCAC CCCGCTCCTG CAGGCACTTG CTCAGTGGTT TTTCGTTTCA
    18061 CCGGACTGGT TGTTAGGCAG GAATGTTCCA ACGGTCGACA CCGCCCTGGA TCGACATCAA
    18121 TGGCCACAGA CGGAAGAGTC CTTACGGAAG ATGATAATTC CTTCAGATGA GAATAATAAT
    18181 GACAGCGTTA TTTTCTGGAC GACTGAACAT ACAGCTGAGG ATGAATATCA GGAACAAACC
    18241 GGCATATTAA TTAAGAAGAA AATTTCGTCA TCGCAGCTGA CGTATTTTCC GGTGTTATCC
    18301 ATTATTCCGC TTGCTCTGGA CAAAGAGCAA AAATACTGGA AAGAACGCAT CCTCAGGGAA
    18361 CATGCCGCAA AAGGCACCCT GCGCACCATC ACGGTCAGCA AGGGACTATC CACAGCGCTT
    18421 GAACAAGGAA TAACGTTACC CACACTTATA TTCAGACAAC TTTAAACCAC GCAGAAATAT
    18481 TGAATTAAAA AAGAAAATGA AATTTTGATG CTGCCGCATC AGGACATTCT TTTGCCCAAA
    18541 ATCCAGAATG GACTACAGGA AATTTAATGA TGAAAAAGAC TTATATTGCA AAAACACTGA
    18601 TTTCTTCCGC CGTCATGATT GCTTTTCATG CAGGTGCAGC TACCTCCTAC ATGGAAGCCC
    18661 GCAGCGATGC CATGGGGGGA ACCGGCGTAG CCTCTGCACA CTACGGAACT GCCGCCTTAT
    18721 CCAACCCAGC ACTCCTGACG AAGTTTGGCG CGAACGATGA CTTCAGCCTG GTGCTGCCGT
    18781 CTGTGGGTGT CCAGGTGGCA GACCCCGATA AGGCCATTGA TACTGCCGAT GATGTGAAAG
    18841 AGCTGTGGAA CAATTTTGAC AATGCTGTCG ACCGGCAAAG CGGTGTTAGC GAAAGTGCTG
    18901 CTGCGTTACG CAATAAGTTG GAAGATTTGA AGGATGTGAA AGCAAACGGG CAGGTCGGAG
    18961 CATCTGTTAT TGCCACCACC CCGAATAAAG TACTCCCATT TGCTGTTGTC GTGAAGTCCT
    19021 GGGGCACCGT TTCCGTAAAC GGCAAGGTCA GCGACCACGA TCTGCAGTAT CTCGACAAAA
    19081 TCGCCAGCGG GGCCATACCG GCAGATGCGG TAAACAAAGA TGCACTGACT TCCCGTGCTT
    19141 ATGGTCGGGC GGCCGTTATC ACCGACGTAG GTGTGGCTAT GGCGCATGAA TTCGATACAG
    19201 CAGGACACAA CTGGTCCCTG GGCATTACAC CTAAGTACCA ACGAATCGAT CTTTTCAACT
    19261 ACAGCGCAAC GGTAAACGAT TTCGACAAAA ACGACGTGAG CTCAGACGAC TACCGCAACA
    19321 CCAAAACCGG ATTTAACGCC GACATCGGGC TGGCAACAAA CCTCGGAGAT AACTGGATGC
    19381 TGGGTCTGGC GATACAGAAC ATCATTCCCA GCACTGTTGA CACTAAAGAA GTGAACGGCG
    19441 AGAAAGAAAC ATTCAAAGTT AAACCGCAGG CCACCGCTGG CATCGCCTGG AGCAACAACG
    19501 TCCTGACCAC CGCACTCGAT GTGGATCTGA CCGAAGCCAG CCGCTTTGAG CGGGATGATA
    19561 AACGCCAGTT CGCCAGTGTG GGGGCCGAGC TGAATGCCTG GAGCTGGATG CAGGTCCGTG
    19621 CGGGTTATCG CAAGAACATG GTCTCCGGCG AGGGTGACGC CTTCACCGCG GGTCTGGGCT
    19681 TCTCACCGTT CGACGTAGTA CACCTGGACC TCACCGGTAT AGCCGGAACT GATCGTACCT
    19741 ACGGCGCTGT CGCACAGCTG CAGTTCACGT TCTGATAATC ACAGGGAAGC CCGCAATGGG
    19801 CTTCCTCTGC CGTTTACTTC CGATCAATAT ATTTACCGTC TGCAAAACTC CGTCTCCCTG
    19861 AATCTTCTGG CTTTAACCTC AGTCGCCCTC CCGGCAAGGT AACTACCATG AACTATTTAA
    19921 TTCTTCCCGG CGTGCTGGCC ATCTCCCTTC TTGCTGGCTG CCAGCCATGG ACTCCACCAT
    19981 CGACGCCTCC AGCTTCTGTT TCTCCTGACC GCTACGGCGC AGCATCATCC GTCGCTGTTG
    20041 CCCGTCACAC GCAATATCAG ATGTGGAATA ACGGTCTTTG GTCCGGTTCG AAAACTGCAC
    20101 CATCGTCCAT GGAAATCATA CGTACCAACA GCGCTGGCGT TTCCTTCGAC TGGGAAGGTG
    20161 ATGCTGTGGA GTTACTGGCA GAACTGGCGC GTGCACGTGG CCTGCAGTTC AACTACAGCG
    20221 GAGTGCGTCT GCCCTTACCC GTGACGCTAC ACGTTCGGGG TATGACGTTC AGCAACGTAT
    20281 TACGCATGAT TGAAGCGCAG ACAGCGTGGC GGGCTACCCT GAATCAGTAT CCGGGACTCC
    20341 TCCAGCTCAA CTTCATGCAA CCGGAGACCA GTAAGAAATG AAAGGCTTTC TCTTATTACT
    20401 TTTCCCTGCG TTGCTCCTGA CAGGTTGTGC CGCCGGACGT CCTGCATCAC CAACTGATGC
    20461 AGGTACGCCG CCACCGGATA TGCAGTCCTG GCTCAATCCG GAGCGACAGA GACCTGACAG
    20521 TATTTCCGAA ACTCGCTGGC AGATGCTTAC TGATGCCGGC AGAACGCTGG GGTTCCGGGG
    20581 GGGAAAATCC CAGCGGGCGT GGGAGCTGAC CCAGGCGCTA AATGCCCGCG AGTCCACTCT
    20641 CAACGCCCTT TACGATTTCC GGCCGCTTAT CAGCCCTGAG GGCTGGTTGC CGCCGGTTAT
    20701 CGATGAAGCG CAGGACGTTG CACGCATCAC TCCTGATCAA ATCCGCACAG CCTCAAAGGT
    20761 TTGGACCATT ATCCGACCGG AGAGATTTGT CAGTAACCCG CCCAGTTGGC GCAGTTGGTT
    20821 ACTTCGCGGG CTGGCCACCA CGGCAACCCC GGGTACAGAA GGGCTAGTCG TGCCGGAAGA
    20881 CAGCGCTCAG AGAAAGGTAT GGGAAGACGC GCTGAAAAAA GGCTGGCAGG AAGGTCGCGA
    20941 AAATGCCGAT CTGACCCTTG AAGCCAGTAT GAATCAGCTC ACCCGTGACT ATCGGGGCAT
    21001 GATGCTTTAC TCCCTGCTCT GGCGTCGGGG AATGATTTCC CGACCGGAAG TTAGCGAACA
    21061 ACAGCAGACT GTGACCGGCA GTGGGCAGAA ACTCATTACT GGCGATCGCG TACGCCGACT
    21121 CAAATCACAT GCGTCGTTTG AGCTCCAGAA GTCCCGCTGG CGCCCGTCTG TTACCATTCA
    21181 GTGAGGAGTT TTCTCGTGAA CACATCTGTT ATCCCGGATA AGTTCGGGAT TTTTCCATTT
    21241 AGTGGTGCCT TCACAGCTGA CGAGTTCAGG GCATTTTTTG CCTGGTGCTC AGCACAAGCT
    21301 GTAAGTGACG TGGACCTGGT CGGTGGATCT CCCGTTTCTG TTAGCCGTTA CGGTCGGCGT
    21361 GAGAGAGTCT CCGACACCGT ACTGCCGAAT ACCATGCTGG GAAATATGCT TGATGACCTG
    21421 CTGGGGCCAG AAGTGCGCCC TAGAGTGCAG GGAGGTAAAC CGTCGGACAG AGCCATCCAG
    21481 ATCGACGGCG ACATGCACGG GCGTTATGGC CTGAAACGGG GTGAACGCGT GCGACTGCGC
    21541 GCGCACATTA TTCAGGGAAC CTCTGCCCGG GAAGAAAAGG CATTATCCGT CACTCTGCGC
    21601 GTGATCCCAC ACATCATTCC CGACTTTCTG AAGATGGGTA TAGAGCCTGA TCTGGCAGCC
    21661 TCCATGTTGC CAAAAACCGG GCTGGGTCTC ATCTGCGGCG AAACAGGTTC CGGAAAATCA
    21721 ACACTTCAGG CGGCGTTGTA TCGACACTGT CAGAACACTC AACCTGACCG CAAGATTGTG
    21781 ACCTACGAAG ATCCGGTTGA GTACATTCTT GGCCGTCCCG ATGACCTTCT GCCACCGCAT
    21841 CAGGCTCAGG TAGGCCGTGA CGTGGCAAGT TTTGCAGATG GGCTTCGCTC CGCCATGCGC
    21901 CGTAACCCGG AGGTCATCGG TATCGGGGAG ATCCGCGATA CTGAAACAGC AGAAGCCTCT
    21961 GTTCAGGCCG GGGAAAGCGG GCACATGACT ATCGGGACTC TGCACTCAAA GTCACCGGGT
    22021 GAAACCCTGA ACCGATTACT TGGTTTGTTC CCGCCTCAGA TTCGAGACGC GCGCGCGTGG
    22081 GAGCTTCTTG GTATGTTGCG TTTCATCGCA GTCCAGGTAC TTGTCAAAAC GACTGATGGC
    22141 AAACGTCGTG CCCTTCGGGA ATACATCGTA TTCGACGATG ACTTACGCGA CGCGCTTCAG
    22201 AATATCCCGT CAGAAAAGTG GCCGGCGCAC ATCGACACCA TTCTGAGGAT GGAAAAGCGG
    22261 CGTATTGTCG ATCAGGTGCG GGAAGGTTTC ATAACAGGTG ACATAGACAG AGATGAAGCG
    22321 GCGCTCTATC TGTCAGGTAA GGAACTAACG CAATGAAACG AGAAGGATTC TGGCGTTATG
    22381 CCACTCCGCC GGTCAGCTTT TTTGGTATTC CGCTGCCGTT CCTGCTGCTG TATCTGGTCT
    22441 GGTTTCGCTG GCCATCCATG AACACGCTGT ATATCTGTTC CGCCATTCTG GGATTCTTTG
    22501 TTGCACTGAA TTTCTTTGGC TGGAGTATAC GGGCCATCTG CCTGCGCGTG GTTAGTACCT
    22561 TCAGGGGAAA GATTGCCTCT GGTCGTCCCT GGTGGTACCG ACATTTCATT GAAAAGCCGA
    22621 GAGACTGGAC CGGGTTGTGA AGTTGTTAGG AATATAAAAC CGAATATAGT GAGGAAAAGT
    22681 ATGATAATTA ACCTGTGTAA AAAAACAATG TCGCTCATCG ACAAAAAAAG ATATGAGCTA
    22741 TTTCATCGCA CTCAATACCC CGCAAACCGA GAAGAAATGG TTAAACTGGT AATTCAGAAA
    22801 GGTTTAGAAA GCCTTACCCT GGAAAGTTTA GATGGAATGA TAAACATATC AGGTTTACAC
    22861 CACCCCGGAG TTTTCTTCTA TAATAAGCTT GACGTTGAAT TGCGTGGAAT ACTCTGGAGA
    22921 CCTGATCCGA ATGAATGTGC ATCCATACTG AAAGAGATGG CTCCTTGTTT TGTTGCAGTT
    22981 TTTGGGAAAC CGGGTTCCGG CGTCACAACT TTGATTAACG AGATAGCAAC TCTTTCAGAC
    23041 CAAGGATTGA TGGTCTGTGA TGGAAAACCA AATAATATAA ACATATCTAT AGGCGTAAAT
    23101 GCTTTTCTCA ATAAAAGAAG TGTACTGACA GCTGTGACAG CCATTGGAAT TAATGATGTT
    23161 ATTGCTGAAT TATCTCATCA TTCACTTTTT ATTATGCCGG ACGGCAAAAA GATCATATAA
    23221 ACATCTCATT AAGTAACCCT GTAAAACACA AAATCAAAGA TATTTATTTT CACCAGACTT
    23281 CTATTGGATG ATGTGATTAT GTCTTTAATT CATCTTTATG GGTTTGTATC CCTGGGATTT
    23341 ATATCTCTTT TAATTCTGTC ATTTATGCAG TCAAAAAAAT CTTTTAAATA TGAAGTTGAA
    23401 CCATCATAAG TCAATATCAG AAATATCAGC AGCAACTGCA TCTGAGACGA ATGCTTGCGT
    23461 TTTCTGTCAC TGCTTCTGCC CACCGGATAT GCCTTTCCGG ATTATCTCTG CGACTGAATG
    23521 AACCCCTTAC CGTAACGCAT CTTCCCGCGT TATCCCATTC GCCTCCGCCC TGGAGCAAGG
    23581 TCATGAAAAA GAATCACCGC GTATGGCTTG CCGTGCCTCA TGAAGAGAAG GATGAAGCCA
    23641 TCAATGCCCA CCCACGTTTC AGCAATGGTC AGAAAGCCCT TGAATGGGAC AATGAACACC
    23701 GGCTCTGGTA TGCCCAACCA GGTGCCGAGC TGAGCAGGTT CGAACGATGG ATGCCCCGGC
    23761 CACACGAACT GTCGATGAAT GCAGATGATC CGGTAACAGA GTTTGCACAA AAACTCGAAG
    23821 AAGCAGGGCT GATTGTTAAA GGGGTGCCCG TGATGGATGG CAGCCTTCAG CGTGTACCGA
    23881 CAAAACAGGA CAAAAAGGGT TCCAAAAGCG GAGCTTACAA AGCATACATG GATGGGCGCC
    23941 CTGCCGGATG GTACCGCGAT TATCGCAGCG CCGACGCAAA ACCAACGCAG TGGGTGTTTT
    24001 CAGGTGGTGG CGAGATGGAC CCGCTTGCGC GCCTTCATCT CCGGGCTCAC GCCCAGCAAA
    24061 CCCGTGAAGA CAATGCGCGT GCTCTTGAGC AGCAGTATAA ACGTCAGGCG GAATATGCCG
    24121 CCCGATACGT TGACCGGTAC CCACAGGCTA CATCAAACGC CTACCTGACC CGCAAGGGAG
    24181 TAGAGGCCGC TCCGGGTATA AGAATCAACG ATAAGCAAGA GCTTGTTATC CCCTTCAGCA
    24241 ACGCGCATGG CGACATTCGC TCTTACCAGC GTATTCCTCT TACCGGTGGG AAAGACGCCC
    24301 GGATTCTTAA AGACAGTGAA AAAACAGGTA ACTGGTTTGC TCTGGGGACC CCGCAGAATG
    24361 GCCAGCCGCT GCTGTTTGCT GAAGGATATG CAACAGCAGC CTCCATACAT GAGGCATCAG
    24421 GTCTGCCGGT ACTGATGACT ATTGATGCAG GAAACATGAT TGCCGTTGGT CAGAACGCCC
    24481 GTGCCGTCTG GCCTGACAGT CAGTTTATCT TCTGCGCAGA CAACGACCAT CAGTTAAAAA
    24541 ACCCGTTGAC TGGTGAGCCT GAGAATAAAG GCATCCTAAG TGCCACCAGG GCCGCCGAAC
    24601 TGACGAACGG TGAAGTAATA GCCCCAGCAT TTACACCGGC AGAGCTTGAA CAAAACCTTA
    24661 CTGACTTCAA CGATTTGATC CTCAGTAGAG GAAAAGACCT CGCCAGGCAT CTCATCAATG
    24721 TTCAGCTTCA CGCTATGGGG ATAGAAACCC CATTCAACAC AAACTCACAA ACCCGTAACG
    24781 CCTTTGTAGA AGGCGGTCTT GTCTTCACCC CTGTTCAGGA AACTGCTATG GATAATCATG
    24841 AATCTCCGGA TATCGCACAT ATATCCGATA ATGACATCGT CCGTGAACAT ACCGTTAGTA
    24901 AGTTGGCCGA GGCCACTGCA GCAGAAAAAC CAGCGACGGA GGCACCAGCG CAGCCTCCAG
    24961 AAAACCAGAC ATCACAGAAA GTCGGGCGTG AAACGATAAC ATTGTTTCAT GGTTCACCTG
    25021 CCACCTTCAG TGCCATTGAT TCTGAAAAAA TAGGATTAGG TCAAAATCTG GTGGGGAAAG
    25081 GTTTTTATAC TGACACGTCT GTTTTAGGCG TGCAGTATGT GATGGAGGAA ATAAATCATA
    25141 AGGACTTTCA CATATATGAA TTAGAGATCC CTTCTAAATC TGTTGTTTTA GATCGTTGGG
    25201 ATAATTCCAC ATTAACAGAT GAACTACGGG AACGAATCAG AGAAGCTGGA AAATCGGGGC
    25261 ATCAGCAACT CAATGAAAGC GAAAATGTTT CTCGCTCAGA GATCGGAAAT AAACTCGCTG
    25321 ACAGCAAGGC GATAGATGAC ACCTTTCTTA ACTTCGCCAG CAGCCCTCAG GGGATGAGCA
    25381 TTCTGAAAGA GGCAGGCGTT GATGCATTAA AAGACAATAG TTATGTCGCT ATTATCAATA
    25441 CGGATTTAAT TGATAATATT CGTTTGCGCT CTGCAGGTGG AAATATAAAA GCAGAAATGA
    25501 CGCAATATAT AGACAAGGCA TTAAGTAACG TTGCTCAGGA TGCTTCGAGA TTGTCAGAGA
    25561 TATTGCAAAA GGAACAGAAT ATTTCAATAC ATTATGAAGC CATCCGTTCT GAACTAATAA
    25621 ATCTGACAGT GGCTCAAAAC CGGCCCGATG AAGCTGAAAG GTTGACGGCT CTACTTACAC
    25681 ATACATTCGT TGAAACTATT GATAGTCCCC CTGATAGAAA AACAAATATT ACCCCCTTAA
    25741 ACCGACTATA TGCGGAGGCA ATAAGAAGCC TTGACCTGAA TCATGATGAT AGCGCTGCGC
    25801 CACTGGGCCG CATTATTGAT AGTGCTGTTG TAAACATAAA CCCTAACCAG AAATTCGTTG
    25861 CAGAACCCAA TAAACCAGAG CCGGCAACTC CTGCCAACGA ACAGAATCCC GCGCCGACTG
    25921 AGCCGGAACA ACCTCAACCT GCAGATGTAC ACGATGAGCC ATCCCCCATG CCCCCAATAG
    25981 AAGCTGACGT TTTAATTCCT GATACGCAGA ACAACCCTGA TGGGACGCTC GGGACATCTC
    26041 CCGATGATTC CAGTCAGAGT AGCCAGAGCG TCGTCGAAGC AGGGTCGCAT ACACCGTTAC
    26101 CTGACCTGGA TGATTATGCA GACATACGCG CGCAAATGGA CGACCCACAG TTTGGTGAAT
    26161 GGATGCACAG TCAGTCTGAT GACTTACCCC CTATGCCTGC TCAGGAACAA CTTACAGCCC
    26221 ATGAACGGCA GGAAACGGAT AAACAAGCTG TAAAACCTGA GGCGGCGTTA CATGATAAAA
    26281 ACGCGGAGCC CCCGGCACCG ATCTCGTCTG AATTGCCAAT CCCTCCACAG TCCCCTGGAG
    26341 TACCACCAAC CGGGAAAAAA CAGGAACAAA CTCAGACAGC CGATGCAGAG GCAGACATTC
    26401 CAGAGCCGAA ACCGAACTGG GCGAAAACGG CAGAGAATGA GGTGAATGAA GCGGATGGAC
    26461 TTGTCTATGG GCCTCGTAGA CCGGAACCGC TGCAACGTGA AGATCTGGAT AAAATCATCA
    26521 AAGCCCTGTC AACGGAAGAG CAGCGCGACA ACACGGTGCT CTACCGCCTC GACGGGGAAG
    26581 ATGCCTTTCG CGATCTCGGC AACCGCCTCG AAATGTGTAA CGGTGCAAGT CAGGACAAAC
    26641 GAAGGGTACT CGCCGCGCTG GCGGTTGCAT CACGTTTTTA CGGCGGCGTG GTGGAGCTAA
    26701 CCGGCAGTAC GGAGTTTAAA GAGCAGGCTA TGCGTCTTAT TATCGAAAAT GACCTCGATA
    26761 TCCGCATGAA GTTGCCTGCG CAGCGCGCGC AACTTGAGGC ACTTCGGCAA CAGATGGGGA
    26821 CGACCAGTGA TTCAATCACA ACGCATATAC CTACGCCGGA TCTGAATCGG CAGACACCAT
    26881 CACCTGATGC CGCACCGCCA CTGTCATCGG CAACAGCCGC ACCTGAAGCT GTTTCCTCTA
    26941 ACGCGCCTGG CACACCAACC CCCCCTGCAT CACCAAACCC GGTATCACAG GCACAAGAAC
    27001 CCGGCACGCC TCAGCCTGCG TTTTCAACCT CTACTGAGGC TGTCGCGTCA AAGGCTGCCG
    27061 ACAGTATCCG GGTCCCAGAA ATGCCCGCTG AGCCAGCGCC CTCCACACTG AAACCAGGGC
    27121 AGAGCATCAC GGCGGTATTG AAAAACTTTG GCGAGGCGAC CTACGAAAAT AAAGAGCAAA
    27181 AGGGTGGGAG CTTCTTTATC GAGCTACAGA ACCGTGGAGG GAGTCATACC TACTGGGGGC
    27241 AGGATTTAAG AGAACTTATA GAAAACCACA AAACCGGTGA TGTGGTTACA CTGACGCTTA
    27301 ACTCCCGTGA CAGCTGGCAT GTACCAGGAG AGGAAAATGG ACGCGTAAAA AATAACTGGT
    27361 CATTGACGTC CGCTTCGACT GGCCTTGCCG TGGCGCACGA TCGGCCAGAG CAGGGGCAAC
    27421 CCCTGCAAGT TTTTCCGGTC GATACATTTG GCCGTCTCAC TCAGCAAATC CGTCAGGCCT
    27481 GGCCCGAGTA CACCACAGAC CTGAAGCTGC CACCTCGCCT GGAAGAACGT CAGTTTTATC
    27541 TGGGTGAAGA CAGGCACCCG GTGAAGTCAC CGGTAGCTGC AGCAAGCATT TTGCCACCAT
    27601 CCACAGACGC CCCGGACAGG TTGATACCCG TTATGGCCTC TATGGACACG CAGTCAAACC
    27661 AGTTAGACCT GCTGCTTGTA CAGTCAGCGG GGGAACATCT GCAGGGTATG GTGCGACTGG
    27721 ATGGCACACT GTATCCGGCA CTGGCCACAC CAACCACCGA CAATAGTCAG TTGGTTATCA
    27781 ATGCAATCAC CGACGACGGT CCCCGCTTTG CGGGTTACGG ACAGGCGGTG AATTTCGAAC
    27841 CCGACGGCAC TACCCGTGCC GCTCCTCAGT TGATGACGTT CCACCTGAAA GGTCGGGAAG
    27901 AGGACACACC GCTTCCCGCC CGACTCTACA CACCGGAAAA ACAGGCAGAC ACCCTGTTCC
    27961 AGCGTCTTGG TTTTGAACAG ACCTGGAAAC AATGGGATGA CGCACGAAAG CCGGAGGGCA
    28021 GACAGGAAAA AACGCTTCAT CAGGAACACT CCCACAGCCC CGGCCGCTAA GCCGATAAGG
    28081 AGAGAGAATG CGATATCAAA TGCTTAAAGC CGGACTCTTG TCCGGCTTCA TGCTTTTATC
    28141 TACCGCCGCT ACGGCGGCGA CCTGCCGAGC AGGAAGTGCC GCTGAAGCGG GTAGTCAGGC
    28201 TGGTTATGAG CGGGCCAGGG CGGCCGCAAC AGCCTGGGAA CAGCGCGAAA GCAATGTCTC
    28261 ATCCTCCCTG CAGTCCTGTC TGTCCCGTAT CAAGAGCGTC AAAGTGAGCC TGCCGCAATT
    28321 CCCCGGGCTC GATGAAATCA TTTCTCAACT GGAAAATAAG GTCTGCGAAG CTGCCCTTGA
    28381 TAAGGTCAAC GAACAGATTC CAGACAACAT CGATCCCTGG AAAAACTTCA ACTCCTGAAA
    28441 CCTATGACAA AACTGACTCA ACCGGCCCCC CCTGCAAAGG GGCTGGCCTC CTCCGCTACG
    28501 GAGGATCCGC TGAACGACGC CGTAAAAATG ATGATCACGG CAGAAAAGCG CCAAAAAATG
    28561 GCACCAGAGC TGATGAAGAG TAATCTCCGA CTGGGGACTG GCCTACTTAT CAGCATAATA
    28621 CTCAACGCCG GTTTAACCTG GGCTCTGATA CAACAGCCAC GGGATTACTT TGCCACCGAC
    28681 AGCGGGCGCC TGGTTCGGCT GGCTCCCACA TCCGAACCGG CATGGAGCCA GGACGATGCA
    28741 ATCGCCTTTG GCAGCAAGGC TCTGATGCGG GCCTTTAACC TGGACTTCGT TCACTATCGT
    28801 GAGCAGGTAT CTTCCACGGC CTCGCTGTTC TCTGAAGAAG GGCACGCCAG TTACATCCAG
    28861 GCGCTCACTA ACTCCAATAT CTATGATGCC CTTAAGCGTG AACGCATGAA CCTTACCGGC
    28921 TCCGTTGGGG CTGGTGTCGT CATCCGCCGT GGACGCCTGT CTGACGGAAC CTGGTTCTGG
    28981 ACTATGCAAT ATCCGGTACG TCTGCGTCTG GTTGGTCAGA CAACCAGCAA GCCCGAACAG
    29041 CCGTTTGTTT TCGAAATCAC CATCCAGCGC GTAGATCCAC GACAGAAACC TGTCGGGATG
    29101 GAAATCCGCC AGATGATCTC ACGCAACGCC CCCCGCAACC TCTGAGGCTC CCGCCATGAA
    29161 ACTTCGTTAT CTCATGACCA CCCTACTGCT GTGTGGTCCG GCTCTCGCAG CCGCTGCTGA
    29221 CAATACTGGC TGGCAGAACG CCAGGACACC TGGCGCAACA AGTGCAGCTC CAGCCCAGCA
    29281 AGGTGCTGAA CCACATACAA CGGACGTACC CGCAACCCGG ATTAGTGGGG AGTTACCGGC
    29341 ACCAGGACAA AGCTCACCGC TGGTAGACGA AGCGGCAAGC ATGGACTCGC CTCTGTCAGC
    29401 GGATGAGATA CGCGAACTGC GTCTGCGACT GACAGACAAC GAGCGGTCGG TAAATGCCCC
    29461 AATGATAAGC GTGGTTCCGC GCATCAGTTC GTTAACCCTT AATCTTTCAC CAGGAGCCAG
    29521 TATCCCGTTG GTACGTACGG CCATGAACAA CCAGAGCGTC GTTACCCTGA CAGACATCAG
    29581 TGGTGCGCCG TGGCCACAGT CGGATCCGCC GATTAATGCC AGTCCGAAGA GTTTTGACGT
    29641 GAAATTCAAT GCTGGCACCA ACATGCTGGC GATAACCCCG CTGCGTCCGT GGGCGGCAGG
    29701 GAACATTTCC GTGTATCTGA AGGGACTCGA TGTTCCGATC ATGATTAACG TGACAAGTGG
    29761 TGAGACTGAC ACCCGCACAG CCAGCCAGGA GATCGACAGC CGGCTGGATT TACGTGTCCC
    29821 ACGCCTGGGG CCTGGCACCG CACTCCCCGG CGTGACCGTC GATAAAATCG CACTCCACAG
    29881 TGCCACTTTG CAGGCCTTTC TGGATGGCAC GCCACCGAAA GATGCCCGTC GCCTGAAATT
    29941 CCAGGGCAAC GTTCCAGACA CCATCATCTG GCAAAGCGGT GATGATCTGA TGGTTCGTTC
    30001 CCGGGCAATG CTTCGCGATG AGTTTGAACA GACACTTTCT TCAGCGGACG GCACACATCT
    30061 CTGGAAACTC CCACTCACCC CGTTACTGAC CTTCTCAGTG AACGGGAAAT CCGTTAACGT
    30121 CACGCCGGAG CTTCAGTAAT GAGCGCAGAA CAGGATGCCG GAAATAACGG CAAAAAACTT
    30181 ATTTCAATAA TCGGATTTGG AGCCCTGGCT TTACTGACTG CCGGTTACTG GTTAGTGTCA
    30241 TGGCTGACAC ATGACCCTTC AGGAAAGGAT TCTGCCGTTA ACCTTAACGG CACGGCCTCC
    30301 AGTGCCGTAA CCACCACAAC GGAAAGCCCG CGATACCGTG AGCTGCTGAA AGCCTCAAAC
    30361 GACTTAGGTG CGCAAGAAGC CGCACGGACT GATTCATCTT TTATCGCCAG CCTCCCGGTA
    30421 GGCCTTGAAG TCACGGAACC CCCGCCTGAT AAGCCGCCGG TAACAAAGCC AGCATCACAA
    30481 GATCCACCAT CGCCACAGTC GGGAAAATCG TCACGGCGCA CGGAAAACAC GGCCGGAGAG
    30541 GAGCAGGCCA CGGAGAAACG CCAGGCTCAG CTGCAGAAAC TGCTCACGCG GATCAGTGCC
    30601 GCGCAGGCGG GCGGTGATGC ACCGGTTCTT GCCACTGCAC TGGCAAGCGT TACGCGGACT
    30661 TCACCAGCGT CTGGTGCTGG CCGCCAGGCA GAATCCACAG CTAAGACAGA AAGCGCACAG
    30721 GTCTTCATCC CTGCGCTCAC TCGTGCGTCC GGTTATATGG AGACTGCCGT GGATTCGGAT
    30781 AACCCCAACT CAGAGGTGGT TGCGGTCATA CCTGCCGGGC CGCTGGCTGG TGCCAGACTT
    30841 CATAGCCCTT CAGTAAAACT TGCCGGAAAT GGACTCGATA TCAAATTCAC CAGTATGAGC
    30901 TGGAACGGAA TGGAACTGAA CGTAAAAGCA AGCGCACAGA GCGAGAAAAA TCTGATGTCT
    30961 TCAGTGGCCT CCGATGTCAA CCATCGATGG GGGACACACA TCGTTCTGCC AGCTGTATTA
    31021 GGTGGTCTTG GCGACCTGGG GGGACTGTAC AAAGATGCTA ACACGCAGGT CATGCAGTCC
    31081 AGCGTCGGAA CCGTCACTGG ACGCGTGGGG AAACCTGACG GCAGCACAGT AGCTGGCGTA
    31141 ATGGTCGGTG GCACAGCCCA GACAGGTGCA GAAGTCATCA AACAGGAGAT GGCCCGCGAG
    31201 CCGTTCCGCC AGGTCACAGT GAAGCAGAAA GAGGTTATCT CCATTCTCTT CGTTGAATCA
    31261 GTAACTTCAG ACGACGTTAT CAGTAATAAG AAAGCCGCAC TCCCCGCTAC CAGTACATCA
    31321 GTACTAACAC CCGTTGCAGC AGAGCAGCAA ACCGAAAACC GCCTGCAGGA AGCCATCGCG
    31381 CGCCGCCAGG CTGAAATCCG TCGTCAATAT GGCGATACCG TACCCGTGAG GAACAATGAT
    31441 GAATCAGCAA ATTGACATAT CTGAAGAAGA CACGCTGGAA AACGAGGATG ATTTTGGCGC
    31501 GCCAGATCCC CGTCAGAAAC TGCCTTTCTG GAAGCGGGAG CTGCTGTTTG GCTATTCTCT
    31561 GCCGTGGCTT CTCGGGATAA CGCTTCTGGC CGTGGTCAGC CTCTGGTATC TGTTCGGTCC
    31621 GTCACTGTCA TTTACAAGTA ACACACCGTC TGAAAGCAGC TTCAGTGAGG TCGAAAATAC
    31681 GCTCGACGGT GCACCGCACA GTTCGGTTGA GACTGTTCAG CCCACGAGGG CCACGATCCC
    31741 CGTAGCGCAG CCAGCGACAC AAACTGCACC TCCGATGCTC CAGGGCGATA CGACGAGCAT
    31801 GATGACGGAT ATCCGTGACG AGCTGAACGA CCGCGATCGA AAGATAAATG ACTCTCTGAC
    31861 GTCACTGAAA GACAGCGTCA CCCGTCTGTC TGATGCTATC AAGAGGGATG AGGCATACGC
    31921 GGTAGAAACG CGTGCCCAGC TTACTGACCT GATACAAAAG CTGGCAGTGC TGGAAGCCCG
    31981 GGCAAGCGCC ACTGATACCT CAAAACCCGC TTCCAGGCTC CAAAAACGGC AGGTAGCCAG
    32041 TGCTATTTCA GGCATGAAAA TCATGTCACT GGAGTCGGGA ATGGCCTGGA TCAAATGGCA
    32101 GGGCAGTACC TGGTCCGTCC GGGAGGGGGA TACGCTGGGT AACGTCACTG TTCGTCAGAT
    32161 TGATCCCGCC ACACGCTCAG TGGTGACAAC AGGAGGAACC CTGCGCTAAT GGCACTGGAT
    32221 GCCATTACGC TAATAGAGAA CCTGGCTTCG GGCATCTTCA CCGCTGGACT GGATTTACTG
    32281 TTCAGCTGGT CTGAGATGAT TGGTTTTTTT GGCCTCATCG CCCTACTGGT CCGGCAACGT
    32341 TCCAGTCGGG GTCCCTTATC CCCGGGCAGG TTCGCTATTG GCCTTTTTTC CTGCGCCGCA
    32401 CTGGTATCCC TTCCCTCCAT AATTAATGCC AGTGGTGCGC AGCTTGGTTT TGGCGCCACA
    32461 TCCTTTGATG CGATCGCTTA TGTGCAGCCC GCCACCTACG GCGTTGCTGC AGGGGCCGCT
    32521 AACGCCGTGC TTTCCCTGGT TCGGCTCGCA GGAGTGGGAT TTGTCTATGC GGCACTCGAT
    32581 ATGTTTCGAC GTTCAGAACT TGAGGGGCAT ACCGCGCTCA GTTCAAGCGA AAGTATTCGT
    32641 GCCGCGACCG TAAAACTGAT GGCCGGAACC GCGATGGTCT TTTCACCTCA GCTCATCGAT
    32701 GCCGCACTCG CCACCTTCGG ACTCGCTTTT TAACACCATT CGTTTTTTAT AACCCAAGGA
    32761 GACACCATGT CACTTTTCCG TGCTATTTCC GCGCGTATTT ATGCCGTTGT TATTTTCTGT
    32821 CAGCTGACCA TGATGCAGTG CCGTGAGCGA ATGATTCAGG GGCTGTGTGC CTTGGTTACG
    32881 TTCCTGTTAC CCGGCATGGC CTTCGCTGAA GGCGATATTG CCGACATGAT GCGCAGCGCC
    32941 GCTGACGGTG CTAAAAGCGG TAAAACTTCC GGCCTGGAAA TTGCCCAGGC GATCGGCGTT
    33001 TTCATCTTCA TCGGTTCCTT ACTGGCCTTC AAAAAAATTG GTACCAACCC GCAGGTAACA
    33061 CTCGGCCGCT GCTGTGCAGG TCTGGCTATT GGCGGTCTGC TGGCCGTTGT CCCTGAAATC
    33121 ATGAGTCGTA CCCAGAAACA GCTCGGTACC AGCTCCGTCA CCATCAGCTA ATCACAGGAA
    33181 AGGGTCGGTA AACACCGACC CTTTCAGGAG AAAACGATGA GTAATAAGAA AAAGACACCT
    33241 GACCTTCGGT GGCGACATCC ACTTCCAGTG CCTGATGTTG TCCATACCAC AGCCCCCCAG
    33301 CTTCCTGCCC CCGTGAGCGT TTCAGGAGGC CGCTGTTATT GCTGCAGTGC AGAAATGAAA
    33361 TATCTTTTTG AGTTACCGGA ATCCCTGCCC TTAACCCGGC TGGCGGAAGA TGCGCAGGAT
    33421 GCAGAGACCC GACTCGTCAG AGCGAAAGAT ACGCTGGATC AGCTGGCAAC CCGCCCCACG
    33481 CCGCAGGTAC CGGCTGAATA CGAAAAACAT ACTCGGGCAC TGAAAGCCGC ACAAACAGGG
    33541 ATGCAGCACG CGTCACTTGC CGCCCGTCGC CTTGCCCTGC GCCACATTCC CACCGCGCTT
    33601 CTGACCGATA CCGGTTTACT GTCTGATACT GAATATGCTG AGTTCGAACG GCTCACGCAA
    33661 CCGTTTAATC TCTGTTTTAT CTGCCACGCC TGGCATGCCC TCAACGGGTT TGCTGCTGCT
    33721 CAGGGGGTAA TGGTCTGGTT ACCGGACCTG CATCCACGAA ATGTCGTCGC CCTGAACCGA
    33781 AAAGCTCTGC TGGCCGTCTT CAGCAACAGG CCTTACGAGA TCCGGGAGGG GCGACGGGTG
    33841 CTGTCGGAAC TGACCCGGCA TCGATTGCCA CTGGAAGAAC GCTTCGGTGG GTGGCGCCCT
    33901 GCTGATTATG CGGATGCGTT GAAACGCTTC CCGCCCGTCA TGCGCGATGA AATGCGACAG
    33961 AAAATGAACG GCGTGGCGTT GATCCTGATG CCGGACTCTG TCACCGACCG GGAATACCTT
    34021 CTGGAGAACA ACTGAGTGAA CTCACTTTAT TCCATGTGCC GGCATATTGT CTGGTACCAC
    34081 CGCCTGCTGG CGGTAGTTCT CGTCCTGTAT TTCCTGACCT GCGGGTACGT CAGTTTTGGC
    34141 GATTTTCACC ACGTCCGGCT AGGGGACATC GCCGGCATCA ATTATCAGGC CAGATTTGAG
    34201 GCAAACACCT TTCTCTTCAA AGTGCTGGAG TTTTCATTTC TGTGTCTGCC CGTCCTGTGT
    34261 CTGTGCCTGG CGTACTGTGA TGAGGGAAAA ATCCCCTCAC TGAACATCTA CATAAAACGA
    34321 TACCTTCTGT GCATCATTCC TGCTCTGCTG ACGGCAGCCC TGATTTTTTA CTGGCGCCGG
    34381 GATCCGTATA TTGTTTCAGG TGAAGGGCGC TCAACAACGG TATTTGCACT GATATTCTGG
    34441 TTAAGTACCC TGCTATTCCG GGCCACGACA AGAACACGAT AATACAGGCA AAAATAAACA
    34501 CACAGACGGC TCCGACATCG TCAAGAAATC CCTGAATCAT TGCGATAGTC GCCTTTGGTT
    34561 CAATATTGTT TTTGAACCAA AGGATGATTT TATATTTGAA TGACTGATTA GCCTTAAACG
    34621 TCAGGCAGGT ATCATTACAA AAATCATCAT CAATCTGTCC GATATATCTG CCAGCCAGGT
    34681 CGGGATCCCC TTTCTGGGTG TAATATCGGG TCAGCATCAG ACGCTTTGAT GACGATGATA
    34741 TATCGGTCAC CAGTAACGAT TTCAGACTTG TCGCATCCTC GTCCAGCAAG GGCTGGCGAA
    34801 AATGAAAGTA AATATCCTGT ACCAGAGGGT TTTCAGGCCA TGCAGAAAAC ATATCAGAGG
    34861 CAAGTTGCCG CCCTTCCTTC TCTGGGAGTT TCCCTACAGT CAGGATCGGA TACAATTTTT
    34921 CTGCAAATGC CACATTCTGC GGTTGATAGA AAAATCCAGG TAATGCTTTT CTATAAAAAG
    34981 CTCCGTTCAG ATCAGCATCC GTACCTGTAT TTTCATTTCC TGTCGTTTCC TGAAAATGAA
    35041 TATTGCCATA TTCATCTGTA TACGAAATAA AAGCATGTCC GGGAGAGTAA ACAATCCTGA
    35101 CCTGAAATCC TGCACGATTC ATGACATCCA TCAGAAGATA ACTGTTCAGA TCGCAATCGG
    35161 AATAACGGTT GGCCCATGCG TCTGCCACTG AAGAGGACGA TTTGTAATAA AACTGTTGTC
    35221 CCAGGATGTT GTTAGCACAC GAAATAAAAT CATCCGCTGT GCTCTTATCG CACCTGTCTT
    35281 CCACTGCTTT AAAGAAATAG AGCGTATTCC CCCTGGCAAG GGTTGCCATT TTATCCGTCA
    35341 CAAATCCCAT GTTCTCGTCA TAACTGATCA GTCGATGTGA CAGCAATCCA GGATCGGACA
    35401 ATCCCCCGAC TGACGGTAAC GCCTTCACCA CTGATTCATG TCGTGACTTC TCTCTGACGG
    35461 GGGAAAAAAT CTGCTCTTCA GCAGCCAGCA AAACAAGAAC CACGATTACA AATGCAGTCA
    35521 GAAACAGGGA TTCCCGGCCT GAAAGTAATC TGCGTTTTGT TTCCATACCA CCTCTTTATT
    35581 CATGAATTTC CAAAGAAACC TCCGTCTGGC AGAAATTCTA CCTTTTCTAT GGAGTCACTT
    35641 CTCTTATGAA TATCAACCGC CTTGTCTTCG CCATTGAAGA CGTTATGAAC ACCTTTTCCC
    35701 GTTTCGCCGT CTCTGCTGAC TTTGTCGACT ACTGCGACAT TCGTACAGTG ATCGGACTGG
    35761 ACAAGCATGA CCTGGAGCTC AGACCCTGGC TGGAAGCACC TTATATTGGT GTCACCCATC
    35821 ATGGCTATTA CCTGTCTGTA TTCGAAATTT CCGGGGCATT GCGTGAACTG TCAGAAACAG
    35881 CTTCAGCCGA CCATCCGGAT GCGTTTGAAG GAATGATCGC TCACCTCACT TCCACACTCA
    35941 GTACGACCTG GAAAAATACC GGCCATAAGT TGGCCTTCAT TTTTGAACGT GATCCGGAAA
    36001 AGGGGCGTGA CGAAGTCAGC GCCATGATCG CCCCACAAAA GCGTTCCATT CAGCACATCG
    36061 GCATCCAGTT GGATGACCTG CTCAATGAAA AGGTAAACGT AATCTCACCG TGGCTTGTCC
    36121 GTGAGCGATG CTGGCTTGCC GTCTGGAGCT CACCGACACT GGTGAGCCAT CAGGAAAGAA
    36181 CAGATTTCAA CGCCACCGTT CGGGCTATCC AGGATAAAGC GCCGGTCGCG CGTTTTGGCC
    36241 AGGAACCCTG GCGCTGGCAA ATGTCTGGTC TGAAGATCAG GCATGACAGC TTTATCTCTA
    36301 CTCTTGAAAA AGCACTCGTA CGCGGCGGAG ACGGCCTGCT TGTCCGCCTG CTCGACGTGC
    36361 CTGAGTTCTG TAACGAAATC AGACGTGAAA CAGCACGTAA CAGCACATCG GCAGCATGGC
    36421 GCCCTGCACT ACCGGGGAAG GCCGCACCCT CAGGTACGCT TCATGATGAT GACGCCACGG
    36481 CTCTGCTTGC TCCCTTCCTG AATCTTCAGG TCTTTGGTTG TACACCAAAA ACTGAAGGTA
    36541 ATCTGGTGTA TGCAGAGGGG CTGTGGCACG GCATGGTAGC CATAACTCTG CCTCCTCAGC
    36601 ACCCCAGCCC CTTCAATGAA CTGGTTAAAC TGGTTCCACG TGCCGTTCCC TGGCGTATTC
    36661 GGATCGACAT CATGCCGGGT GGGATGAAGG CGCTGGGCTG GAAAAAGAAT ATTTCATCAT
    36721 TTGGACAATT TATTCCCTCC ATTCGTCCGC TTTACGACGC TTTTACGCAG TTGGCTGAAA
    36781 CGGATGAACG AGACCCAGTT TGCGTGATGA CCATTGTAGC TTCCACCTGG GGGCGTACCC
    36841 GTGAAGTATG CACCCGTAAT CAGATGCTGC TTGAATCAGC TATGCAGGGG TGGGGGGTTT
    36901 GTAACACAAC CACAACCTTC GGTGATCCAC GCCGGGGATG GGTCAACAGC ATGTTGGCAG
    36961 CGTCAGCAGG CTCAGGCCCC GTCCCGCTTT ATCCGCCACT CTCCCATGCG CTTTCTATGC
    37021 TGCCTTTCAA CCGACCAGGT TCCGTCTGGC GCGGGGAAGG TAATTTGATG CTGCACACTG
    37081 AAGACGGCTG CGCCTGGGAA GTTGGGCTGG GTTCTTCACG ACAGAACAAG CACACCGAAC
    37141 TTGCCCCGGG TGACTCAGGC CTTGGTAAGT CGGTACTGAT TAATACCCTG ACGGAAATAC
    37201 AGGTATCTTC CGCCCAGGTT TCACTTCCCT ATGTGGCGCA TATCGATAAA GGATTCAGCG
    37261 CTATGGGGTT CATCCAACTG ATTCGTGACA GTTTGCCGGA GGAGCGAAAG GACGAAGCCG
    37321 TTGGTATTAT TCTTAGCAAC GACCCGTCTA AGTCGCGCAA TGTTTTCGAC ATCCTGTACG
    37381 GTGCCCATAA GCCAGTAACG CCGGAGAAGC AATTTATCGC GTCCATGCTG ATGGCCTTCT
    37441 GTATTGAACC AGATAAAGGA ACACCTCCGA ACCCGACTGA TACCCGGCAG ATAGTGAACC
    37501 GCCTGATTGA TCTGGCGTAC GACATGCGCA GCGGTATTGA GCCAAACATG TTCCGGTCAA
    37561 ACGTAGAGCC AGAAGTGGAC GAGGCGCTGG AGTCATGCGG GTTGAGAGAT GAGCACGATC
    37621 AGGAATGGTG GACTGCGACT CCATGGTATG AAGTACGTGA TCTCCTCCAT GAGCGTGGGC
    37681 AGTTGTCCGC GGCTCAACGG GCGCACTATC AGGCTGTACC AGAACTCGCT GATATGCCAG
    37741 CGTTGCTACG CAGTGAGGCA ATTCAGGAGA GTTTTGGCAG AGTACAGCGT GACGGTTCAC
    37801 AGGAGCCACT ACTGGAGTAC ATTGAGCGTT GTATGATTCA GGCACGACAG GACTATCCGA
    37861 TGATGGCCAG TCGGACTCGC TTCGCGCTGA ACCCGAACAC ACGCATTATT GCCGTAGACT
    37921 TAAACAACGT CGCTGGCGAT AAGACCCCGG CAGGCAGACT GAAAACCGGC ATCATGTTCC
    37981 TCTTTGCTGG CCACATAACA GCTGGTGATT TTACGCTTCC TCAGTATCAG GAAGAGATAT
    38041 TGAAAACGGT GCCGGAAGCC TATCTCCCGG GCATTATACG GCGCATCAAC CAGCTCGACA
    38101 GCGAAATGAA AACAAAAATC TACGACGAGC TGCACAACGT CAAGGGCATT GATTTCATCT
    38161 TCGAGGCGCT GGACACGCAG GACAGGGAAC AGCGTAAGTT TGGCATCCGC ACAGTGTTAA
    38221 GTACCCAGTT CCTTACCGAT TACCCGAAAA GCCTGCTCGA CTCTGCCAAC ACCCTCTGGC
    38281 TGCTGCGCTT CCGCCAGGAA GACATTCCTC TTTTACGAGA CAGTTTTAAG ATCCCCGAAC
    38341 ACAATCTCCA TGCTTTCCTG CGTATGCCAG CCGGTCCTGC TGCAGACGGT AGTGGAGTAC
    38401 CGATGCTGTG TATGATGCGC ACGACCCAGG GCACGCTCGC GCGGATTGTC CGGTTTACGC
    38461 TCGGACCGCT GGAGCTGTGG TCGCTTAACT CAGACAAAAA AGACGGTGCG CTACGCAAAA
    38521 ATCTCTCCGC GACGATCGGC ACTGCCCGTG CCCGTCAGTT GCTGGCAGAT AAGTTCCCAC
    38581 GAGGGTCTGC AAAAAAACTC ATTGAGTACA GAGAGCGTAA CAGTGGCGTC CGTGGCGATA
    38641 AGGGTGTCAT CGAATTGATG GCGGACGAAA TGATTAACGA ACTGGGGTAT GACCTGTGAT
    38701 GTGTTCCATC CACCTGACGC CACGCTGCCG TCGCCCGGCA AAGGGACAGG TCAGACTTTC
    38761 ACGCCTGATG ATCGATGTTG ACGGCGTGGA GTTTGTTCTA CCATCTCGTC ACTTTCGTAC
    38821 AGACAGTGCA GTGAACTCTC GGGCTGTATA CGCTACTGAT CGTCGGGCTC CACAAGAAGC
    38881 CTGTGGCGTT CTTCTTACGA TCAAAGATCG TCCTCGCCAA TTGGTAACTA CGGCCATATG
    38941 GCAGGTACAA GAGCCAGGCG AACAGGTGCG AGAATCGCGT CATGTGGTCC AGTGGCTGTT
    39001 ACCTGAGGAT ATAAGGACGG TGTTAAGTGA TGATACCTGG TTATGGCCGG AGGGGGCAGA
    39061 GACCCCACAA CTCAGTCCAG GAGACTGGCC TGTACTGGAT ATTACCCCTT CAACTCACTC
    39121 ACGGATCGCT CGTCGTGGGT TGACTATCAT AGACACCCGC AGCCGGGAAG GACGTATCAG
    39181 CAGACGCTTT CAGACCTTCC CTCTGGTAGC CCTCGCCCCC GACCCACAGT CAACTCGCCT
    39241 TCCCAACGTA TTTACCCCGC TCAACTAAAT GGAGAATTTC ATGATACAAC GCCATCTCCC
    39301 CGCGCTGGCA CTTGCCATCG CGTCCAGCCT TCCCACTGTT GCCAGTGCTT TCACAGTCAA
    39361 CGTGAACTCC AGTGTTCCGA TAACTACTCA GGTTCTGCCT GAGATGGCCA CCATCCAGGC
    39421 AACGTTGGTC GAAATACTAC AGATGCAGCA GGCCACCGGT ACAGCAATCA CACAGAATGC
    39481 TGACAAGCTC GGCGCGCTGA TTAATCAGGA TGGACAGGCC ACCCGTCAGC AAATGATTTT
    39541 CAATAATGAA ACCCAACGGC TGGAAGAAGC TAGACAGAGT TTTTCGGTAC CGGATTCGAT
    39601 CTGCAGTGAT TCCGCCTCCG GCATTGCGGC ACAAAGTAAA CGTGCGTCAG GCAGTACCGC
    39661 ATCAAAACTC TCCTCCGGCA AAGGCGTTTC CAGCTCAGCG GTGCGTAAGA GGATTTCCAC
    39721 TGCATCAGAA GAGCAGGCCC GGGATGCTTA TGACGGTGCG AACGTGCATG CTGCATACTG
    39781 CACAGCAGCA GAATATGAGC GTTTTGGCGG GACGGGGATA TGCCCTGCCG TCAGCAAGAT
    39841 GCCCGGTGGT GATAGCCAGG TACGTTCGAT CTATGGTGGA GCAGGTCCTG AGGGGACGGC
    39901 ACCGGCACTG TCCTGGACAC AGGAACAAAC TGACGCCGCA ATGGCCTACA TGAAAAACAC
    39961 AGCGCGCCCT TCGGCCGGTC GCACACCGGG CAAAGGTGAA GTCAACACAG TAACCGGACG
    40021 GACGTATGTA GGATTGCTCA ACGAGTACAA CGGTATCATC GATGCCGCCT CTGAACCTCA
    40081 GCTCTCGCTG ATTGCCGACA GTAAGACCAG TGAAACCACC CGTGATGCCC TGAAAGAAGC
    40141 ACTGCAGTCT CCTTCCGCAG CGCAGTATTT TGATGATGTG GCTTCACCGG AGGCGAAAGC
    40201 AAAGGGTTAC ATGAGCCAGC GAGAATTTGA ATCGTTTGAG GCCGGACGTC GCTATGCCAA
    40261 CACAGCCTAT CTCTCTGACT TGCAGCAAAT GAACGGGGAT AACCTTATGC GCGAACTCAT
    40321 CCGTACCACT TCGCAGATGA ACTGGCAACT TAACGACATT AAAGAGCTGC TGCGCAAAGG
    40381 GAACGTTATC GACGGGCAGT TGCTGGCCGC CTTTGCACGT CAGTCCTATG CCCCACGGCT
    40441 GAAACAACTC GAATCAGCCA TAAACCAGGG AGCGGCCAAA TGACATCTGA AAAAATAGTC
    40501 TCACGAAAAA AAAGCCTCAC CGGACGTATC ACCATCGGAT TGCTTAGCAT CTTTCTACCT
    40561 GTACAGGAAA CGAAGTGGTT TCTGCGGTCA GCCCGACACA TGACGTCACG TAATCTGGAG
    40621 CGAATGCGTG ATGCCTTTCC TGAGCTCAAT ACCGACGACA AACCGCCTGC GGCGCCTGAC
    40681 TGGGAAAAAG CCATTGAGGA ATCCGGCTGT ACTCCCGAAA AACTGGATAA GGGGTATGTT
    40741 AGCCAGCGCC GGCGCTGGCG ATTTCTGTTC TGGCTTATGG TTATACCCGT TCCGCTTGCG
    40801 CCACTGACAA CATTCATTAT CGGTGGGAGT ATCACAGCGC ACCAGATCAG CACCTGTGTG
    40861 GTGCTGTTTT CCGGCGCTGG CGTGGCGTGG TCAAAAGCGC TAATCGTAAC CTATCGACTG
    40921 TGGCAGTTAC GCAACCGGCG TGTAAGTCTT GCCGAAGGAG GCACCTTTCA ACACTTCATG
    40981 ACGGAAACAC ATGCCGTACG AGATGCCATT CTCAGAAAAT AACGCCCCTC CTCTGCTCCC
    41041 TATCGCCATC CCGGCATTCA TGTTTTATCC GGAGTTACCG TGAAAAATCT CATTCGTGCG
    41101 CTTTGCGCAG GGCTGCTTAT ACCTGTTACG CCGGCACGCG CCGGTGTAAC TTACGATGAC
    41161 ATAGTCTCTG CAGCGACTAA TGCACAGGAC CTCTCCCGGC AGGCACTGGT CACTATCTTC
    41221 GGCGACGTGG TACTGGACCC TCTCGCCGCC GGTAATACCA CGATGATCGG GAATCTGTTT
    41281 GCGCTGTTTA ACGGGATTAT TGCCGTCCTT GCCGTCGTCT GGTTTGTGAT TATTGGCCTG
    41341 AAGCACATCA ACAAAACGGG GCATCAGGGC AAGGTATTCA GTGGTGATCG CGATATCACC
    41401 AGTACACTGA GTACCGCCTC AGGATTTTTG ATGATTATCC CGACAGCCAA TGGCTGGAGC
    41461 ATGTCTCAGC TCATCATCCT CTGGGGGGCA TCGATTATGG GCGTGGGCTC TGCCAACCTG
    41521 ATGGTGTCCA AAGCTGCAAG TGATATTGCG AGCGGCTACT CCCTGACGGT ACAGCCCACT
    41581 CAGGCCTCGA CCCGCACATC TGCACGCGGT ATTTTTGAGA TGCAGTTGTG CAAATACGCC
    41641 ATCAATACGG CACTGGACGA TTACAGCAGC ACAGCCAATT CCACCACAGC AAAAATGACG
    41701 GAGATATTCG GTTCGTCTGG AGGAAATTAT ACCTACCGGG TCACTAACGG CAGTGGAGTG
    41761 TGTGGCACAG CGACAATCCC GGAACAACAG AAATCGGGCT CCTCGTCTGG CTCCGGGAGC
    41821 TTCTTTAACC CCTTCAGTAA TAGCGACACA CGAGAAGTCG TGGACGCACA AAACAAAGCG
    41881 ATGGAAGCCA TGATCCAGGA TATGGACAGT GCGGCCAGCG AGTTTGTGAC AGGGTTTATG
    41941 AATAAGCGAA CGACCGGCAG CGGCACACTC CCGGATATCG AAACCCGCAT TCAGCGGGCT
    42001 GCCAGCAACT ATGAACAAAC GGTCCAGCGC GCGCTGCCGG CACAGAATGA GCAGAATGGC
    42061 ATTCAGGATG CAGTCAGGAA TTACCTCGAC ACATACGGCT GGGCGGCTCT CGGTGCCTGG
    42121 TACCAGACTT TCGCCACGGC CAACCAGCGC CTGACTGAAG TTGCCAGTCG CGCACCAGCG
    42181 ACCAGTGGGA TGTCCTCTTT AGGGGAAATT GGTAGCGGTG ATCTTTTCAG CGCGTTAATG
    42241 AGTACCTATC GAACTCAGTT GCAGAACTCC AGCTATGCTC CCCCTGCAGG TACAACAACA
    42301 TCGAAAAATG AGTTAAGCGC ATCAGAGGGT AATGACCCCA ATAGCATACT CATGAACTCC
    42361 ATTACCCCAT TTTTCGTAAG CTTAACAAGC AATATTGCAA CAAATTATAG TGGGACTGGT
    42421 ACTACAACAG GACAAGTAAA CCCTTTAGTT AAGATGAAAA ACGTTGGGGA TTATACTCTT
    42481 GTTGCAGCTG AGGGGACTTT GACAGCTTAC ACCATCCTAC GTGCTGCGGT TGCAGGGGGG
    42541 GAATCATCGC TTCTTGGAAA AGTTGTCGAT ATGACAGGGG TAATTAGTGC TGTAGATAAA
    42601 GGGCTTGATG CCATTTCCCC AGCTGTTTAC TTCTTGTTAT TACTTATGTT TAGCGCTGGA
    42661 TTTACACTTT CAATTTACTT GCCATTTATT CCGTTTATCT ACTGGATGAC TGGTATTGGT
    42721 AACTGGATAG TAAGTGTTTT GGTAGGTTGT GCAGCTGGAC CTCTGTGGGG GGCCACACAT
    42781 CTGGGTACGT CTCAGGATAG AGGTAGTCGT GCAGCATATG GTTACATCTA CTTTATCGAT
    42841 ACCATGATTC GTCCCTCACT CATGGTTTTT GGATTTTTCT TTGCTTCCGT TGCTATTGTT
    42901 GCGACCGGAA CTATCCTTCA TGCACTCTTT GGCGCCGCGC TGGTCAATGT TCAAGCCAAC
    42961 TCGTTGACAG GGTTATTCAG CATGGCCGGT TTTTTAATGA TTTATGCTCG AATTTGCACG
    43021 ACACTTGTAT CTAGTATATT TGCATTGCAG GCCTATTTAC CTGACTACGT CATTTCCTTC
    43081 CTTGGTGGTC GGGATGCTGC CAATACCCTT GGAAGTATGG CAGGTTCAGT GAAAGATATG
    43141 TTTGTAGCCG GTGGGCGAAA TATACGCCAT ACACCTGGAG TTAATACTAA GGGAATGAAT
    43201 GGTCCTGGTG AAAATAATAA TGATGGAATA AAAAGCTAAT GAGTGGACAT CTATACAGTA
    43261 TCGCTATAAT ATAGATAACA AAACATAAGG AGGGTTGACT ATGAAAGATA GATTCCCTAA
    43321 GTGGTGGGTT TTATACTCTG TAGCAAAATC ATTATTTTTG AAGTTTGGCA TTATCTCATT
    43381 CGTGCTGATC TTCTTGCTTT GCTCACTTTC TATATCAATG GATGAGTTCG TTCGTGCAGA
    43441 GGCGTATCTA TACGCATTAA CGAGTTGCTT TCTGTTAGTC ACTCCGTTTG CTATCAATTA
    43501 TGCTATAGCC AATAATCGCA AAAAAAAGAT CCTTGCTGTT ATTGAGAAAA TCAAGGAAAC
    43561 AGGGCACTTT AACCCAGCAA GCAGTTCAGA AGTCTGGCTC TTCTGGCAGA GTACCTACCT
    43621 GGGTTTCGAC TTCCAGCAGG GAACGTTTTT GTTCATCCGA ATCTATCCAG GTAACGTCAT
    43681 GGATGTCATT GGTTTCGATG CTTACAGCCT TACCAGTACA CAGGTTGAAG ATTCAAAGTT
    43741 GCGCCTGTTC ACAAAGTTCA CATCGTTACC GATGATTCCT ATTGATACCG GCGCTGCATC
    43801 CAATATTGCT AACCATTTGC ACGCAATGAA CAATAAAGGG TACAGCTATA ACTTTAACTT
    43861 CAACGATGTC GTGAATAAAA AACGTGCCGA GATCGAAGCT CTGACAGGAC TACCAGTTCC
    43921 CGTTCTTGCC TGAAACACAT CAACCACCCT CCAATAAATA GCCGGTTTAA TTACCGGCTA
    43981 TTTTATTTGC GTAGATCATT GCCCTGAAAA TTCACCATAA AACAGACAAT GATAATAAAA
    44041 CAACAATCTA GCTCCTTATT GATTACCACT CAAATAAAGG AGATCCATAT CAGATCCACA
    44101 ATAATTTAAT ATTTAACCAA TCAATATATT TTCACCTTCC GTTGTCACCA GTAAACACGC
    44161 CTGCAGACTT TAGATAAGCC CAGGCGTTGT TGCCCTCTTT TATTCAGTTA GTCTTCATCG
    44221 TTTTTATTTA GGGAGTTTAT CCATGACATC CGCTCGCGCG GGAATGACAG ACCCGCTTGA
    44281 ATTTCTCGGC GCCCTCGCCA TCCTGGGTAT TATGATTCTG CTTGTCGCAT GGCTGTATCT
    44341 GCCCGAGTTT GTGTACTGGT CATGTTTTAT TTTGCATATC CTGTGGGGTA TGGCGGACTT
    44401 TGGCCCCTTC CACACTTGGG CCGCGCCGCG CTATAACCTG CTGGCCGTCA CCGCCAACAA
    44461 TGCCGAATAC GTCACGTACG ATCAGTGGAT CAATGTGATG AAGCAGACGA CGGGGATCTT
    44521 GATGATATTC CTCATACCCC TGTCCACCGC ATCCCTGTGG AGCTGGTTAC ACCATCCAGC
    44581 CCGCAACTGG CAAACACGAC GGGTACTCAA CATAAGTACA TTGCCGTTCG CCATGGAATC
    44641 TATTTCTCCT GCAATTGCCC CCATCCTTAA TGAGGGAGAT GCCAGTCGCC TCTTACTGGA
    44701 TAAACGTCGT CCGGAAAGAC GTCCGGCACA AACCCCGGAG GGTTTTGCAG AAGAACATCA
    44761 ACTCATCAGT AACATGCAGC TCGATGTTGC CCGCTGCCGC GCGGTTTTCA TGGCACAGCT
    44821 GGGACGCCCT CTGAATGGAT GGAAAAGCCT CGCGCCGCAC GAAAAAACTC TGTTCGCAAT
    44881 CTTCGGCCTT CAGTTTTTCC TGGACGATCG CCCGGCAGCA AAAGCGCTGA TGGATGACCT
    44941 GAACCGTTCC TGCCGTCTCA AAAGTCGCCG TGATAAGGGT AAATTTTCAG TACCAGTCTA
    45001 TGCGCTGGCC CGAACAGCCT TTAAGCGTGT CATCCAGAGT GAAGGCGCGA AACAGTGGCT
    45061 GCATGAACAC CATTACGTCA GAAGTGGCAT GGTCTGGCTG TACGCACATG ATTTACGGCT
    45121 GACACCGCCT AACTGGTTAT GGCTCAAGGG AGTGGACCGC CCCCTCTTCT ATGCCCTGCA
    45181 CCGGGCAAAC ACCACCAAAG GATTTATTGA AGGAGCGGGG ATCGTCGCCG TCGCCCGCAC
    45241 CGAGAGCGAG GCTATCCGGC TTGGCCTGCC CTGCCCGCAG GCCTGCGTCG ATGAAGCCAT
    45301 TGAAGGGCTG CGCATCGATA TGCTGTCCCT GGGGCTAATC TGGGACGAAC CTCAGCCAGA
    45361 CCGCGACCGC AGGCGTCGCA TCCGGACCAA CTGGTCACTG ACGGAAGATG TCATCACTCG
    45421 CCCGGGAGGC GACGACGATC TCCTCTTCTG AAAATCCGCA CATTTCTGAT ACTGATTAAC
    45481 TTACTGTCTA CCGGAGTCTC CTTATGTCGC AGGAAAGCAC CTACACCACC TTTCGTTGTA
    45541 ACGACACCAT TGTGGTTTTA CATCAACACG AACACCGCGT TCCTCAGGCC CTGCTCACCT
    45601 TCCATGAACC ACAGCGTATG GCCATTCACG ATAAAAAACT GATTGCTTTT TACGCATATT
    45661 CAAACGAAGT CGTGACGCTT CTTGATGACC CGATGCACGA TGCTGCAGAA GTCTTCAACA
    45721 CCATCGCGCG GCAACTCAAA ACGCAGAGTA AGGCCGTGAT GAAACGCCGT ATTACCGCCC
    45781 TTGCCCTGCT TGTCGGCGGC GCGCTGATCG CTTCCTCGTT ATGGCTCATG GGAACAAACA
    45841 ACCATTCTTC ACTCAATGTT AGTAGCACAA ACCTGACAGT ACCTGCAGAG CCAGCTCCTG
    45901 TTCAGCCACT ACAGCCTTCT GCTGTTCAGG GACGACCTAA AATGACGGTT CTCCCGGCGA
    45961 CAGGCAATAC AGTCAGCCAC GCTGCACAGG CTGAATCAGT CAACATGCAG AATATTATGA
    46021 AGGAAAGTCA TAACGCCTTA CCGGCCTCGC CTTCTGAAGC CCTGCAGACG GCAGCGACAC
    46081 CGGTAACACC ACCCACGCCG GTAAAAACAG AAGCAACGGA GCAGTCAGCC CGACAGAAAA
    46141 TGGTAGGTAT ACTGAAGCGC AGTGCCGATC GGGGTCTGTT CACCATCCCA CTATCTACCG
    46201 GGCATGAACG TACGCTGTAT GCCTTCCTCG ATCCAACCTG TGCGGTTTGC AAAAGCATGG
    46261 AACCGGCAAT CGAACAGCTG GCACAGTATT ACAATGTGGT CATTTTCCCT GTATCGGTAG
    46321 TCAATGACGG TGGCGATGCC GTAGATAAAA TCGTTCCGGT ATTGTGCGGG AAAGACCAGA
    46381 CTACCCGCGC TGTGGCATGG AGCGATCTTT TCCGTCCGGA TGCAGGTATG CCGGTTCCGG
    46441 GACAGGCAAC ATCTTCACAG GTGAGCGCAG ACTGTTCCGT GTCGGCTCAG GCCGTAGTGG
    46501 CCGTAAACGA TACGGGTTTC CGCACGTTCG GATTTTCAGG TACGCCGACC GTGCTGACTG
    46561 ACACGGGCAT TCGTCTGGCA ACAGGCATGC TGGCCGCGCC GGATAAAATT GCTCACTTCC
    46621 TGCAAATTAC CGATCCAATG TCACCAGAAC AGGCCGACCG TTTTGTGAAT TCCCTCGGCA
    46681 TCCAGGAGTA ACCCATGAAT AATACGCCCG TAAATCAGGC GCTCATGACA CGCAGTGCCT
    46741 GGAACTCGCC CGTTCTTGAG CTTATGCGCG ACCACCTGCT GTATGCCGGC ATTATGGCAG
    46801 GAAGTGTGGT GGCGGGATTT ATCTGGCCGC TCGCCATACC GCTGTTGCTT TTACTGGCCA
    46861 TTGTGGCCAG CATCAGCTTC GGCACCCACC GCTGGCGTAT GCCGATGCGA ATGCCTGTCC
    46921 ACCTTAATAA AACAGACCCG TCAGAAGACA GGAAGGCCCG GCGCAGTCTG TTCAGCGTAT
    46981 TTCCCTCACT GTTTCAGTAC GAAACAACGC AGGAAAGCAA AGGTAAGGGG ATATTCTACA
    47041 TTGGCTATAA GCGCATGAAC GATATCGGGC GCGAGCTGTG GCTCACCCTT GATGATCTGA
    47101 CCCGCCATGT GATGTTCTTT GCCTCGACCG GTGGCGGGAA AACTGAAACC ATCTATGCGT
    47161 GGATGCTCAA TTCATTTTGC TGGGGACGGG GCTTCACCTT TGTTGACGGC AAGGCGCAGA
    47221 ACGACACGGC GCGCACCTGC TACTATCTGG CTCGCCGCTT TGGGCGTGAG GATGATGTGG
    47281 AGTACATCAA CTTCATGAAC AGCGGCATGT CCCGCAGCGA GATGATCCAG AACGGCGATA
    47341 AAAGCCGGCC CCAGTCTCAC CAGTGGAACC CCTTCTGTTA TAGCACTGAG GCCTTTGTTG
    47401 CAGAGACAAT GCAATCAATG CTGCCGACCA ACGTGCAGGG GGGAGAATGG CAGTCCAGAG
    47461 CGATTGCAAT GAACAAGGCG CTGGTCTTTG GCACAAAGTT TTACTGTGTC CGTGAAAACA
    47521 AAACCATGTC ACTGCAGCTG TTGCGCGAGT TTATGCCGCT GGAAAAACTG GCCGGGCTTT
    47581 ACTGCCGTGC CGTGGATGAT CAGTGGCCAG AAGAAGCGGT TTCTCCACTC TATAATTATC
    47641 TGGTAGACGT ACCGGGTTTC GACATGGCCA CCGTGCGCCA GCCTTCAGCC TGGACAGAAG
    47701 AGCCGCGCAA GCAGCACAGC TACCTGACGG GGCAGTTTCT GGAAACCTTC AACACCTTCA
    47761 CCGAAACGTT CGGCAATATC TTCGCGGAGG ATGCCGGCGA CATCGATATT CGCGACAGTA
    47821 TTCACAGCGA CCGCATACTC CTGGTGTTGA TCCCGGCCAT GAATACGTCT CAGCACACAA
    47881 CCTCCGCACT GGGGAGAATG TTTGTGACCC AGCAGAGCAT GATCCTGGCC CGTGACCTTG
    47941 GACACAGGCT GGAAGGGCTG GACTCCGACG CGCTTGAAAT CACCAAATAC AAAGGCAAAT
    48001 TCCCCTACAT GAATTATCTC GATGAGGTGG GCGCCTACTA CACTGAGCGA ATAGCCGTGC
    48061 AGGCTACACA GGTACGCTCT CTGGATTTCG CACTCGTAAT GATGAGTCAG GATCAGGAGC
    48121 GCATTGAAAA CCAGACGTCA GCGGCCAACG TCGCCACCCT GATGCAGAAC GCCGGCACCA
    48181 AAGTCGCCGG AAAAATCGTG AGTGATGATA AGACGGCAAG AACAATCAGT AATGCCGCAG
    48241 GACAGGAAGC CCGGGCGAAC ATGGTCAGCC TGCAGCGACA GGACGGCCTC ATTGGCACCT
    48301 CCTGGATCGA TGGCGACCAC ATCAATATCC AGATGGAGAA CAAAATCAAT GTGCAGGATC
    48361 TGATTAAGCT GCAGCCAGGT GAGAACTACA CGGTGTTTCA GGGCGATCCG GTTCCCGGAG
    48421 CATCTTTCTA CATCGAGCCT CAGGACAAAA CCTGCAATGC GCCCGTCATT ATCAACCGGT
    48481 ATATCACGAT TAACCCACCG ACCCTAAAAC ACCTGCGCAG ACTTGTCCCG CGTACCGCAC
    48541 AGCGCCGTCT TCCGGCACCG GAGAACGTCA GCAGAATCAT AGGTGTTCTG ACAGAAAAGC
    48601 CGTCACGCCG GCGTAAAGCG GCCAGAACTG AACCCTGGAA GATAATCGAT ACCTTTCAGC
    48661 AGCGTCTGGC CAATCGCCAG GAAGCGCACA ACCTGATGAC AGAATATGAC ATGGACCACC
    48721 GCGGGCGGGA AGAAAATCTC TGGGCAGAAG CGCTGGAGAT AATCAGCACA ACCACGATGG
    48781 CGGAACGTAC AATCCGCTAC ATCACGCTCA ATAAACCTGA GTCGGAATCG GCGGAAGTAA
    48841 ACGCAGAAGA CATTCAGCTG GCACCGGATG CAATATTGAG AAACCTGACA CTCCCACAAC
    48901 CCGCCAGTGT TCCTCCGGCC CGGCATCGAA ACGAGCCATT AATCCCTCCT AAACAGACAG
    48961 ATTCACCACA GCCAGATATG GAATGGCCAG AGTGACAGAT CAAAAATTTG TCGGCTTTCA
    49021 GGAACTGCTG CCGATAATCA AAATGATATA GCATGAAAGG AAATGAAATG AAGAAACTAA
    49081 TATTTGCCGC ACTCTTTGGT TTTTCAGCCG TTGCCGCTGC AGCGCCCCAA CCTGTTGTAG
    49141 ACGCCAATGC CGTGGCGCAA CTGACTGAAA TCCGTAACAT CCTCCTCTCG AACCAGCAGA
    49201 AAGTGTACTC CTGCTCGGAT GGCGAAAAAA TTTATACTGT CGGACTGCAC ATAAAACATG
    49261 ACGGTTCGGA ATACAAATGT GTTTTAAAGA ATGACCATGC TGAATGGGAA GTCGTCCCGC
    49321 GCATTGTATT CAACTAAAAA AGGCCGCGAA AGCGGCCTTT TTTGTTTCTG GCAAATGAAC
    49381 AGGTTTTTAC TAAAAAAATC AGCTTCTTAC GCCAGTAGTT TGAAGTCGAT AGCCCTCAGC
    49441 ACGTTTGGAA AGCGTTCCTT TAGTGTTTTC TTCACTTTGA AAAGAATGAC CATCAGGTTC
    49501 TTCAATAAAT TTAAGGACAT AAAAATAGTG AACATTTTGA TGCTCAAAGT AGGAGTAAAA
    49561 CATAAGGCTA TCACTACTTC TTTTAGACTG TTCACTCTGC TTCCAGCGAT TGATATCCCA
    49621 GTCATTCGTG CCGTCAAAGA CATGCAAATG ATGGAGTTTT TCACGCTTCG CTATCGGCTT
    49681 GGGGAAAAAA TTAGGCAAAT CTTTACCAAA CAAGTCAACT GCAGTAAGAA ACTCCATTTG
    49741 CACATGGTCT TGAGGGCGAG GAATATTACC GAGATCCGCA CTTATTGTTT TGTATTCAAT
    49801 GAAATCTTTG TAAATGTCCT GAAAGTCATT AAGGCGTTCT TCAGGAATAT CCAGCTTAGC
    49861 ATCTACGGCA AAGACAAGCT TGTGCCCATC ACCTGAAGTT GATTCCATTC TCATACAACT
    49921 TACATCCATG AGGTTTATGC CTTGTGCAAT TTTCGCTCTG GTTTGATAGT CCCCTGGGCA
    49981 GAAGGAACTC GCAACTGACG AACAGCCGCA GCTAAGCGGA GCATTTTTTC ATTACTGGCG
    50041 TCACCGACAC CGGGTCTTTG TTTAACAGCC ATTTTCACTA TCTCCTTGCC GTTTTTTACG
    50101 GCTATCAGGC TGGCCTGACA GAACTTAACC TCAAGAGATG AAGTTCTTTT ATGCACTAAT
    50161 AATAGCATAC CTCCCCCTCC AGGCATCAAG CTGTTTACGA AACATACGTT ACGCGCTAAA
    50221 GGGCGGGCTC TTACGCACAA ATAGATAGGA ATTTTAATCT TTACAGCGGT GAAGGCGGCT
    50281 TCCAGCTTGA CCCAGGCTCA TTACGCGCGG GTTCCGAATT ACTAACCTGA CTCATCGTTT
    50341 CAGAAAAACG AATTTCACTT TCAACACGTA CCTGGTCGAC GTCCGGCCGC GAGATCTGGT
    50401 ATTCACCTTC ATCACGGTGA TTCACATTGT GCCATGCCAC CATTTTGGCA AATGCCGTAT
    50461 TGAACTGTTC ATCATTCCCT TCTGGTGCCA TCGCGACGGT CGGAGAACGG CTGAAGAGAA
    50521 CCGGTGCGAC CTTGATCATA TCCCGCTTAA GCGCATCATA ATCGCCGGTG TTTCGGAAAA
    50581 TAACCCTGTC GCCATAGTCG GTACAAATGT GACGACCTGT CTCCGGATCA CGGAACTGGA
    50641 CGCGACCATT TTTCTTCAGT GAAGCCTGCA GGCCAGGAAC ACCGGAATAT ATCGGTGTTC
    50701 CGCCAGGTTC ACAAATAACA ACACATCTGC TGTCTGTCGT GGCTTTCACC GCATTACCAC
    50761 GACGATCCCT GTAATCCCAT CCTCTCAGCT GCGATATCGC AGCCTTGTCA CCTTTCACCG
    50821 CTTCTGCTTC CACCCACTGC CGGTAAGACG GCGGATACCA TTTCCCCTGT CCAATGAGTT
    50881 CAGCACGTTC AGCCTTCATA GCTTCTTTCA GCGTAATCAG TGCCTGCATG CGTTGCAGTT
    50941 CTGCAATATG GTAATGCAGC TTCCTCACCA GAGGGTCACG ATGTTCGATG CGGATGCGCG
    51001 CTTTACGCAT CCGGCATTCA TCATGAATCA CCTGGTAGCG TTCACGACCA TGCAAATCAG
    51061 GACGCTGCCA GTTAGCCCGC CAGGCAGCAT AGCGGGCTTT CAGATCTTCT CTCGCAGCTG
    51121 CGCGCGCTTC ACGGCGCTGG CGACGCAATT CAGGATCACG CTTCATGCAC GGAATATCAC
    51181 GATCACTCAC GGCCAGCTCA GGGTTGTAAC GGCTTACTGG CTTAATACGT TTAAAGATGT
    51241 CTGCCGGAAC CGGAACAAAC GAACCTGCAT GAGGTTCCGC ACGCGCGAGC GTCAGATCAG
    51301 GATGAACATG ACTTGCCTTA ACAGGCGTCT GTTCGCGATT GTAAGCATCC ATGACTACCA
    51361 GCCCCTGCTG CTCACGCACT AACAGCAACC CTTGTTTCGC AAACTGCTCA TGACAGCGTT
    51421 CCCAGGAAAA ATGTTTACTG CTGATCAGCG TTTCAATCTC CTGACGACAG TGCGAAATCG
    51481 CATAGCCCCA GAGGCTTTCC TTGTCGGAGA AAATCTCACG TTTCAGTGCT CCCTGCGGGC
    51541 CCGAACCTGT ACGCAGTTTA CGCCATTCCC GATCGGAAAC CGGAGTGGGT TCCAGACCGC
    51601 CGCCGGTGAA CTGCTCTGCA GGTGGAACCT GCTGGAAAAT GTCTTTCGGT ACCGGCTGCC
    51661 AGCCACCTTT ATACGAGTTC AGGACTGCTT TCGTCAGCGC TGGCCACACA CGTTCTGCCC
    51721 TGACGGGGGT GCGCGTTGGA TCATATCCAT CACAGATAAC CAGTCGGTCA TGTTGTTCTT
    51781 TCAGATACAA ACCAGACTGT GCCAGAAGCG TATGTACAGA CTGTATAGTT CGCTGAGACG
    51841 GGTCCTGATC AAGCGCAATC AGCGGTGCAC GTAAACGGGC AATCGCATAG TCAGATAAGG
    51901 ATTCTTTCTC TGTCATACGT TCAGGACGCG ACGACACAAT AATCTTGTCT GGTTCGTAGC
    51961 GACCCACAGC CGGAACTTGC GCAAAAATAT CCTGTGCAGG TGGAATAAAC TCACCCATTT
    52021 TACGAATAAG TTTATCGGTA TCGAAGGCGT GACCAAATGC AGAAAGCGTA ACGCCAGGGC
    52081 GTTCTCTGTT CCAGCCATCC TTCACTTTAA GCTCACCGTT ATCCGCTGAC AGGAACAAAC
    52141 CTTCTTTAGC AAAACGCTGA TGGAGAGAAG ACCAGTCAGT CACAGGTGCT TCCCGTAAAC
    52201 CGGCTATAGC AGTGTCAGCG ATGTATTCTC TCAGGCTCTG AATACGACCA CGCTTCCAGG
    52261 CACTTTGACG ATCACGTTCA ATCGAAGTAC GTCGAACAAT ACGATTGTCA GGTGAAATCA
    52321 CATAGCACCC ATTATCGGGC GAAAAGCCAT GCTTAAGCTC CAGCTCACGG CAGGCCTTAC
    52381 TCAGTTTTTC CTGGCTGTAA GCGAGACGGT TAAGATAACC GGTCTCCGGG TGAACGCGGT
    52441 TTACAGCGAT GTGAACATGC AGATTATCCG TGTCAGTGTG AACGGCAGAG ACGAACTGAT
    52501 GGCCGGCTAA TCCTAGGCGG GAAAGCGTAT GGCTGACCGA ATCATAAATC TGTTCTGGAC
    52561 GTGGGCTTTC ATGCGACTGC CAGCTCAGAA TATAGTGGAA TACAGGATCA CTTTTGTTAT
    52621 GGGCGAACTT CGCTTTACGG GCAGAGAACT CCATCTCTTC GGCTGCGCTT TCAATTGACG
    52681 TACAGTTGTG GAAACAGGTC ACGCCGTAAA AATTTACCCA TTCACTGCCG TCCGGCATCA
    52741 CGTCAACAAG CGAGATAAAC GACTCATCAC GCAGTTTCGT GGCATAATCA ACAAGACGAG
    52801 AAAAGCGACT TCTGTGCGGC ATTTCCGGTT TTGTTCCGGA TGCTTTAACA GCTTCCATCA
    52861 AATCATCATC GCGCGGTTCG TCACGAACAG AAACGTAAGA CACCAGGTCC CCAAAGGAGG
    52921 ACTTTCCGTC TTGTCGTTTC GGTGGAATAA CCGGGATCAT GATGTTCTTC TTATCTCCGT
    52981 TCTAGTCATT GCTCATGAGT GTTTTTCTGA GCGTGGTGGA CAGTTCTGAT ATTGCTACAA
    53041 GGACCGTGGA GTATTCTTTA TCCCCGACTC TTTTCCCTTC AACAAACAGA TGCTTTTGCA
    53101 GTCTTCCCAG CCTCAGTAAC TCGTTCATAA AGCTGTCATC GATGAGTGGA ATTACCTTCC
    53161 TATTCATCGC AGCGTTACGG ATATAAGCCG ATACGCTTTG CCCAACTTCC TCCGCTTTCT
    53221 GTTCAATCTC TTCGATTTCA TCCGGCGTGA ATCTAAGGGT CTTGATTACG GTTTTTTGCC
    53281 GTTTATCACT TCCCCTTCGG GATGCTTTGT CGCTCATATA TGCTCCTTAC TCGGGTGTCG
    53341 GGGCGGAGCC CTGACCAGGT GGTATTTGTA ATATCGTGCG TGCGCGGTAT TACAAATGCA
    53401 CATCCTGTCC CGCTTTTTCG GCCATTATAC GCTTCGCTGT CTGTTTCGCC TAGTGGCGAT
    53461 TTGACGGCAT CGGCAGTGCG GAGCACTGCC ACTTTTATGG AAGAACTGAT ATGATTTTCA
    53521 GGATTTTAAA TATTTATGAG GTTTTCTATG AGCAGGAAGA ATTTTTATTC AGACGAAGAT
    53581 ATTGCACTGG CAAGAGAGGC GCTTTCCGGA CTTCCTGATT TAACGCCTCA GAGAAAAACA
    53641 CAGAAAGAAT TTCTGGACGG CATTAAGGAT ATGCTTCTGG CACTGATAAG AACAAAAGGA
    53701 TACACAGTGT CTGACATTAA AGAGACATTA AAATCCAGTG GTTATGAAAT CAGTGAAAAG
    53761 GCGCTGCGTG AATTAGTCCG CGATGCAGGA AAAGCGAAAG ACAGAAGGAA AGCAACCAGA
    53821 AAACCGGCCG TAAAGACGGA ACCTCTTCAG GAGTAACAGG CGCAGAATAT TTTGTTATCT
    53881 GCCGGACGAT CCTGTGCAGA CAGATTCGAT ACCTGTCTGC ACCATTTTAT CCCGGTCAGG
    53941 ATTTGAGTGC TTTCATCATT TCTGCCATTC CCCACAAAGC ACGGTTAAGT TTGACATCCC
    54001 CGTCAATGCC GGTCACAGCA CGCGTGCGTT GTCTTTTCCC CTGCGCCGTT CTCCCCAGAA
    54061 GGCCACCCTT CGTCATGTTC TCCTGAACAC GCTGATACGT CGTCCAAAGG TCATTTGACT
    54121 TGTCTTCATT GCGGCGAATA TTGAGTAAAT CGGATGGTGC CAGTGGGATG TGCTTTCCTT
    54181 CGAAATTTTC ATCATAACGC CAGCCCAGCG CAGTCTGTGC AAAAATTTCC TGCTCCTCGC
    54241 GTGTCAGCGC TGTACCTTTC ATAATTTCTC TCGACTCGGT GATTTCGTCG AAAATCCCCA
    54301 GAACCTCGTA TGCCCCTTCT ATGACCTGTC CCACGACATC ACCTTTGTGC GGAACCCGGA
    54361 TCTCCCCGAA CGTCTGCCCG CAAATCATCC CGTTGGTGCA GACGAACCGG AACATTCCCG
    54421 GAATCATCTG GTAGCTACTG CTGCCATCAT GACTGTTCAG AAGAATAATT TCCGGCACTT
    54481 CTTTACCAGT AATCTGCCCG GCACGACGCA GACGCATCAT ATGTTTGGTG TGATCCCGTT
    54541 TGCCCTCATC GCGGGTACGT GTCTGGCAGG CAAAGAACGG CAGGAAACCT TCATTACGCA
    54601 ATTTTTCCAG TACAGTGATG GTCGGGATAC AGGTATATCG TTCACTACGT GAATCATGCT
    54661 TGTCCTCGGC AAAAATACTC GGAACAACAT GCATCAGTTC ATCGTTCGTC AATGGACGCT
    54721 CGAGACGGAT GACATTCATT GATGCAAAAC GAGATGCTAA ACGGGCCATA GTGATTCTCC
    54781 TCATGATGAT AAAAAAATTG CTTCTGCCGT CGCCTTTTTG ATGATGATTC ACCATCGCGG
    54841 GTGGCCGTTC CCGTGATAAA GCGAACGGCC TGACCTGCAA GGAGGAGATG TAAGGGTGCA
    54901 GCAGGAAGCC GCAGCGCAAG CGACCAGAGG GAGTGCGAAC GGGTGAGTGA TGTCCCCTTT
    54961 CATAGACTCC GGGTCGGGCC AGAGTCTTTC ACGGGTAAGG CAGCACGCGG TGAGCAAAGT
    55021 ACTCAAAAGG TGAAGCTGGA ATTAAGCCAG CGGGCGAAGC CCGTTTCCTT TCTGGGGCCG
    55081 ATAGCGGCCC CAGTCAGGGC GGCGCTGACG GAACGGCAGC TGCAAGCCCG TGCGCCGGAG
    55141 ATGGGGAATT ATGACCGGCT CTTCCGGGCG AATACTTACC ATTCAAAAAC AGGTGCGCCT
    55201 TCCACATGAT CGCCCACGGC AGAGAAGTGG ATCATGCTGA CATCGGCCTG ACGAATTGCG
    55261 CAAAAGATGA ATGCACGTGT GGTTCTCGAA ATACCCATTT TTTTCAGTCT GTGTAACGGG
    55321 TTAGTAACGG CATCGAGCCG AATCAGGTAG CCCACTCCGG TATTCATTAA CCACCCGCTG
    55381 TCTTCATCCC AGAACACGAT GTTGTCGAGA ATATTATGAT CTTCCAGTGT GATGTGATTG
    55441 ATGCAACACT CCAGGACAGG GCGCATCATC ATGCGTGAAA GCACAACACG AGGTCCCCAT
    55501 TTCAGAGAGT CGGTAACATC GTTCCATGAC CACTCTTCAT CATCAGGAAC GGGAAGCGTC
    55561 AGCAACCTGA AAGGTACACC AATTTTTTCT GCAAGAATTT CTCCCATTCC GATAACAGGA
    55621 TCATCACGTT CATTAAGGTC ACAGCACGCA ATAAATTCAC CGTTCAGGTA AATGGCGGCG
    55681 AGCATCACGT GCTATAAAAA TAATTATAAT TTAAATTTTT TAATATAAAT ATATAAATTA
    55741 AAAATAGAAA GTAAAAAAAG AAATTAAAGA AAAAATAGTT TTTGTTTTCC GAAGATGTAA
    55801 AAGACTCTAG GGGGATCGCC AACAAATACT ACCTTTTACC TTGCTCTTCC TGCTCTCAGG
    55861 TATTAATGCC GAATTGTTTC ATCTTGTCTG TGTAGAAGAC CACACACGAA AATCCTGTGA
    55921 TTTTACATTT TACTTATCGT TAATCGAATG TATATCTATT TAATCTGCTT TTCTTGTCTA
    55981 ATAAATATAT ATGTAAAGTA CGCTTTTTGT TGAAATTTTT TAAACCTTTG TTTATTTTTT
    56041 TTTCTTCATT CCGTAACTCT TCTACCTTCT TTATTTACTT TCTAAAATCC AAATACAAAA
    56101 CATAAAAATA AATAAACACA GAGTAAATTC CCAAATTATT CCATCATTAA AAGATACGAG
    56161 GCGCGTGTAA GTTACAGGCA AGCGATCCTA GTACACTCTA TATTTTTTTA TGCCTCGGTA
    56221 ATGATTTTCA TTTTTTTTTT CCACCTAGCG GATGACTCTT TTTTTTTCTT AGCGATTGGC
    56281 ATTATCACAT AATGAATTAT ACATTATATA AAGTAATGTG ATTTCTTCGA AGAATATACT
    56341 AAAAAATGAG CAGGCAAGAT AAACGAAGGC AAAGATGACA GAGCAGAAAG CCCTAGTAAA
    56401 GCGTATTACA AATGAAACCA AGATTCAGAT TGCGATCTCT TTAAAGGGTG GTCCCCTAGC
    56461 GATAGAGCAC TCGATCTTCC CAGAAAAAGA GGCAGAAGCA GTAGCAGAAC AGGCCACACA
    56521 ATCGCAAGTG ATTAACGTCC ACACAGGTAT AGGGTTTCTG GACCATATGA TACATGCTCT
    56581 GGCCAAGCAT TCCGGCTGGT CGCTAATCGT TGAGTGCATT GGTGACTTAC ACATAGACGA
    56641 CCATCACACC ACTGAAGACT GCGGGATTGC TCTCGGTCAA GCTTTTAAAG AGGCCCTAGG
    56701 GGCCGTGCGT GGAGTAAAAA GGTTTGGATC AGGATTTGCG CCTTTGGATG AGGCACTTTC
    56761 CAGAGCGGTG GTAGATCTTT CGAACAGGCC GTACGCAGTT GTCGAACTTG GTTTGCAAAG
    56821 GGAGAAAGTA GGAGATCTCT CTTGCGAGAT GATCCCGCAT TTTCTTGAAA GCTTTGCAGA
    56881 GGCTAGCAGA ATTACCCTCC ACGTTGATTG TCTGCGAGGC AAGAATGATC ATCACCGTAG
    56941 TGAGAGTGCG TTCAAGGCTC TTGCGGTTGC CATAAGAGAA GCCACCTCGC CCAATGGTAC
    57001 CAACGATGTT CCCTCCACCA AAGGTGTTCT TATGTAGTTT TACACAGGAG TCTGGACTTG
    57061 ACTGAAACCT CAGGCATTTG AGAAGCACAC GGTCACACTG CTTCCGGTAG TCAATAAACC
    57121 GGTAAACCAG CAATAGACAT AAGCGGCTAT TTAACGACCC TGCCCTGAAC CGacgaccgg
    57181 gtcgaatttg ctttcgaatt tctgccattc atccgcttat tatcACTTAT TCAGGCGTAG
    57241 CAACCAGGCG TTTAAGGGCA CCAATAACTG CCTTAAAAAA ATTACGCCCC GCCCTGCCAC
    57301 TCATCGCAGT ACTGTTGTAA TTCATTAAGC ATTCTGCCGA CATGGAAGCC ATCACAAACG
    57361 GCATGATGAA CCTGAATCGC CAGCGGCATC AGCACCTTGT CGCCTTGCGT ATAATATTTG
    57421 CCCATAGTGA AAACGGGGGC GAAGAAGTTG TCCATATTGG CCACGTTTAA ATCAAAACTG
    57481 GTGAAACTCA CCCAGGGATT GGCTGAGACG AAAAACATAT TCTCAATAAA CCCTTTAGGG
    57541 AAATAGGCCA GGTTTTCACC GTAACACGCC ACATCTTGCG AATATATGTG TAGAAACTGC
    57601 CGGAAATCGT CGTGGTATTC ACTCCAGAGC GATGAAAACG TTTCAGTTTG CTCATGGAAA
    57661 ACGGTGTAAC AAGGGTGAAC ACTATCCCAT ATCACCAGCT CACCGTCTTT CATTGCCATA
    57721 CGGAACTCCG GATGAGCATT CATCAGGCGG GCAAGAATGT GAATAAAGGC CGGATAAAAC
    57781 TTGTGCTTAT TTTTCTTTAC GGTCTTTAAA AAGGCCGTAA TATCCAGCTG AACGGTCTGG
    57841 TTATAGGTAC ATTGAGCAAC TGACTGAAAT GCCTCAAAAT GTTCTTTACG ATGCCATTGG
    57901 GATATATCAA CGGTGGTATA TCCAGTGATT TTTTTCTCCA TTTTAGCTTC CTTAGCTCCT
    57961 GAAAATCTCG ATAACTCAAA AAATACGCCC GGTAGTGATC TTATTTCATT ATGGTGAAAG
    58021 TTGGAACCTC TTACGTGCCG ATCAACGTCT CATTTTCGCC AAAAGTTGGC CCAGGGCTTC
    58081 CCGGTATCAA CAGGGACACC AGGATTTATT TATTCTGCGA AGTGATCTTC CGTCACAGGT
    58141 ATTTATTCGG CGCAAAGTGC GTCGGGTGAT GCTGCCAACT TACTGATTTA GTGTATGATG
    58201 GTGTTTTTGA GGTGCTCCAG TGGCTTCTGT TTCTATCAGC TGTCCCTCCT GTTCAGCTAC
    58261 TGACGGGGTG GTGCGTAACG GCAAAAGCAC CGCCGGACAT CAGCGCTAGC GGAGTGTATA
    58321 CTGGCTTACT ATGTTGGCAC TGATGAGGGT GTCAGTGAAG TGCTTCATGT GGCAGGAGAA
    58381 AAAAGGCTGC ACCGGTGCGT CAGCAGAATA TGTGATACAG GATATATTCC GCTTCCTCGC
    58441 TCACTGACTC GCTACGCTCG GTCGTTCGAC TGCGGCGAGC GGAAATGGCT TACGAACGGG
    58501 GCGGAGATTT CCTGGAAGAT GCCAGGAAGA TACTTAACAG GGAAGTGAGA GGGCCGCGGC
    58561 AAAGCCGTTT TTCCATAGGC TCCGCCCCCC TGACAAGCAT CACGAAATCT GACGCTCAAA
    58621 TCAGTGGTGG CGAAACCCGA CAGGACTATA AAGATACCAG GCGTTTCCCC CTGGCGGCTC
    58681 CCTCGTGCGC TCTCCTGTTC CTGCCTTTCG GTTTACCGGT GTCATTCCGC TGTTATGGCC
    58741 GCGTTTGTCT CATTCCACGC CTGACACTCA GTTCCGGGTA GGCAGTTCGC TCCAAGCTGG
    58801 ACTGTATGCA CGAACCCCCC GTTCAGTCCG ACCGCTGCGC CTTATCCGGT AACTATCGTC
    58861 TTGAGTCCAA CCCGGAAAGA CATGCAAAAG CACCACTGGC AGCAGCCACT GGTAATTGAT
    58921 TTAGAGGAGT TAGTCTTGAA GTCATGCGCC GGTTAAGGCT AAACTGAAAG GACAAGTTTT
    58981 GGTGACTGCG CTCCTCCAAG CCAGTTACCT CGGTTCAAAG AGTTGGTAGC TCAGAGAACC
    59041 TTCGAAAAAC CGCCCTGCAA GGCGGTTTTT TCGTTTTCAG AGCAAGAGAT TACGCGCAGA
    59101 CCAAAACGAT CTCAAGAAGA TCATCTTATT AATCAGATAA AATATTTCTA GATTTCAGTG
    59161 CAATTTATCT CTTCAAATGT AGCACCTGAA GTCAGCCCCA TACGATATAA GTTGTAATTC
    59221 TCATGTTAGT CATGCCCCGC GCCCACCGGA AGGAGCTGAC TGGGTTGAAG GCTCTCAAGG
    59281 GCATCGGTCG AGATCC
//
