# Supplementary material for: De novo synthesis of a conjugative system from human gut metagenomic data for targeted delivery of Cas9 antimicrobials
Source: bioRxiv preprint, doi:10.1101/2023.05.10.540216, version 1 (2023-05-10)
Supplement: Data S2 [file 540216_file16.txt]

LOCUS       20298_conjugative_cont 53726 bp ds-DNA     linear       03-APR-2023
DEFINITION  .
FEATURES             Location/Qualifiers
     CDS             1327..1866
                     /label="nusG"
     CDS             2104..2781
                     /label="hypothetical orf"
     CDS             3135..3467
                     /label="hypothetical orf"
     CDS             3692..4030
                     /label="hypothetical orf"
     CDS             4046..5137
                     /label="pili assembly chaperone"
     CDS             5134..5574
                     /label="pilM"
     CDS             5589..7265
                     /label="pilN"
     CDS             7267..8571
                     /label="pilO2"
     CDS             8516..9055
                     /label="pilP"
     CDS             9058..10617
                     /label="pilF"
     CDS             10583..11704
                     /label="pilR"
     CDS             11673..12332
                     /label="pilX"
     CDS             12342..12899
                     /label="pilT"
     CDS             12884..13558
                     /label="prepillin peptidase"
     CDS             13540..14778
                     /label="pilV"
     CDS             14926..15534
                     /label="hypothetical orf"
     CDS             15781..16515
                     /label="hypothetical orf"
     CDS             16617..17825
                     /label="traF"
     CDS             17958..18431
                     /label="traH/dotD lipoprotein"
     CDS             18428..19234
                     /label="traI"
     CDS             19444..20406
                     /label="traJ"
     CDS             20731..21270
                     /label="hypothetical orf"
     CDS             21501..26120
                     /label="traC"
     CDS             26138..26488
                     /label="traL"
     CDS             26494..27195
                     /label="traM"
     CDS             27206..28189
                     /label="traN"
     CDS             28189..29505
                     /label="traO"
     CDS             29486..30259
                     /label="traP"
     CDS             30259..30783
                     /label="traQ"
     CDS             30817..31221
                     /label="traR"
     CDS             31267..32085
                     /label="traT"
     CDS             complement(32384..33616)
                     /label="hypothetical orf"
     CDS             33696..36749
                     /label="traU"
     CDS             36749..37318
                     /label="traV"
     CDS             37319..38533
                     /label="traW"
     CDS             38530..39072
                     /label="traX"
     CDS             39313..41289
                     /label="traY"
     CDS             41351..41983
                     /label="ExcA (IncI1-type surface exclusion factor)"
     CDS             42293..43501
                     /label="trbA"
     CDS             43554..44741
                     /label="trbB"
     CDS             44745..47045
                     /label="trbC"
     CDS             47449..47979
                     /label="hypothetical orf"
     CDS             complement(48311..51010)
                     /label="relaxase/nikB"
     CDS             complement(51032..51367)
                     /label="nikA"
     misc_feature    51369..51584
                     /label="putative oriT region"
     CDS             51586..51906
                     /label="mobC"
     CDS             complement(51986..52885)
                     /label="hypothetical orf"
     CDS             complement(53226..53657)
                     /label="hypothetical orf"
ORIGIN
        1 TAACCATTAA CCATGCGCCT GAGAATCCTG AGACTCTAAA GCTTTTTTCA TCTTTTCAAA
       61 AAGCTCAAGA GGCACACAGT AGAACACTGG TTTGTTATAG CTCAAAATAG CCAGAGCCTC
      121 GCCATCAGTC GATGTTACTA GTTTTTCTGG ATTAGCTTTA AGCTCAGAAA CACCTGCAAC
      181 ACGGTTACAA AGAATCGTTC GCGACATTGA GAGCCCTCAC AACAAGATAG CTAACTAATA
      241 CCGCTCAGTA TAGAACCACA TTTAGACTTT AGAAAGTCTT ATTATCGTTG ATCTTTGAAC
      301 GATCTGTGAT CTAAAACAAT CTTAGTACCT TACGTCTTGA CTGTACGTTA GTTCCTGAGT
      361 AGCCTGTTAT TGTTGGAACT GATATCCAAC CGGGCGTGGA AACCCGATTT TACGTGTACA
      421 AAAACACGCA TTTGCGTGTT TTTTATTGCC TGTCGCCGTT TGTATATCAA TGGTGGCTCA
      481 GGTAGGGCAA CCGTCTAGGT TGGCCGGGTA CACGTAACCG GTATTTCCAC CCCTGCCTGG
      541 GCTACCACCA GAAGCGTGGA AACTTCGAGG TAGCTTTCGA AACTATCTAC GTGGAGGCTG
      601 AAACGATGGC CGCAACTGCT CTCTTCCTAA GATTTTTCTC GTGCATTCCT GCAATTTATT
      661 TAAACCAATC CCCTGAAACT GTCTTCCAAG CAATTGAACC TGCCCCCCTC CTTAAAGAAG
      721 CTGGGATTTT TCCTTGCTTG AAAAGATTAA AGAAAGTACT GACTGTACCG TCAACTCCTA
      781 TTCCATTATG CTAATTAGGA GCACAGTATG TTACGAAATA TTTTGCAAGA TCAAGCACTT
      841 GAAATCGTAC ACAAGCACTT TCAATCGCTT TCAAGAAGAC AACTGGAGAT ATGCCTCCTT
      901 CATACATTTG GCGTAGCAAA AAGTATGATT GCCAGCAATT ATAATATTAC TGTTGAGGCG
      961 GTTAAGCAGA ATATAAAAAG AAGCGTGCAA AAACTGGAAC TGGATAATAG TGATGCGCTG
     1021 AGAATAGCCA TACTCTCAAC GATATTTGTA ATAATGCTCA AAAAATAACA ACTTCAATGT
     1081 ACCCTAACGG GTACATTTTT TAAGATTCAT CTCATTTCAC TTTACAAAAA ATAGAAAAAT
     1141 TAAGATCATT AGTTCGAGTT TTATAAGTTG ATCCGGCCTA GTATAACTTT AAAACTCATT
     1201 ACAATAGCAT CCTGAGCCAT GAAGGCCTCA CAATGACAGC AGGCAAACTT AAGTGTTTGT
     1261 TAGTAAGACT GTTAAGTCGT CATGGTTGAG TGTGTTAGAC CCCGTTGAAC ATTGAATTAT
     1321 TCCGTCATGG ATCAATTCTG CGCGAAGCGT TCAAAAATGA ATATTGAGAC TGTATGTAAC
     1381 CAACAATGGT ATCTTGCTCT CTATATTACG GGGGGCAAAA ATCGCGAGAA CTTATTCGAC
     1441 TGGCTACACG ACAGGCGAAT TACTCCCTGG ACACCATTAT CCTTAACGCA AATAAGACGA
     1501 GCCGACGCTC CGCATGTTTT CAGAAAAAGG ACCTCTGCCG TTTTTCCCGG ATATTTTTTC
     1561 CTTAAGGCCA ATTTCGAATT CCAGAAGATA GATACTATTA GGGTACACTC TGCGTTCTGC
     1621 AATTTTGTGA AATTTGGCAG CCAAATTTCC CCCGTAAATA CAAGGGTGGT TGAAGCATTA
     1681 ATGAAAAAAT ACCCCGATCC CACGCATAAC CCTGCAGCAA GGGCTGAACT TGAAGCTGCA
     1741 TCAGATATCT GGCTAACAAA AAGTCAGTAC AAACATCTGA CTAAAATTGA TAGCGTCGAA
     1801 CACCCCGTAT CCCGGACTGC AATGCTGTTT GATATGATCA CCCATGCTGA TGCCTGGGGT
     1861 TTTTGAAATG TACTTTACCG TAGCCTCTTA AACTGGCCTA ACCAGTTATC ACTCCATCCC
     1921 TTTGACTTTC CCCCGTTTAC GGGGGCTTTT TTTACACCGT TTTCCGGCAA TGACGTCTGG
     1981 GCTGGTCCTG CCCGATGAAC ACCCCCTGTT CCTTTAACCG GCCTGCACTC AGGCTTCCTT
     2041 CATTCTGGCG GAATGAAGGA ACAGACGTCA TTGCCAGAAA CAGGAACCTA AGAGAGACAA
     2101 ACCATGCAAT CCACCCAGGA ACAGGTCAGC CACCTCTTGT GGTGCATTCT CGTTGCCTTA
     2161 CGTACGGCAG TCGAAAACCA TCACATAAAC TCAGAGCGTG GCAAACGTAG ATTCATCACT
     2221 GAATGGCTAA GCGGGGCAAG AAGAATACCA ACATTCAAAG GAATGGGTAG CGAGTTTATG
     2281 ACCATCCGGC AGTTACTCGA TACCGAAAAA AAACGCCCTA TTGATGCCGT ACTGACTGCG
     2341 CTTTGGACCA ATTCTGTATC AACTGGAAAC TGCGACCTTT TTCGGTTTCG GGCGGTCCTG
     2401 AATTCACTTC TCGGACTTGG GTGGAAACAC TGTCTGTGCC CCTGGCCTGA ACAGGTTATC
     2461 ACCGAAATCA TGACGCGCCA GCGCACTCGT AACAACCACA TTCTGCAGCT CACGCGCATG
     2521 GAAGAAGCAT TTACCGCCAC GGGTTCAATG ACGTTACCTG TCACATTTCA AATCCTGCTG
     2581 AAAGAGAAAA AGAATGAGGA CGATGAAGTG GAAAAATCGT TCTATTTCGA TCGTTTCTCT
     2641 GTTGTTCGAG GCAGGGACAC CCCGTTGTCT AAAGCTACTT TACGCACTCT CTATATCGGA
     2701 CATCACACTC TGCCGGAATC CGCCTGGGGC GCACGGGATG GAGAACATCA CCGCAACGTC
     2761 TGGACTCCTG ATCGTCACTA ATTCTTTCAC CCCTCCCGTG ACACACCGGG TTTATTGCAC
     2821 CGCTGGAGTT TTCCCCCATG TTTGAATTTG TCTCAAACAT GCTGCCTGCT TTTTCAGATC
     2881 ATCGATGCCG CGCAGGCTGC GTACGAAGTA CGTAACCTGA GCAATACCAT CATCAATCTT
     2941 GCGATGGCCA ATATCCTCAC GGTGCTGGGT TCAAAGTCCC AGAGCATCCG GAACAAGCAA
     3001 CTATTCGCCT GAATACGTTG GTACTGGCTG TGAAAAAGCC CGCAGATGTC AGTTGGCATA
     3061 ACCTTCTCCC TGACTGGGAT CCCAAAAAAG TGATCTCCGT AGTGAAAGGA AAAGCCGATG
     3121 AGGTCCGTGA AAAAATGGCG TCATCTGCCA CCGTCAGCAC GACATTCAGT GCCACCACTG
     3181 AAACCACCAA TATGATAGCG GTGCCGATTT CTATTCACAA CACGGATCCG GCCGGTCCCG
     3241 GCTTTGACAT GGTCATCATT CCTGGGTTCC GGCATACCGG AGGGCCGATG ACCCTGAGCG
     3301 TGGATCTGCA TATTCAGGAC ACACACGGAA GTTTCGGTCT GAATCAGATT TGGTCCCTGA
     3361 ATCCTGTCCA GAGCTTGCGG TCCCTGAATC CTGACCAGAG CTTGCTGGCA GCCCGTGCCA
     3421 TTGATGAGAA CAACCTGCAG GTAATCCTTA TCACCCCTGA AATCTAGCCC GTCCTACTCT
     3481 CTTTAATCTT TGATTTTTCG CGAACAACTC ATTTAGGAGT AAGAACTTGA AACGTATTGT
     3541 CCTTGCCATA TTCCCTTTCA TCCTCAGCGC CTGCGCCACA TCTCAACCAG AAAACAACAT
     3601 TGACATCACT CGCAGTAAAG AAGGTTCTGA CCACAATGTG ATTTCTATCA GGCTGGATGC
     3661 GCCACTAAAT AAACCTGTGA CGTTTGATAA CATGAAAACA ACTCGCTATG TGTCTGAGGT
     3721 CGTCGTTGAG GACGGTAAAA GCCTCAGTAA AAGCTTCAGT CAATTATCTG ATGGCACAAC
     3781 TGTATGGGCT ATCGCCCGTG ATAAGGGAAA TGGAGAACAG CTTGTTTCTT TGACAGTTCG
     3841 TCACGCATGC CCCCCTGAAA TGAGAGAGTT CCCATCTGGA GGCAAGGATG GGATCGAAAT
     3901 ACCAGGACAA AAAGTCGTTC AAACGAAGCA AAAAATCCTG ATAAAACGCG GGGAGGATAT
     3961 CCTGATAACC GGATCAGGTT TTGACGGAAA CTGTGCATTC CCCCGCATAA CTATCCACCC
     4021 CACCGAATAA TTCCAGGGTC TCATCATGAA AAAACTTGCC CTATCCCTTT TACTTCCGTC
     4081 ACTGTTAAGC AGCTGCACGG GATTCCAAAA CCGTAACGTC AATCCAGACA CTCCTGCACT
     4141 CGTGTTTGTA GACGGACAGA TCAGCGATAG TGCCAATATA ATCACACAGA CACAGCTGCG
     4201 GATAGCACCT CCGGCCGCAA CTCCAGTCCC TGTACGACAG CCAACACCGC CAGCGCAGGT
     4261 ACCGAAGACC TCACCTTTGC CTCAACCAAC AATGCTGGCG TCCTCCACAA GTAAATCCGG
     4321 CGCAACTGTC CCGGTCTCGA ATCCATCACT GCCAGCACTT ACGTTTACCG GCACACCGGG
     4381 TTCCGTTGCC GTTCTGTCAT TATCCCCGGC GAAAAACCTC ACTCTCGAAC AGTGGATCAG
     4441 GCGCGTCATT CCGACAGGAT GGGCACTGAA CTACGAGAAT GCCCTGCGCC CTGTCCTGAA
     4501 TACCCGTATC GTCTCGGTAG ATACCAATGA CCAGTGGATC AGGGTGCTCA ACCGTTTGCT
     4561 GGCAGAGCAA TCAATCCAGG CACTGGTGGA CTGGAATCAT CATGCCGTCA CACTGCAGAG
     4621 AAAGGGACAA CCCGTTCAAC TGACAACCCA GGCATCGTCC ACTGAAAAAC GAACAACTCC
     4681 TGCTCAGGCA GCTGGCGTAC CGAGAACCCC ATTCCGCGGC CCGGGTTCGG CCCAACCAGT
     4741 AGAGCAGGCA ACAGTTAAAT CTCCGGCTCC TGTAACGACA AAATCGGCGC AGACACCGAT
     4801 AGCGGTGAAA CCGCAGCCAG TCACAGGACA ACCGATCGCA CCTGTGATTC AGGGCAAAAC
     4861 CTGGACGGCA CCGGCTGGCA CAACTCTGCG GGAAATGCTG ATGAAATGGG CACAGGACAC
     4921 CCGCTGTGAA TCTGGCGCTT CACCACACTG GACGGTTATA TGGCCTGTCG ACGTGACGGA
     4981 TTATCGACTT GATGCTCCGC TGACATTCCG CGGCTCATTT GAAACCATGC TCGGCCAAAT
     5041 GTTCGACCTT TACCGTACTG CACAGAAACC GCTTTATGCA GAAGCTTCCC GCATGCAGTG
     5101 CGTGGTATCA GTCACAGACA CTCCGGCAGG TCGATGATGG GCTGGGTCAT ACTGGCCATC
     5161 GGCATGATAT TTTTCCTGAT CGCCGGTGAT ATTGATTCAC AACGCAAACA GAGCAGTCGG
     5221 ACAGCTATAC AAACACAGAG CGGCCAGTTT TATGCTTCCC AGTTCCTGAC CATCGCTAAC
     5281 CGTGTTAATG ACTGGCGTTA CAAGACAGGT CAGAAGGACG GCGCGATCCC AACCGACCAA
     5341 CTGGGTCTTC CCTTCACCCC CGACAGCCGA ATCCAGTACC GGTTACTTCA GAGCAGATTG
     5401 TGGATCTGGA TGCCGGAGCA ACCTGGGCTC GTTGATGCTT TACGGGCACA GAGTCGCGGT
     5461 TCGGCACTTA TCGGCACCAT GAGAAATGGC CAGCTAATCT GGCTATCCGG TCTTGCCACC
     5521 GGACTCACGG CACCACAGGG CGTTCCTGAA GGCGCCGTGG TTTACCTCAA CTAATCCGGA
     5581 TTTTCCCCAT GAAGAAAACC CTTTTGCGGC GCCTGCTGAT GGCGTCCTGC TTTACCATGC
     5641 TCGCAGGCTG TACCTTCTCT GAAATCAACA AAATGCAGAC GAAGGCTCAA TCTGATGCCA
     5701 CGGTAGCCCG CGCGCAGGCG CAACTGCCAC GAACCCAACA CCAACAACCA CTGACCTGGA
     5761 CGGACCGGCA GTGGATTAAT CCCAGCCCCA TTCCTGTCGC CGTACGGGAA AGAAACCGGC
     5821 AGGCTCCGTC CTGTAACATA ACCCAGGCAA AAAACAACAT TACGCTGCAG GAACTGGCAC
     5881 AACGCATCAC AGCTTTGTGC GGCACACCGG TTATCTTTAC TCCTGATGCC ATTGATATCA
     5941 GCCAGAGTAG CGTCAGCACC GGCGTCACAC GACAGATGAG TGGCTCATTA CCACCCCCCG
     6001 ATGACAGCGG CCGGCCCCCC CTGGCCAGCC TGGGTGGCGT AACCACTCCG ACAACAAGCG
     6061 GAACCAGCCA GCCCCTGAAC CTTACCGGAC TGATGTGGCA GGGTGATCTG GGCGGACTTC
     6121 TGGACCTGAT GGCCAGCCGT AGCGGTCTCT ACTGGCGAAT GGATAATGGC ACCATCGTGT
     6181 TTTACCTGAT GGAAACCCGG ACCTATTCGT TGGCCATGCT GAATACCAAA ACGTCCAGCT
     6241 CGTCGAGCGT TAGTTCAGGA ACGACCAGCA GCATGGGAGC CACCAGTGGT ACGGATAACT
     6301 CCGCATCCGG GGAATCCACC ACCTCTCAGA GCACAACTAC CGGTCAGGAA TACGATCTGT
     6361 ATGCTGATCT GCGCAAAGCT GTTGAGTCCA TGCTTACGCC AAACAAAGGA CGCTACTGGC
     6421 TGTCCTCATC CAGCTCATCA CTGATTGTTA CGGATACGCC GTCAGTTCAG GCTTCCGTGG
     6481 CTCGTTACGT GAACGAGCAG AATCTCATCA TGAACCGACA GGTAGCGCTG AATGTTGAAG
     6541 TACTGAGCGT CGGTAACTCA CGAAGCGAAG ACTTCCGGAT TGACTGGAAC CTAGTCTACA
     6601 AGTCACTGCA TTCCGCTGGC GCAACGCTTA ATAACGCTAC AGGAGATCTC ACTGGTGGTA
     6661 TATCTGCCAG CGCATCCATT CTGGATACTG CTACCGGTAA TGCCGCAAAA TTTGCCGGCT
     6721 CCAGCCTGTT GCTAAAAGCC CTGTCAGAGC AGGGAGATGT CAGCGTCGTC ACCTCTCAGT
     6781 CCAGCACCGT GACGAACCTG ACGCCCGTGC CTATTCAAAT GGCAGATCAG ACAGTCTATG
     6841 TGGCACAGTC GGCTACAACA ACCACCACTG ATGTTGGCGC CACCACAACG CTGACTCCGG
     6901 GGATGATCAC TACCGGGTTC AACATGACCC TGCTGCCGTT AATTCAGGAA ACAGGTAATG
     6961 TTCAACTGCT GGTGAACTTC AATCTGTCAG ATCCACCGAC TATTCGTAAC TTCACGTCAA
     7021 AAGACGGCAA CTCCTATATA GAGATGCCAT ATACCAAACT GCGTTCCCTG AGCCAGAAGG
     7081 CAAATCTCCG GGCCGGGCAG TCACTGATCC TCACTGGTTT TGATCAGAAC AATACCTCCG
     7141 TCAATAAGTC CGGTACCTTC ACGCCAGGGA ACCCGCTCTT GGGCGGAGGT CAGTCAGGTA
     7201 AAAACGAGCG AACCACATTG GTCATAGTGA TCACGCCGAC GTTCCCGCAG AACTCCGGAG
     7261 GCTGAAATGA ATGATGAGGC TTACCTGTTT ACAATCCGGG ATGGAAAATC CCGCAGCCGT
     7321 TACTGGCTGG CGGGAATGGA CTGGGCACCA AAGGAAAGAC AGAAATTCCG GCTACAGTCA
     7381 TTTCAACGAA GAAAAGTACG GCCCACCAGA ACTGCAGGCA TTGGTGTCCA TGCTTCCAGT
     7441 GAAAGAATAA ATGTACGGGA CAGGCAGCAA CAGGTGGCTG GTTGTGGCCG GTTGCCAGCC
     7501 CGTCATCGTC GGCATCAGCT TTACTCACTG GCGCTCGCTT TCTGTGCCGG CACACGAAAC
     7561 GGATACGGAA TTTATCGGCT GAATAGTACA GATTTCGTTT TTCTGGCCAG CATCAATGGA
     7621 TTGCCCGCAG TCACCGCCGA TAAAACGGGT GGCACAGACA AAATGCATAC GCTGCAAACA
     7681 CTGTTTCTGA GCATGAATGA ACCGCCGGCA GAAGGATGGG AGTGTCTGTC CACTGTGGAC
     7741 ACCCCGCTCG AAGCCAACAG CCTTTTTACC GGGCTCTCTG CGCGCAGACG ACAGCAATGT
     7801 CGTGTACATG TTGATGGACT GCAAAGACAA CGCTGGTATT TGGCCTACGC GATATTGCTG
     7861 ATAGGTACAG GCGGCATGAC CTGGTGGCAG GTTGCCACAC CACCAGAAGA GCCGACACTC
     7921 ACCGCCGAGG AAATCCAGGC CAGGGCGCGT GCGATGTTTG CCACCCAGGT AAAACCTCAA
     7981 TCCCTGCCTC ACCCCTGGGC ACATGAAGTT ACGGCTACGG ATCTTCTCAA TGATTGTCAG
     8041 AGACAGACTG ATCCGGCGAA GTATGTTCTG GAAAGCTGGA AGCTGACATC CGGAACCTGT
     8101 TCACCTGATG GGATAACACT TCTGTACCAG ATTATGCCGG GCGGTACAGT AGAGGGATTC
     8161 CTGGCCCGCG CCCGGGAAGT TTTCGGTGTC ACACCTGTAT TCAATCTGAA AGAGGGGGGG
     8221 CGGGAAGCCA GGGTTACACT GGCCCCCCCT GACAGCCCAC TCAAAGATGA AGCCGTGCCG
     8281 AACAGCTCAG CGCAGTTCAT CCGTATCCTC TCCTGGTTCC AGCGACAACA GGTCATGCTC
     8341 AACATCACTG ATGTAGCAGC ACCTCCAGCC CTGCCTGGGG CAAACGGAGA GCCGCCTCCC
     8401 GTGCAGGACT GGCAGGAATA CGTGTTTAGT TTCTCCGCCC CTCTCCCCTC CATCATGTTA
     8461 TTCGACGGTC TGGATGAAAC CGGTATCCGA CTAACCCGAA TCTCTTTCGA GCTGAATGGC
     8521 AGTGCGTTCA GCTATACCAC TGAAGGTAAA ATTTATGCGT CAGCACAGTA ACTTTCTGCG
     8581 ACAAGCGACA CTCTGGCTCC TGCTGCCAGT ATTGAGTCCA TTACCCGTTC AGGCCTCTCA
     8641 GTCAACTAAC CAGCAGGTAT CACAACCAGC CGAAGTGACA AAAGGACAGC TTGAGCAACT
     8701 GCATATCCGA AACATCATCC TCCAGGCAGA AGTTCAGGGG GCGCAACTTC AGCGCCAGCT
     8761 GGAGGAAAAC CAAGCCGGTG CCGGTACCAT CGCCCCCTCC CTTCCCGGAG CTATCGCCGG
     8821 CGATACTTCA CTGCCCGGCC AACCTGCACG CACAGTTCCC TCAAATAATC GCCCTGTCGT
     8881 GCTGGAAATC AACGGTCGCG ACCAAAAACT CCGCGCCACA CTACAACTAC CATCAGGACA
     8941 GTCATTGGTT GTATCGCCGG GGAGCCGTAT TCCTGGTCTG GAGAGCACAG TCAGGAGTAT
     9001 TACGCTTGCC GGTGTCACAC TCAGCGATGG CACACTGCTT GCCTTCGGAG ACTAACCATG
     9061 AACGGTATTA CTGCAGAATC TCTCCTGCTG TTTGATGACG GAGAAAAGAA AGAAATCCTT
     9121 ATCGACACCA ACCAGCGAGG CGACCCTGGT GTACAAGCCG CGCTGATGGA TTTAATGAAC
     9181 AAGCATCCAG GGATCAAACA TCGTTTTGTC ACTCTCTCGG ACTTACGTGA AGCGAAAAAA
     9241 AACCAGGCTG CTCAACCTCA GGCCAGCGAT AAGGCTGGTT TGACGCTGGC AGATCTGGGT
     9301 GGCGACAGCA GCCACAGCGA GCAGCGGATC CTGAACTATT TCTCAGTGGC CAGAAAGCTC
     9361 GGATCCTCAG ATATTCACTT CCTGATTTCA GACTCGCTCT TCCAGGTCAA AATGCGGGTT
     9421 CACGGCTATT TACATGTGGT GGATGAACGT CAGAGAGAGG AAGGAATGTC CCTCTGTGCC
     9481 ACCTGTATTC TCTCTATGTC GGATGTGTCA GAAACCAGTT TCTACCCACA CCGTGAGCAG
     9541 GATGCACGAC TCTCTCCAGC CATGATGCGG AAAATAGGCC TGTTTGGTGC CCGCTACAGC
     9601 CACCGTCCAA CTGGCGATGG TCTGATTGCG GTAATGCGCC TTATCCCGGA TGACGGCAAT
     9661 AACGTACCTG ACTTTCTACA ACTGGGGTAT TTGCCCGAAC AAATCAAGCT ACTGATACGC
     9721 ATGATTGACC GCCCTGAAGG GAAAATCATT CTCTCGGGAC CTACCGGTTC AGGTAAGTCC
     9781 ACTACGCTGC GTACCGCCTG TCGGGTATAC CTCGATACCA ACCCCGGGCA ACACCTTCTG
     9841 ACCATTGAAG ATCCGCTTGA GGGACAGGTC GTGGGTGCCG TTCAGACCCC GATCATCTGC
     9901 GACAAATCTG ATGAAGAAGC AGTACATATC GCCTGGGGAA AAGCCATCTC GTCAGCTTTG
     9961 CGACTGGACC CTGACTCAAT CATGATGCAG GAAATGCGCG ACCTTATCTC GATGCTGGCC
    10021 ACCATTTATG CCGCCCAGAC CGGACACCTG GTGATGACTA CACTGCACAC AAACTCTGCA
    10081 CTCGGTATCC CGGAACGCAT GGTTACGCTC GGCATTAACG AAAATCTGCT GTGTGATGCC
    10141 CAGTTATTGA TTGGACTTAT CAGCCAGCGC CTGGTACCCA CGCTATGTCC TGAATGTCGT
    10201 ATATCCTGGC AGGATAAGGT CGCCAGCCTG ACTGTCGAGG AAAAGGACTG GCTGGAGAAA
    10261 TACTGCAACA TTGAAGGTAT CTGTTCGACC GATAAGCTCT ATTTCCACAA CCCAGAGGGA
    10321 TGTGAAGCAT GTACACAAGT GGTGGAGATA AACGGTCAGG TTCGCGGTAA AGTCGGTCAG
    10381 GGGATCAGGG GGCGTACCGT CATTGCCGAG GTTATCGAGA CCAATAACCG TCTTTTTAAG
    10441 CTGCTGAAAA CAGACGGCAA AGTCGCGGCG CGCCAATACT GGATAAATCA CATGCAGGGG
    10501 ATCAGCCGTG TCCGGCACGT CCTGCATAAA ATCAACGAAG GACTGGTCGA CCCGCTGATG
    10561 GCCAACCGTA TCATTCCGCT CGATGAAGAT GAACGTCTGG AGGTGGATGA TGCGTGAAAT
    10621 GCACGTCCTG AAACGACTCC GATATACCCT GGTTCGCAAG ACGTTCAGCG GTCGATACCG
    10681 TGTTCAGTTC TATGATGCCC TGCGATTTCT GATTGAAAAC CAGCAACAAC TTAAGCCTTC
    10741 ACTGGAGAAA ATGCGCAATG CATGGACAAA CTTCGGCCAG AACTGGCATC CCTACGTTGA
    10801 GCTGACGGAT GACTGTGTTG ATGCCTTAAG GGAAAACAGC GGGGAAAAAA CGCTGGAGCG
    10861 TACGCTCTCC CGATGGCTAC CGGCCGCAGA AGCGTCCGTC ATAAGCGCAG GCATACGCAG
    10921 TGAGTCACTA CCACGCGCGC TAAGATACGC CTGTGCTCTG ACCAGCGCCG GTAAGCGTAT
    10981 TCGTGCTGCA GTATGGCAGA TGGCCATCTA TCCGATCGGC TTTGCCATCA TGATGGCCAG
    11041 CACCATTTAT GTGCTGAATA CTGAGTTACT TCCCACGTTG ACAGAAATCA GCCCGCCAGA
    11101 GAACTGGACC GGTGCCCTCG GTTTTCTTTA TGGTATCTCG CTGTATTTCA GTGAATATGG
    11161 CGTAATAACT GCCATCGCTA CTATCGCATC AACTATCTGG ACTATCTGGT CACTCCCCCG
    11221 CTGGCACCGC CCCGACAAAC TTCGCCGTGC ATTCGACGGT CTGATGCCAT GGTCGGTTTA
    11281 TAAGGATATT CAGGGTGCAA CTTTCCTGTT GAACATCGGT GCACTACTGC AGTCCGGCGT
    11341 CAAAACTAAA GACGCGCTGG AGATTCTGCA GGAAACGGCA TCCCCCTGGC TTGCTGTGCG
    11401 TATCGAAGCA ATTACCGAAC ACGTTCGTGA AGGTAAACAT TTCGGACTGG CCCTGAAAGA
    11461 TTGCGGTTAT GACTTTCCGT CGCAGGAAGC TGCCAACTTT CTCTCCCTTC TACAGGGGGA
    11521 CGGCGATGAT GAAATCATAA TTAACTACGG CCAGCGCTGG CTTGAACAAA CTCTGGAGCG
    11581 AGTAGCAAAA CGTGCAGTCG TTATCCGCGG TCTCATGTTC CTGGCAATGA TCCTGATGCT
    11641 TTTGCTTCTG GTCCTTGTCG TTATGGATAT CAATGCCCTT AACAGCTCGT CGGGCGCTTT
    11701 TTAAACGAGG AAAAACCATG CAATTTAATT CTGAATCAAC TTCTCAGACA TACAAACCGG
    11761 TTAAGACAGT GTTGCACCAT CGAGGCTGGG GGTTTCTGGA ACAGGGGAGT ATTGCCCTGA
    11821 TCGTCCTGGT CGTCATCGGC CTTGTGCTGG CGGGATACTT CGCCCTCAAA AATAACGTCA
    11881 ACGTGGGTAA GGAATCATCG AATATTCAAT CTCTCATCAC CAGTACACAA AACCTGCTGA
    11941 AAGGGGGAGA TGGTTACACA TTCACTTCCG GAGCCAAAAT GATGGGCGCG CTTATCCAGA
    12001 TGAAAGTCCA GCCTAAAAGT ATGACTGTAC GGGGTTCAGC CTCTTCCGGG ACTGCCACAC
    12061 TTTACAATGG ATGGGGTGGT GCAGTGACAC TGTCACCTGT AACTGTATCT GGATTCTCAA
    12121 ACGGATTCTC ATTGACCTAC GAAATGGTTC CTCAGGATGC CTGCGTCTCG CTTGCCACAC
    12181 AGCTCAGCCG GGCCAAAATT GCTGATGCCA TTACCGTCAA CTCCACGGCA CACAGTGATG
    12241 GAATCGTGAC AACCGAAGAA GCCAGCGCAC AATGCACAGC TGACAATGGG AGTACCGGTA
    12301 CTAACAAGCT GATCTTCACG CTCAACAGCT AAGGAGACGA TATGCGGAGT GAACGCATTC
    12361 TCTCCTGCTA CCTGGCAATG ACTCTGCTCA TTTTATCCTT TTCCCCAAGT CCATTGATGG
    12421 CCAGTTCGAA CTCCCCTCCT GATACGTTTG ATGCCTGCTT TAATAGTGCC GGTGCCCGAT
    12481 ACCAGATAGA GCCACTGCTG CTTAAGGCAA TGGCCAAAGG GGAGTCCTGG CTCCGTCCAT
    12541 GGGTCACAAA CACTAACAGG GATAAAAAGG GTAATCCGGT CAGCACGGAC TATGGGTTGA
    12601 TGCAGATAAA TTCGACCCAT GTGCCAAAGC TCATCCGAAT GGGCATCATC CAGAGTGCAG
    12661 AAGACCTGCT GAAACGACCC TGTCTAAATA TTCAGATCGG AGCGTGGATA CTGGCCCGCC
    12721 ACTTTCAGGT ATGTGGTGTG ACATGGAATT GCCTCGGGTC TTACAACGCC GGATTTCGTA
    12781 AGGACAGGCA CGAAACTCGC GAACAGTATG CCAACCGTAT CTGGGGGTTC TATCTGGAAC
    12841 TGAAAGGACT TCGAGTCTGC CGGCAGGAGA AAGGAAAGCG AATATGCGAA CCATCATAGT
    12901 CACCAGCCTG GCAACAGCAT GGAGCCTGCC GTTACTGCTG GGTTTTGCGC TCATTGGCAG
    12961 AGGCCTGATG TGGAGAGTAC TCGACTTTCT GGAAGATACC ACTGCTCATG GTAAGGAGCG
    13021 GAACTCGCTT CTAACTGGTG GGATTTGGCT TTTCGCCACG TTCAGTATGA TCGCCGCCCT
    13081 GTCACCGGCT CCAATTGCCG ATCGGGCTGC AGCCATCATG ACGATGGGCT TCCTGCTTCA
    13141 GTCCGGTATC ACCGACGCAG TCAGTGGATA TTTGCCACGT ACTTTCACAG CACGTCTGTT
    13201 ACTTGGAGGA CTTATTTGGG GAGTAACAAA AGACGTTTCG ATTGCAGGTG TATATACGCA
    13261 ATTGGTGGAA ATCGCTGTGG TGGGTGGCCT GATGACGTTG CTGAGTGTCC TGATAAACCG
    13321 GGGCGATCAG CGTCTTGGTC GGGGAGATTT ATGGCTGATA ACAGGTCTGA CGGCCTGGAT
    13381 GGGGGGGAAA GATGCAGCAC TGGCCACTCT GCTTGGTACT GCAGCCTTTA TGCTCTGGCT
    13441 GCTAACCTGG CATTTGTCCG GAAAAAAAGA GGGGCCGCTT GGCCCCTGGC TGTGTCTTAG
    13501 CGGGAGTCTC TTCCAGCTAT CCAATCTGTA TCAACCCGTA TGGATATCAA TCTTATGAAA
    13561 AAGCACGATC GTGGCTGGGC GAATCTTGAT GTTGCTCTGG CGCTCATAGT TGTGATGGCA
    13621 ATGACCGTCT TTGGACTCAC TAAATACAAA GACTGGCAGC AGGAGAAAAA CTGGCAGGTT
    13681 GAAGCATCCC ATATCAGTAC ATACGCAGCT GCTGCACGGG GATACGTCGG TCGTAACTAC
    13741 GCCACTCTGT TAAGCGCAAC CAGTACCACC GCGCCGACAG TGATAACTAC GGCCATGCTT
    13801 AAAAACACGG GTTTCCTGCC GTCCGGTTTC ACCGAAACAA ACAGTCAGGG CCAGCGTTTG
    13861 AACACTTATC TGGTCAGGAA TGGGCAAAAC ACGGAGTTAC TACAGGGCAT GGTAGTATCC
    13921 AGCGGTGGCA GTGTATACCC GGACAAGGCA TTGAGGCTGA TATCAAGGGA TATTAAAACC
    13981 GGTTTCGGGG GCTACATTGA TGATGGTAAA ACCGCCACAG GTGCCCTGCG TACCTGGAAA
    14041 ATCCTGCTGA GCAGTTACGG TGCCACCTCT GGTAATGGAC ATATTGCAGT ACTCCTCTCA
    14101 ACAGATGAGC TGTCTGGCGC GCAGGAGGAC AATGACAGGC TGTACCGCTT TCAGGTAAAT
    14161 GGCCGCCCCG ATCTGAATAA AATGCACACT GCTATCGACA TGGGTGGTAA CAACCTGAAC
    14221 AGTGTCGGCA CTATTAATGG TCAGACTGGG ACATTTAGCG GAAACGTCAG TGGGTCAAAC
    14281 GGTATTTTTA CCAGTAACGT CAGCGGTGCA AACGGGAGTT TCACCCAAAA TATTACAGCG
    14341 GGAGCACAGG TAAAAGGAGC CACGGTCCGT GCAGACAACG ATGTCAGTGC CGGACGTAAT
    14401 ATTACGGCAA CAAATGAGGT CTCTGGTGCC ACAGTCAGAG CAACAGGCAA CCTGTCAGCA
    14461 GGTGGTGTTT TGCAACTGGG TCAGGTCAAC GTTGCAGGCA TGGCTTGCTA TCCAAACGGA
    14521 CTGATAAGCC GTGATGCCAA TGGTGCCGTA CTTTCCTGTC AATCCGGTGC GTGGGTTAGT
    14581 GGCTCAAAAA TTGGTTTTTT TTCAGTTGCA TCCCCTGTTG GGGTTACCAA CATAACCTGG
    14641 GCTAAATATT GTGCTTTAGG GCATTATGGG AAGGGCGGCG GCTCGCAGGT CTATCCGGTA
    14701 AGTGGCCCTG ATGGCGACGG AAGATACCTC TGGCAAACTG ACACAATTGG CGGCGCAGTT
    14761 ATGATTAATT GTTTCTGATT GACAGTTAAC TCGAATCTGT CATTTAAAGG TAAATGAGGC
    14821 ACAGCAGGCC AATAATCAAA GGAATGTGGC GCACATGATA ACTGAAGCAT CCTTTTTTTT
    14881 GCGTAGTATC GCAAGTACCA CCCCAGCCGT TGTCCCCCAT TGGTGATGAT TGTACGAGCA
    14941 ATATCGCTCC CCCCGGAGTA TTACAGGCAG CCCACCCCCA ATAACTTTTT TACCTGCCGG
    15001 ACACCAAGCC GTTGTCGATG GGAAACACCA CCCAGTAACC TTTACCCTGG AGGGACTGTG
    15061 TATCTGATTC TCCTTTCAGC AGTACCGCTA ACATTACTGC TGTATTGCCC GGTAATGACA
    15121 ATTGTTAGTG CCATGACGCC CTGGAAAGGG TTTCGCGCGG CCTCGGTTCG TCATCGTAAG
    15181 AAGCATTACA CTACCCTGCA TCTTTCGACA TTTGACCGGG TTGGTCATCT TAATCTTCGT
    15241 CGTGCAGCGC GCTTTCACCG TAGTTTTCTT GCCACGTTAC AACTGGTATT ACAAAGGAAC
    15301 AGCGCCCCCG TATATTTCAC ATCCCATTTG ATGCGCCCGG CACACATGAA AAGCATGGCC
    15361 GTACTGATGG GAAAAATGGA CGATACACAC CGCTGGCGCT GCGCCACAGT CTCGATTCAT
    15421 CCTGTCGTCA GAAATGGGAT ACGGCTGCAA ACATTGATAC AGGAATGGCG TTGGATAACC
    15481 GTCCCTGAAA CTGGCGTGCT TGTGCTCATT CGGCCACGCC GGAAGGTGCG TTAAACACAA
    15541 ACACACAAAC GCAATCAAAA CGCACACGTA AACGCAGTCG ATCCACACGA TCGAATTAAC
    15601 TCGTTATACA TGCACGTCAC GATTAATTAT TCTTTAACTC ACTGAACAGC AAGATGTAAT
    15661 TTTATTTAAG GGGGCCACGT GGCAAACAGT CTTACCGCAA TTTTCACCTC GCTTCTGGCG
    15721 CTCCCCGACC TTGATCGGAA CAGGATTGCA GAACTGCTTC AGCGCAATGA TAAGAAGCCT
    15781 ATGCAGACCA CGTCACTCCG AATGAGGCCC GGCACCCGCC AACTGATTGA TGAGTTGTCC
    15841 GGCAAAATAG GAGTATCTCA ATCAGAGCTA CTGAATCTGG TTATAGAAGG TTCTCTGCGC
    15901 GATATTTTCC TGCCATTCAG CAATACCGCG CTTAGTATCA TCGATCGCTT TGAGGTGCTG
    15961 ATGCAGGCAC ATGAGCTTGA CCCGACTGAT ATCGCAGAGT TGCTTTCGTC ATGGAACGTT
    16021 CGGGTGAGCG TACTGCAGGA CAGGGAACGA ACGATGGACT ATCTGTCCAC CCCGCTCCTG
    16081 CAGGCACTTG CTCAGTGGTT TTTCGTTTCA CCGGACTGGT TGTTAGGCAG GAATGTTCCA
    16141 ACGGTCGACA CCGCCCTGGA TCGACATCAA TGGCCACAGA CGGAAGAGTC CTTACGGAAG
    16201 ATGATAATTC CTTCAGATGA GAATAATAAT GACAGCGTTA TTTTCTGGAC GACTGAACAT
    16261 ACAGCTGAGG ATGAATATCA GGAACAAACC GGCATATTAA TTAAGAAGAA AATTTCGTCA
    16321 TCGCAGCTGA CGTATTTTCC GGTGTTATCC ATTATTCCGC TTGCTCTGGA CAAAGAGCAA
    16381 AAATACTGGA AAGAACGCAT CCTCAGGGAA CATGCCGCAA AAGGCACCCT GCGCACCATC
    16441 ACGGTCAGCA AGGGACTATC CACAGCGCTT GAACAAGGAA TAACGTTACC CACACTTATA
    16501 TTCAGACAAC TTTAAACCAC GCAGAAATAT TGAATTAAAA AAGAAAATGA AATTTTGATG
    16561 CTGCCGCATC AGGACATTCT TTTGCCCAAA ATCCAGAATG GACTACAGGA AATTTAATGA
    16621 TGAAAAAGAC TTATATTGCA AAAACACTGA TTTCTTCCGC CGTCATGATT GCTTTTCATG
    16681 CAGGTGCAGC TACCTCCTAC ATGGAAGCCC GCAGCGATGC CATGGGGGGA ACCGGCGTAG
    16741 CCTCTGCACA CTACGGAACT GCCGCCTTAT CCAACCCAGC ACTCCTGACG AAGTTTGGCG
    16801 CGAACGATGA CTTCAGCCTG GTGCTGCCGT CTGTGGGTGT CCAGGTGGCA GACCCCGATA
    16861 AGGCCATTGA TACTGCCGAT GATGTGAAAG AGCTGTGGAA CAATTTTGAC AATGCTGTCG
    16921 ACCGGCAAAG CGGTGTTAGC GAAAGTGCTG CTGCGTTACG CAATAAGTTG GAAGATTTGA
    16981 AGGATGTGAA AGCAAACGGG CAGGTCGGAG CATCTGTTAT TGCCACCACC CCGAATAAAG
    17041 TACTCCCATT TGCTGTTGTC GTGAAGTCCT GGGGCACCGT TTCCGTAAAC GGCAAGGTCA
    17101 GCGACCACGA TCTGCAGTAT CTCGACAAAA TCGCCAGCGG GGCCATACCG GCAGATGCGG
    17161 TAAACAAAGA TGCACTGACT TCCCGTGCTT ATGGTCGGGC GGCCGTTATC ACCGACGTAG
    17221 GTGTGGCTAT GGCGCATGAA TTCGATACAG CAGGACACAA CTGGTCCCTG GGCATTACAC
    17281 CTAAGTACCA ACGAATCGAT CTTTTCAACT ACAGCGCAAC GGTAAACGAT TTCGACAAAA
    17341 ACGACGTGAG CTCAGACGAC TACCGCAACA CCAAAACCGG ATTTAACGCC GACATCGGGC
    17401 TGGCAACAAA CCTCGGAGAT AACTGGATGC TGGGTCTGGC GATACAGAAC ATCATTCCCA
    17461 GCACTGTTGA CACTAAAGAA GTGAACGGCG AGAAAGAAAC ATTCAAAGTT AAACCGCAGG
    17521 CCACCGCTGG CATCGCCTGG AGCAACAACG TCCTGACCAC CGCACTCGAT GTGGATCTGA
    17581 CCGAAGCCAG CCGCTTTGAG CGGGATGATA AACGCCAGTT CGCCAGTGTG GGGGCCGAGC
    17641 TGAATGCCTG GAGCTGGATG CAGGTCCGTG CGGGTTATCG CAAGAACATG GTCTCCGGCG
    17701 AGGGTGACGC CTTCACCGCG GGTCTGGGCT TCTCACCGTT CGACGTAGTA CACCTGGACC
    17761 TCACCGGTAT AGCCGGAACT GATCGTACCT ACGGCGCTGT CGCACAGCTG CAGTTCACGT
    17821 TCTGATAATC ACAGGGAAGC CCGCAATGGG CTTCCTCTGC CGTTTACTTC CGATCAATAT
    17881 ATTTACCGTC TGCAAAACTC CGTCTCCCTG AATCTTCTGG CTTTAACCTC AGTCGCCCTC
    17941 CCGGCAAGGT AACTACCATG AACTATTTAA TTCTTCCCGG CGTGCTGGCC ATCTCCCTTC
    18001 TTGCTGGCTG CCAGCCATGG ACTCCACCAT CGACGCCTCC AGCTTCTGTT TCTCCTGACC
    18061 GCTACGGCGC AGCATCATCC GTCGCTGTTG CCCGTCACAC GCAATATCAG ATGTGGAATA
    18121 ACGGTCTTTG GTCCGGTTCG AAAACTGCAC CATCGTCCAT GGAAATCATA CGTACCAACA
    18181 GCGCTGGCGT TTCCTTCGAC TGGGAAGGTG ATGCTGTGGA GTTACTGGCA GAACTGGCGC
    18241 GTGCACGTGG CCTGCAGTTC AACTACAGCG GAGTGCGTCT GCCCTTACCC GTGACGCTAC
    18301 ACGTTCGGGG TATGACGTTC AGCAACGTAT TACGCATGAT TGAAGCGCAG ACAGCGTGGC
    18361 GGGCTACCCT GAATCAGTAT CCGGGACTCC TCCAGCTCAA CTTCATGCAA CCGGAGACCA
    18421 GTAAGAAATG AAAGGCTTTC TCTTATTACT TTTCCCTGCG TTGCTCCTGA CAGGTTGTGC
    18481 CGCCGGACGT CCTGCATCAC CAACTGATGC AGGTACGCCG CCACCGGATA TGCAGTCCTG
    18541 GCTCAATCCG GAGCGACAGA GACCTGACAG TATTTCCGAA ACTCGCTGGC AGATGCTTAC
    18601 TGATGCCGGC AGAACGCTGG GGTTCCGGGG GGGAAAATCC CAGCGGGCGT GGGAGCTGAC
    18661 CCAGGCGCTA AATGCCCGCG AGTCCACTCT CAACGCCCTT TACGATTTCC GGCCGCTTAT
    18721 CAGCCCTGAG GGCTGGTTGC CGCCGGTTAT CGATGAAGCG CAGGACGTTG CACGCATCAC
    18781 TCCTGATCAA ATCCGCACAG CCTCAAAGGT TTGGACCATT ATCCGACCGG AGAGATTTGT
    18841 CAGTAACCCG CCCAGTTGGC GCAGTTGGTT ACTTCGCGGG CTGGCCACCA CGGCAACCCC
    18901 GGGTACAGAA GGGCTAGTCG TGCCGGAAGA CAGCGCTCAG AGAAAGGTAT GGGAAGACGC
    18961 GCTGAAAAAA GGCTGGCAGG AAGGTCGCGA AAATGCCGAT CTGACCCTTG AAGCCAGTAT
    19021 GAATCAGCTC ACCCGTGACT ATCGGGGCAT GATGCTTTAC TCCCTGCTCT GGCGTCGGGG
    19081 AATGATTTCC CGACCGGAAG TTAGCGAACA ACAGCAGACT GTGACCGGCA GTGGGCAGAA
    19141 ACTCATTACT GGCGATCGCG TACGCCGACT CAAATCACAT GCGTCGTTTG AGCTCCAGAA
    19201 GTCCCGCTGG CGCCCGTCTG TTACCATTCA GTGAGGAGTT TTCTCGTGAA CACATCTGTT
    19261 ATCCCGGATA AGTTCGGGAT TTTTCCATTT AGTGGTGCCT TCACAGCTGA CGAGTTCAGG
    19321 GCATTTTTTG CCTGGTGCTC AGCACAAGCT GTAAGTGACG TGGACCTGGT CGGTGGATCT
    19381 CCCGTTTCTG TTAGCCGTTA CGGTCGGCGT GAGAGAGTCT CCGACACCGT ACTGCCGAAT
    19441 ACCATGCTGG GAAATATGCT TGATGACCTG CTGGGGCCAG AAGTGCGCCC TAGAGTGCAG
    19501 GGAGGTAAAC CGTCGGACAG AGCCATCCAG ATCGACGGCG ACATGCACGG GCGTTATGGC
    19561 CTGAAACGGG GTGAACGCGT GCGACTGCGC GCGCACATTA TTCAGGGAAC CTCTGCCCGG
    19621 GAAGAAAAGG CATTATCCGT CACTCTGCGC GTGATCCCAC ACATCATTCC CGACTTTCTG
    19681 AAGATGGGTA TAGAGCCTGA TCTGGCAGCC TCCATGTTGC CAAAAACCGG GCTGGGTCTC
    19741 ATCTGCGGCG AAACAGGTTC CGGAAAATCA ACACTTCAGG CGGCGTTGTA TCGACACTGT
    19801 CAGAACACTC AACCTGACCG CAAGATTGTG ACCTACGAAG ATCCGGTTGA GTACATTCTT
    19861 GGCCGTCCCG ATGACCTTCT GCCACCGCAT CAGGCTCAGG TAGGCCGTGA CGTGGCAAGT
    19921 TTTGCAGATG GGCTTCGCTC CGCCATGCGC CGTAACCCGG AGGTCATCGG TATCGGGGAG
    19981 ATCCGCGATA CTGAAACAGC AGAAGCCTCT GTTCAGGCCG GGGAAAGCGG GCACATGACT
    20041 ATCGGGACTC TGCACTCAAA GTCACCGGGT GAAACCCTGA ACCGATTACT TGGTTTGTTC
    20101 CCGCCTCAGA TTCGAGACGC GCGCGCGTGG GAGCTTCTTG GTATGTTGCG TTTCATCGCA
    20161 GTCCAGGTAC TTGTCAAAAC GACTGATGGC AAACGTCGTG CCCTTCGGGA ATACATCGTA
    20221 TTCGACGATG ACTTACGCGA CGCGCTTCAG AATATCCCGT CAGAAAAGTG GCCGGCGCAC
    20281 ATCGACACCA TTCTGAGGAT GGAAAAGCGG CGTATTGTCG ATCAGGTGCG GGAAGGTTTC
    20341 ATAACAGGTG ACATAGACAG AGATGAAGCG GCGCTCTATC TGTCAGGTAA GGAACTAACG
    20401 CAATGAAACG AGAAGGATTC TGGCGTTATG CCACTCCGCC GGTCAGCTTT TTTGGTATTC
    20461 CGCTGCCGTT CCTGCTGCTG TATCTGGTCT GGTTTCGCTG GCCATCCATG AACACGCTGT
    20521 ATATCTGTTC CGCCATTCTG GGATTCTTTG TTGCACTGAA TTTCTTTGGC TGGAGTATAC
    20581 GGGCCATCTG CCTGCGCGTG GTTAGTACCT TCAGGGGAAA GATTGCCTCT GGTCGTCCCT
    20641 GGTGGTACCG ACATTTCATT GAAAAGCCGA GAGACTGGAC CGGGTTGTGA AGTTGTTAGG
    20701 AATATAAAAC CGAATATAGT GAGGAAAAGT ATGATAATTA ACCTGTGTAA AAAAACAATG
    20761 TCGCTCATCG ACAAAAAAAG ATATGAGCTA TTTCATCGCA CTCAATACCC CGCAAACCGA
    20821 GAAGAAATGG TTAAACTGGT AATTCAGAAA GGTTTAGAAA GCCTTACCCT GGAAAGTTTA
    20881 GATGGAATGA TAAACATATC AGGTTTACAC CACCCCGGAG TTTTCTTCTA TAATAAGCTT
    20941 GACGTTGAAT TGCGTGGAAT ACTCTGGAGA CCTGATCCGA ATGAATGTGC ATCCATACTG
    21001 AAAGAGATGG CTCCTTGTTT TGTTGCAGTT TTTGGGAAAC CGGGTTCCGG CGTCACAACT
    21061 TTGATTAACG AGATAGCAAC TCTTTCAGAC CAAGGATTGA TGGTCTGTGA TGGAAAACCA
    21121 AATAATATAA ACATATCTAT AGGCGTAAAT GCTTTTCTCA ATAAAAGAAG TGTACTGACA
    21181 GCTGTGACAG CCATTGGAAT TAATGATGTT ATTGCTGAAT TATCTCATCA TTCACTTTTT
    21241 ATTATGCCGG ACGGCAAAAA GATCATATAA ACATCTCATT AAGTAACCCT GTAAAACACA
    21301 AAATCAAAGA TATTTATTTT CACCAGACTT CTATTGGATG ATGTGATTAT GTCTTTAATT
    21361 CATCTTTATG GGTTTGTATC CCTGGGATTT ATATCTCTTT TAATTCTGTC ATTTATGCAG
    21421 TCAAAAAAAT CTTTTAAATA TGAAGTTGAA CCATCATAAG TCAATATCAG AAATATCAGC
    21481 AGCAACTGCA TCTGAGACGA ATGCTTGCGT TTTCTGTCAC TGCTTCTGCC CACCGGATAT
    21541 GCCTTTCCGG ATTATCTCTG CGACTGAATG AACCCCTTAC CGTAACGCAT CTTCCCGCGT
    21601 TATCCCATTC GCCTCCGCCC TGGAGCAAGG TCATGAAAAA GAATCACCGC GTATGGCTTG
    21661 CCGTGCCTCA TGAAGAGAAG GATGAAGCCA TCAATGCCCA CCCACGTTTC AGCAATGGTC
    21721 AGAAAGCCCT TGAATGGGAC AATGAACACC GGCTCTGGTA TGCCCAACCA GGTGCCGAGC
    21781 TGAGCAGGTT CGAACGATGG ATGCCCCGGC CACACGAACT GTCGATGAAT GCAGATGATC
    21841 CGGTAACAGA GTTTGCACAA AAACTCGAAG AAGCAGGGCT GATTGTTAAA GGGGTGCCCG
    21901 TGATGGATGG CAGCCTTCAG CGTGTACCGA CAAAACAGGA CAAAAAGGGT TCCAAAAGCG
    21961 GAGCTTACAA AGCATACATG GATGGGCGCC CTGCCGGATG GTACCGCGAT TATCGCAGCG
    22021 CCGACGCAAA ACCAACGCAG TGGGTGTTTT CAGGTGGTGG CGAGATGGAC CCGCTTGCGC
    22081 GCCTTCATCT CCGGGCTCAC GCCCAGCAAA CCCGTGAAGA CAATGCGCGT GCTCTTGAGC
    22141 AGCAGTATAA ACGTCAGGCG GAATATGCCG CCCGATACGT TGACCGGTAC CCACAGGCTA
    22201 CATCAAACGC CTACCTGACC CGCAAGGGAG TAGAGGCCGC TCCGGGTATA AGAATCAACG
    22261 ATAAGCAAGA GCTTGTTATC CCCTTCAGCA ACGCGCATGG CGACATTCGC TCTTACCAGC
    22321 GTATTCCTCT TACCGGTGGG AAAGACGCCC GGATTCTTAA AGACAGTGAA AAAACAGGTA
    22381 ACTGGTTTGC TCTGGGGACC CCGCAGAATG GCCAGCCGCT GCTGTTTGCT GAAGGATATG
    22441 CAACAGCAGC CTCCATACAT GAGGCATCAG GTCTGCCGGT ACTGATGACT ATTGATGCAG
    22501 GAAACATGAT TGCCGTTGGT CAGAACGCCC GTGCCGTCTG GCCTGACAGT CAGTTTATCT
    22561 TCTGCGCAGA CAACGACCAT CAGTTAAAAA ACCCGTTGAC TGGTGAGCCT GAGAATAAAG
    22621 GCATCCTAAG TGCCACCAGG GCCGCCGAAC TGACGAACGG TGAAGTAATA GCCCCAGCAT
    22681 TTACACCGGC AGAGCTTGAA CAAAACCTTA CTGACTTCAA CGATTTGATC CTCAGTAGAG
    22741 GAAAAGACCT CGCCAGGCAT CTCATCAATG TTCAGCTTCA CGCTATGGGG ATAGAAACCC
    22801 CATTCAACAC AAACTCACAA ACCCGTAACG CCTTTGTAGA AGGCGGTCTT GTCTTCACCC
    22861 CTGTTCAGGA AACTGCTATG GATAATCATG AATCTCCGGA TATCGCACAT ATATCCGATA
    22921 ATGACATCGT CCGTGAACAT ACCGTTAGTA AGTTGGCCGA GGCCACTGCA GCAGAAAAAC
    22981 CAGCGACGGA GGCACCAGCG CAGCCTCCAG AAAACCAGAC ATCACAGAAA GTCGGGCGTG
    23041 AAACGATAAC ATTGTTTCAT GGTTCACCTG CCACCTTCAG TGCCATTGAT TCTGAAAAAA
    23101 TAGGATTAGG TCAAAATCTG GTGGGGAAAG GTTTTTATAC TGACACGTCT GTTTTAGGCG
    23161 TGCAGTATGT GATGGAGGAA ATAAATCATA AGGACTTTCA CATATATGAA TTAGAGATCC
    23221 CTTCTAAATC TGTTGTTTTA GATCGTTGGG ATAATTCCAC ATTAACAGAT GAACTACGGG
    23281 AACGAATCAG AGAAGCTGGA AAATCGGGGC ATCAGCAACT CAATGAAAGC GAAAATGTTT
    23341 CTCGCTCAGA GATCGGAAAT AAACTCGCTG ACAGCAAGGC GATAGATGAC ACCTTTCTTA
    23401 ACTTCGCCAG CAGCCCTCAG GGGATGAGCA TTCTGAAAGA GGCAGGCGTT GATGCATTAA
    23461 AAGACAATAG TTATGTCGCT ATTATCAATA CGGATTTAAT TGATAATATT CGTTTGCGCT
    23521 CTGCAGGTGG AAATATAAAA GCAGAAATGA CGCAATATAT AGACAAGGCA TTAAGTAACG
    23581 TTGCTCAGGA TGCTTCGAGA TTGTCAGAGA TATTGCAAAA GGAACAGAAT ATTTCAATAC
    23641 ATTATGAAGC CATCCGTTCT GAACTAATAA ATCTGACAGT GGCTCAAAAC CGGCCCGATG
    23701 AAGCTGAAAG GTTGACGGCT CTACTTACAC ATACATTCGT TGAAACTATT GATAGTCCCC
    23761 CTGATAGAAA AACAAATATT ACCCCCTTAA ACCGACTATA TGCGGAGGCA ATAAGAAGCC
    23821 TTGACCTGAA TCATGATGAT AGCGCTGCGC CACTGGGCCG CATTATTGAT AGTGCTGTTG
    23881 TAAACATAAA CCCTGACCAG AAATTCGTTG CAGAACCCAA TAAACCAGAG CCGGCAACTC
    23941 CTGCCAACGA ACAGAATCCC GCGCCGACTG AGCCGGAACA ACCTCAACCT GCAGATGTAC
    24001 ACGATGAGCC ATCCCCCATG CCCCCAATAG AAGCTGACGT TTTAATTCCT GATACGCAGA
    24061 ACAACCCTGA TGGGACGCTC GGGACATCTC CCGATGATTC CAGTCAGAGT AGCCAGAGCG
    24121 TCGTCGAAGC AGGGTCGCAT ACACCGTTAC CTGACCTGGA TGATTATGCA GACATACGCG
    24181 CGCAAATGGA CGACCCACAG TTTGGTGAAT GGATGCACAG TCAGTCTGAT GACTTACCCC
    24241 CTATGCCTGC TCAGGAACAA CTTACAGCCC ATGAACGGCA GGAAACGGAT AAACAAGCTG
    24301 TAAAACCTGA GGCGGCGTTA CATGATAAAA ACGCGGAGCC CCCGGCACCG ATCTCGTCTG
    24361 AATTGCCAAT CCCTCCACAG TCCCCTGGAG TACCACCAAC CGGGAAAAAA CAGGAACAAA
    24421 CTCAGACAGC CGATGCAGAG GCAGACATTC CAGAGCCGAA ACCGAACTGG GCGAAAACGG
    24481 CAGAGAATGA GGTGAATGAA GCGGATGGAC TTGTCTATGG GCCTCGTAGA CCGGAACCGC
    24541 TGCAACGTGA AGATCTGGAT AAAATCATCA AAGCCCTGTC AACGGAAGAG CAGCGCGACA
    24601 ACACGGTGCT CTACCGCCTC GACGGGGAAG ATGCCTTTCG CGATCTCGGC AACCGCCTCG
    24661 AAATGTGTAA CGGTGCAAGT CAGGACAAAC GAAGGGTACT CGCCGCGCTG GCGGTTGCAT
    24721 CACGTTTTTA CGGCGGCGTG GTGGAGCTAA CCGGCAGTAC GGAGTTTAAA GAGCAGGCTA
    24781 TGCGTCTTAT TATCGAAAAT GACCTCGATA TCCGCATGAA GTTGCCTGCG CAGCGCGCGC
    24841 AACTTGAGGC ACTTCGGCAA CAGATGGGGA CGACCAGTGA TTCAATCACA ACGCATATAC
    24901 CTACGCCGGA TCTGAATCGG CAGACACCAT CACCTGATGC CGCACCGCCA CTGTCATCGG
    24961 CAACAGCCGC ACCTGAAGCT GTTTCCTCTA ACGCGCCTGG CACACCAACC CCCCCTGCAT
    25021 CACCAAACCC GGTATCACAG GCACAAGAAC CCGGCACGCC TCAGCCTGCG TTTTCAACCT
    25081 CTACTGAGGC TGTCGCGTCA AAGGCTGCCG ACAGTATCCG GGTCCCAGAA ATGCCCGCTG
    25141 AGCCAGCGCC CTCCACACTG AAACCAGGGC AGAGCATCAC GGCGGTATTG AAAAACTTTG
    25201 GCGAGGCGAC CTACGAAAAT AAAGAGCAAA AGGGTGGGAG CTTCTTTATC GAGCTACAGA
    25261 ACCGTGGAGG GAGTCATACC TACTGGGGGC AGGATTTAAG AGAACTTATA GAAAACCACA
    25321 AAACCGGTGA TGTGGTTACA CTGACGCTTA ACTCCCGTGA CAGCTGGCAT GTACCAGGAG
    25381 AGGAAAATGG ACGCGTAAAA AATAACTGGT CATTGACGTC CGCTTCGACT GGCCTTGCCG
    25441 TGGCGCACGA TCGGCCAGAG CAGGGGCAAC CCCTGCAAGT TTTTCCGGTC GATACATTTG
    25501 GCCGTCTCAC TCAGCAAATC CGTCAGGCCT GGCCCGAGTA CACCACAGAC CTGAAGCTGC
    25561 CACCTCGCCT GGAAGAACGT CAGTTTTATC TGGGTGAAGA CAGGCACCCG GTGAAGTCAC
    25621 CGGTAGCTGC AGCAAGCATT TTGCCACCAT CCACAGACGC CCCGGACAGG TTGATACCCG
    25681 TTATGGCCTC TATGGACACG CAGTCAAACC AGTTAGACCT GCTGCTTGTA CAGTCAGCGG
    25741 GGGAACATCT GCAGGGTATG GTGCGACTGG ATGGCACACT GTATCCGGCA CTGGCCACAC
    25801 CAACCACCGA CAATAGTCAG TTGGTTATCA ATGCAATCAC CGACGACGGT CCCCGCTTTG
    25861 CGGGTTACGG ACAGGCGGTG AATTTCGAAC CCGACGGCAC TACCCGTGCC GCTCCTCAGT
    25921 TGATGACGTT CCACCTGAAA GGTCGGGAAG AGGACACACC GCTTCCCGCC CGACTCTACA
    25981 CACCGGAAAA ACAGGCAGAC ACCCTGTTCC AGCGTCTTGG TTTTGAACAG ACCTGGAAAC
    26041 AATGGGATGA CGCACGAAAG CCGGAGGGCA GACAGGAAAA AACGCTTCAT CAGGAACACT
    26101 CCCACAGCCC CGGCCGCTAA GCCGATAAGG AGAGAGAATG CGATATCAAA TGCTTAAAGC
    26161 CGGACTCTTG TCCGGCTTCA TGCTTTTATC TACCGCCGCT ACGGCGGCGA CCTGCCGAGC
    26221 AGGAAGTGCC GCTGAAGCGG GTAGTCAGGC TGGTTATGAG CGGGCCAGGG CGGCCGCAAC
    26281 AGCCTGGGAA CAGCGCGAAA GCAATGTCTC ATCCTCCCTG CAGTCCTGTC TGTCCCGTAT
    26341 CAAGAGCGTC AAAGTGAGCC TGCCGCAATT CCCCGGGCTC GATGAAATCA TTTCTCAACT
    26401 GGAAAATAAG GTCTGCGAAG CTGCCCTTGA TAAGGTCAAC GAACAGATTC CAGACAACAT
    26461 CGATCCCTGG AAAAACTTCA ACTCCTGAAA CCTATGACAA AACTGACTCA ACCGGCCCCC
    26521 CCTGCAAAGG GGCTGGCCTC CTCCGCTACG GAGGATCCGC TGAACGACGC CGTAAAAATG
    26581 ATGATCACGG CAGAAAAGCG CCAAAAAATG GCACCAGAGC TGATGAAGAG TAATCTCCGA
    26641 CTGGGGACTG GCCTACTTAT CAGCATAATA CTCAACGCCG GTTTAACCTG GGCTCTGATA
    26701 CAACAGCCAC GGGATTACTT TGCCACCGAC AGCGGGCGCC TGGTTCGGCT GGCTCCCACA
    26761 TCCGAACCGG CATGGAGCCA GGACGATGCA ATCGCCTTTG GCAGCAAGGC TCTGATGCGG
    26821 GCCTTTAACC TGGACTTCGT TCACTATCGT GAGCAGGTAT CTTCCACGGC CTCGCTGTTC
    26881 TCTGAAGAAG GGCACGCCAG TTACATCCAG GCGCTCACTA ACTCCAATAT CTATGATGCC
    26941 CTTAAGCGTG AACGCATGAA CCTTACCGGC TCCGTTGGGG CTGGTGTCGT CATCCGCCGT
    27001 GGACGCCTGT CTGACGGAAC CTGGTTCTGG ACTATGCAAT ATCCGGTACG TCTGCGTCTG
    27061 GTTGGTCAGA CAACCAGCAA GCCCGAACAG CCGTTTGTTT TCGAAATCAC CATCCAGCGC
    27121 GTAGATCCAC GACAGAAACC TGTCGGGATG GAAATCCGCC AGATGATCTC ACGCAACGCC
    27181 CCCCGCAACC TCTGAGGCTC CCGCCATGAA ACTTCGTTAT CTCATGACCA CCCTACTGCT
    27241 GTGTGGTCCG GCTCTCGCAG CCGCTGCTGA CAATACTGGC TGGCAGAACG CCAGGACACC
    27301 TGGCGCAACA AGTGCAGCTC CAGCCCAGCA AGGTGCTGAA CCACATACAA CGGACGTACC
    27361 CGCAACCCGG ATTAGTGGGG AGTTACCGGC ACCAGGACAA AGCTCACCGC TGGTAGACGA
    27421 AGCGGCAAGC ATGGACTCGC CTCTGTCAGC GGATGAGATA CGCGAACTGC GTCTGCGACT
    27481 GACAGACAAC GAGCGGTCGG TAAATGCCCC AATGATAAGC GTGGTTCCGC GCATCAGTTC
    27541 GTTAACCCTT AATCTTTCAC CAGGAGCCAG TATCCCGTTG GTACGTACGG CCATGAACAA
    27601 CCAGAGCGTC GTTACCCTGA CAGACATCAG TGGTGCGCCG TGGCCACAGT CGGATCCGCC
    27661 GATTAATGCC AGTCCGAAGA GTTTTGACGT GAAATTCAAT GCTGGCACCA ACATGCTGGC
    27721 GATAACCCCG CTGCGTCCGT GGGCGGCAGG GAACATTTCC GTGTATCTGA AGGGACTCGA
    27781 TGTTCCGATC ATGATTAACG TGACAAGTGG TGAGACTGAC ACCCGCACAG CCAGCCAGGA
    27841 GATCGACAGC CGGCTGGATT TACGTGTCCC ACGCCTGGGG CCTGGCACCG CACTCCCCGG
    27901 CGTGACCGTC GATAAAATCG CACTCCACAG TGCCACTTTG CAGGCCTTTC TGGATGGCAC
    27961 GCCACCGAAA GATGCCCGTC GCCTGAAATT CCAGGGCAAC GTTCCAGACA CCATCATCTG
    28021 GCAAAGCGGT GATGATCTGA TGGTTCGTTC CCGGGCAATG CTTCGCGATG AGTTTGAACA
    28081 GACACTTTCT TCAGCGGACG GCACACATCT CTGGAAACTC CCACTCACCC CGTTACTGAC
    28141 CTTCTCAGTG AACGGGAAAT CCGTTAACGT CACGCCGGAG CTTCAGTAAT GAGCGCAGAA
    28201 CAGGATGCCG GAAATAACGG CAAAAAACTT ATTTCAATAA TCGGATTTGG AGCCCTGGCT
    28261 TTACTGACTG CCGGTTACTG GTTAGTGTCA TGGCTGACAC ATGACCCTTC AGGAAAGGAT
    28321 TCTGCCGTTA ACCTTAACGG CACGGCCTCC AGTGCCGTAA CCACCACAAC GGAAAGCCCG
    28381 CGATACCGTG AGCTGCTGAA AGCCTCAAAC GACTTAGGTG CGCAAGAAGC CGCACGGACT
    28441 GATTCATCTT TTATCGCCAG CCTCCCGGTA GGCCTTGAAG TCACGGAACC CCCGCCTGAT
    28501 AAGCCGCCGG TAACAAAGCC AGCATCACAA GATCCACCAT CGCCACAGTC GGGAAAATCG
    28561 TCACGGCGCA CGGAAAACAC GGCCGGAGAG GAGCAGGCCA CGGAGAAACG CCAGGCTCAG
    28621 CTGCAGAAAC TGCTCACGCG GATCAGTGCC GCGCAGGCGG GCGGTGATGC ACCGGTTCTT
    28681 GCCACTGCAC TGGCAAGCGT TACGCGGACT TCACCAGCGT CTGGTGCTGG CCGCCAGGCA
    28741 GAATCCACAG CTAAGACAGA AAGCGCACAG GTCTTCATCC CTGCGCTCAC TCGTGCGTCC
    28801 GGTTATATGG AGACTGCCGT GGATTCGGAT AACCCCAACT CAGAGGTGGT TGCGGTCATA
    28861 CCTGCCGGGC CGCTGGCTGG TGCCAGACTT CATAGCCCTT CAGTAAAACT TGCCGGAAAT
    28921 GGACTCGATA TCAAATTCAC CAGTATGAGC TGGAACGGAA TGGAACTGAA CGTAAAAGCA
    28981 AGCGCACAGA GCGAGAAAAA TCTGATGTCT TCAGTGGCCT CCGATGTCAA CCATCGATGG
    29041 GGGACACACA TCGTTCTGCC AGCTGTATTA GGTGGTCTTG GCGACCTGGG GGGACTGTAC
    29101 AAAGATGCTA ACACGCAGGT CATGCAGTCC AGCGTCGGAA CCGTCACTGG ACGCGTGGGG
    29161 AAACCTGACG GCAGCACAGT AGCTGGCGTA ATGGTCGGTG GCACAGCCCA GACAGGTGCA
    29221 GAAGTCATCA AACAGGAGAT GGCCCGCGAG CCGTTCCGCC AGGTCACAGT GAAGCAGAAA
    29281 GAGGTTATCT CCATTCTCTT CGTTGAATCA GTAACTTCAG ACGACGTTAT CAGTAATAAG
    29341 AAAGCCGCAC TCCCCGCTAC CAGTACATCA GTACTAACAC CCGTTGCAGC AGAGCAGCAA
    29401 ACCGAAAACC GCCTGCAGGA AGCCATCGCG CGCCGCCAGG CTGAAATCCG TCGTCAATAT
    29461 GGCGATACCG TACCCGTGAG GAACAATGAT GAATCAGCAA ATTGACATAT CTGAAGAAGA
    29521 CACGCTGGAA AACGAGGATG ATTTTGGCGC GCCAGATCCC CGTCAGAAAC TGCCTTTCTG
    29581 GAAGCGGGAG CTGCTGTTTG GCTATTCTCT GCCGTGGCTT CTCGGGATAA CGCTTCTGGC
    29641 CGTGGTCAGC CTCTGGTATC TGTTCGGTCC GTCACTGTCA TTTACAAGTA ACACACCGTC
    29701 TGAAAGCAGC TTCAGTGAGG TCGAAAATAC GCTCGACGGT GCACCGCACA GTTCGGTTGA
    29761 GACTGTTCAG CCCACGAGGG CCACGATCCC CGTAGCGCAG CCAGCGACAC AAACTGCACC
    29821 TCCGATGCTC CAGGGCGATA CGACGAGCAT GATGACGGAT ATCCGTGACG AGCTGAACGA
    29881 CCGCGATCGA AAGATAAATG ACTCTCTGAC GTCACTGAAA GACAGCGTCA CCCGTCTGTC
    29941 TGATGCTATC AAGAGGGATG AGGCATACGC GGTAGAAACG CGTGCCCAGC TTACTGACCT
    30001 GATACAAAAG CTGGCAGTGC TGGAAGCCCG GGCAAGCGCC ACTGATACCT CAAAACCCGC
    30061 TTCCAGGCTC CAAAAACGGC AGGTAGCCAG TGCTATTTCA GGCATGAAAA TCATGTCACT
    30121 GGAGTCGGGA ATGGCCTGGA TCAAATGGCA GGGCAGTACC TGGTCCGTCC GGGAGGGGGA
    30181 TACGCTGGGT AACGTCACTG TTCGTCAGAT TGATCCCGCC ACACGCTCAG TGGTGACAAC
    30241 AGGAGGAACC CTGCGCTAAT GGCACTGGAT GCCATTACGC TAATAGAGAA CCTGGCTTCG
    30301 GGCATCTTCA CCGCTGGACT GGATTTACTG TTCAGCTGGT CTGAGATGAT TGGTTTTTTT
    30361 GGCCTCATCG CCCTACTGGT CCGGCAACGT TCCAGTCGGG GTCCCTTATC CCCGGGCAGG
    30421 TTCGCTATTG GCCTTTTTTC CTGCGCCGCA CTGGTATCCC TTCCCTCCAT AATTAATGCC
    30481 AGTGGTGCGC AGCTTGGTTT TGGCGCCACA TCCTTTGATG CGATCGCTTA TGTGCAGCCC
    30541 GCCACCTACG GCGTTGCTGC AGGGGCCGCT AACGCCGTGC TTTCCCTGGT TCGGCTCGCA
    30601 GGAGTGGGAT TTGTCTATGC GGCACTCGAT ATGTTTCGAC GTTCAGAACT TGAGGGGCAT
    30661 ACCGCGCTCA GTTCAAGCGA AAGTATTCGT GCCGCGACCG TAAAACTGAT GGCCGGAACC
    30721 GCGATGGTCT TTTCACCTCA GCTCATCGAT GCCGCACTCG CCACCTTCGG ACTCGCTTTT
    30781 TAACACCATT CGTTTTTTAT AACCCAAGGA GACACCATGT CACTTTTCCG TGCTATTTCC
    30841 GCGCGTATTT ATGCCGTTGT TATTTTCTGT CAGCTGACCA TGATGCAGTG CCGTGAGCGA
    30901 ATGATTCAGG GGCTGTGTGC CTTGGTTACG TTCCTGTTAC CCGGCATGGC CTTCGCTGAA
    30961 GGCGATATTG CCGACATGAT GCGCAGCGCC GCTGACGGTG CTAAAAGCGG TAAAACTTCC
    31021 GGCCTGGAAA TTGCCCAGGC GATCGGCGTT TTCATCTTCA TCGGTTCCTT ACTGGCCTTC
    31081 AAAAAAATTG GTACCAACCC GCAGGTAACA CTCGGCCGCT GCTGTGCAGG TCTGGCTATT
    31141 GGCGGTCTGC TGGCCGTTGT CCCTGAAATC ATGAGTCGTA CCCAGAAACA GCTCGGTACC
    31201 AGCTCCGTCA CCATCAGCTA ATCACAGGAA AGGGTCGGTA AACACCGACC CTTTCAGGAG
    31261 AAAACGATGA GTAATAAGAA AAAGACACCT GACCTTCGGT GGCGACATCC ACTTCCAGTG
    31321 CCTGATGTTG TCCATACCAC AGCCCCCCAG CTTCCTGCCC CCGTGAGCGT TTCAGGAGGC
    31381 CGCTGTTATT GCTGCAGTGC AGAAATGAAA CATCTTTTTG AGTTACCGGA ATCCCTGCCC
    31441 TTAACCCGGC TGGCGGAAGA TGCGCAGGAT GCAGAGACCC GACTCGTCAG AGCGAAAGAT
    31501 ACGCTGGATC AGCTGGCAAC CCGCCCCACG CCGCAGGTAC CGGCTGAATA CGAAAAACAT
    31561 ACTCGGGCAC TGAAAGCCGC ACAAACAGGG ATGCAGCACG CGTCACTTGC CGCCCGTCGC
    31621 CTTGCCCTGC GCCACATTCC CACCGCGCTT CTGACCGATA CCGGTTTACT GTCTGATACT
    31681 GAATATGCTG AGTTCGAACG GCTCACGCAA CCGTTTAATC TCTGTTTTAT CTGCCACGCC
    31741 TGGCATGCCC TCAACGGGTT TGCTGCTGCT CAGGGGGTAA TGGTCTGGTT ACCGGACCTG
    31801 CATCCACGAA ATGTCGTCGC CCTGAACCGA AAAGCTCTGC TGGCCGTCTT CAGCAACAGG
    31861 CCTTACGAGA TCCGGGAGGG GCGACGGGTG CTGTCGGAAC TGACCCGGCA TCGATTGCCA
    31921 CTGGAAGAAC GCTTCGGTGG GTGGCGCCCT GCTGATTATG CGGATGCGTT GAAACGCTTC
    31981 CCGCCCGTCA TGCGCGATGA AATGCGACAG AAAATGAACG GCGTGGCGTT GATCCTGATG
    32041 CCGGACTCTG TCACCGACCG GGAATACCTT CTGGAGAACA ACTGAGTGAA CTCACTTTAT
    32101 TCCATGTGCC GGCATATTGT CTGGTACCAC CGCCTGCTGG CGGTAGTTCT CGTCCTGTAT
    32161 TTCCTGACCT GCGGGTACGT CAGTTTTGGC GATTTTCACC ACGTCCGGCT AGGGGACATC
    32221 GCCGGCATCA ATTATCAGGC CAGATTTGAG GCAAACACCT TTCTCTTCAA AGTGCTGGAG
    32281 TTTTCATTTC TGTGTCTGCC CGTCCTGTGT CTGTGCCTGG CGTACTGTGA TGAGGGAAAA
    32341 ATCCCCTCAC TGAACATCTA CATAAAACGA TACCTTCTGT GCATCATTCC TGCTCTGCTG
    32401 ACGGCAGCCC TGATTTTTTA CTGGCGCCGG GATCCGTATA TTGTTTCAGG TGAAGGGCGC
    32461 TCAACAACGG TATTTGCACT GATATTCTGG TTAAGTACCC TGCTATTCCG GGCCACGACA
    32521 AGAACACGAT AATACAGGCA AAAATAAACA CACAGACGGC TCCGACATCG TCAAGAAATC
    32581 CCTGAATCAT TGCGATAGTC GCCTTTGGTT CAATATTGTT TTTGAACCAA AGGATGATTT
    32641 TATATTTGAA TGACTGATTA GCCTTAAACG TCAGGCAGGT ATCATTACAA AAATCATCAT
    32701 CAATCTGTCC GATATATCTG CCAGCCAGGT CGGGATCCCC TTTCTGGGTG TAATATCGGG
    32761 TCAGCATCAG ACGCTTTGAT GACGATGATA TATCGGTCAC CAGTAACGAT TTCAGACTTG
    32821 TCGCATCCTC GTCCAGCAAG GGCTGGCGAA AATGAAAGTA AATATCCTGT ACCAGAGGGT
    32881 TTTCAGGCCA TGCAGAAAAC ATATCAGAGG CAAGTTGCCG CCCTTCCTTC TCTGGGAGTT
    32941 TCCCTACAGT CAGGATCGGA TACAATTTTT CTGCAAATGC CACATTCTGC GGTTGATAGA
    33001 AAAATCCAGG TAATGCTTTT CTATAAAAAG CTCCGTTCAG ATCAGCATCC GTACCTGTAT
    33061 TTTCATTTCC TGTCGTTTCC TGAAAATGAA TATTGCCATA TTCATCTGTA TACGAAATAA
    33121 AAGCATGTCC GGGAGAGTAA ACAATCCTGA CCTGAAATCC TGCACGATTC ATGACATCCA
    33181 TCAGAAGATA ACTGTTCAGA TCGCAATCGG AATAACGGTT GGCCCATGCG TCTGCCACTG
    33241 AAGAGGACGA TTTGTAATAA AACTGTTGTC CCAGGATGTT GTTAGCACAC GAAATAAAAT
    33301 CATCCGCTGT GCTCTTATCG CACCTGTCTT CCACTGCTTT AAAGAAATAG AGCGTATTCC
    33361 CCCTGGCAAG GGTTGCCATT TTATCCGTCA CAAATCCCAT GTTCTCGTCA TAACTGATCA
    33421 GTCGATGTGA CAGCAATCCA GGATCGGACA ATCCCCCGAC TGACGGTAAC GCCTTCACCA
    33481 CTGATTCATG TCGTGACTTC TCTCTGACGG GGGAAAAAAT CTGCTCTTCA GCAGCCAGCA
    33541 AAACAAGAAC CACGATTACA AATGCAGTCA GAAACAGGGA TTCCCGGCCT GAAAGTAATC
    33601 TGCGTTTTGT TTCCATACCA CCTCTTTATT CATGAATTTC CAAAGAAACC TCCGTCTGGC
    33661 AGAAATTCTA CCTTTTCTAT GGAGTCACTT CTCTTATGAA TATCAACCGC CTTGTCTTCG
    33721 CCATTGAAGA CGTTATGAAC ACCTTTTCCC GTTTCGCCGT CTCTGCTGAC TTTGTCGACT
    33781 ACTGCGACAT TCGTACAGTG ATCGGACTGG ACAAGCATGA CCTGGAGCTC AGACCCTGGC
    33841 TGGAAGCACC TTATATTGGT GTCACCCATC ATGGCTATTA CCTGTCTGTA TTCGAAATTT
    33901 CCGGGGCATT GCGTGAACTG TCAGAAACAG CTTCAGCCGA CCATCCGGAT GCGTTTGAAG
    33961 GAATGATCGC TCACCTCACT TCCACACTCA GTACGACCTG GAAAAATACC GGCCATAAGT
    34021 TGGCCTTCAT TTTTGAACGT GATCCGGAAA AGGGGCGTGA CGAAGTCAGC GCCATGATCG
    34081 CCCCACAAAA GCGTTCCATT CAGCACATCG GCATCCAGTT GGATGACCTG CTCAATGAAA
    34141 AGGTAAACGT AATCTCACCG TGGCTTGTCC GTGAGCGATG CTGGCTTGCC GTCTGGAGCT
    34201 CACCGACACT GGTGAGCCAT CAGGAAAGAA CAGATTTCAA CGCCACCGTT CGGGCTATCC
    34261 AGGATAAAGC GCCGGTCGCG CGTTTTGGCC AGGAACCCTG GCGCTGGCAA ATGTCTGGTC
    34321 TGAAGATCAG GCATGACAGC TTTATCTCTA CTCTTGAAAA AGCACTCGTA CGCGGCGGAG
    34381 ACGGCCTGCT TGTCCGCCTG CTCGACGTGC CTGAGTTCTG TAACGAAATC AGACGTGAAA
    34441 CAGCACGTAA CAGCACATCG GCAGCATGGC GCCCTGCACT ACCGGGGAAG GCCGCACCCT
    34501 CAGGTACGCT TCATGATGAT GACGCCACGG CTCTGCTTGC TCCCTTCCTG AATCTTCAGG
    34561 TCTTTGGTTG TACACCAAAA ACTGAAGGTA ATCTGGTGTA TGCAGAGGGG CTGTGGCACG
    34621 GCATGGTAGC CATAACTCTG CCTCCTCAGC ACCCCAGCCC CTTCAATGAA CTGGTTAAAC
    34681 TGGTTCCACG TGCCGTTCCC TGGCGTATTC GGATCGACAT CATGCCGGGT GGGATGAAGG
    34741 CGCTGGGCTG GAAAAAGAAT ATTTCATCAT TTGGACAATT TATTCCCTCC ATTCGTCCGC
    34801 TTTACGACGC TTTTACGCAG TTGGCTGAAA CGGATGAACG AGACCCAGTT TGCGTGATGA
    34861 CCATTGTAGC TTCCACCTGG GGGCGTACCC GTGAAGTATG CACCCGTAAT CAGATGCTGC
    34921 TTGAATCAGC TATGCAGGGG TGGGGGGTTT GTAACACAAC CACAACCTTC GGTGATCCAC
    34981 GCCGGGGATG GGTCAACAGC ATGTTGGCAG CGTCAGCAGG CTCAGGCCCC GTCCCGCTTT
    35041 ATCCGCCACT CTCCCATGCG CTTTCTATGC TGCCTTTCAA CCGACCAGGT TCCGTCTGGC
    35101 GCGGGGAAGG TAATTTGATG CTGCACACTG AAGACGGCTG CGCCTGGGAA GTTGGGCTGG
    35161 GTTCTTCACG ACAGAACAAG CACACCGAAC TTGCCCCGGG TGACTCAGGC CTTGGTAAGT
    35221 CGGTACTGAT TAATACCCTG ACGGAAATAC AGGTATCTTC CGCCCAGGTT TCACTTCCCT
    35281 ATGTGGCGCA TATCGATAAA GGATTCAGCG CTATGGGGTT CATCCAACTG ATTCGTGACA
    35341 GTTTGCCGGA GGAGCGAAAG GACGAAGCCG TTGGTATTAT TCTTAGCAAC GACCCGTCTA
    35401 AGTCGCGCAA TGTTTTCGAC ATCCTGTACG GTGCCCATAA GCCAGTAACG CCGGAGAAGC
    35461 AATTTATCGC GTCCATGCTG ATGGCCTTCT GTATTGAACC AGATAAAGGA ACACCTCCGA
    35521 ACCCGACTGA TACCCGGCAG ATAGTGAACC GCCTGATTGA TCTGGCGTAC GACATGCGCA
    35581 GCGGTATTGA GCCAAACATG TTCCGGTCAA ACGTAGAGCC AGAAGTGGAC GAGGCGCTGG
    35641 AGTCATGCGG GTTGAGAGAT GAGCACGATC AGGAATGGTG GACTGCGACT CCATGGTATG
    35701 AAGTACGTGA TCTCCTCCAT GAGCGTGGGC AGTTGTCCGC GGCTCAACGG GCGCACTATC
    35761 AGGCTGTACC AGAACTCGCT GATATGCCAG CGTTGCTACG CAGTGAGGCA ATTCAGGAGA
    35821 GTTTTGGCAG AGTACAGCGT GACGGTTCAC AGGAGCCACT ACTGGAGTAC ATTGAGCGTT
    35881 GTATGATTCA GGCACGACAG GACTATCCGA TGATGGCCAG TCGGACTCGC TTCGCGCTGA
    35941 ACCCGAACAC ACGCATTATT GCCGTAGACT TAAACAACGT CGCTGGCGAT AAGACCCCGG
    36001 CAGGCAGACT GAAAACCGGC ATCATGTTCC TCTTTGCTGG CCACATAACA GCTGGTGATT
    36061 TTACGCTTCC TCAGTATCAG GAAGAGATAT TGAAAACGGT GCCGGAAGCC TATCTCCCGG
    36121 GCATTATACG GCGCATCAAC CAGCTCGACA GCGAAATGAA AACAAAAATC TACGACGAGC
    36181 TGCACAACGT CAAGGGCATT GATTTCATCT TCGAGGCGCT GGACACGCAG GACAGGGAAC
    36241 AGCGTAAGTT TGGCATCCGC ACAGTGTTAA GTACCCAGTT CCTTACCGAT TACCCGAAAA
    36301 GCCTGCTCGA CTCTGCCAAC ACCCTCTGGC TGCTGCGCTT CCGCCAGGAA GACATTCCTC
    36361 TTTTACGAGA CAGTTTTAAG ATCCCCGAAC ACAATCTCCA TGCTTTCCTG CGTATGCCAG
    36421 CCGGTCCTGC TGCAGACGGT AGTGGAGTAC CGATGCTGTG TATGATGCGC ACGACCCAGG
    36481 GCACGCTCGC GCGGATTGTC CGGTTTACGC TCGGACCGCT GGAGCTGTGG TCGCTTAACT
    36541 CAGACAAAAA AGACGGTGCG CTACGCAAAA ATCTCTCCGC GACGATCGGC ACTGCCCGTG
    36601 CCCGTCAGTT GCTGGCAGAT AAGTTCCCAC GAGGGTCTGC AAAAAAACTC ATTGAGTACA
    36661 GAGAGCGTAA CAGTGGCGTC CGTGGCGATA AGGGTGTCAT CGAATTGATG GCGGACGAAA
    36721 TGATTAACGA ACTGGGGTAT GACCTGTGAT GTGTTCCATC CACCTGACGC CACGCTGCCG
    36781 TCGCCCGGCA AAGGGACAGG TCAGACTTTC ACGCCTGATG ATCGATGTTG ACGGCGTGGA
    36841 GTTTGTTCTA CCATCTCGTC ACTTTCGTAC AGACAGTGCA GTGAACTCTC GGGCTGTATA
    36901 CGCTACTGAT CGTCGGGCTC CACAAGAAGC CTGTGGCGTT CTTCTTACGA TCAAAGATCG
    36961 TCCTCGCCAA TTGGTAACTA CGGCCATATG GCAGGTACAA GAGCCAGGCG AACAGGTGCG
    37021 AGAATCGCGT CATGTGGTCC AGTGGCTGTT ACCTGAGGAT ATAAGGACGG TGTTAAGTGA
    37081 TGATACCTGG TTATGGCCGG AGGGGGCAGA GACCCCACAA CTCAGTCCAG GAGACTGGCC
    37141 TGTACTGGAT ATTACCCCTT CAACTCACTC ACGGATCGCT CGTCGTGGGT TGACTATCAT
    37201 AGACACCCGC AGCCGGGAAG GACGTATCAG CAGACGCTTT CAGACCTTCC CTCTGGTAGC
    37261 CCTCGCCCCC GACCCACAGT CAACTCGCCT TCCCAACGTA TTTACCCCGC TCAACTAAAT
    37321 GGAGAATTTC ATGATACAAC GCCATCTCCC CGCGCTGGCA CTTGCCATCG CGTCCAGCCT
    37381 TCCCACTGTT GCCAGTGCTT TCACAGTCAA CGTGAACTCC AGTGTTCCGA TAACTACTCA
    37441 GGTTCTGCCT GAGATGGCCA CCATCCAGGC AACGTTGGTC GAAATACTAC AGATGCAGCA
    37501 GGCCACCGGT ACAGCAATCA CACAGAATGC TGACAAGCTC GGCGCGCTGA TTAATCAGGA
    37561 TGGACAGGCC ACCCGTCAGC AAATGATTTT CAATAATGAA ACCCAACGGC TGGAAGAAGC
    37621 TAGACAGAGT TTTTCGGTAC CGGATTCGAT CTGCAGTGAT TCCGCCTCCG GCATTGCGGC
    37681 ACAAAGTAAA CGTGCGTCAG GCAGTACCGC ATCAAAACTC TCCTCCGGCA AAGGCGTTTC
    37741 CAGCTCAGCG GTGCGTAAGA GGATTTCCAC TGCATCAGAA GAGCAGGCCC GGGATGCTTA
    37801 TGACGGTGCG AACGTGCATG CTGCATACTG CACAGCAGCA GAATATGAGC GTTTTGGCGG
    37861 GACGGGGATA TGCCCTGCCG TCAGCAAGAT GCCCGGTGGT GATAGCCAGG TACGTTCGAT
    37921 CTATGGTGGA GCAGGTCCTG AGGGGACGGC ACCGGCACTG TCCTGGACAC AGGAACAAAC
    37981 TGACGCCGCA ATGGCCTACA TGAAAAACAC AGCGCGCCCT TCGGCCGGTC GCACACCGGG
    38041 CAAAGGTGAA GTCAACACAG TAACCGGACG GACGTATGTA GGATTGCTCA ACGAGTACAA
    38101 CGGTATCATC GATGCCGCCT CTGAACCTCA GCTCTCGCTG ATTGCCGACA GTAAGACCAG
    38161 TGAAACCACC CGTGATGCCC TGAAAGAAGC ACTGCAGTCT CCTTCCGCAG CGCAGTATTT
    38221 TGATGATGTG GCTTCACCGG AGGCGAAAGC AAAGGGTTAC ATGAGCCAGC GAGAATTTGA
    38281 ATCGTTTGAG GCCGGACGTC GCTATGCCAA CACAGCCTAT CTCTCTGACT TGCAGCAAAT
    38341 GAACGGGGAT AACCTTATGC GCGAACTCAT CCGTACCACT TCGCAGATGA ACTGGCAACT
    38401 TAACGACATT AAAGAGCTGC TGCGCAAAGG GAACGTTATC GACGGGCAGT TGCTGGCCGC
    38461 CTTTGCACGT CAGTCCTATG CCCCACGGCT GAAACAACTC GAATCAGCCA TAAACCAGGG
    38521 AGCGGCCAAA TGACATCTGA AAAAATAGTC TCACGAAAAA AAAGCCTCAC CGGACGTATC
    38581 ACCATCGGAT TGCTTAGCAT CTTTCTACCT GTACAGGAAA CGAAGTGGTT TCTGCGGTCA
    38641 GCCCGACACA TGACGTCACG TAATCTGGAG CGAATGCGTG ATGCCTTTCC TGAGCTCAAT
    38701 ACCGACGACA AACCGCCTGC GGCGCCTGAC TGGGAAAAAG CCATTGAGGA ATCCGGCTGT
    38761 ACTCCCGAAA AACTGGATAA GGGGTATGTT AGCCAGCGCC GGCGCTGGCG ATTTCTGTTC
    38821 TGGCTTATGG TTATACCCGT TCCGCTTGCG CCACTGACAA CATTCATTAT CGGTGGGAGT
    38881 ATCACAGCGC ACCAGATCAG CACCTGTGTG GTGCTGTTTT CCGGCGCTGG CGTGGCGTGG
    38941 TCAAAAGCGC TAATCGTAAC CTATCGACTG TGGCAGTTAC GCAACCGGCG TGTAAGTCTT
    39001 GCCGAAGGAG GCACCTTTCA ACACTTCATG ACGGAAACAC ATGCCGTACG AGATGCCATT
    39061 CTCAGAAAAT AACGCCCCTC CTCTGCTCCC TATCGCCATC CCGGCATTCA TGTTTTATCC
    39121 GGAGTTACCG TGAAAAATCT CATTCGTGCG CTTTGCGCAG GGCTGCTTAT ACCTGTTACG
    39181 CCGGCACGCG CCGGTGTAAC TTACGATGAC ATAGTCTCTG CAGCGACTAA TGCACAGGAC
    39241 CTCTCCCGGC AGGCACTGGT CACTATCTTC GGCGACGTGG TACTGGACCC TCTCGCCGCC
    39301 GGTAATACCA CGATGATCGG GAATCTGTTT GCGCTGTTTA ACGGGATTAT TGCCGTCCTT
    39361 GCCGTCGTCT GGTTTGTGAT TATTGGCCTG AAGCACATCA ACAAAACGGG GCATCAGGGC
    39421 AAGGTATTCA GTGGTGATCG CGATATCACC AGTACACTGA GTACCGCCTC AGGATTTTTG
    39481 ATGATTATCC CGACAGCCAA TGGCTGGAGC ATGTCTCAGC TCATCATCCT CTGGGGGGCA
    39541 TCGATTATGG GCGTGGGCTC TGCCAACCTG ATGGTGTCCA AAGCTGCAAG TGATATTGCG
    39601 AGCGGCTACT CCCTGACGGT ACAGCCCACT CAGGCCTCGA CCCGCACATC TGCACGCGGT
    39661 ATTTTTGAGA TGCAGTTGTG CAAATACGCC ATCAATACGG CACTGGACGA TTACAGCAGC
    39721 ACAGCCAATT CCACCACAGC AAAAATGACG GAGATATTCG GTTCGTCTGG AGGAAATTAT
    39781 ACCTACCGGG TCACTAACGG CAGTGGAGTG TGTGGCACAG CGACAATCCC GGAACAACAG
    39841 AAATCGGGCT CCTCGTCTGG CTCCGGGAGC TTCTTTAACC CCTTCAGTAA TAGCGACACA
    39901 CGAGAAGTCG TGGACGCACA AAACAAAGCG ATGGAAGCCA TGATCCAGGA TATGGACAGT
    39961 GCGGCCAGCG AGTTTGTGAC AGGGTTTATG AATAAGCGAA CGACCGGCAG CGGCACACTC
    40021 CCGGATATCG AAACCCGCAT TCAGCGGGCT GCCAGCAACT ATGAACAAAC GGTCCAGCGC
    40081 GCGCTGCCGG CACAGAATGA GCAGAATGGC ATTCAGGATG CAGTCAGGAA TTACCTCGAC
    40141 ACATACGGCT GGGCGGCTCT CGGTGCCTGG TACCAGACTT TCGCCACGGC CAACCAGCGC
    40201 CTGACTGAAG TTGCCAGTCG CGCACCAGCG ACCAGTGGGA TGTCCTCTTT AGGGGAAATT
    40261 GGTAGCGGTG ATCTTTTCAG CGCGTTAATG AGTACCTATC GAACTCAGTT GCAGAACTCC
    40321 AGCTATGCTC CCCCTGCAGG TACAACAACA TCGAAAAATG AGTTAAGCGC ATCAGAGGGT
    40381 AATGACCCCA ATAGCATACT CATGAACTCC ATTACCCCAT TTTTCGTAAG CTTAACAAGC
    40441 AATATTGCAA CAAATTATAG TGGGACTGGT ACTACAACAG GACAAGTAAA CCCTTTAGTT
    40501 AAGATGAAAA ACGTTGGGGA TTATACTCTT GTTGCAGCTG AGGGGACTTT GACAGCTTAC
    40561 ACCATCCTAC GTGCTGCGGT TGCAGGGGGG GAATCATCGC TTCTTGGAAA AGTTGTCGAT
    40621 ATGACAGGGG TAATTAGTGC TGTAGATAAA GGGCTTGATG CCATTTCCCC AGCTGTTTAC
    40681 TTCTTGTTAT TACTTATGTT TAGCGCTGGA TTTACACTTT CAATTTACTT GCCATTTATT
    40741 CCGTTTATCT ACTGGATGAC TGGTATTGGT AACTGGATAG TAAGTGTTTT GGTAGGTTGT
    40801 GCAGCTGGAC CTCTGTGGGG GGCCACACAT CTGGGTACGT CTCAGGATAG AGGTAGTCGT
    40861 GCAGCATATG GTTACATCTA CTTTATCGAT ACCATGATTC GTCCCTCACT CATGGTTTTT
    40921 GGATTTTTCT TTGCTTCCGT TGCTATTGTT GCGACCGGAA CTATCCTTCA TGCACTCTTT
    40981 GGCGCCGCGC TGGTCAATGT TCAAGCCAAC TCGTTGACAG GGTTATTCAG CATGGCCGGT
    41041 TTTTTAATGA TTTATGCTCG AATTTGCACG ACACTTGTAT CTAGTATATT TGCATTGCAG
    41101 GCCTATTTAC CTGACTACGT CATTTCCTTC CTTGGTGGTC GGGATGCTGC CAATACCCTT
    41161 GGAAGTATGG CAGGTTCAGT GAAAGATATG TTTGTAGCCG GTGGGCGAAA TATACGCCAT
    41221 ACACCTGGAG TTAATACTAA GGGAATGAAT GGTCCTGGTG AAAATAATAA TGATGGAATA
    41281 AAAAGCTAAT GAGTGGACAT CTATACAGTA TCGCTATAAT ATAGATAACA AAACATAAGG
    41341 AGGGTTGACT ATGAAAGATA GATTCCCTAA GTGGTGGGTT TTATACTCTG TAGCAAAATC
    41401 ATTATTTTTG AAGTTTGGCA TTATCTCATT CGTGCTGATC TTCTTGCTTT GCTCACTTTC
    41461 TATATCAATG GATGAGTTCG TTCGTGCAGA GGCGTATCTA TACGCATTAA CGAGTTGCTT
    41521 TCTGTTAGTC ACTCCGTTTG CTATCAATTA TGCTATAGCC AATAATCGCA AAAAAAAGAT
    41581 CCTTGCTGTT ATTGAGAAAA TCAAGGAAAC AGGGCACTTT AACCCAGCAA GCAGTTCAGA
    41641 AGTCTGGCTC TTCTGGCAGA GTACCTACCT GGGTTTCGAC TTCCAGCAGG GAACGTTTTT
    41701 GTTCATCCGA ATCTATCCAG GTAACGTCAT GGATGTCATT GGTTTCGATG CTTACAGCCT
    41761 TACCAGTACA CAGGTTGAAG ATTCAAAGTT GCGCCTGTTC ACAAAGTTCA CATCGTTACC
    41821 GATGATTCCT ATTGATACCG GCGCTGCATC CAATATTGCT AACCATTTGC ACGCAATGAA
    41881 CAATAAAGGG TACAGCTATA ACTTTAACTT CAACGATGTC GTGAATAAAA AACGTGCCGA
    41941 GATCGAAGCT CTGACAGGAC TACCAGTTCC CGTTCTTGCC TGAAACACAT CAACCACCCT
    42001 CCAATAAATA GCCGGTTTAA TTACCGGCTA TTTTATTTGC GTAGATCATT GCCCTGAAAA
    42061 TTCACCATAA AACAGACAAT GATAATAAAA CAACAATCTA GCTCCTTATT GATTACCACT
    42121 CAAATAAAGG AGATCCATAT CAGATCCACA ATAATTTAAT ATTTAACCAA TCAATATATT
    42181 TTCACCTTCC GTTGTCACCA GTAAACACGC CTGCAGACTT TAGATAAGCC CAGGCGTTGT
    42241 TGCCCTCTTT TATTCAGTTA GTCTTCATCG TTTTTATTTA GGGAGTTTAT CCATGACATC
    42301 CGCTCGCGCG GGAATGACAG ACCCGCTTGA ATTTCTCGGC GCCCTCGCCA TCCTGGGTAT
    42361 TATGATTCTG CTTGTCGCAT GGCTGTATCT GCCCGAGTTT GTGTACTGGT CATGTTTTAT
    42421 TTTGCATATC CTGTGGGGTA TGGCGGACTT TGGCCCCTTC CACACTTGGG CCGCGCCGCG
    42481 CTATAACCTG CTGGCCGTCA CCGCCAACAA TGCCGAATAC GTCACGTACG ATCAGTGGAT
    42541 CAATGTGATG AAGCAGACGA CGGGGATCTT GATGATATTC CTCATACCCC TGTCCACCGC
    42601 ATCCCTGTGG AGCTGGTTAC ACCATCCAGC CCGCAACTGG CAAACACGAC GGGTACTCAA
    42661 CATAAGTACA TTGCCGTTCG CCATGGAATC TATTTCTCCT GCAATTGCCC CCATCCTTAA
    42721 TGAGGGAGAT GCCAGTCGCC TCTTACTGGA TAAACGTCGT CCGGAAAGAC GTCCGGCACA
    42781 AACCCCGGAG GGTTTTGCAG AAGAACATCA ACTCATCAGT AACATGCAGC TCGATGTTGC
    42841 CCGCTGCCGC GCGGTTTTCA TGGCACAGCT GGGACGCCCT CTGAATGGAT GGAAAAGCCT
    42901 CGCGCCGCAC GAAAAAACTC TGTTCGCAAT CTTCGGCCTT CAGTTTTTCC TGGACGATCG
    42961 CCCGGCAGCA AAAGCGCTGA TGGATGACCT GAACCGTTCC TGCCGTCTCA AAAGTCGCCG
    43021 TGATAAGGGT AAATTTTCAG TACCAGTCTA TGCGCTGGCC CGAACAGCCT TTAAGCGTGT
    43081 CATCCAGAGT GAAGGCGCGA AACAGTGGCT GCATGAACAC CATTACGTCA GAAGTGGCAT
    43141 GGTCTGGCTG TACGCACATG ATTTACGGCT GACACCGCCT AACTGGTTAT GGCTCAAGGG
    43201 AGTGGACCGC CCCCTCTTCT ATGCCCTGCA CCGGGCAAAC ACCACCAAAG GATTTATTGA
    43261 AGGAGCGGGG ATCGTCGCCG TCGCCCGCAC CGAGAGCGAG GCTATCCGGC TTGGCCTGCC
    43321 CTGCCCGCAG GCCTGCGTCG ATGAAGCCAT TGAAGGGCTG CGCATCGATA TGCTGTCCCT
    43381 GGGGCTAATC TGGGACGAAC CTCAGCCAGA CCGCGACCGC AGGCGTCGCA TCCGGACCAA
    43441 CTGGTCACTG ACGGAAGATG TCATCACTCG CCCGGGAGGC GACGACGATC TCCTCTTCTG
    43501 AAAATCCGCA CATTTCTGAT ACTGATTAAC TTACTGTCTA CCGGAGTCTC CTTATGTCGC
    43561 AGGAAAGCAC CTACACCACC TTTCGTTGTA ACGACACCAT TGTGGTTTTA CATCAACACG
    43621 AACACCGCGT TCCTCAGGCC CTGCTCACCT TCCATGAACC ACAGCGTATG GCCATTCACG
    43681 ATAAAAAACT GATTGCTTTT TACGCATATT CAAACGAAGT CGTGACGCTT CTTGATGACC
    43741 CGATGCACGA TGCTGCAGAA GTCTTCAACA CCATCGCGCG GCAACTCAAA ACGCAGAGTA
    43801 AGGCCGTGAT GAAACGCCGT ATTACCGCCC TTGCCCTGCT TGTCGGCGGC GCGCTGATCG
    43861 CTTCCTCGTT ATGGCTCATG GGAACAAACA ACCATTCTTC ACTCAATGTT AGTAGCACAA
    43921 ACCTGACAGT ACCTGCAGAG CCAGCTCCTG TTCAGCCACT ACAGCCTTCT GCTGTTCAGG
    43981 GACGACCTAA AATGACGGTT CTCCCGGCGA CAGGCAATAC AGTCAGCCAC GCTGCACAGG
    44041 CTGAATCAGT CAACATGCAG AATATTATGA AGGAAAGTCA TAACGCCTTA CCGGCCTCGC
    44101 CTTCTGAAGC CCTGCAGACG GCAGCGACAC CGGTAACACC ACCCACGCCG GTAAAAACAG
    44161 AAGCAACGGA GCAGTCAGCC CGACAGAAAA TGGTAGGTAT ACTGAAGCGC AGTGCCGATC
    44221 GGGGTCTGTT CACCATCCCA CTATCTACCG GGCATGAACG TACGCTGTAT GCCTTCCTCG
    44281 ATCCAACCTG TGCGGTTTGC AAAAGCATGG AACCGGCAAT CGAACAGCTG GCACAGTATT
    44341 ACAATGTGGT CATTTTCCCT GTATCGGTAG TCAATGACGG TGGCGATGCC GTAGATAAAA
    44401 TCGTTCCGGT ATTGTGCGGG AAAGACCAGA CTACCCGCGC TGTGGCATGG AGCGATCTTT
    44461 TCCGTCCGGA TGCAGGTATG CCGGTTCCGG GACAGGCAAC ATCTTCACAG GTGAGCGCAG
    44521 ACTGTTCCGT GTCGGCTCAG GCCGTAGTGG CCGTAAACGA TACGGGTTTC CGCACGTTCG
    44581 GATTTTCAGG TACGCCGACC GTGCTGACTG ACACGGGCAT TCGTCTGGCA ACAGGCATGC
    44641 TGGCCGCGCC GGATAAAATT GCTCACTTCC TGCAAATTAC CGATCCAATG TCACCAGAAC
    44701 AGGCCGACCG TTTTGTGAAT TCCCTCGGCA TCCAGGAGTA ACCCATGAAT AATACGCCCG
    44761 TAAATCAGGC GCTCATGACA CGCAGTGCCT GGAACTCGCC CGTTCTTGAG CTTATGCGCG
    44821 ACCACCTGCT GTATGCCGGC ATTATGGCAG GAAGTGTGGT GGCGGGATTT ATCTGGCCGC
    44881 TCGCCATACC GCTGTTGCTT TTACTGGCCA TTGTGGCCAG CATCAGCTTC GGCACCCACC
    44941 GCTGGCGTAT GCCGATGCGA ATGCCTGTCC ACCTTAATAA AACAGACCCG TCAGAAGACA
    45001 GGAAGGCCCG GCGCAGTCTG TTCAGCGTAT TTCCCTCACT GTTTCAGTAC GAAACAACGC
    45061 AGGAAAGCAA AGGTAAGGGG ATATTCTACA TTGGCTATAA GCGCATGAAC GATATCGGGC
    45121 GCGAGCTGTG GCTCACCCTT GATGATCTGA CCCGCCATGT GATGTTCTTT GCCTCGACCG
    45181 GTGGCGGGAA AACTGAAACC ATCTATGCGT GGATGCTCAA TTCATTTTGC TGGGGACGGG
    45241 GCTTCACCTT TGTTGACGGC AAGGCGCAGA ACGACACGGC GCGCACCTGC TACTATCTGG
    45301 CTCGCCGCTT TGGGCGTGAG GATGATGTGG AGTACATCAA CTTCATGAAC AGCGGCATGT
    45361 CCCGCAGCGA GATGATCCAG AACGGCGATA AAAGCCGGCC CCAGTCTCAC CAGTGGAACC
    45421 CCTTCTGTTA TAGCACTGAG GCCTTTGTTG CAGAGACAAT GCAATCAATG CTGCCGACCA
    45481 ACGTGCAGGG GGGAGAATGG CAGTCCAGAG CGATTGCAAT GAACAAGGCG CTGGTCTTTG
    45541 GCACAAAGTT TTACTGTGTC CGTGAAAACA AAACCATGTC ACTGCAGCTG TTGCGCGAGT
    45601 TTATGCCGCT GGAAAAACTG GCCGGGCTTT ACTGCCGTGC CGTGGATGAT CAGTGGCCAG
    45661 AAGAAGCGGT TTCTCCACTC TATAATTATC TGGTAGACGT ACCGGGTTTC GACATGGCCA
    45721 CCGTGCGCCA GCCTTCAGCC TGGACAGAAG AGCCGCGCAA GCAGCACAGC TACCTGACGG
    45781 GGCAGTTTCT GGAAACCTTC AACACCTTCA CCGAAACGTT CGGCAATATC TTCGCGGAGG
    45841 ATGCCGGCGA CATCGATATT CGCGACAGTA TTCACAGCGA CCGCATACTC CTGGTGTTGA
    45901 TCCCGGCCAT GAATACGTCT CAGCACACAA CCTCCGCACT GGGGAGAATG TTTGTGACCC
    45961 AGCAGAGCAT GATCCTGGCC CGTGACCTTG GACACAGGCT GGAAGGGCTG GACTCCGACG
    46021 CGCTTGAAAT CACCAAATAC AAAGGCAAAT TCCCCTACAT GAATTATCTC GATGAGGTGG
    46081 GCGCCTACTA CACTGAGCGA ATAGCCGTGC AGGCTACACA GGTACGCTCT CTGGATTTCG
    46141 CACTCGTAAT GATGAGTCAG GATCAGGAGC GCATTGAAAA CCAGACGTCA GCGGCCAACG
    46201 TCGCCACCCT GATGCAGAAC GCCGGCACCA AAGTCGCCGG AAAAATCGTG AGTGATGATA
    46261 AGACGGCAAG AACAATCAGT AATGCCGCAG GACAGGAAGC CCGGGCGAAC ATGGTCAGCC
    46321 TGCAGCGACA GGACGGCCTC ATTGGCACCT CCTGGATCGA TGGCGACCAC ATCAATATCC
    46381 AGATGGAGAA CAAAATCAAT GTGCAGGATC TGATTAAGCT GCAGCCAGGT GAGAACTACA
    46441 CGGTGTTTCA GGGCGATCCG GTTCCCGGAG CATCTTTCTA CATCGAGCCT CAGGACAAAA
    46501 CCTGCAATGC GCCCGTCATT ATCAACCGGT ATATCACGAT TAACCCACCG ACCCTAAAAC
    46561 ACCTGCGCAG ACTTGTCCCG CGTACCGCAC AGCGCCGTCT TCCGGCACCG GAGAACGTCA
    46621 GCAGAATCAT AGGTGTTCTG ACAGAAAAGC CGTCACGCCG GCGTAAAGCG GCCAGAACTG
    46681 AACCCTGGAA GATAATCGAT ACCTTTCAGC AGCGTCTGGC CAATCGCCAG GAAGCGCACA
    46741 ACCTGATGAC AGAATATGAC ATGGACCACC GCGGGCGGGA AGAAAATCTC TGGGCAGAAG
    46801 CGCTGGAGAT AATCAGCACA ACCACGATGG CGGAACGTAC AATCCGCTAC ATCACGCTCA
    46861 ATAAACCTGA GTCGGAATCG GCGGAAGTAA ACGCAGAAGA CATTCAGCTG GCACCGGATG
    46921 CAATATTGAG AAACCTGACA CTCCCACAAC CCGCCAGTGT TCCTCCGGCC CGGCATCGAA
    46981 ACGAGCCATT AATCCCTCCT AAACAGACAG ATTCACCACA GCCAGATATG GAATGGCCAG
    47041 AGTGACAGAT CAAAAATTTG TCGGCTTTCA GGAACTGCTG CCGATAATCA AAATGATATA
    47101 GCATGAAAGG AAATGAAATG AAGAAACTAA TATTTGCCGC ACTCTTTGGT TTTTCAGCCG
    47161 TTGCCGCTGC AGCGCCCCAA CCTGTTGTAG ACGCCAATGC CGTGGCGCAA CTGACTGAAA
    47221 TCCGTAACAT CCTCCTCTCG AACCAGCAGA AAGTGTACTC CTGCTCGGAT GGCGAAAAAA
    47281 TTTATACTGT CGGACTGCAC ATAAAACATG ACGGTTCGGA ATACAAATGT GTTTTAAAGA
    47341 ATGACCATGC TGAATGGGAA GTCGTCCCGC GCATTGTATT CAACTAAAAA AGGCCGCGAA
    47401 AGCGGCCTTT TTTGTTTCTG GCAAATGAAC AGGTTTTTAC TAAAAAAATC AGCTTCTTAC
    47461 GCCAGTAGTT TGAAGTCGAT AGCCCTCAGC ACGTTTGGAA AGCGTTCCTT TAGTGTTTTC
    47521 TTCACTTTGA AAAGAATGAC CATCAGGTTC TTCAATAAAT TTAAGGACAT AAAAATAGTG
    47581 AACATTTTGA TGCTCAAAGT AGGAGTAAAA CATAAGGCTA TCACTACTTC TTTTAGACTG
    47641 TTCACTCTGC TTCCAGCGAT TGATATCCCA GTCATTCGTG CCGTCAAAGA CATGCAAATG
    47701 ATGGAGTTTT TCACGCTTCG CTATCGGCTT GGGGAAAAAA TTAGGCAAAT CTTTACCAAA
    47761 CAAGTCAACT GCAGTAAGAA ACTCCATTTG CACATGGTCT TGAGGGCGAG GAATATTACC
    47821 GAGATCCGCA CTTATTGTTT TGTATTCAAT GAAATCTTTG TAAATGTCCT GAAAGTCATT
    47881 AAGGCGTTCT TCAGGAATAT CCAGCTTAGC ATCTACGGCA AAGACAAGCT TGTGCCCATC
    47941 ACCTGAAGTT GATTCCATTC TCATACAACT TACATCCATG AGGTTTATGC CTTGTGCAAT
    48001 TTTCGCTCTG GTTTGATAGT CCCCTGGGCA GAAGGAACTC GCAACTGACG AACAGCCGCA
    48061 GCTAAGCGGA GCATTTTTTC ATTACTGGCG TCACCGACAC CGGGTCTTTG TTTAACAGCC
    48121 ATTTTCACTA TCTCCTTGCC GTTTTTTACG GCTATCAGGC TGGCCTGACA GAACTTAACC
    48181 TCAAGAGATG AAGTTCTTTT ATGCACTAAT AATAGCATAC CTCCCCCTCC AGGCATCAAG
    48241 CTGTTTACGA AACATACGTT ACGCGCTAAA GGGCGGGCTC TTACGCACAA ATAGATAGGA
    48301 ATTTTAATCT TTACAGCGGT GAAGGCGGCT TCCAGCTTGA CCCAGGCTCA TTACGCGCGG
    48361 GTTCCGAATT ACTAACCTGA CTCATCGTTT CAGAAAAACG AATTTCACTT TCAACACGTA
    48421 CCTGGTCGAC GTCCGGCCGC GAGATCTGGT ATTCACCTTC ATCACGGTGA TTCACATTGT
    48481 GCCATGCCAC CATTTTGGCA AATGCCGTAT TGAACTGTTC ATCATTCCCT TCTGGTGCCA
    48541 TCGCGACGGT CGGAGAACGG CTGAAGAGAA CCGGTGCGAC CTTGATCATA TCCCGCTTAA
    48601 GCGCATCATA ATCGCCGGTG TTTCGGAAAA TAACCCTGTC GCCATAGTCG GTACAAATGT
    48661 GACGACCTGT CTCCGGATCA CGGAACTGGA CGCGACCATT TTTCTTCAGT GAAGCCTGCA
    48721 GGCCAGGAAC ACCGGAATAT ATCGGTGTTC CGCCAGGTTC ACAAATAACA ACACATCTGC
    48781 TGTCTGTCGT GGCTTTCACC GCATTACCAC GACGATCCCT GTAATCCCAT CCTCTCAGCT
    48841 GCGATATCGC AGCCTTGTCA CCTTTCACCG CTTCTGCTTC CACCCACTGC CGGTAAGACG
    48901 GCGGATACCA TTTCCCCTGT CCAATGAGTT CAGCACGTTC AGCCTTCATA GCTTCTTTCA
    48961 GCGTAATCAG TGCCTGCATG CGTTGCAGTT CTGCAATATG GTAATGCAGC TTCCTCACCA
    49021 GAGGGTCACG ATGTTCGATG CGGATGCGCG CTTTACGCAT CCGGCATTCA TCATGAATCA
    49081 CCTGGTAGCG TTCACGACCA TGCAAATCAG GACGCTGCCA GTTAGCCCGC CAGGCAGCAT
    49141 AGCGGGCTTT CAGATCTTCT CTCGCAGCTG CGCGCGCTTC ACGGCGCTGG CGACGCAATT
    49201 CAGGATCACG CTTCATGCAC GGAATATCAC GATCACTCAC GGCCAGCTCA GGGTTGTAAC
    49261 GGCTTACTGG CTTAATACGT TTAAAGATGT CTGCCGGAAC CGGAACAAAC GAACCTGCAT
    49321 GAGGTTCCGC ACGCGCGAGC GTCAGATCAG GATGAACATG ACTTGCCTTA ACAGGCGTCT
    49381 GTTCGCGATT GTAAGCATCC ATGACTACCA GCCCCTGCTG CTCACGCACT AACAGCAACC
    49441 CTTGTTTCGC AAACTGCTCA TGACAGCGTT CCCAGGAAAA ATGTTTACTG CTGATCAGCG
    49501 TTTCAATCTC CTGACGACAG TGCGAAATCG CATAGCCCCA GAGGCTTTCC TTGTCGGAGA
    49561 AAATCTCACG TTTCAGTGCT CCCTGCGGGC CCGAACCTGT ACGCAGTTTA CGCCATTCCC
    49621 GATCGGAAAC CGGAGTGGGT TCCAGACCGC CGCCGGTGAA CTGCTCTGCA GGTGGAACCT
    49681 GCTGGAAAAT GTCTTTCGGT ACCGGCTGCC AGCCACCTTT ATACGAGTTC AGGACTGCTT
    49741 TCGTCAGCGC TGGCCACACA CGTTCTGCCC TGACGGGGGT GCGCGTTGGA TCATATCCAT
    49801 CACAGATAAC CAGTCGGTCA TGTTGTTCTT TCAGATACAA ACCAGACTGT GCCAGAAGCG
    49861 TATGTACAGA CTGTATAGTT CGCTGAGACG GGTCCTGATC AAGCGCAATC AGCGGTGCAC
    49921 GTAAACGGGC AATCGCATAG TCAGATAAGG ATTCTTTCTC TGTCATACGT TCAGGACGCG
    49981 ACGACACAAT AATCTTGTCT GGTTCGTAGC GACCCACAGC CGGAACTTGC GCAAAAATAT
    50041 CCTGTGCAGG TGGAATAAAC TCACCCATTT TACGAATAAG TTTATCGGTA TCGAAGGCGT
    50101 GACCAAATGC AGAAAGCGTA ACGCCAGGGC GTTCTCTGTT CCAGCCATCC TTCACTTTAA
    50161 GCTCACCGTT ATCCGCTGAC AGGAACAAAC CTTCTTTAGC AAAACGCTGA TGGAGAGAAG
    50221 ACCAGTCAGT CACAGGTGCT TCCCGTAAAC CGGCTATAGC AGTGTCAGCG ATGTATTCTC
    50281 TCAGGCTCTG AATACGACCA CGCTTCCAGG CACTTTGACG ATCACGTTCA ATCGAAGTAC
    50341 GTCGAACAAT ACGATTGTCA GGTGAAATCA CATAGCACCC ATTATCGGGC GAAAAGCCAT
    50401 GCTTAAGCTC CAGCTCACGG CAGGCCTTAC TCAGTTTTTC CTGGCTGTAA GCGAGACGGT
    50461 TAAGATAACC GGTCTCCGGG TGAACGCGGT TTACAGCGAT GTGAACATGC AGATTATCCG
    50521 TGTCAGTGTG AACGGCAGAG ACGAACTGAT GGCCGGCTAA TCCTAGGCGG GAAAGCGTAT
    50581 GGCTGACCGA ATCATAAATC TGTTCTGGAC GTGGGCTTTC ATGCGACTGC CAGCTCAGAA
    50641 TATAGTGGAA TACAGGATCA CTTTTGTTAT GGGCGAACTT CGCTTTACGG GCAGAGAACT
    50701 CCATCTCTTC GGCTGCGCTT TCAATTGACG TACAGTTGTG GAAACAGGTC ACGCCGTAAA
    50761 AATTTACCCA TTCACTGCCG TCCGGCATCA CGTCAACAAG CGAGATAAAC GACTCATCAC
    50821 GCAGTTTCGT GGCATAATCA ACAAGACGAG AAAAGCGACT TCTGTGCGGC ATTTCCGGTT
    50881 TTGTTCCGGA TGCTTTAACA GCTTCCATCA AATCATCATC GCGCGGTTCG TCACGAACAG
    50941 AAACGTAAGA CACCAGGTCC CCAAAGGAGG ACTTTCCGTC TTGTCGTTTC GGTGGAATAA
    51001 CCGGGATCAT GATGTTCTTC TTATCTCCGT TCTAGTCATT GCTCATGAGT GTTTTTCTGA
    51061 GCGTGGTGGA CAGTTCTGAT ATTGCTACAA GGACCGTGGA GTATTCTTTA TCCCCGACTC
    51121 TTTTCCCTTC AACAAACAGA TGCTTTTGCA GTCTTCCCAG CCTCAGTAAC TCGTTCATAA
    51181 AGCTGTCATC GATGAGTGGA ATTACCTTCC TATTCATCGC AGCGTTACGG ATATAAGCCG
    51241 ATACGCTTTG CCCAACTTCC TCCGCTTTCT GTTCAATCTC TTCGATTTCA TCCGGCGTGA
    51301 ATCTAAGGGT CTTGATTACG GTTTTTTGCC GTTTATCACT TCCCCTTCGG GATGCTTTGT
    51361 CGCTCATATA TGCTCCTTAC TCGGGTGTCG GGGCGGAGCC CTGACCAGGT GGTATTTGTA
    51421 ATATCGTGCG TGCGCGGTAT TACAAATGCA CATCCTGTCC CGCTTTTTCG GCCATTATAC
    51481 GCTTCGCTGT CTGTTTCGCC TAGTGGCGAT TTGACGGCAT CGGCAGTGCG GAGCACTGCC
    51541 ACTTTTATGG AAGAACTGAT ATGATTTTCA GGATTTTAAA TATTTATGAG GTTTTCTATG
    51601 AGCAGGAAGA ATTTTTATTC AGACGAAGAT ATTGCACTGG CAAGAGAGGC GCTTTCCGGA
    51661 CTTCCTGATT TAACGCCTCA GAGAAAAACA CAGAAAGAAT TTCTGGACGG CATTAAGGAT
    51721 ATGCTTCTGG CACTGATAAG AACAAAAGGA TACACAGTGT CTGACATTAA AGAGACATTA
    51781 AAATCCAGTG GTTATGAAAT CAGTGAAAAG GCGCTGCGTG AATTAGTCCG CGATGCAGGA
    51841 AAAGCGAAAG ACAGAAGGAA AGCAACCAGA AAACCGGCCG TAAAGACGGA ACCTCTTCAG
    51901 GAGTAACAGG CGCAGAATAT TTTGTTATCT GCCGGACGAT CCTGTGCAGA CAGATTCGAT
    51961 ACCTGTCTGC ACCATTTTAT CCCGGTCAGG ATTTGAGTGC TTTCATCATT TCTGCCATTC
    52021 CCCACAAAGC ACGGTTAAGT TTGACATCCC CGTCAATGCC GGTCACAGCA CGCGTGCGTT
    52081 GTCTTTTCCC CTGCGCCGTT CTCCCCAGAA GGCCACCCTT CGTCATGTTC TCCTGAACAC
    52141 GCTGATACGT CGTCCAAAGG TCATTTGACT TGTCTTCATT GCGGCGAATA TTGAGTAAAT
    52201 CGGATGGTGC CAGTGGGATG TGCTTTCCTT CGAAATTTTC ATCATAACGC CAGCCCAGCG
    52261 CAGTCTGTGC AAAAATTTCC TGCTCCTCGC GTGTCAGCGC TGTACCTTTC ATAATTTCTC
    52321 TCGACTCGGT GATTTCGTCG AAAATCCCCA GAACCTCGTA TGCCCCTTCT ATGACCTGTC
    52381 CCACGACATC ACCTTTGTGC GGAACCCGGA TCTCCCCGAA CGTCTGCCCG CAAATCATCC
    52441 CGTTGGTGCA GACGAACCGG AACATTCCCG GAATCATCTG GTAGCTACTG CTGCCATCAT
    52501 GACTGTTCAG AAGAATAATT TCCGGCACTT CTTTACCAGT AATCTGCCCG GCACGACGCA
    52561 GACGCATCAT ATGTTTGGTG TGATCCCGTT TGCCCTCATC GCGGGTACGT GTCTGGCAGG
    52621 CAAAGAACGG CAGGAAACCT TCATTACGCA ATTTTTCCAG TACAGTGATG GTCGGGATAC
    52681 AGGTATATCG TTCACTACGT GAATCATGCT TGTCCTCGGC AAAAATACTC GGAACAACAT
    52741 GCATCAGTTC ATCGTTCGTC AATGGACGCT CGAGACGGAT GACATTCATT GATGCAAAAC
    52801 GAGATGCTAA ACGGGCCATA GTGATTCTCC TCATGATGAT AAAAAAATTG CTTCTGCCGT
    52861 CGCCTTTTTG ATGATGATTC ACCATCGCGG GTGGCCGTTC CCGTGATAAA GCGAACGGCC
    52921 TGACCTGCAA GGAGGAGATG TAAGGGTGCA GCAGGAAGCC GCAGCGCAAG CGACCAGAGG
    52981 GAGTGCGAAC GGGTGAGTGA TGTCCCCTTT CATAGACTCC GGGTCGGGCC AGAGTCTTTC
    53041 ACGGGTAAGG CAGCACGCGG TGAGCAAAGT ACTCAAAAGG TGAAGCTGGA ATTAAGCCAG
    53101 CGGGCGAAGC CCGTTTCCTT TCTGGGGCCG ATAGCGGCCC CAGTCAGGGC GGCGCTGACG
    53161 GAACGGCAGC TGCAAGCCCG TGCGCCGGAG ATGGGGAATT ATGACCGGCT CTTCCGGGCG
    53221 AATACTTACC ATTCAAAAAC AGGTGCGCCT TCCACATGAT CGCCCACGGC AGAGAAGTGG
    53281 ATCATGCTGA CATCGGCCTG ACGAATTGCG CAAAAGATGA ATGCACGTGT GGTTCTCGAA
    53341 ATACCCATTT TTTTCAGTCT GTGTAACGGG TTAGTAACGG CATCGAGCCG AATCAGGTAG
    53401 CCCACTCCGG TATTCATTAA CCACCCGCTG TCTTCATCCC AGAACACGAT GTTGTCGAGA
    53461 ATATTATGAT CTTCCAGTGT GATGTGATTG ATGCAACACT CCAGGACAGG GCGCATCATC
    53521 ATGCGTGAAA GCACAACACG AGGTCCCCAT TTCAGAGAGT CGGTAACATC GTTCCATGAC
    53581 CACTCTTCAT CATCAGGAAC GGGAAGCGTC AGCAACCTGA AAGGTACACC AATTTTTTCT
    53641 GCAAGAATTT CTCCCATTCC GATAACAGGA TCATCACGTT CATTAAGGTC ACAGCACGCA
    53701 ATAAATTCAC CGTTCAGGTA AATGGC
//
