# Supplementary material for: De novo synthesis of a conjugative system from human gut metagenomic data for targeted delivery of Cas9 antimicrobials
Source: bioRxiv preprint, doi:10.1101/2023.05.10.540216, version 1 (2023-05-10)
Supplement: Data S6 [file 540216_file17.txt]

LOCUS       p298-ori                 3058 bp ds-DNA     circular     01-MAY-2023
DEFINITION  .
FEATURES             Location/Qualifiers
     CDS             153..1013
                     /label="AmpR"
     rep_origin      1108..1959
                     /label="pBR322deltaROM"
     misc_feature    2084..3057
                     /label="oriT_insert"
     misc_feature    2445..2542
                     /label="predicted_oriT"
ORIGIN
        1 CATCAAATTA AGCAGAAGGC CATCCTGACG GATGGCCTTT TTGCGTTTCT ACAAACTCTT
       61 TTTGTTTATT TTTCTAAATA CATTCAAATA TGTATCCGCT CATGAGACAA TAACCCTGAT
      121 AAATGCTTCA ATAATATTGA AAAAGGAAGA GTATGAGTAT TCAACATTTC CGTGTCGCCC
      181 TTATTCCCTT TTTTGCGGCA TTTTGCCTTC CTGTTTTTGC TCACCCAGAA ACGCTGGTGA
      241 AAGTAAAAGA TGCTGAAGAT CAGTTGGGTG CACGAGTGGG TTACATCGAA CTGGATCTCA
      301 ACAGCGGTAA GATCCTTGAG AGTTTTCGCC CCGAAGAACG TTTTCCAATG ATGAGCACTT
      361 TTAAAGTTCT GCTATGTGGC GCGGTATTAT CCCGTGTTGA CGCCGGGCAA GAGCAACTCG
      421 GTCGCCGCAT ACACTATTCT CAGAATGACT TGGTTGAGTA CTCACCAGTC ACAGAAAAGC
      481 ATCTTACGGA TGGCATGACA GTAAGAGAAT TATGCAGTGC TGCCATAACC ATGAGTGATA
      541 ACACTGCGGC CAACTTACTT CTGACAACGA TCGGAGGACC GAAGGAGCTA ACCGCTTTTT
      601 TGCACAACAT GGGGGATCAT GTAACTCGCC TTGATCGTTG GGAACCGGAG CTGAATGAAG
      661 CCATACCAAA CGACGAGCGT GACACCACGA TGCCTACAGC AATGGCAACA ACGTTGCGCA
      721 AACTATTAAC TGGCGAACTA CTTACTCTAG CTTCCCGGCA ACAATTAATA GACTGGATGG
      781 AGGCGGATAA AGTTGCAGGA CCACTTCTGC GCTCGGCCCT TCCGGCTGGC TGGTTTATTG
      841 CTGATAAATC TGGAGCCGGT GAGCGTGGGT CTCGCGGTAT CATTGCAGCA CTGGGGCCAG
      901 ATGGTAAGCC CTCCCGTATC GTAGTTATCT ACACGACGGG GAGTCAGGCA ACTATGGATG
      961 AACGAAATAG ACAGATCGCT GAGATAGGTG CCTCACTGAT TAAGCATTGG TAACTGTCAG
     1021 ACCAAGTTTA CTCATATATA CTTTAGATTG ATTTAAAACT TCATTTTTAA TTTAAAAGGA
     1081 TCTAGGTGAA GATCCTTTTT GATAATCTCA TGACCAAAAT CCCTTAACGT GAGTTTTCGT
     1141 TCCACTGAGC GTCAGACCCC GTAGAAAAGA TCAAAGGATC TTCTTGAGAT CCTTTTTTTC
     1201 TGCGCGTAAT CTGCTGCTTG CAAACAAAAA AACCACCGCT ACCAGCGGTG GTTTGTTTGC
     1261 CGGATCAAGA GCTACCAACT CTTTTTCCGA AGGTAACTGG CTTCAGCAGA GCGCAGATAC
     1321 CAAATACTGT CCTTCTAGTG TAGCCGTAGT TAGGCCACCA CTTCAAGAAC TCTGTAGCAC
     1381 CGCCTACATA CCTCGCTCTG CTAATCCTGT TACCAGTGGC TGCTGCCAGT GGCGATAAGT
     1441 CGTGTCTTAC CGGGTTGGAC TCAAGACGAT AGTTACCGGA TAAGGCGCAG CGGTCGGGCT
     1501 GAACGGGGGG TTCGTGCACA CAGCCCAGCT TGGAGCGAAC GACCTACACC GAACTGAGAT
     1561 ACCTACAGCG TGAGCTATGA GAAAGCGCCA CGCTTCCCGA AGGGAGAAAG GCGGACAGGT
     1621 ATCCGGTAAG CGGCAGGGTC GGAACAGGAG AGCGCACGAG GGAGCTTCCA GGGGGAAACG
     1681 CCTGGTATCT TTATAGTCCT GTCGGGTTTC GCCACCTCTG ACTTGAGCGT CGATTTTTGT
     1741 GATGCTCGTC AGGGGGGCGG AGCCTATGGA AAAACGCCAG CAACGCGGCC TTTTTACGGT
     1801 TCCTGGCCTT TTGCTGGCCT TTTGCTCACA TGTTCTTTCC TGCGTTATCC CCTGATTCTG
     1861 TGGATAACCG TATTACCGCC TTTGAGTGAG CTGATACCGC TCGCCGCAGC CGAACGACCG
     1921 AGCGCAGCGA GTCAGTGAGC GAGGAAGCGG AAGAGCGCCT GATGCGGTAT TTTCTCCTTA
     1981 CGCATCTGTG CGGTATTTCA CACCGCATAA TTTTGTTAAA ATTCGCGTTA AATTTTTGTT
     2041 AAATCAGCTC ATTTTTTAAC CAATAGGCCG AAATCGGCAA AATGATGTTC TTCTTATCTC
     2101 CGTTCTAGTC ATTGCTCATG AGTGTTTTTC TGAGCGTGGT GGACAGTTCT GATATTGCTA
     2161 CAAGGACCGT GGAGTATTCT TTATCCCCGA CTCTTTTCCC TTCAACAAAC AGATGCTTTT
     2221 GCAGTCTTCC CAGCCTCAGT AACTCGTTCA TAAAGCTGTC ATCGATGAGT GGAATTACCT
     2281 TCCTATTCAT CGCAGCGTTA CGGATATAAG CCGATACGCT TTGCCCAACT TCCTCCGCTT
     2341 TCTGTTCAAT CTCTTCGATT TCATCCGGCG TGAATCTAAG GGTCTTGATT ACGGTTTTTT
     2401 GCCGTTTATC ACTTCCCCTT CGGGATGCTT TGTCGCTCAT ATATGCTCCT TACTCGGGTG
     2461 TCGGGGCGGA GCCCTGACCA GGTGGTATTT GTAATATCGT GCGTGCGCGG TATTACAAAT
     2521 GCACATCCTG TCCCGCTTTT TCGGCCATTA TACGCTTCGC TGTCTGTTTC GCCTAGTGGC
     2581 GATTTGACGG CATCGGCAGT GCGGAGCACT GCCACTTTTA TGGAAGAACT GATATGATTT
     2641 TCAGGATTTT AAATATTTAT GAGGTTTTCT ATGAGCAGGA AGAATTTTTA TTCAGACGAA
     2701 GATATTGCAC TGGCAAGAGA GGCGCTTTCC GGACTTCCTG ATTTAACGCC TCAGAGAAAA
     2761 ACACAGAAAG AATTTCTGGA CGGCATTAAG GATATGCTTC TGGCACTGAT AAGAACAAAA
     2821 GGATACACAG TGTCTGACAT TAAAGAGACA TTAAAATCCA GTGGTTATGA AATCAGTGAA
     2881 AAGGCGCTGC GTGAATTAGT CCGCGATGCA GGAAAAGCGA AAGACAGAAG GAAAGCAACC
     2941 AGAAAACCGG CCGTAAAGAC GGAACCTCTT CAGGAGTAAC AGGCGCAGAA TATTTTGTTA
     3001 TCTGCCGGAC GATCCTGTGC AGACAGATTC GATACCTGTC TGCACCATTT TATCCCGG
//
