# Supplementary material for: De novo synthesis of a conjugative system from human gut metagenomic data for targeted delivery of Cas9 antimicrobials
Source: bioRxiv preprint, doi:10.1101/2023.05.10.540216, version 1 (2023-05-10)
Supplement: Data S4 [file 540216_file18.txt]

LOCUS       pCitro-AGE            63104 bp ds-DNA     circular     06-MAY-2023
DEFINITION  .
FEATURES             Location/Qualifiers
     CDS             1327..1866
                     /label="nusG"
     CDS             2104..2781
                     /label="hypothetical orf"
     CDS             3135..3467
                     /label="hypothetical orf"
     CDS             3692..4030
                     /label="hypothetical orf"
     CDS             4046..5137
                     /label="pili assembly chaperone"
     misc_feature    4414..9281
                     /label="Tile 2 - PmeI"
     CDS             5134..5574
                     /label="pilM"
     CDS             5589..7265
                     /label="pilN"
     CDS             7267..8571
                     /label="pilO2"
     CDS             8516..9055
                     /label="pilP"
     CDS             9058..10617
                     /label="ATP-binding protein (pilF)"
     misc_feature    9196..13985
                     /label="Tile 3 - PmeI"
     CDS             10583..11704
                     /label="pilR"
     CDS             11673..12332
                     /label="pilX"
     CDS             12342..12899
                     /label="pilT"
     CDS             12884..13558
                     /label="prepillin peptidase"
     CDS             13540..14778
                     /label="pilV"
     misc_feature    13887..18812
                     /label="Tile 4 - PmeI"
     CDS             14926..15534
                     /label="hypothetical orf"
     CDS             15781..16515
                     /label="hypothetical orf)"
     CDS             16617..17825
                     /label="traF"
     CDS             17958..18431
                     /label="traH/dotD lipoprotein"
     CDS             18428..19234
                     /label="traI)"
     misc_feature    18579..23238
                     /label="Tile 5 - PmeI"
     CDS             19444..20406
                     /label="traJ"
     CDS             20731..21270
                     /label="hypothetical orf"
     CDS             21501..26120
                     /label="traC"
     misc_feature    23041..27684
                     /label="Tile 6 - PmeI"
     CDS             26138..26488
                     /label="traL"
     CDS             26494..27195
                     /label="traM"
     CDS             27206..28189
                     /label="traN"
     misc_feature    27209..32186
                     /label="Tile 7 - PmeI"
     CDS             28189..29505
                     /label="traO"
     CDS             29486..30259
                     /label="traP"
     CDS             30259..30783
                     /label="traQ"
     CDS             30817..31221
                     /label="traR"
     CDS             31267..32085
                     /label="traT"
     misc_feature    31972..36844
                     /label="Tile 8 - PmeI"
     CDS             complement(32384..33616)
                     /label="hypothetical orf"
     CDS             33696..36749
                     /label="traU"
     misc_feature    36645..41539
                     /label="Tile 9 - PmeI"
     CDS             36749..37318
                     /label="traV"
     CDS             37319..38533
                     /label="traW"
     CDS             38530..39072
                     /label="traX"
     CDS             39313..41289
                     /label="traY"
     misc_feature    41331..45953
                     /label="Tlle 10 - PmeI"
     CDS             41351..41983
                     /label="ExcA"
     CDS             42293..43501
                     /label="trbA"
     CDS             43554..44741
                     /label="trbB"
     CDS             44745..47045
                     /label="trbC"
     misc_feature    45814..50492
                     /label="Tile 11 - PmeI"
     CDS             47449..47979
                     /label="hypothetical orf"
     CDS             complement(48311..51010)
                     /label="relaxase/nikB"
     misc_feature    50247..54013
                     /label="Tile 12 - PmeI"
     CDS             complement(51032..51367)
                     /label="nikA"
     misc_feature    51369..51584
                     /label="putative oriT region"
     CDS             51586..51906
                     /label="mobC"
     CDS             complement(51986..52885)
                     /label="hypothetical orf"
     CDS             complement(53226..53657)
                     /label="hypothetical orf"
     misc_feature    53727..63104
                     /label="pAGE-backbone"
     CDS             54732..55487
                     /label="repE"
     CDS             56593..57255
                     /label="his3"
     CDS             57445..58620
                     /label="sopA (partitioning)"
     CDS             58620..59591
                     /label="parB/repB"
     CDS             61489..62148
                     /label="chloramphenicol acetyltransferase"
     misc_feature    62931..4557
                     /label="Tile 1 - PmeI"
ORIGIN
        1 TAACCATTAA CCATGCGCCT GAGAATCCTG AGACTCTAAA GCTTTTTTCA TCTTTTCAAA
       61 AAGCTCAAGA GGCACACAGT AGAACACTGG TTTGTTATAG CTCAAAATAG CCAGAGCCTC
      121 GCCATCAGTC GATGTTACTA GTTTTTCTGG ATTAGCTTTA AGCTCAGAAA CACCTGCAAC
      181 ACGGTTACAA AGAATCGTTC GCGACATTGA GAGCCCTCAC AACAAGATAG CTAACTAATA
      241 CCGCTCAGTA TAGAACCACA TTTAGACTTT AGAAAGTCTT ATTATCGTTG ATCTTTGAAC
      301 GATCTGTGAT CTAAAACAAT CTTAGTACCT TACGTCTTGA CTGTACGTTA GTTCCTGAGT
      361 AGCCTGTTAT TGTTGGAACT GATATCCAAC CGGGCGTGGA AACCCGATTT TACGTGTACA
      421 AAAACACGCA TTTGCGTGTT TTTTATTGCC TGTCGCCGTT TGTATATCAA TGGTGGCTCA
      481 GGTAGGGCAA CCGTCTAGGT TGGCCGGGTA CACGTAACCG GTATTTCCAC CCCTGCCTGG
      541 GCTACCACCA GAAGCGTGGA AACTTCGAGG TAGCTTTCGA AACTATCTAC GTGGAGGCTG
      601 AAACGATGGC CGCAACTGCT CTCTTCCTAA GATTTTTCTC GTGCATTCCT GCAATTTATT
      661 TAAACCAATC CCCTGAAACT GTCTTCCAAG CAATTGAACC TGCCCCCCTC CTTAAAGAAG
      721 CTGGGATTTT TCCTTGCTTG AAAAGATTAA AGAAAGTACT GACTGTACCG TCAACTCCTA
      781 TTCCATTATG CTAATTAGGA GCACAGTATG TTACGAAATA TTTTGCAAGA TCAAGCACTT
      841 GAAATCGTAC ACAAGCACTT TCAATCGCTT TCAAGAAGAC AACTGGAGAT ATGCCTCCTT
      901 CATACATTTG GCGTAGCAAA AAGTATGATT GCCAGCAATT ATAATATTAC TGTTGAGGCG
      961 GTTAAGCAGA ATATAAAAAG AAGCGTGCAA AAACTGGAAC TGGATAATAG TGATGCGCTG
     1021 AGAATAGCCA TACTCTCAAC GATATTTGTA ATAATGCTCA AAAAATAACA ACTTCAATGT
     1081 ACCCTAACGG GTACATTTTT TAAGATTCAT CTCATTTCAC TTTACAAAAA ATAGAAAAAT
     1141 TAAGATCATT AGTTCGAGTT TTATAAGTTG ATCCGGCCTA GTATAACTTT AAAACTCATT
     1201 ACAATAGCAT CCTGAGCCAT GAAGGCCTCA CAATGACAGC AGGCAAACTT AAGTGTTTGT
     1261 TAGTAAGACT GTTAAGTCGT CATGGTTGAG TGTGTTAGAC CCCGTTGAAC ATTGAATTAT
     1321 TCCGTCATGG ATCAATTCTG CGCGAAGCGT TCAAAAATGA ATATTGAGAC TGTATGTAAC
     1381 CAACAATGGT ATCTTGCTCT CTATATTACG GGGGGCAAAA ATCGCGAGAA CTTATTCGAC
     1441 TGGCTACACG ACAGGCGAAT TACTCCCTGG ACACCATTAT CCTTAACGCA AATAAGACGA
     1501 GCCGACGCTC CGCATGTTTT CAGAAAAAGG ACCTCTGCCG TTTTTCCCGG ATATTTTTTC
     1561 CTTAAGGCCA ATTTCGAATT CCAGAAGATA GATACTATTA GGGTACACTC TGCGTTCTGC
     1621 AATTTTGTGA AATTTGGCAG CCAAATTTCC CCCGTAAATA CAAGGGTGGT TGAAGCATTA
     1681 ATGAAAAAAT ACCCCGATCC CACGCATAAC CCTGCAGCAA GGGCTGAACT TGAAGCTGCA
     1741 TCAGATATCT GGCTAACAAA AAGTCAGTAC AAACATCTGA CTAAAATTGA TAGCGTCGAA
     1801 CACCCCGTAT CCCGGACTGC AATGCTGTTT GATATGATCA CCCATGCTGA TGCCTGGGGT
     1861 TTTTGAAATG TACTTTACCG TAGCCTCTTA AACTGGCCTA ACCAGTTATC ACTCCATCCC
     1921 TTTGACTTTC CCCCGTTTAC GGGGGCTTTT TTTACACCGT TTTCCGGCAA TGACGTCTGG
     1981 GCTGGTCCTG CCCGATGAAC ACCCCCTGTT CCTTTAACCG GCCTGCACTC AGGCTTCCTT
     2041 CATTCTGGCG GAATGAAGGA ACAGACGTCA TTGCCAGAAA CAGGAACCTA AGAGAGACAA
     2101 ACCATGCAAT CCACCCAGGA ACAGGTCAGC CACCTCTTGT GGTGCATTCT CGTTGCCTTA
     2161 CGTACGGCAG TCGAAAACCA TCACATAAAC TCAGAGCGTG GCAAACGTAG ATTCATCACT
     2221 GAATGGCTAA GCGGGGCAAG AAGAATACCA ACATTCAAAG GAATGGGTAG CGAGTTTATG
     2281 ACCATCCGGC AGTTACTCGA TACCGAAAAA AAACGCCCTA TTGATGCCGT ACTGACTGCG
     2341 CTTTGGACCA ATTCTGTATC AACTGGAAAC TGCGACCTTT TTCGGTTTCG GGCGGTCCTG
     2401 AATTCACTTC TCGGACTTGG GTGGAAACAC TGTCTGTGCC CCTGGCCTGA ACAGGTTATC
     2461 ACCGAAATCA TGACGCGCCA GCGCACTCGT AACAACCACA TTCTGCAGCT CACGCGCATG
     2521 GAAGAAGCAT TTACCGCCAC GGGTTCAATG ACGTTACCTG TCACATTTCA AATCCTGCTG
     2581 AAAGAGAAAA AGAATGAGGA CGATGAAGTG GAAAAATCGT TCTATTTCGA TCGTTTCTCT
     2641 GTTGTTCGAG GCAGGGACAC CCCGTTGTCT AAAGCTACTT TACGCACTCT CTATATCGGA
     2701 CATCACACTC TGCCGGAATC CGCCTGGGGC GCACGGGATG GAGAACATCA CCGCAACGTC
     2761 TGGACTCCTG ATCGTCACTA ATTCTTTCAC CCCTCCCGTG ACACACCGGG TTTATTGCAC
     2821 CGCTGGAGTT TTCCCCCATG TTTGAATTTG TCTCAAACAT GCTGCCTGCT TTTTCAGATC
     2881 ATCGATGCCG CGCAGGCTGC GTACGAAGTA CGTAACCTGA GCAATACCAT CATCAATCTT
     2941 GCGATGGCCA ATATCCTCAC GGTGCTGGGT TCAAAGTCCC AGAGCATCCG GAACAAGCAA
     3001 CTATTCGCCT GAATACGTTG GTACTGGCTG TGAAAAAGCC CGCAGATGTC AGTTGGCATA
     3061 ACCTTCTCCC TGACTGGGAT CCCAAAAAAG TGATCTCCGT AGTGAAAGGA AAAGCCGATG
     3121 AGGTCCGTGA AAAAATGGCG TCATCTGCCA CCGTCAGCAC GACATTCAGT GCCACCACTG
     3181 AAACCACCAA TATGATAGCG GTGCCGATTT CTATTCACAA CACGGATCCG GCCGGTCCCG
     3241 GCTTTGACAT GGTCATCATT CCTGGGTTCC GGCATACCGG AGGGCCGATG ACCCTGAGCG
     3301 TGGATCTGCA TATTCAGGAC ACACACGGAA GTTTCGGTCT GAATCAGATT TGGTCCCTGA
     3361 ATCCTGTCCA GAGCTTGCGG TCCCTGAATC CTGACCAGAG CTTGCTGGCA GCCCGTGCCA
     3421 TTGATGAGAA CAACCTGCAG GTAATCCTTA TCACCCCTGA AATCTAGCCC GTCCTACTCT
     3481 CTTTAATCTT TGATTTTTCG CGAACAACTC ATTTAGGAGT AAGAACTTGA AACGTATTGT
     3541 CCTTGCCATA TTCCCTTTCA TCCTCAGCGC CTGCGCCACA TCTCAACCAG AAAACAACAT
     3601 TGACATCACT CGCAGTAAAG AAGGTTCTGA CCACAATGTG ATTTCTATCA GGCTGGATGC
     3661 GCCACTAAAT AAACCTGTGA CGTTTGATAA CATGAAAACA ACTCGCTATG TGTCTGAGGT
     3721 CGTCGTTGAG GACGGTAAAA GCCTCAGTAA AAGCTTCAGT CAATTATCTG ATGGCACAAC
     3781 TGTATGGGCT ATCGCCCGTG ATAAGGGAAA TGGAGAACAG CTTGTTTCTT TGACAGTTCG
     3841 TCACGCATGC CCCCCTGAAA TGAGAGAGTT CCCATCTGGA GGCAAGGATG GGATCGAAAT
     3901 ACCAGGACAA AAAGTCGTTC AAACGAAGCA AAAAATCCTG ATAAAACGCG GGGAGGATAT
     3961 CCTGATAACC GGATCAGGTT TTGACGGAAA CTGTGCATTC CCCCGCATAA CTATCCACCC
     4021 CACCGAATAA TTCCAGGGTC TCATCATGAA AAAACTTGCC CTATCCCTTT TACTTCCGTC
     4081 ACTGTTAAGC AGCTGCACGG GATTCCAAAA CCGTAACGTC AATCCAGACA CTCCTGCACT
     4141 CGTGTTTGTA GACGGACAGA TCAGCGATAG TGCCAATATA ATCACACAGA CACAGCTGCG
     4201 GATAGCACCT CCGGCCGCAA CTCCAGTCCC TGTACGACAG CCAACACCGC CAGCGCAGGT
     4261 ACCGAAGACC TCACCTTTGC CTCAACCAAC AATGCTGGCG TCCTCCACAA GTAAATCCGG
     4321 CGCAACTGTC CCGGTCTCGA ATCCATCACT GCCAGCACTT ACGTTTACCG GCACACCGGG
     4381 TTCCGTTGCC GTTCTGTCAT TATCCCCGGC GAAAAACCTC ACTCTCGAAC AGTGGATCAG
     4441 GCGCGTCATT CCGACAGGAT GGGCACTGAA CTACGAGAAT GCCCTGCGCC CTGTCCTGAA
     4501 TACCCGTATC GTCTCGGTAG ATACCAATGA CCAGTGGATC AGGGTGCTCA ACCGTTTGCT
     4561 GGCAGAGCAA TCAATCCAGG CACTGGTGGA CTGGAATCAT CATGCCGTCA CACTGCAGAG
     4621 AAAGGGACAA CCCGTTCAAC TGACAACCCA GGCATCGTCC ACTGAAAAAC GAACAACTCC
     4681 TGCTCAGGCA GCTGGCGTAC CGAGAACCCC ATTCCGCGGC CCGGGTTCGG CCCAACCAGT
     4741 AGAGCAGGCA ACAGTTAAAT CTCCGGCTCC TGTAACGACA AAATCGGCGC AGACACCGAT
     4801 AGCGGTGAAA CCGCAGCCAG TCACAGGACA ACCGATCGCA CCTGTGATTC AGGGCAAAAC
     4861 CTGGACGGCA CCGGCTGGCA CAACTCTGCG GGAAATGCTG ATGAAATGGG CACAGGACAC
     4921 CCGCTGTGAA TCTGGCGCTT CACCACACTG GACGGTTATA TGGCCTGTCG ACGTGACGGA
     4981 TTATCGACTT GATGCTCCGC TGACATTCCG CGGCTCATTT GAAACCATGC TCGGCCAAAT
     5041 GTTCGACCTT TACCGTACTG CACAGAAACC GCTTTATGCA GAAGCTTCCC GCATGCAGTG
     5101 CGTGGTATCA GTCACAGACA CTCCGGCAGG TCGATGATGG GCTGGGTCAT ACTGGCCATC
     5161 GGCATGATAT TTTTCCTGAT CGCCGGTGAT ATTGATTCAC AACGCAAACA GAGCAGTCGG
     5221 ACAGCTATAC AAACACAGAG CGGCCAGTTT TATGCTTCCC AGTTCCTGAC CATCGCTAAC
     5281 CGTGTTAATG ACTGGCGTTA CAAGACAGGT CAGAAGGACG GCGCGATCCC AACCGACCAA
     5341 CTGGGTCTTC CCTTCACCCC CGACAGCCGA ATCCAGTACC GGTTACTTCA GAGCAGATTG
     5401 TGGATCTGGA TGCCGGAGCA ACCTGGGCTC GTTGATGCTT TACGGGCACA GAGTCGCGGT
     5461 TCGGCACTTA TCGGCACCAT GAGAAATGGC CAGCTAATCT GGCTATCCGG TCTTGCCACC
     5521 GGACTCACGG CACCACAGGG CGTTCCTGAA GGCGCCGTGG TTTACCTCAA CTAATCCGGA
     5581 TTTTCCCCAT GAAGAAAACC CTTTTGCGGC GCCTGCTGAT GGCGTCCTGC TTTACCATGC
     5641 TCGCAGGCTG TACCTTCTCT GAAATCAACA AAATGCAGAC GAAGGCTCAA TCTGATGCCA
     5701 CGGTAGCCCG CGCGCAGGCG CAACTGCCAC GAACCCAACA CCAACAACCA CTGACCTGGA
     5761 CGGACCGGCA GTGGATTAAT CCCAGCCCCA TTCCTGTCGC CGTACGGGAA AGAAACCGGC
     5821 AGGCTCCGTC CTGTAACATA ACCCAGGCAA AAAACAACAT TACGCTGCAG GAACTGGCAC
     5881 AACGCATCAC AGCTTTGTGC GGCACACCGG TTATCTTTAC TCCTGATGCC ATTGATATCA
     5941 GCCAGAGTAG CGTCAGCACC GGCGTCACAC GACAGATGAG TGGCTCATTA CCACCCCCCG
     6001 ATGACAGCGG CCGGCCCCCC CTGGCCAGCC TGGGTGGCGT AACCACTCCG ACAACAAGCG
     6061 GAACCAGCCA GCCCCTGAAC CTTACCGGAC TGATGTGGCA GGGTGATCTG GGCGGACTTC
     6121 TGGACCTGAT GGCCAGCCGT AGCGGTCTCT ACTGGCGAAT GGATAATGGC ACCATCGTGT
     6181 TTTACCTGAT GGAAACCCGG ACCTATTCGT TGGCCATGCT GAATACCAAA ACGTCCAGCT
     6241 CGTCGAGCGT TAGTTCAGGA ACGACCAGCA GCATGGGAGC CACCAGTGGT ACGGATAACT
     6301 CCGCATCCGG GGAATCCACC ACCTCTCAGA GCACAACTAC CGGTCAGGAA TACGATCTGT
     6361 ATGCTGATCT GCGCAAAGCT GTTGAGTCCA TGCTTACGCC AAACAAAGGA CGCTACTGGC
     6421 TGTCCTCATC CAGCTCATCA CTGATTGTTA CGGATACGCC GTCAGTTCAG GCTTCCGTGG
     6481 CTCGTTACGT GAACGAGCAG AATCTCATCA TGAACCGACA GGTAGCGCTG AATGTTGAAG
     6541 TACTGAGCGT CGGTAACTCA CGAAGCGAAG ACTTCCGGAT TGACTGGAAC CTAGTCTACA
     6601 AGTCACTGCA TTCCGCTGGC GCAACGCTTA ATAACGCTAC AGGAGATCTC ACTGGTGGTA
     6661 TATCTGCCAG CGCATCCATT CTGGATACTG CTACCGGTAA TGCCGCAAAA TTTGCCGGCT
     6721 CCAGCCTGTT GCTAAAAGCC CTGTCAGAGC AGGGAGATGT CAGCGTCGTC ACCTCTCAGT
     6781 CCAGCACCGT GACGAACCTG ACGCCCGTGC CTATTCAAAT GGCAGATCAG ACAGTCTATG
     6841 TGGCACAGTC GGCTACAACA ACCACCACTG ATGTTGGCGC CACCACAACG CTGACTCCGG
     6901 GGATGATCAC TACCGGGTTC AACATGACCC TGCTGCCGTT AATTCAGGAA ACAGGTAATG
     6961 TTCAACTGCT GGTGAACTTC AATCTGTCAG ATCCACCGAC TATTCGTAAC TTCACGTCAA
     7021 AAGACGGCAA CTCCTATATA GAGATGCCAT ATACCAAACT GCGTTCCCTG AGCCAGAAGG
     7081 CAAATCTCCG GGCCGGGCAG TCACTGATCC TCACTGGTTT TGATCAGAAC AATACCTCCG
     7141 TCAATAAGTC CGGTACCTTC ACGCCAGGGA ACCCGCTCTT GGGCGGAGGT CAGTCAGGTA
     7201 AAAACGAGCG AACCACATTG GTCATAGTGA TCACGCCGAC GTTCCCGCAG AACTCCGGAG
     7261 GCTGAAATGA ATGATGAGGC TTACCTGTTT ACAATCCGGG ATGGAAAATC CCGCAGCCGT
     7321 TACTGGCTGG CGGGAATGGA CTGGGCACCA AAGGAAAGAC AGAAATTCCG GCTACAGTCA
     7381 TTTCAACGAA GAAAAGTACG GCCCACCAGA ACTGCAGGCA TTGGTGTCCA TGCTTCCAGT
     7441 GAAAGAATAA ATGTACGGGA CAGGCAGCAA CAGGTGGCTG GTTGTGGCCG GTTGCCAGCC
     7501 CGTCATCGTC GGCATCAGCT TTACTCACTG GCGCTCGCTT TCTGTGCCGG CACACGAAAC
     7561 GGATACGGAA TTTATCGGCT GAATAGTACA GATTTCGTTT TTCTGGCCAG CATCAATGGA
     7621 TTGCCCGCAG TCACCGCCGA TAAAACGGGT GGCACAGACA AAATGCATAC GCTGCAAACA
     7681 CTGTTTCTGA GCATGAATGA ACCGCCGGCA GAAGGATGGG AGTGTCTGTC CACTGTGGAC
     7741 ACCCCGCTCG AAGCCAACAG CCTTTTTACC GGGCTCTCTG CGCGCAGACG ACAGCAATGT
     7801 CGTGTACATG TTGATGGACT GCAAAGACAA CGCTGGTATT TGGCCTACGC GATATTGCTG
     7861 ATAGGTACAG GCGGCATGAC CTGGTGGCAG GTTGCCACAC CACCAGAAGA GCCGACACTC
     7921 ACCGCCGAGG AAATCCAGGC CAGGGCGCGT GCGATGTTTG CCACCCAGGT AAAACCTCAA
     7981 TCCCTGCCTC ACCCCTGGGC ACATGAAGTT ACGGCTACGG ATCTTCTCAA TGATTGTCAG
     8041 AGACAGACTG ATCCGGCGAA GTATGTTCTG GAAAGCTGGA AGCTGACATC CGGAACCTGT
     8101 TCACCTGATG GGATAACACT TCTGTACCAG ATTATGCCGG GCGGTACAGT AGAGGGATTC
     8161 CTGGCCCGCG CCCGGGAAGT TTTCGGTGTC ACACCTGTAT TCAATCTGAA AGAGGGGGGG
     8221 CGGGAAGCCA GGGTTACACT GGCCCCCCCT GACAGCCCAC TCAAAGATGA AGCCGTGCCG
     8281 AACAGCTCAG CGCAGTTCAT CCGTATCCTC TCCTGGTTCC AGCGACAACA GGTCATGCTC
     8341 AACATCACTG ATGTAGCAGC ACCTCCAGCC CTGCCTGGGG CAAACGGAGA GCCGCCTCCC
     8401 GTGCAGGACT GGCAGGAATA CGTGTTTAGT TTCTCCGCCC CTCTCCCCTC CATCATGTTA
     8461 TTCGACGGTC TGGATGAAAC CGGTATCCGA CTAACCCGAA TCTCTTTCGA GCTGAATGGC
     8521 AGTGCGTTCA GCTATACCAC TGAAGGTAAA ATTTATGCGT CAGCACAGTA ACTTTCTGCG
     8581 ACAAGCGACA CTCTGGCTCC TGCTGCCAGT ATTGAGTCCA TTACCCGTTC AGGCCTCTCA
     8641 GTCAACTAAC CAGCAGGTAT CACAACCAGC CGAAGTGACA AAAGGACAGC TTGAGCAACT
     8701 GCATATCCGA AACATCATCC TCCAGGCAGA AGTTCAGGGG GCGCAACTTC AGCGCCAGCT
     8761 GGAGGAAAAC CAAGCCGGTG CCGGTACCAT CGCCCCCTCC CTTCCCGGAG CTATCGCCGG
     8821 CGATACTTCA CTGCCCGGCC AACCTGCACG CACAGTTCCC TCAAATAATC GCCCTGTCGT
     8881 GCTGGAAATC AACGGTCGCG ACCAAAAACT CCGCGCCACA CTACAACTAC CATCAGGACA
     8941 GTCATTGGTT GTATCGCCGG GGAGCCGTAT TCCTGGTCTG GAGAGCACAG TCAGGAGTAT
     9001 TACGCTTGCC GGTGTCACAC TCAGCGATGG CACACTGCTT GCCTTCGGAG ACTAACCATG
     9061 AACGGTATTA CTGCAGAATC TCTCCTGCTG TTTGATGACG GAGAAAAGAA AGAAATCCTT
     9121 ATCGACACCA ACCAGCGAGG CGACCCTGGT GTACAAGCCG CGCTGATGGA TTTAATGAAC
     9181 AAGCATCCAG GGATCAAACA TCGTTTTGTC ACTCTCTCGG ACTTACGTGA AGCGAAAAAA
     9241 AACCAGGCTG CTCAACCTCA GGCCAGCGAT AAGGCTGGTT TGACGCTGGC AGATCTGGGT
     9301 GGCGACAGCA GCCACAGCGA GCAGCGGATC CTGAACTATT TCTCAGTGGC CAGAAAGCTC
     9361 GGATCCTCAG ATATTCACTT CCTGATTTCA GACTCGCTCT TCCAGGTCAA AATGCGGGTT
     9421 CACGGCTATT TACATGTGGT GGATGAACGT CAGAGAGAGG AAGGAATGTC CCTCTGTGCC
     9481 ACCTGTATTC TCTCTATGTC GGATGTGTCA GAAACCAGTT TCTACCCACA CCGTGAGCAG
     9541 GATGCACGAC TCTCTCCAGC CATGATGCGG AAAATAGGCC TGTTTGGTGC CCGCTACAGC
     9601 CACCGTCCAA CTGGCGATGG TCTGATTGCG GTAATGCGCC TTATCCCGGA TGACGGCAAT
     9661 AACGTACCTG ACTTTCTACA ACTGGGGTAT TTGCCCGAAC AAATCAAGCT ACTGATACGC
     9721 ATGATTGACC GCCCTGAAGG GAAAATCATT CTCTCGGGAC CTACCGGTTC AGGTAAGTCC
     9781 ACTACGCTGC GTACCGCCTG TCGGGTATAC CTCGATACCA ACCCCGGGCA ACACCTTCTG
     9841 ACCATTGAAG ATCCGCTTGA GGGACAGGTC GTGGGTGCCG TTCAGACCCC GATCATCTGC
     9901 GACAAATCTG ATGAAGAAGC AGTACATATC GCCTGGGGAA AAGCCATCTC GTCAGCTTTG
     9961 CGACTGGACC CTGACTCAAT CATGATGCAG GAAATGCGCG ACCTTATCTC GATGCTGGCC
    10021 ACCATTTATG CCGCCCAGAC CGGACACCTG GTGATGACTA CACTGCACAC AAACTCTGCA
    10081 CTCGGTATCC CGGAACGCAT GGTTACGCTC GGCATTAACG AAAATCTGCT GTGTGATGCC
    10141 CAGTTATTGA TTGGACTTAT CAGCCAGCGC CTGGTACCCA CGCTATGTCC TGAATGTCGT
    10201 ATATCCTGGC AGGATAAGGT CGCCAGCCTG ACTGTCGAGG AAAAGGACTG GCTGGAGAAA
    10261 TACTGCAACA TTGAAGGTAT CTGTTCGACC GATAAGCTCT ATTTCCACAA CCCAGAGGGA
    10321 TGTGAAGCAT GTACACAAGT GGTGGAGATA AACGGTCAGG TTCGCGGTAA AGTCGGTCAG
    10381 GGGATCAGGG GGCGTACCGT CATTGCCGAG GTTATCGAGA CCAATAACCG TCTTTTTAAG
    10441 CTGCTGAAAA CAGACGGCAA AGTCGCGGCG CGCCAATACT GGATAAATCA CATGCAGGGG
    10501 ATCAGCCGTG TCCGGCACGT CCTGCATAAA ATCAACGAAG GACTGGTCGA CCCGCTGATG
    10561 GCCAACCGTA TCATTCCGCT CGATGAAGAT GAACGTCTGG AGGTGGATGA TGCGTGAAAT
    10621 GCACGTCCTG AAACGACTCC GATATACCCT GGTTCGCAAG ACGTTCAGCG GTCGATACCG
    10681 TGTTCAGTTC TATGATGCCC TGCGATTTCT GATTGAAAAC CAGCAACAAC TTAAGCCTTC
    10741 ACTGGAGAAA ATGCGCAATG CATGGACAAA CTTCGGCCAG AACTGGCATC CCTACGTTGA
    10801 GCTGACGGAT GACTGTGTTG ATGCCTTAAG GGAAAACAGC GGGGAAAAAA CGCTGGAGCG
    10861 TACGCTCTCC CGATGGCTAC CGGCCGCAGA AGCGTCCGTC ATAAGCGCAG GCATACGCAG
    10921 TGAGTCACTA CCACGCGCGC TAAGATACGC CTGTGCTCTG ACCAGCGCCG GTAAGCGTAT
    10981 TCGTGCTGCA GTATGGCAGA TGGCCATCTA TCCGATCGGC TTTGCCATCA TGATGGCCAG
    11041 CACCATTTAT GTGCTGAATA CTGAGTTACT TCCCACGTTG ACAGAAATCA GCCCGCCAGA
    11101 GAACTGGACC GGTGCCCTCG GTTTTCTTTA TGGTATCTCG CTGTATTTCA GTGAATATGG
    11161 CGTAATAACT GCCATCGCTA CTATCGCATC AACTATCTGG ACTATCTGGT CACTCCCCCG
    11221 CTGGCACCGC CCCGACAAAC TTCGCCGTGC ATTCGACGGT CTGATGCCAT GGTCGGTTTA
    11281 TAAGGATATT CAGGGTGCAA CTTTCCTGTT GAACATCGGT GCACTACTGC AGTCCGGCGT
    11341 CAAAACTAAA GACGCGCTGG AGATTCTGCA GGAAACGGCA TCCCCCTGGC TTGCTGTGCG
    11401 TATCGAAGCA ATTACCGAAC ACGTTCGTGA AGGTAAACAT TTCGGACTGG CCCTGAAAGA
    11461 TTGCGGTTAT GACTTTCCGT CGCAGGAAGC TGCCAACTTT CTCTCCCTTC TACAGGGGGA
    11521 CGGCGATGAT GAAATCATAA TTAACTACGG CCAGCGCTGG CTTGAACAAA CTCTGGAGCG
    11581 AGTAGCAAAA CGTGCAGTCG TTATCCGCGG TCTCATGTTC CTGGCAATGA TCCTGATGCT
    11641 TTTGCTTCTG GTCCTTGTCG TTATGGATAT CAATGCCCTT AACAGCTCGT CGGGCGCTTT
    11701 TTAAACGAGG AAAAACCATG CAATTTAATT CTGAATCAAC TTCTCAGACA TACAAACCGG
    11761 TTAAGACAGT GTTGCACCAT CGAGGCTGGG GGTTTCTGGA ACAGGGGAGT ATTGCCCTGA
    11821 TCGTCCTGGT CGTCATCGGC CTTGTGCTGG CGGGATACTT CGCCCTCAAA AATAACGTCA
    11881 ACGTGGGTAA GGAATCATCG AATATTCAAT CTCTCATCAC CAGTACACAA AACCTGCTGA
    11941 AAGGGGGAGA TGGTTACACA TTCACTTCCG GAGCCAAAAT GATGGGCGCG CTTATCCAGA
    12001 TGAAAGTCCA GCCTAAAAGT ATGACTGTAC GGGGTTCAGC CTCTTCCGGG ACTGCCACAC
    12061 TTTACAATGG ATGGGGTGGT GCAGTGACAC TGTCACCTGT AACTGTATCT GGATTCTCAA
    12121 ACGGATTCTC ATTGACCTAC GAAATGGTTC CTCAGGATGC CTGCGTCTCG CTTGCCACAC
    12181 AGCTCAGCCG GGCCAAAATT GCTGATGCCA TTACCGTCAA CTCCACGGCA CACAGTGATG
    12241 GAATCGTGAC AACCGAAGAA GCCAGCGCAC AATGCACAGC TGACAATGGG AGTACCGGTA
    12301 CTAACAAGCT GATCTTCACG CTCAACAGCT AAGGAGACGA TATGCGGAGT GAACGCATTC
    12361 TCTCCTGCTA CCTGGCAATG ACTCTGCTCA TTTTATCCTT TTCCCCAAGT CCATTGATGG
    12421 CCAGTTCGAA CTCCCCTCCT GATACGTTTG ATGCCTGCTT TAATAGTGCC GGTGCCCGAT
    12481 ACCAGATAGA GCCACTGCTG CTTAAGGCAA TGGCCAAAGG GGAGTCCTGG CTCCGTCCAT
    12541 GGGTCACAAA CACTAACAGG GATAAAAAGG GTAATCCGGT CAGCACGGAC TATGGGTTGA
    12601 TGCAGATAAA TTCGACCCAT GTGCCAAAGC TCATCCGAAT GGGCATCATC CAGAGTGCAG
    12661 AAGACCTGCT GAAACGACCC TGTCTAAATA TTCAGATCGG AGCGTGGATA CTGGCCCGCC
    12721 ACTTTCAGGT ATGTGGTGTG ACATGGAATT GCCTCGGGTC TTACAACGCC GGATTTCGTA
    12781 AGGACAGGCA CGAAACTCGC GAACAGTATG CCAACCGTAT CTGGGGGTTC TATCTGGAAC
    12841 TGAAAGGACT TCGAGTCTGC CGGCAGGAGA AAGGAAAGCG AATATGCGAA CCATCATAGT
    12901 CACCAGCCTG GCAACAGCAT GGAGCCTGCC GTTACTGCTG GGTTTTGCGC TCATTGGCAG
    12961 AGGCCTGATG TGGAGAGTAC TCGACTTTCT GGAAGATACC ACTGCTCATG GTAAGGAGCG
    13021 GAACTCGCTT CTAACTGGTG GGATTTGGCT TTTCGCCACG TTCAGTATGA TCGCCGCCCT
    13081 GTCACCGGCT CCAATTGCCG ATCGGGCTGC AGCCATCATG ACGATGGGCT TCCTGCTTCA
    13141 GTCCGGTATC ACCGACGCAG TCAGTGGATA TTTGCCACGT ACTTTCACAG CACGTCTGTT
    13201 ACTTGGAGGA CTTATTTGGG GAGTAACAAA AGACGTTTCG ATTGCAGGTG TATATACGCA
    13261 ATTGGTGGAA ATCGCTGTGG TGGGTGGCCT GATGACGTTG CTGAGTGTCC TGATAAACCG
    13321 GGGCGATCAG CGTCTTGGTC GGGGAGATTT ATGGCTGATA ACAGGTCTGA CGGCCTGGAT
    13381 GGGGGGGAAA GATGCAGCAC TGGCCACTCT GCTTGGTACT GCAGCCTTTA TGCTCTGGCT
    13441 GCTAACCTGG CATTTGTCCG GAAAAAAAGA GGGGCCGCTT GGCCCCTGGC TGTGTCTTAG
    13501 CGGGAGTCTC TTCCAGCTAT CCAATCTGTA TCAACCCGTA TGGATATCAA TCTTATGAAA
    13561 AAGCACGATC GTGGCTGGGC GAATCTTGAT GTTGCTCTGG CGCTCATAGT TGTGATGGCA
    13621 ATGACCGTCT TTGGACTCAC TAAATACAAA GACTGGCAGC AGGAGAAAAA CTGGCAGGTT
    13681 GAAGCATCCC ATATCAGTAC ATACGCAGCT GCTGCACGGG GATACGTCGG TCGTAACTAC
    13741 GCCACTCTGT TAAGCGCAAC CAGTACCACC GCGCCGACAG TGATAACTAC GGCCATGCTT
    13801 AAAAACACGG GTTTCCTGCC GTCCGGTTTC ACCGAAACAA ACAGTCAGGG CCAGCGTTTG
    13861 AACACTTATC TGGTCAGGAA TGGGCAAAAC ACGGAGTTAC TACAGGGCAT GGTAGTATCC
    13921 AGCGGTGGCA GTGTATACCC GGACAAGGCA TTGAGGCTGA TATCAAGGGA TATTAAAACC
    13981 GGTTTCGGGG GCTACATTGA TGATGGTAAA ACCGCCACAG GTGCCCTGCG TACCTGGAAA
    14041 ATCCTGCTGA GCAGTTACGG TGCCACCTCT GGTAATGGAC ATATTGCAGT ACTCCTCTCA
    14101 ACAGATGAGC TGTCTGGCGC GCAGGAGGAC AATGACAGGC TGTACCGCTT TCAGGTAAAT
    14161 GGCCGCCCCG ATCTGAATAA AATGCACACT GCTATCGACA TGGGTGGTAA CAACCTGAAC
    14221 AGTGTCGGCA CTATTAATGG TCAGACTGGG ACATTTAGCG GAAACGTCAG TGGGTCAAAC
    14281 GGTATTTTTA CCAGTAACGT CAGCGGTGCA AACGGGAGTT TCACCCAAAA TATTACAGCG
    14341 GGAGCACAGG TAAAAGGAGC CACGGTCCGT GCAGACAACG ATGTCAGTGC CGGACGTAAT
    14401 ATTACGGCAA CAAATGAGGT CTCTGGTGCC ACAGTCAGAG CAACAGGCAA CCTGTCAGCA
    14461 GGTGGTGTTT TGCAACTGGG TCAGGTCAAC GTTGCAGGCA TGGCTTGCTA TCCAAACGGA
    14521 CTGATAAGCC GTGATGCCAA TGGTGCCGTA CTTTCCTGTC AATCCGGTGC GTGGGTTAGT
    14581 GGCTCAAAAA TTGGTTTTTT TTCAGTTGCA TCCCCTGTTG GGGTTACCAA CATAACCTGG
    14641 GCTAAATATT GTGCTTTAGG GCATTATGGG AAGGGCGGCG GCTCGCAGGT CTATCCGGTA
    14701 AGTGGCCCTG ATGGCGACGG AAGATACCTC TGGCAAACTG ACACAATTGG CGGCGCAGTT
    14761 ATGATTAATT GTTTCTGATT GACAGTTAAC TCGAATCTGT CATTTAAAGG TAAATGAGGC
    14821 ACAGCAGGCC AATAATCAAA GGAATGTGGC GCACATGATA ACTGAAGCAT CCTTTTTTTT
    14881 GCGTAGTATC GCAAGTACCA CCCCAGCCGT TGTCCCCCAT TGGTGATGAT TGTACGAGCA
    14941 ATATCGCTCC CCCCGGAGTA TTACAGGCAG CCCACCCCCA ATAACTTTTT TACCTGCCGG
    15001 ACACCAAGCC GTTGTCGATG GGAAACACCA CCCAGTAACC TTTACCCTGG AGGGACTGTG
    15061 TATCTGATTC TCCTTTCAGC AGTACCGCTA ACATTACTGC TGTATTGCCC GGTAATGACA
    15121 ATTGTTAGTG CCATGACGCC CTGGAAAGGG TTTCGCGCGG CCTCGGTTCG TCATCGTAAG
    15181 AAGCATTACA CTACCCTGCA TCTTTCGACA TTTGACCGGG TTGGTCATCT TAATCTTCGT
    15241 CGTGCAGCGC GCTTTCACCG TAGTTTTCTT GCCACGTTAC AACTGGTATT ACAAAGGAAC
    15301 AGCGCCCCCG TATATTTCAC ATCCCATTTG ATGCGCCCGG CACACATGAA AAGCATGGCC
    15361 GTACTGATGG GAAAAATGGA CGATACACAC CGCTGGCGCT GCGCCACAGT CTCGATTCAT
    15421 CCTGTCGTCA GAAATGGGAT ACGGCTGCAA ACATTGATAC AGGAATGGCG TTGGATAACC
    15481 GTCCCTGAAA CTGGCGTGCT TGTGCTCATT CGGCCACGCC GGAAGGTGCG TTAAACACAA
    15541 ACACACAAAC GCAATCAAAA CGCACACGTA AACGCAGTCG ATCCACACGA TCGAATTAAC
    15601 TCGTTATACA TGCACGTCAC GATTAATTAT TCTTTAACTC ACTGAACAGC AAGATGTAAT
    15661 TTTATTTAAG GGGGCCACGT GGCAAACAGT CTTACCGCAA TTTTCACCTC GCTTCTGGCG
    15721 CTCCCCGACC TTGATCGGAA CAGGATTGCA GAACTGCTTC AGCGCAATGA TAAGAAGCCT
    15781 ATGCAGACCA CGTCACTCCG AATGAGGCCC GGCACCCGCC AACTGATTGA TGAGTTGTCC
    15841 GGCAAAATAG GAGTATCTCA ATCAGAGCTA CTGAATCTGG TTATAGAAGG TTCTCTGCGC
    15901 GATATTTTCC TGCCATTCAG CAATACCGCG CTTAGTATCA TCGATCGCTT TGAGGTGCTG
    15961 ATGCAGGCAC ATGAGCTTGA CCCGACTGAT ATCGCAGAGT TGCTTTCGTC ATGGAACGTT
    16021 CGGGTGAGCG TACTGCAGGA CAGGGAACGA ACGATGGACT ATCTGTCCAC CCCGCTCCTG
    16081 CAGGCACTTG CTCAGTGGTT TTTCGTTTCA CCGGACTGGT TGTTAGGCAG GAATGTTCCA
    16141 ACGGTCGACA CCGCCCTGGA TCGACATCAA TGGCCACAGA CGGAAGAGTC CTTACGGAAG
    16201 ATGATAATTC CTTCAGATGA GAATAATAAT GACAGCGTTA TTTTCTGGAC GACTGAACAT
    16261 ACAGCTGAGG ATGAATATCA GGAACAAACC GGCATATTAA TTAAGAAGAA AATTTCGTCA
    16321 TCGCAGCTGA CGTATTTTCC GGTGTTATCC ATTATTCCGC TTGCTCTGGA CAAAGAGCAA
    16381 AAATACTGGA AAGAACGCAT CCTCAGGGAA CATGCCGCAA AAGGCACCCT GCGCACCATC
    16441 ACGGTCAGCA AGGGACTATC CACAGCGCTT GAACAAGGAA TAACGTTACC CACACTTATA
    16501 TTCAGACAAC TTTAAACCAC GCAGAAATAT TGAATTAAAA AAGAAAATGA AATTTTGATG
    16561 CTGCCGCATC AGGACATTCT TTTGCCCAAA ATCCAGAATG GACTACAGGA AATTTAATGA
    16621 TGAAAAAGAC TTATATTGCA AAAACACTGA TTTCTTCCGC CGTCATGATT GCTTTTCATG
    16681 CAGGTGCAGC TACCTCCTAC ATGGAAGCCC GCAGCGATGC CATGGGGGGA ACCGGCGTAG
    16741 CCTCTGCACA CTACGGAACT GCCGCCTTAT CCAACCCAGC ACTCCTGACG AAGTTTGGCG
    16801 CGAACGATGA CTTCAGCCTG GTGCTGCCGT CTGTGGGTGT CCAGGTGGCA GACCCCGATA
    16861 AGGCCATTGA TACTGCCGAT GATGTGAAAG AGCTGTGGAA CAATTTTGAC AATGCTGTCG
    16921 ACCGGCAAAG CGGTGTTAGC GAAAGTGCTG CTGCGTTACG CAATAAGTTG GAAGATTTGA
    16981 AGGATGTGAA AGCAAACGGG CAGGTCGGAG CATCTGTTAT TGCCACCACC CCGAATAAAG
    17041 TACTCCCATT TGCTGTTGTC GTGAAGTCCT GGGGCACCGT TTCCGTAAAC GGCAAGGTCA
    17101 GCGACCACGA TCTGCAGTAT CTCGACAAAA TCGCCAGCGG GGCCATACCG GCAGATGCGG
    17161 TAAACAAAGA TGCACTGACT TCCCGTGCTT ATGGTCGGGC GGCCGTTATC ACCGACGTAG
    17221 GTGTGGCTAT GGCGCATGAA TTCGATACAG CAGGACACAA CTGGTCCCTG GGCATTACAC
    17281 CTAAGTACCA ACGAATCGAT CTTTTCAACT ACAGCGCAAC GGTAAACGAT TTCGACAAAA
    17341 ACGACGTGAG CTCAGACGAC TACCGCAACA CCAAAACCGG ATTTAACGCC GACATCGGGC
    17401 TGGCAACAAA CCTCGGAGAT AACTGGATGC TGGGTCTGGC GATACAGAAC ATCATTCCCA
    17461 GCACTGTTGA CACTAAAGAA GTGAACGGCG AGAAAGAAAC ATTCAAAGTT AAACCGCAGG
    17521 CCACCGCTGG CATCGCCTGG AGCAACAACG TCCTGACCAC CGCACTCGAT GTGGATCTGA
    17581 CCGAAGCCAG CCGCTTTGAG CGGGATGATA AACGCCAGTT CGCCAGTGTG GGGGCCGAGC
    17641 TGAATGCCTG GAGCTGGATG CAGGTCCGTG CGGGTTATCG CAAGAACATG GTCTCCGGCG
    17701 AGGGTGACGC CTTCACCGCG GGTCTGGGCT TCTCACCGTT CGACGTAGTA CACCTGGACC
    17761 TCACCGGTAT AGCCGGAACT GATCGTACCT ACGGCGCTGT CGCACAGCTG CAGTTCACGT
    17821 TCTGATAATC ACAGGGAAGC CCGCAATGGG CTTCCTCTGC CGTTTACTTC CGATCAATAT
    17881 ATTTACCGTC TGCAAAACTC CGTCTCCCTG AATCTTCTGG CTTTAACCTC AGTCGCCCTC
    17941 CCGGCAAGGT AACTACCATG AACTATTTAA TTCTTCCCGG CGTGCTGGCC ATCTCCCTTC
    18001 TTGCTGGCTG CCAGCCATGG ACTCCACCAT CGACGCCTCC AGCTTCTGTT TCTCCTGACC
    18061 GCTACGGCGC AGCATCATCC GTCGCTGTTG CCCGTCACAC GCAATATCAG ATGTGGAATA
    18121 ACGGTCTTTG GTCCGGTTCG AAAACTGCAC CATCGTCCAT GGAAATCATA CGTACCAACA
    18181 GCGCTGGCGT TTCCTTCGAC TGGGAAGGTG ATGCTGTGGA GTTACTGGCA GAACTGGCGC
    18241 GTGCACGTGG CCTGCAGTTC AACTACAGCG GAGTGCGTCT GCCCTTACCC GTGACGCTAC
    18301 ACGTTCGGGG TATGACGTTC AGCAACGTAT TACGCATGAT TGAAGCGCAG ACAGCGTGGC
    18361 GGGCTACCCT GAATCAGTAT CCGGGACTCC TCCAGCTCAA CTTCATGCAA CCGGAGACCA
    18421 GTAAGAAATG AAAGGCTTTC TCTTATTACT TTTCCCTGCG TTGCTCCTGA CAGGTTGTGC
    18481 CGCCGGACGT CCTGCATCAC CAACTGATGC AGGTACGCCG CCACCGGATA TGCAGTCCTG
    18541 GCTCAATCCG GAGCGACAGA GACCTGACAG TATTTCCGAA ACTCGCTGGC AGATGCTTAC
    18601 TGATGCCGGC AGAACGCTGG GGTTCCGGGG GGGAAAATCC CAGCGGGCGT GGGAGCTGAC
    18661 CCAGGCGCTA AATGCCCGCG AGTCCACTCT CAACGCCCTT TACGATTTCC GGCCGCTTAT
    18721 CAGCCCTGAG GGCTGGTTGC CGCCGGTTAT CGATGAAGCG CAGGACGTTG CACGCATCAC
    18781 TCCTGATCAA ATCCGCACAG CCTCAAAGGT TTGGACCATT ATCCGACCGG AGAGATTTGT
    18841 CAGTAACCCG CCCAGTTGGC GCAGTTGGTT ACTTCGCGGG CTGGCCACCA CGGCAACCCC
    18901 GGGTACAGAA GGGCTAGTCG TGCCGGAAGA CAGCGCTCAG AGAAAGGTAT GGGAAGACGC
    18961 GCTGAAAAAA GGCTGGCAGG AAGGTCGCGA AAATGCCGAT CTGACCCTTG AAGCCAGTAT
    19021 GAATCAGCTC ACCCGTGACT ATCGGGGCAT GATGCTTTAC TCCCTGCTCT GGCGTCGGGG
    19081 AATGATTTCC CGACCGGAAG TTAGCGAACA ACAGCAGACT GTGACCGGCA GTGGGCAGAA
    19141 ACTCATTACT GGCGATCGCG TACGCCGACT CAAATCACAT GCGTCGTTTG AGCTCCAGAA
    19201 GTCCCGCTGG CGCCCGTCTG TTACCATTCA GTGAGGAGTT TTCTCGTGAA CACATCTGTT
    19261 ATCCCGGATA AGTTCGGGAT TTTTCCATTT AGTGGTGCCT TCACAGCTGA CGAGTTCAGG
    19321 GCATTTTTTG CCTGGTGCTC AGCACAAGCT GTAAGTGACG TGGACCTGGT CGGTGGATCT
    19381 CCCGTTTCTG TTAGCCGTTA CGGTCGGCGT GAGAGAGTCT CCGACACCGT ACTGCCGAAT
    19441 ACCATGCTGG GAAATATGCT TGATGACCTG CTGGGGCCAG AAGTGCGCCC TAGAGTGCAG
    19501 GGAGGTAAAC CGTCGGACAG AGCCATCCAG ATCGACGGCG ACATGCACGG GCGTTATGGC
    19561 CTGAAACGGG GTGAACGCGT GCGACTGCGC GCGCACATTA TTCAGGGAAC CTCTGCCCGG
    19621 GAAGAAAAGG CATTATCCGT CACTCTGCGC GTGATCCCAC ACATCATTCC CGACTTTCTG
    19681 AAGATGGGTA TAGAGCCTGA TCTGGCAGCC TCCATGTTGC CAAAAACCGG GCTGGGTCTC
    19741 ATCTGCGGCG AAACAGGTTC CGGAAAATCA ACACTTCAGG CGGCGTTGTA TCGACACTGT
    19801 CAGAACACTC AACCTGACCG CAAGATTGTG ACCTACGAAG ATCCGGTTGA GTACATTCTT
    19861 GGCCGTCCCG ATGACCTTCT GCCACCGCAT CAGGCTCAGG TAGGCCGTGA CGTGGCAAGT
    19921 TTTGCAGATG GGCTTCGCTC CGCCATGCGC CGTAACCCGG AGGTCATCGG TATCGGGGAG
    19981 ATCCGCGATA CTGAAACAGC AGAAGCCTCT GTTCAGGCCG GGGAAAGCGG GCACATGACT
    20041 ATCGGGACTC TGCACTCAAA GTCACCGGGT GAAACCCTGA ACCGATTACT TGGTTTGTTC
    20101 CCGCCTCAGA TTCGAGACGC GCGCGCGTGG GAGCTTCTTG GTATGTTGCG TTTCATCGCA
    20161 GTCCAGGTAC TTGTCAAAAC GACTGATGGC AAACGTCGTG CCCTTCGGGA ATACATCGTA
    20221 TTCGACGATG ACTTACGCGA CGCGCTTCAG AATATCCCGT CAGAAAAGTG GCCGGCGCAC
    20281 ATCGACACCA TTCTGAGGAT GGAAAAGCGG CGTATTGTCG ATCAGGTGCG GGAAGGTTTC
    20341 ATAACAGGTG ACATAGACAG AGATGAAGCG GCGCTCTATC TGTCAGGTAA GGAACTAACG
    20401 CAATGAAACG AGAAGGATTC TGGCGTTATG CCACTCCGCC GGTCAGCTTT TTTGGTATTC
    20461 CGCTGCCGTT CCTGCTGCTG TATCTGGTCT GGTTTCGCTG GCCATCCATG AACACGCTGT
    20521 ATATCTGTTC CGCCATTCTG GGATTCTTTG TTGCACTGAA TTTCTTTGGC TGGAGTATAC
    20581 GGGCCATCTG CCTGCGCGTG GTTAGTACCT TCAGGGGAAA GATTGCCTCT GGTCGTCCCT
    20641 GGTGGTACCG ACATTTCATT GAAAAGCCGA GAGACTGGAC CGGGTTGTGA AGTTGTTAGG
    20701 AATATAAAAC CGAATATAGT GAGGAAAAGT ATGATAATTA ACCTGTGTAA AAAAACAATG
    20761 TCGCTCATCG ACAAAAAAAG ATATGAGCTA TTTCATCGCA CTCAATACCC CGCAAACCGA
    20821 GAAGAAATGG TTAAACTGGT AATTCAGAAA GGTTTAGAAA GCCTTACCCT GGAAAGTTTA
    20881 GATGGAATGA TAAACATATC AGGTTTACAC CACCCCGGAG TTTTCTTCTA TAATAAGCTT
    20941 GACGTTGAAT TGCGTGGAAT ACTCTGGAGA CCTGATCCGA ATGAATGTGC ATCCATACTG
    21001 AAAGAGATGG CTCCTTGTTT TGTTGCAGTT TTTGGGAAAC CGGGTTCCGG CGTCACAACT
    21061 TTGATTAACG AGATAGCAAC TCTTTCAGAC CAAGGATTGA TGGTCTGTGA TGGAAAACCA
    21121 AATAATATAA ACATATCTAT AGGCGTAAAT GCTTTTCTCA ATAAAAGAAG TGTACTGACA
    21181 GCTGTGACAG CCATTGGAAT TAATGATGTT ATTGCTGAAT TATCTCATCA TTCACTTTTT
    21241 ATTATGCCGG ACGGCAAAAA GATCATATAA ACATCTCATT AAGTAACCCT GTAAAACACA
    21301 AAATCAAAGA TATTTATTTT CACCAGACTT CTATTGGATG ATGTGATTAT GTCTTTAATT
    21361 CATCTTTATG GGTTTGTATC CCTGGGATTT ATATCTCTTT TAATTCTGTC ATTTATGCAG
    21421 TCAAAAAAAT CTTTTAAATA TGAAGTTGAA CCATCATAAG TCAATATCAG AAATATCAGC
    21481 AGCAACTGCA TCTGAGACGA ATGCTTGCGT TTTCTGTCAC TGCTTCTGCC CACCGGATAT
    21541 GCCTTTCCGG ATTATCTCTG CGACTGAATG AACCCCTTAC CGTAACGCAT CTTCCCGCGT
    21601 TATCCCATTC GCCTCCGCCC TGGAGCAAGG TCATGAAAAA GAATCACCGC GTATGGCTTG
    21661 CCGTGCCTCA TGAAGAGAAG GATGAAGCCA TCAATGCCCA CCCACGTTTC AGCAATGGTC
    21721 AGAAAGCCCT TGAATGGGAC AATGAACACC GGCTCTGGTA TGCCCAACCA GGTGCCGAGC
    21781 TGAGCAGGTT CGAACGATGG ATGCCCCGGC CACACGAACT GTCGATGAAT GCAGATGATC
    21841 CGGTAACAGA GTTTGCACAA AAACTCGAAG AAGCAGGGCT GATTGTTAAA GGGGTGCCCG
    21901 TGATGGATGG CAGCCTTCAG CGTGTACCGA CAAAACAGGA CAAAAAGGGT TCCAAAAGCG
    21961 GAGCTTACAA AGCATACATG GATGGGCGCC CTGCCGGATG GTACCGCGAT TATCGCAGCG
    22021 CCGACGCAAA ACCAACGCAG TGGGTGTTTT CAGGTGGTGG CGAGATGGAC CCGCTTGCGC
    22081 GCCTTCATCT CCGGGCTCAC GCCCAGCAAA CCCGTGAAGA CAATGCGCGT GCTCTTGAGC
    22141 AGCAGTATAA ACGTCAGGCG GAATATGCCG CCCGATACGT TGACCGGTAC CCACAGGCTA
    22201 CATCAAACGC CTACCTGACC CGCAAGGGAG TAGAGGCCGC TCCGGGTATA AGAATCAACG
    22261 ATAAGCAAGA GCTTGTTATC CCCTTCAGCA ACGCGCATGG CGACATTCGC TCTTACCAGC
    22321 GTATTCCTCT TACCGGTGGG AAAGACGCCC GGATTCTTAA AGACAGTGAA AAAACAGGTA
    22381 ACTGGTTTGC TCTGGGGACC CCGCAGAATG GCCAGCCGCT GCTGTTTGCT GAAGGATATG
    22441 CAACAGCAGC CTCCATACAT GAGGCATCAG GTCTGCCGGT ACTGATGACT ATTGATGCAG
    22501 GAAACATGAT TGCCGTTGGT CAGAACGCCC GTGCCGTCTG GCCTGACAGT CAGTTTATCT
    22561 TCTGCGCAGA CAACGACCAT CAGTTAAAAA ACCCGTTGAC TGGTGAGCCT GAGAATAAAG
    22621 GCATCCTAAG TGCCACCAGG GCCGCCGAAC TGACGAACGG TGAAGTAATA GCCCCAGCAT
    22681 TTACACCGGC AGAGCTTGAA CAAAACCTTA CTGACTTCAA CGATTTGATC CTCAGTAGAG
    22741 GAAAAGACCT CGCCAGGCAT CTCATCAATG TTCAGCTTCA CGCTATGGGG ATAGAAACCC
    22801 CATTCAACAC AAACTCACAA ACCCGTAACG CCTTTGTAGA AGGCGGTCTT GTCTTCACCC
    22861 CTGTTCAGGA AACTGCTATG GATAATCATG AATCTCCGGA TATCGCACAT ATATCCGATA
    22921 ATGACATCGT CCGTGAACAT ACCGTTAGTA AGTTGGCCGA GGCCACTGCA GCAGAAAAAC
    22981 CAGCGACGGA GGCACCAGCG CAGCCTCCAG AAAACCAGAC ATCACAGAAA GTCGGGCGTG
    23041 AAACGATAAC ATTGTTTCAT GGTTCACCTG CCACCTTCAG TGCCATTGAT TCTGAAAAAA
    23101 TAGGATTAGG TCAAAATCTG GTGGGGAAAG GTTTTTATAC TGACACGTCT GTTTTAGGCG
    23161 TGCAGTATGT GATGGAGGAA ATAAATCATA AGGACTTTCA CATATATGAA TTAGAGATCC
    23221 CTTCTAAATC TGTTGTTTTA GATCGTTGGG ATAATTCCAC ATTAACAGAT GAACTACGGG
    23281 AACGAATCAG AGAAGCTGGA AAATCGGGGC ATCAGCAACT CAATGAAAGC GAAAATGTTT
    23341 CTCGCTCAGA GATCGGAAAT AAACTCGCTG ACAGCAAGGC GATAGATGAC ACCTTTCTTA
    23401 ACTTCGCCAG CAGCCCTCAG GGGATGAGCA TTCTGAAAGA GGCAGGCGTT GATGCATTAA
    23461 AAGACAATAG TTATGTCGCT ATTATCAATA CGGATTTAAT TGATAATATT CGTTTGCGCT
    23521 CTGCAGGTGG AAATATAAAA GCAGAAATGA CGCAATATAT AGACAAGGCA TTAAGTAACG
    23581 TTGCTCAGGA TGCTTCGAGA TTGTCAGAGA TATTGCAAAA GGAACAGAAT ATTTCAATAC
    23641 ATTATGAAGC CATCCGTTCT GAACTAATAA ATCTGACAGT GGCTCAAAAC CGGCCCGATG
    23701 AAGCTGAAAG GTTGACGGCT CTACTTACAC ATACATTCGT TGAAACTATT GATAGTCCCC
    23761 CTGATAGAAA AACAAATATT ACCCCCTTAA ACCGACTATA TGCGGAGGCA ATAAGAAGCC
    23821 TTGACCTGAA TCATGATGAT AGCGCTGCGC CACTGGGCCG CATTATTGAT AGTGCTGTTG
    23881 TAAACATAAA CCCTGACCAG AAATTCGTTG CAGAACCCAA TAAACCAGAG CCGGCAACTC
    23941 CTGCCAACGA ACAGAATCCC GCGCCGACTG AGCCGGAACA ACCTCAACCT GCAGATGTAC
    24001 ACGATGAGCC ATCCCCCATG CCCCCAATAG AAGCTGACGT TTTAATTCCT GATACGCAGA
    24061 ACAACCCTGA TGGGACGCTC GGGACATCTC CCGATGATTC CAGTCAGAGT AGCCAGAGCG
    24121 TCGTCGAAGC AGGGTCGCAT ACACCGTTAC CTGACCTGGA TGATTATGCA GACATACGCG
    24181 CGCAAATGGA CGACCCACAG TTTGGTGAAT GGATGCACAG TCAGTCTGAT GACTTACCCC
    24241 CTATGCCTGC TCAGGAACAA CTTACAGCCC ATGAACGGCA GGAAACGGAT AAACAAGCTG
    24301 TAAAACCTGA GGCGGCGTTA CATGATAAAA ACGCGGAGCC CCCGGCACCG ATCTCGTCTG
    24361 AATTGCCAAT CCCTCCACAG TCCCCTGGAG TACCACCAAC CGGGAAAAAA CAGGAACAAA
    24421 CTCAGACAGC CGATGCAGAG GCAGACATTC CAGAGCCGAA ACCGAACTGG GCGAAAACGG
    24481 CAGAGAATGA GGTGAATGAA GCGGATGGAC TTGTCTATGG GCCTCGTAGA CCGGAACCGC
    24541 TGCAACGTGA AGATCTGGAT AAAATCATCA AAGCCCTGTC AACGGAAGAG CAGCGCGACA
    24601 ACACGGTGCT CTACCGCCTC GACGGGGAAG ATGCCTTTCG CGATCTCGGC AACCGCCTCG
    24661 AAATGTGTAA CGGTGCAAGT CAGGACAAAC GAAGGGTACT CGCCGCGCTG GCGGTTGCAT
    24721 CACGTTTTTA CGGCGGCGTG GTGGAGCTAA CCGGCAGTAC GGAGTTTAAA GAGCAGGCTA
    24781 TGCGTCTTAT TATCGAAAAT GACCTCGATA TCCGCATGAA GTTGCCTGCG CAGCGCGCGC
    24841 AACTTGAGGC ACTTCGGCAA CAGATGGGGA CGACCAGTGA TTCAATCACA ACGCATATAC
    24901 CTACGCCGGA TCTGAATCGG CAGACACCAT CACCTGATGC CGCACCGCCA CTGTCATCGG
    24961 CAACAGCCGC ACCTGAAGCT GTTTCCTCTA ACGCGCCTGG CACACCAACC CCCCCTGCAT
    25021 CACCAAACCC GGTATCACAG GCACAAGAAC CCGGCACGCC TCAGCCTGCG TTTTCAACCT
    25081 CTACTGAGGC TGTCGCGTCA AAGGCTGCCG ACAGTATCCG GGTCCCAGAA ATGCCCGCTG
    25141 AGCCAGCGCC CTCCACACTG AAACCAGGGC AGAGCATCAC GGCGGTATTG AAAAACTTTG
    25201 GCGAGGCGAC CTACGAAAAT AAAGAGCAAA AGGGTGGGAG CTTCTTTATC GAGCTACAGA
    25261 ACCGTGGAGG GAGTCATACC TACTGGGGGC AGGATTTAAG AGAACTTATA GAAAACCACA
    25321 AAACCGGTGA TGTGGTTACA CTGACGCTTA ACTCCCGTGA CAGCTGGCAT GTACCAGGAG
    25381 AGGAAAATGG ACGCGTAAAA AATAACTGGT CATTGACGTC CGCTTCGACT GGCCTTGCCG
    25441 TGGCGCACGA TCGGCCAGAG CAGGGGCAAC CCCTGCAAGT TTTTCCGGTC GATACATTTG
    25501 GCCGTCTCAC TCAGCAAATC CGTCAGGCCT GGCCCGAGTA CACCACAGAC CTGAAGCTGC
    25561 CACCTCGCCT GGAAGAACGT CAGTTTTATC TGGGTGAAGA CAGGCACCCG GTGAAGTCAC
    25621 CGGTAGCTGC AGCAAGCATT TTGCCACCAT CCACAGACGC CCCGGACAGG TTGATACCCG
    25681 TTATGGCCTC TATGGACACG CAGTCAAACC AGTTAGACCT GCTGCTTGTA CAGTCAGCGG
    25741 GGGAACATCT GCAGGGTATG GTGCGACTGG ATGGCACACT GTATCCGGCA CTGGCCACAC
    25801 CAACCACCGA CAATAGTCAG TTGGTTATCA ATGCAATCAC CGACGACGGT CCCCGCTTTG
    25861 CGGGTTACGG ACAGGCGGTG AATTTCGAAC CCGACGGCAC TACCCGTGCC GCTCCTCAGT
    25921 TGATGACGTT CCACCTGAAA GGTCGGGAAG AGGACACACC GCTTCCCGCC CGACTCTACA
    25981 CACCGGAAAA ACAGGCAGAC ACCCTGTTCC AGCGTCTTGG TTTTGAACAG ACCTGGAAAC
    26041 AATGGGATGA CGCACGAAAG CCGGAGGGCA GACAGGAAAA AACGCTTCAT CAGGAACACT
    26101 CCCACAGCCC CGGCCGCTAA GCCGATAAGG AGAGAGAATG CGATATCAAA TGCTTAAAGC
    26161 CGGACTCTTG TCCGGCTTCA TGCTTTTATC TACCGCCGCT ACGGCGGCGA CCTGCCGAGC
    26221 AGGAAGTGCC GCTGAAGCGG GTAGTCAGGC TGGTTATGAG CGGGCCAGGG CGGCCGCAAC
    26281 AGCCTGGGAA CAGCGCGAAA GCAATGTCTC ATCCTCCCTG CAGTCCTGTC TGTCCCGTAT
    26341 CAAGAGCGTC AAAGTGAGCC TGCCGCAATT CCCCGGGCTC GATGAAATCA TTTCTCAACT
    26401 GGAAAATAAG GTCTGCGAAG CTGCCCTTGA TAAGGTCAAC GAACAGATTC CAGACAACAT
    26461 CGATCCCTGG AAAAACTTCA ACTCCTGAAA CCTATGACAA AACTGACTCA ACCGGCCCCC
    26521 CCTGCAAAGG GGCTGGCCTC CTCCGCTACG GAGGATCCGC TGAACGACGC CGTAAAAATG
    26581 ATGATCACGG CAGAAAAGCG CCAAAAAATG GCACCAGAGC TGATGAAGAG TAATCTCCGA
    26641 CTGGGGACTG GCCTACTTAT CAGCATAATA CTCAACGCCG GTTTAACCTG GGCTCTGATA
    26701 CAACAGCCAC GGGATTACTT TGCCACCGAC AGCGGGCGCC TGGTTCGGCT GGCTCCCACA
    26761 TCCGAACCGG CATGGAGCCA GGACGATGCA ATCGCCTTTG GCAGCAAGGC TCTGATGCGG
    26821 GCCTTTAACC TGGACTTCGT TCACTATCGT GAGCAGGTAT CTTCCACGGC CTCGCTGTTC
    26881 TCTGAAGAAG GGCACGCCAG TTACATCCAG GCGCTCACTA ACTCCAATAT CTATGATGCC
    26941 CTTAAGCGTG AACGCATGAA CCTTACCGGC TCCGTTGGGG CTGGTGTCGT CATCCGCCGT
    27001 GGACGCCTGT CTGACGGAAC CTGGTTCTGG ACTATGCAAT ATCCGGTACG TCTGCGTCTG
    27061 GTTGGTCAGA CAACCAGCAA GCCCGAACAG CCGTTTGTTT TCGAAATCAC CATCCAGCGC
    27121 GTAGATCCAC GACAGAAACC TGTCGGGATG GAAATCCGCC AGATGATCTC ACGCAACGCC
    27181 CCCCGCAACC TCTGAGGCTC CCGCCATGAA ACTTCGTTAT CTCATGACCA CCCTACTGCT
    27241 GTGTGGTCCG GCTCTCGCAG CCGCTGCTGA CAATACTGGC TGGCAGAACG CCAGGACACC
    27301 TGGCGCAACA AGTGCAGCTC CAGCCCAGCA AGGTGCTGAA CCACATACAA CGGACGTACC
    27361 CGCAACCCGG ATTAGTGGGG AGTTACCGGC ACCAGGACAA AGCTCACCGC TGGTAGACGA
    27421 AGCGGCAAGC ATGGACTCGC CTCTGTCAGC GGATGAGATA CGCGAACTGC GTCTGCGACT
    27481 GACAGACAAC GAGCGGTCGG TAAATGCCCC AATGATAAGC GTGGTTCCGC GCATCAGTTC
    27541 GTTAACCCTT AATCTTTCAC CAGGAGCCAG TATCCCGTTG GTACGTACGG CCATGAACAA
    27601 CCAGAGCGTC GTTACCCTGA CAGACATCAG TGGTGCGCCG TGGCCACAGT CGGATCCGCC
    27661 GATTAATGCC AGTCCGAAGA GTTTTGACGT GAAATTCAAT GCTGGCACCA ACATGCTGGC
    27721 GATAACCCCG CTGCGTCCGT GGGCGGCAGG GAACATTTCC GTGTATCTGA AGGGACTCGA
    27781 TGTTCCGATC ATGATTAACG TGACAAGTGG TGAGACTGAC ACCCGCACAG CCAGCCAGGA
    27841 GATCGACAGC CGGCTGGATT TACGTGTCCC ACGCCTGGGG CCTGGCACCG CACTCCCCGG
    27901 CGTGACCGTC GATAAAATCG CACTCCACAG TGCCACTTTG CAGGCCTTTC TGGATGGCAC
    27961 GCCACCGAAA GATGCCCGTC GCCTGAAATT CCAGGGCAAC GTTCCAGACA CCATCATCTG
    28021 GCAAAGCGGT GATGATCTGA TGGTTCGTTC CCGGGCAATG CTTCGCGATG AGTTTGAACA
    28081 GACACTTTCT TCAGCGGACG GCACACATCT CTGGAAACTC CCACTCACCC CGTTACTGAC
    28141 CTTCTCAGTG AACGGGAAAT CCGTTAACGT CACGCCGGAG CTTCAGTAAT GAGCGCAGAA
    28201 CAGGATGCCG GAAATAACGG CAAAAAACTT ATTTCAATAA TCGGATTTGG AGCCCTGGCT
    28261 TTACTGACTG CCGGTTACTG GTTAGTGTCA TGGCTGACAC ATGACCCTTC AGGAAAGGAT
    28321 TCTGCCGTTA ACCTTAACGG CACGGCCTCC AGTGCCGTAA CCACCACAAC GGAAAGCCCG
    28381 CGATACCGTG AGCTGCTGAA AGCCTCAAAC GACTTAGGTG CGCAAGAAGC CGCACGGACT
    28441 GATTCATCTT TTATCGCCAG CCTCCCGGTA GGCCTTGAAG TCACGGAACC CCCGCCTGAT
    28501 AAGCCGCCGG TAACAAAGCC AGCATCACAA GATCCACCAT CGCCACAGTC GGGAAAATCG
    28561 TCACGGCGCA CGGAAAACAC GGCCGGAGAG GAGCAGGCCA CGGAGAAACG CCAGGCTCAG
    28621 CTGCAGAAAC TGCTCACGCG GATCAGTGCC GCGCAGGCGG GCGGTGATGC ACCGGTTCTT
    28681 GCCACTGCAC TGGCAAGCGT TACGCGGACT TCACCAGCGT CTGGTGCTGG CCGCCAGGCA
    28741 GAATCCACAG CTAAGACAGA AAGCGCACAG GTCTTCATCC CTGCGCTCAC TCGTGCGTCC
    28801 GGTTATATGG AGACTGCCGT GGATTCGGAT AACCCCAACT CAGAGGTGGT TGCGGTCATA
    28861 CCTGCCGGGC CGCTGGCTGG TGCCAGACTT CATAGCCCTT CAGTAAAACT TGCCGGAAAT
    28921 GGACTCGATA TCAAATTCAC CAGTATGAGC TGGAACGGAA TGGAACTGAA CGTAAAAGCA
    28981 AGCGCACAGA GCGAGAAAAA TCTGATGTCT TCAGTGGCCT CCGATGTCAA CCATCGATGG
    29041 GGGACACACA TCGTTCTGCC AGCTGTATTA GGTGGTCTTG GCGACCTGGG GGGACTGTAC
    29101 AAAGATGCTA ACACGCAGGT CATGCAGTCC AGCGTCGGAA CCGTCACTGG ACGCGTGGGG
    29161 AAACCTGACG GCAGCACAGT AGCTGGCGTA ATGGTCGGTG GCACAGCCCA GACAGGTGCA
    29221 GAAGTCATCA AACAGGAGAT GGCCCGCGAG CCGTTCCGCC AGGTCACAGT GAAGCAGAAA
    29281 GAGGTTATCT CCATTCTCTT CGTTGAATCA GTAACTTCAG ACGACGTTAT CAGTAATAAG
    29341 AAAGCCGCAC TCCCCGCTAC CAGTACATCA GTACTAACAC CCGTTGCAGC AGAGCAGCAA
    29401 ACCGAAAACC GCCTGCAGGA AGCCATCGCG CGCCGCCAGG CTGAAATCCG TCGTCAATAT
    29461 GGCGATACCG TACCCGTGAG GAACAATGAT GAATCAGCAA ATTGACATAT CTGAAGAAGA
    29521 CACGCTGGAA AACGAGGATG ATTTTGGCGC GCCAGATCCC CGTCAGAAAC TGCCTTTCTG
    29581 GAAGCGGGAG CTGCTGTTTG GCTATTCTCT GCCGTGGCTT CTCGGGATAA CGCTTCTGGC
    29641 CGTGGTCAGC CTCTGGTATC TGTTCGGTCC GTCACTGTCA TTTACAAGTA ACACACCGTC
    29701 TGAAAGCAGC TTCAGTGAGG TCGAAAATAC GCTCGACGGT GCACCGCACA GTTCGGTTGA
    29761 GACTGTTCAG CCCACGAGGG CCACGATCCC CGTAGCGCAG CCAGCGACAC AAACTGCACC
    29821 TCCGATGCTC CAGGGCGATA CGACGAGCAT GATGACGGAT ATCCGTGACG AGCTGAACGA
    29881 CCGCGATCGA AAGATAAATG ACTCTCTGAC GTCACTGAAA GACAGCGTCA CCCGTCTGTC
    29941 TGATGCTATC AAGAGGGATG AGGCATACGC GGTAGAAACG CGTGCCCAGC TTACTGACCT
    30001 GATACAAAAG CTGGCAGTGC TGGAAGCCCG GGCAAGCGCC ACTGATACCT CAAAACCCGC
    30061 TTCCAGGCTC CAAAAACGGC AGGTAGCCAG TGCTATTTCA GGCATGAAAA TCATGTCACT
    30121 GGAGTCGGGA ATGGCCTGGA TCAAATGGCA GGGCAGTACC TGGTCCGTCC GGGAGGGGGA
    30181 TACGCTGGGT AACGTCACTG TTCGTCAGAT TGATCCCGCC ACACGCTCAG TGGTGACAAC
    30241 AGGAGGAACC CTGCGCTAAT GGCACTGGAT GCCATTACGC TAATAGAGAA CCTGGCTTCG
    30301 GGCATCTTCA CCGCTGGACT GGATTTACTG TTCAGCTGGT CTGAGATGAT TGGTTTTTTT
    30361 GGCCTCATCG CCCTACTGGT CCGGCAACGT TCCAGTCGGG GTCCCTTATC CCCGGGCAGG
    30421 TTCGCTATTG GCCTTTTTTC CTGCGCCGCA CTGGTATCCC TTCCCTCCAT AATTAATGCC
    30481 AGTGGTGCGC AGCTTGGTTT TGGCGCCACA TCCTTTGATG CGATCGCTTA TGTGCAGCCC
    30541 GCCACCTACG GCGTTGCTGC AGGGGCCGCT AACGCCGTGC TTTCCCTGGT TCGGCTCGCA
    30601 GGAGTGGGAT TTGTCTATGC GGCACTCGAT ATGTTTCGAC GTTCAGAACT TGAGGGGCAT
    30661 ACCGCGCTCA GTTCAAGCGA AAGTATTCGT GCCGCGACCG TAAAACTGAT GGCCGGAACC
    30721 GCGATGGTCT TTTCACCTCA GCTCATCGAT GCCGCACTCG CCACCTTCGG ACTCGCTTTT
    30781 TAACACCATT CGTTTTTTAT AACCCAAGGA GACACCATGT CACTTTTCCG TGCTATTTCC
    30841 GCGCGTATTT ATGCCGTTGT TATTTTCTGT CAGCTGACCA TGATGCAGTG CCGTGAGCGA
    30901 ATGATTCAGG GGCTGTGTGC CTTGGTTACG TTCCTGTTAC CCGGCATGGC CTTCGCTGAA
    30961 GGCGATATTG CCGACATGAT GCGCAGCGCC GCTGACGGTG CTAAAAGCGG TAAAACTTCC
    31021 GGCCTGGAAA TTGCCCAGGC GATCGGCGTT TTCATCTTCA TCGGTTCCTT ACTGGCCTTC
    31081 AAAAAAATTG GTACCAACCC GCAGGTAACA CTCGGCCGCT GCTGTGCAGG TCTGGCTATT
    31141 GGCGGTCTGC TGGCCGTTGT CCCTGAAATC ATGAGTCGTA CCCAGAAACA GCTCGGTACC
    31201 AGCTCCGTCA CCATCAGCTA ATCACAGGAA AGGGTCGGTA AACACCGACC CTTTCAGGAG
    31261 AAAACGATGA GTAATAAGAA AAAGACACCT GACCTTCGGT GGCGACATCC ACTTCCAGTG
    31321 CCTGATGTTG TCCATACCAC AGCCCCCCAG CTTCCTGCCC CCGTGAGCGT TTCAGGAGGC
    31381 CGCTGTTATT GCTGCAGTGC AGAAATGAAA CATCTTTTTG AGTTACCGGA ATCCCTGCCC
    31441 TTAACCCGGC TGGCGGAAGA TGCGCAGGAT GCAGAGACCC GACTCGTCAG AGCGAAAGAT
    31501 ACGCTGGATC AGCTGGCAAC CCGCCCCACG CCGCAGGTAC CGGCTGAATA CGAAAAACAT
    31561 ACTCGGGCAC TGAAAGCCGC ACAAACAGGG ATGCAGCACG CGTCACTTGC CGCCCGTCGC
    31621 CTTGCCCTGC GCCACATTCC CACCGCGCTT CTGACCGATA CCGGTTTACT GTCTGATACT
    31681 GAATATGCTG AGTTCGAACG GCTCACGCAA CCGTTTAATC TCTGTTTTAT CTGCCACGCC
    31741 TGGCATGCCC TCAACGGGTT TGCTGCTGCT CAGGGGGTAA TGGTCTGGTT ACCGGACCTG
    31801 CATCCACGAA ATGTCGTCGC CCTGAACCGA AAAGCTCTGC TGGCCGTCTT CAGCAACAGG
    31861 CCTTACGAGA TCCGGGAGGG GCGACGGGTG CTGTCGGAAC TGACCCGGCA TCGATTGCCA
    31921 CTGGAAGAAC GCTTCGGTGG GTGGCGCCCT GCTGATTATG CGGATGCGTT GAAACGCTTC
    31981 CCGCCCGTCA TGCGCGATGA AATGCGACAG AAAATGAACG GCGTGGCGTT GATCCTGATG
    32041 CCGGACTCTG TCACCGACCG GGAATACCTT CTGGAGAACA ACTGAGTGAA CTCACTTTAT
    32101 TCCATGTGCC GGCATATTGT CTGGTACCAC CGCCTGCTGG CGGTAGTTCT CGTCCTGTAT
    32161 TTCCTGACCT GCGGGTACGT CAGTTTTGGC GATTTTCACC ACGTCCGGCT AGGGGACATC
    32221 GCCGGCATCA ATTATCAGGC CAGATTTGAG GCAAACACCT TTCTCTTCAA AGTGCTGGAG
    32281 TTTTCATTTC TGTGTCTGCC CGTCCTGTGT CTGTGCCTGG CGTACTGTGA TGAGGGAAAA
    32341 ATCCCCTCAC TGAACATCTA CATAAAACGA TACCTTCTGT GCATCATTCC TGCTCTGCTG
    32401 ACGGCAGCCC TGATTTTTTA CTGGCGCCGG GATCCGTATA TTGTTTCAGG TGAAGGGCGC
    32461 TCAACAACGG TATTTGCACT GATATTCTGG TTAAGTACCC TGCTATTCCG GGCCACGACA
    32521 AGAACACGAT AATACAGGCA AAAATAAACA CACAGACGGC TCCGACATCG TCAAGAAATC
    32581 CCTGAATCAT TGCGATAGTC GCCTTTGGTT CAATATTGTT TTTGAACCAA AGGATGATTT
    32641 TATATTTGAA TGACTGATTA GCCTTAAACG TCAGGCAGGT ATCATTACAA AAATCATCAT
    32701 CAATCTGTCC GATATATCTG CCAGCCAGGT CGGGATCCCC TTTCTGGGTG TAATATCGGG
    32761 TCAGCATCAG ACGCTTTGAT GACGATGATA TATCGGTCAC CAGTAACGAT TTCAGACTTG
    32821 TCGCATCCTC GTCCAGCAAG GGCTGGCGAA AATGAAAGTA AATATCCTGT ACCAGAGGGT
    32881 TTTCAGGCCA TGCAGAAAAC ATATCAGAGG CAAGTTGCCG CCCTTCCTTC TCTGGGAGTT
    32941 TCCCTACAGT CAGGATCGGA TACAATTTTT CTGCAAATGC CACATTCTGC GGTTGATAGA
    33001 AAAATCCAGG TAATGCTTTT CTATAAAAAG CTCCGTTCAG ATCAGCATCC GTACCTGTAT
    33061 TTTCATTTCC TGTCGTTTCC TGAAAATGAA TATTGCCATA TTCATCTGTA TACGAAATAA
    33121 AAGCATGTCC GGGAGAGTAA ACAATCCTGA CCTGAAATCC TGCACGATTC ATGACATCCA
    33181 TCAGAAGATA ACTGTTCAGA TCGCAATCGG AATAACGGTT GGCCCATGCG TCTGCCACTG
    33241 AAGAGGACGA TTTGTAATAA AACTGTTGTC CCAGGATGTT GTTAGCACAC GAAATAAAAT
    33301 CATCCGCTGT GCTCTTATCG CACCTGTCTT CCACTGCTTT AAAGAAATAG AGCGTATTCC
    33361 CCCTGGCAAG GGTTGCCATT TTATCCGTCA CAAATCCCAT GTTCTCGTCA TAACTGATCA
    33421 GTCGATGTGA CAGCAATCCA GGATCGGACA ATCCCCCGAC TGACGGTAAC GCCTTCACCA
    33481 CTGATTCATG TCGTGACTTC TCTCTGACGG GGGAAAAAAT CTGCTCTTCA GCAGCCAGCA
    33541 AAACAAGAAC CACGATTACA AATGCAGTCA GAAACAGGGA TTCCCGGCCT GAAAGTAATC
    33601 TGCGTTTTGT TTCCATACCA CCTCTTTATT CATGAATTTC CAAAGAAACC TCCGTCTGGC
    33661 AGAAATTCTA CCTTTTCTAT GGAGTCACTT CTCTTATGAA TATCAACCGC CTTGTCTTCG
    33721 CCATTGAAGA CGTTATGAAC ACCTTTTCCC GTTTCGCCGT CTCTGCTGAC TTTGTCGACT
    33781 ACTGCGACAT TCGTACAGTG ATCGGACTGG ACAAGCATGA CCTGGAGCTC AGACCCTGGC
    33841 TGGAAGCACC TTATATTGGT GTCACCCATC ATGGCTATTA CCTGTCTGTA TTCGAAATTT
    33901 CCGGGGCATT GCGTGAACTG TCAGAAACAG CTTCAGCCGA CCATCCGGAT GCGTTTGAAG
    33961 GAATGATCGC TCACCTCACT TCCACACTCA GTACGACCTG GAAAAATACC GGCCATAAGT
    34021 TGGCCTTCAT TTTTGAACGT GATCCGGAAA AGGGGCGTGA CGAAGTCAGC GCCATGATCG
    34081 CCCCACAAAA GCGTTCCATT CAGCACATCG GCATCCAGTT GGATGACCTG CTCAATGAAA
    34141 AGGTAAACGT AATCTCACCG TGGCTTGTCC GTGAGCGATG CTGGCTTGCC GTCTGGAGCT
    34201 CACCGACACT GGTGAGCCAT CAGGAAAGAA CAGATTTCAA CGCCACCGTT CGGGCTATCC
    34261 AGGATAAAGC GCCGGTCGCG CGTTTTGGCC AGGAACCCTG GCGCTGGCAA ATGTCTGGTC
    34321 TGAAGATCAG GCATGACAGC TTTATCTCTA CTCTTGAAAA AGCACTCGTA CGCGGCGGAG
    34381 ACGGCCTGCT TGTCCGCCTG CTCGACGTGC CTGAGTTCTG TAACGAAATC AGACGTGAAA
    34441 CAGCACGTAA CAGCACATCG GCAGCATGGC GCCCTGCACT ACCGGGGAAG GCCGCACCCT
    34501 CAGGTACGCT TCATGATGAT GACGCCACGG CTCTGCTTGC TCCCTTCCTG AATCTTCAGG
    34561 TCTTTGGTTG TACACCAAAA ACTGAAGGTA ATCTGGTGTA TGCAGAGGGG CTGTGGCACG
    34621 GCATGGTAGC CATAACTCTG CCTCCTCAGC ACCCCAGCCC CTTCAATGAA CTGGTTAAAC
    34681 TGGTTCCACG TGCCGTTCCC TGGCGTATTC GGATCGACAT CATGCCGGGT GGGATGAAGG
    34741 CGCTGGGCTG GAAAAAGAAT ATTTCATCAT TTGGACAATT TATTCCCTCC ATTCGTCCGC
    34801 TTTACGACGC TTTTACGCAG TTGGCTGAAA CGGATGAACG AGACCCAGTT TGCGTGATGA
    34861 CCATTGTAGC TTCCACCTGG GGGCGTACCC GTGAAGTATG CACCCGTAAT CAGATGCTGC
    34921 TTGAATCAGC TATGCAGGGG TGGGGGGTTT GTAACACAAC CACAACCTTC GGTGATCCAC
    34981 GCCGGGGATG GGTCAACAGC ATGTTGGCAG CGTCAGCAGG CTCAGGCCCC GTCCCGCTTT
    35041 ATCCGCCACT CTCCCATGCG CTTTCTATGC TGCCTTTCAA CCGACCAGGT TCCGTCTGGC
    35101 GCGGGGAAGG TAATTTGATG CTGCACACTG AAGACGGCTG CGCCTGGGAA GTTGGGCTGG
    35161 GTTCTTCACG ACAGAACAAG CACACCGAAC TTGCCCCGGG TGACTCAGGC CTTGGTAAGT
    35221 CGGTACTGAT TAATACCCTG ACGGAAATAC AGGTATCTTC CGCCCAGGTT TCACTTCCCT
    35281 ATGTGGCGCA TATCGATAAA GGATTCAGCG CTATGGGGTT CATCCAACTG ATTCGTGACA
    35341 GTTTGCCGGA GGAGCGAAAG GACGAAGCCG TTGGTATTAT TCTTAGCAAC GACCCGTCTA
    35401 AGTCGCGCAA TGTTTTCGAC ATCCTGTACG GTGCCCATAA GCCAGTAACG CCGGAGAAGC
    35461 AATTTATCGC GTCCATGCTG ATGGCCTTCT GTATTGAACC AGATAAAGGA ACACCTCCGA
    35521 ACCCGACTGA TACCCGGCAG ATAGTGAACC GCCTGATTGA TCTGGCGTAC GACATGCGCA
    35581 GCGGTATTGA GCCAAACATG TTCCGGTCAA ACGTAGAGCC AGAAGTGGAC GAGGCGCTGG
    35641 AGTCATGCGG GTTGAGAGAT GAGCACGATC AGGAATGGTG GACTGCGACT CCATGGTATG
    35701 AAGTACGTGA TCTCCTCCAT GAGCGTGGGC AGTTGTCCGC GGCTCAACGG GCGCACTATC
    35761 AGGCTGTACC AGAACTCGCT GATATGCCAG CGTTGCTACG CAGTGAGGCA ATTCAGGAGA
    35821 GTTTTGGCAG AGTACAGCGT GACGGTTCAC AGGAGCCACT ACTGGAGTAC ATTGAGCGTT
    35881 GTATGATTCA GGCACGACAG GACTATCCGA TGATGGCCAG TCGGACTCGC TTCGCGCTGA
    35941 ACCCGAACAC ACGCATTATT GCCGTAGACT TAAACAACGT CGCTGGCGAT AAGACCCCGG
    36001 CAGGCAGACT GAAAACCGGC ATCATGTTCC TCTTTGCTGG CCACATAACA GCTGGTGATT
    36061 TTACGCTTCC TCAGTATCAG GAAGAGATAT TGAAAACGGT GCCGGAAGCC TATCTCCCGG
    36121 GCATTATACG GCGCATCAAC CAGCTCGACA GCGAAATGAA AACAAAAATC TACGACGAGC
    36181 TGCACAACGT CAAGGGCATT GATTTCATCT TCGAGGCGCT GGACACGCAG GACAGGGAAC
    36241 AGCGTAAGTT TGGCATCCGC ACAGTGTTAA GTACCCAGTT CCTTACCGAT TACCCGAAAA
    36301 GCCTGCTCGA CTCTGCCAAC ACCCTCTGGC TGCTGCGCTT CCGCCAGGAA GACATTCCTC
    36361 TTTTACGAGA CAGTTTTAAG ATCCCCGAAC ACAATCTCCA TGCTTTCCTG CGTATGCCAG
    36421 CCGGTCCTGC TGCAGACGGT AGTGGAGTAC CGATGCTGTG TATGATGCGC ACGACCCAGG
    36481 GCACGCTCGC GCGGATTGTC CGGTTTACGC TCGGACCGCT GGAGCTGTGG TCGCTTAACT
    36541 CAGACAAAAA AGACGGTGCG CTACGCAAAA ATCTCTCCGC GACGATCGGC ACTGCCCGTG
    36601 CCCGTCAGTT GCTGGCAGAT AAGTTCCCAC GAGGGTCTGC AAAAAAACTC ATTGAGTACA
    36661 GAGAGCGTAA CAGTGGCGTC CGTGGCGATA AGGGTGTCAT CGAATTGATG GCGGACGAAA
    36721 TGATTAACGA ACTGGGGTAT GACCTGTGAT GTGTTCCATC CACCTGACGC CACGCTGCCG
    36781 TCGCCCGGCA AAGGGACAGG TCAGACTTTC ACGCCTGATG ATCGATGTTG ACGGCGTGGA
    36841 GTTTGTTCTA CCATCTCGTC ACTTTCGTAC AGACAGTGCA GTGAACTCTC GGGCTGTATA
    36901 CGCTACTGAT CGTCGGGCTC CACAAGAAGC CTGTGGCGTT CTTCTTACGA TCAAAGATCG
    36961 TCCTCGCCAA TTGGTAACTA CGGCCATATG GCAGGTACAA GAGCCAGGCG AACAGGTGCG
    37021 AGAATCGCGT CATGTGGTCC AGTGGCTGTT ACCTGAGGAT ATAAGGACGG TGTTAAGTGA
    37081 TGATACCTGG TTATGGCCGG AGGGGGCAGA GACCCCACAA CTCAGTCCAG GAGACTGGCC
    37141 TGTACTGGAT ATTACCCCTT CAACTCACTC ACGGATCGCT CGTCGTGGGT TGACTATCAT
    37201 AGACACCCGC AGCCGGGAAG GACGTATCAG CAGACGCTTT CAGACCTTCC CTCTGGTAGC
    37261 CCTCGCCCCC GACCCACAGT CAACTCGCCT TCCCAACGTA TTTACCCCGC TCAACTAAAT
    37321 GGAGAATTTC ATGATACAAC GCCATCTCCC CGCGCTGGCA CTTGCCATCG CGTCCAGCCT
    37381 TCCCACTGTT GCCAGTGCTT TCACAGTCAA CGTGAACTCC AGTGTTCCGA TAACTACTCA
    37441 GGTTCTGCCT GAGATGGCCA CCATCCAGGC AACGTTGGTC GAAATACTAC AGATGCAGCA
    37501 GGCCACCGGT ACAGCAATCA CACAGAATGC TGACAAGCTC GGCGCGCTGA TTAATCAGGA
    37561 TGGACAGGCC ACCCGTCAGC AAATGATTTT CAATAATGAA ACCCAACGGC TGGAAGAAGC
    37621 TAGACAGAGT TTTTCGGTAC CGGATTCGAT CTGCAGTGAT TCCGCCTCCG GCATTGCGGC
    37681 ACAAAGTAAA CGTGCGTCAG GCAGTACCGC ATCAAAACTC TCCTCCGGCA AAGGCGTTTC
    37741 CAGCTCAGCG GTGCGTAAGA GGATTTCCAC TGCATCAGAA GAGCAGGCCC GGGATGCTTA
    37801 TGACGGTGCG AACGTGCATG CTGCATACTG CACAGCAGCA GAATATGAGC GTTTTGGCGG
    37861 GACGGGGATA TGCCCTGCCG TCAGCAAGAT GCCCGGTGGT GATAGCCAGG TACGTTCGAT
    37921 CTATGGTGGA GCAGGTCCTG AGGGGACGGC ACCGGCACTG TCCTGGACAC AGGAACAAAC
    37981 TGACGCCGCA ATGGCCTACA TGAAAAACAC AGCGCGCCCT TCGGCCGGTC GCACACCGGG
    38041 CAAAGGTGAA GTCAACACAG TAACCGGACG GACGTATGTA GGATTGCTCA ACGAGTACAA
    38101 CGGTATCATC GATGCCGCCT CTGAACCTCA GCTCTCGCTG ATTGCCGACA GTAAGACCAG
    38161 TGAAACCACC CGTGATGCCC TGAAAGAAGC ACTGCAGTCT CCTTCCGCAG CGCAGTATTT
    38221 TGATGATGTG GCTTCACCGG AGGCGAAAGC AAAGGGTTAC ATGAGCCAGC GAGAATTTGA
    38281 ATCGTTTGAG GCCGGACGTC GCTATGCCAA CACAGCCTAT CTCTCTGACT TGCAGCAAAT
    38341 GAACGGGGAT AACCTTATGC GCGAACTCAT CCGTACCACT TCGCAGATGA ACTGGCAACT
    38401 TAACGACATT AAAGAGCTGC TGCGCAAAGG GAACGTTATC GACGGGCAGT TGCTGGCCGC
    38461 CTTTGCACGT CAGTCCTATG CCCCACGGCT GAAACAACTC GAATCAGCCA TAAACCAGGG
    38521 AGCGGCCAAA TGACATCTGA AAAAATAGTC TCACGAAAAA AAAGCCTCAC CGGACGTATC
    38581 ACCATCGGAT TGCTTAGCAT CTTTCTACCT GTACAGGAAA CGAAGTGGTT TCTGCGGTCA
    38641 GCCCGACACA TGACGTCACG TAATCTGGAG CGAATGCGTG ATGCCTTTCC TGAGCTCAAT
    38701 ACCGACGACA AACCGCCTGC GGCGCCTGAC TGGGAAAAAG CCATTGAGGA ATCCGGCTGT
    38761 ACTCCCGAAA AACTGGATAA GGGGTATGTT AGCCAGCGCC GGCGCTGGCG ATTTCTGTTC
    38821 TGGCTTATGG TTATACCCGT TCCGCTTGCG CCACTGACAA CATTCATTAT CGGTGGGAGT
    38881 ATCACAGCGC ACCAGATCAG CACCTGTGTG GTGCTGTTTT CCGGCGCTGG CGTGGCGTGG
    38941 TCAAAAGCGC TAATCGTAAC CTATCGACTG TGGCAGTTAC GCAACCGGCG TGTAAGTCTT
    39001 GCCGAAGGAG GCACCTTTCA ACACTTCATG ACGGAAACAC ATGCCGTACG AGATGCCATT
    39061 CTCAGAAAAT AACGCCCCTC CTCTGCTCCC TATCGCCATC CCGGCATTCA TGTTTTATCC
    39121 GGAGTTACCG TGAAAAATCT CATTCGTGCG CTTTGCGCAG GGCTGCTTAT ACCTGTTACG
    39181 CCGGCACGCG CCGGTGTAAC TTACGATGAC ATAGTCTCTG CAGCGACTAA TGCACAGGAC
    39241 CTCTCCCGGC AGGCACTGGT CACTATCTTC GGCGACGTGG TACTGGACCC TCTCGCCGCC
    39301 GGTAATACCA CGATGATCGG GAATCTGTTT GCGCTGTTTA ACGGGATTAT TGCCGTCCTT
    39361 GCCGTCGTCT GGTTTGTGAT TATTGGCCTG AAGCACATCA ACAAAACGGG GCATCAGGGC
    39421 AAGGTATTCA GTGGTGATCG CGATATCACC AGTACACTGA GTACCGCCTC AGGATTTTTG
    39481 ATGATTATCC CGACAGCCAA TGGCTGGAGC ATGTCTCAGC TCATCATCCT CTGGGGGGCA
    39541 TCGATTATGG GCGTGGGCTC TGCCAACCTG ATGGTGTCCA AAGCTGCAAG TGATATTGCG
    39601 AGCGGCTACT CCCTGACGGT ACAGCCCACT CAGGCCTCGA CCCGCACATC TGCACGCGGT
    39661 ATTTTTGAGA TGCAGTTGTG CAAATACGCC ATCAATACGG CACTGGACGA TTACAGCAGC
    39721 ACAGCCAATT CCACCACAGC AAAAATGACG GAGATATTCG GTTCGTCTGG AGGAAATTAT
    39781 ACCTACCGGG TCACTAACGG CAGTGGAGTG TGTGGCACAG CGACAATCCC GGAACAACAG
    39841 AAATCGGGCT CCTCGTCTGG CTCCGGGAGC TTCTTTAACC CCTTCAGTAA TAGCGACACA
    39901 CGAGAAGTCG TGGACGCACA AAACAAAGCG ATGGAAGCCA TGATCCAGGA TATGGACAGT
    39961 GCGGCCAGCG AGTTTGTGAC AGGGTTTATG AATAAGCGAA CGACCGGCAG CGGCACACTC
    40021 CCGGATATCG AAACCCGCAT TCAGCGGGCT GCCAGCAACT ATGAACAAAC GGTCCAGCGC
    40081 GCGCTGCCGG CACAGAATGA GCAGAATGGC ATTCAGGATG CAGTCAGGAA TTACCTCGAC
    40141 ACATACGGCT GGGCGGCTCT CGGTGCCTGG TACCAGACTT TCGCCACGGC CAACCAGCGC
    40201 CTGACTGAAG TTGCCAGTCG CGCACCAGCG ACCAGTGGGA TGTCCTCTTT AGGGGAAATT
    40261 GGTAGCGGTG ATCTTTTCAG CGCGTTAATG AGTACCTATC GAACTCAGTT GCAGAACTCC
    40321 AGCTATGCTC CCCCTGCAGG TACAACAACA TCGAAAAATG AGTTAAGCGC ATCAGAGGGT
    40381 AATGACCCCA ATAGCATACT CATGAACTCC ATTACCCCAT TTTTCGTAAG CTTAACAAGC
    40441 AATATTGCAA CAAATTATAG TGGGACTGGT ACTACAACAG GACAAGTAAA CCCTTTAGTT
    40501 AAGATGAAAA ACGTTGGGGA TTATACTCTT GTTGCAGCTG AGGGGACTTT GACAGCTTAC
    40561 ACCATCCTAC GTGCTGCGGT TGCAGGGGGG GAATCATCGC TTCTTGGAAA AGTTGTCGAT
    40621 ATGACAGGGG TAATTAGTGC TGTAGATAAA GGGCTTGATG CCATTTCCCC AGCTGTTTAC
    40681 TTCTTGTTAT TACTTATGTT TAGCGCTGGA TTTACACTTT CAATTTACTT GCCATTTATT
    40741 CCGTTTATCT ACTGGATGAC TGGTATTGGT AACTGGATAG TAAGTGTTTT GGTAGGTTGT
    40801 GCAGCTGGAC CTCTGTGGGG GGCCACACAT CTGGGTACGT CTCAGGATAG AGGTAGTCGT
    40861 GCAGCATATG GTTACATCTA CTTTATCGAT ACCATGATTC GTCCCTCACT CATGGTTTTT
    40921 GGATTTTTCT TTGCTTCCGT TGCTATTGTT GCGACCGGAA CTATCCTTCA TGCACTCTTT
    40981 GGCGCCGCGC TGGTCAATGT TCAAGCCAAC TCGTTGACAG GGTTATTCAG CATGGCCGGT
    41041 TTTTTAATGA TTTATGCTCG AATTTGCACG ACACTTGTAT CTAGTATATT TGCATTGCAG
    41101 GCCTATTTAC CTGACTACGT CATTTCCTTC CTTGGTGGTC GGGATGCTGC CAATACCCTT
    41161 GGAAGTATGG CAGGTTCAGT GAAAGATATG TTTGTAGCCG GTGGGCGAAA TATACGCCAT
    41221 ACACCTGGAG TTAATACTAA GGGAATGAAT GGTCCTGGTG AAAATAATAA TGATGGAATA
    41281 AAAAGCTAAT GAGTGGACAT CTATACAGTA TCGCTATAAT ATAGATAACA AAACATAAGG
    41341 AGGGTTGACT ATGAAAGATA GATTCCCTAA GTGGTGGGTT TTATACTCTG TAGCAAAATC
    41401 ATTATTTTTG AAGTTTGGCA TTATCTCATT CGTGCTGATC TTCTTGCTTT GCTCACTTTC
    41461 TATATCAATG GATGAGTTCG TTCGTGCAGA GGCGTATCTA TACGCATTAA CGAGTTGCTT
    41521 TCTGTTAGTC ACTCCGTTTG CTATCAATTA TGCTATAGCC AATAATCGCA AAAAAAAGAT
    41581 CCTTGCTGTT ATTGAGAAAA TCAAGGAAAC AGGGCACTTT AACCCAGCAA GCAGTTCAGA
    41641 AGTCTGGCTC TTCTGGCAGA GTACCTACCT GGGTTTCGAC TTCCAGCAGG GAACGTTTTT
    41701 GTTCATCCGA ATCTATCCAG GTAACGTCAT GGATGTCATT GGTTTCGATG CTTACAGCCT
    41761 TACCAGTACA CAGGTTGAAG ATTCAAAGTT GCGCCTGTTC ACAAAGTTCA CATCGTTACC
    41821 GATGATTCCT ATTGATACCG GCGCTGCATC CAATATTGCT AACCATTTGC ACGCAATGAA
    41881 CAATAAAGGG TACAGCTATA ACTTTAACTT CAACGATGTC GTGAATAAAA AACGTGCCGA
    41941 GATCGAAGCT CTGACAGGAC TACCAGTTCC CGTTCTTGCC TGAAACACAT CAACCACCCT
    42001 CCAATAAATA GCCGGTTTAA TTACCGGCTA TTTTATTTGC GTAGATCATT GCCCTGAAAA
    42061 TTCACCATAA AACAGACAAT GATAATAAAA CAACAATCTA GCTCCTTATT GATTACCACT
    42121 CAAATAAAGG AGATCCATAT CAGATCCACA ATAATTTAAT ATTTAACCAA TCAATATATT
    42181 TTCACCTTCC GTTGTCACCA GTAAACACGC CTGCAGACTT TAGATAAGCC CAGGCGTTGT
    42241 TGCCCTCTTT TATTCAGTTA GTCTTCATCG TTTTTATTTA GGGAGTTTAT CCATGACATC
    42301 CGCTCGCGCG GGAATGACAG ACCCGCTTGA ATTTCTCGGC GCCCTCGCCA TCCTGGGTAT
    42361 TATGATTCTG CTTGTCGCAT GGCTGTATCT GCCCGAGTTT GTGTACTGGT CATGTTTTAT
    42421 TTTGCATATC CTGTGGGGTA TGGCGGACTT TGGCCCCTTC CACACTTGGG CCGCGCCGCG
    42481 CTATAACCTG CTGGCCGTCA CCGCCAACAA TGCCGAATAC GTCACGTACG ATCAGTGGAT
    42541 CAATGTGATG AAGCAGACGA CGGGGATCTT GATGATATTC CTCATACCCC TGTCCACCGC
    42601 ATCCCTGTGG AGCTGGTTAC ACCATCCAGC CCGCAACTGG CAAACACGAC GGGTACTCAA
    42661 CATAAGTACA TTGCCGTTCG CCATGGAATC TATTTCTCCT GCAATTGCCC CCATCCTTAA
    42721 TGAGGGAGAT GCCAGTCGCC TCTTACTGGA TAAACGTCGT CCGGAAAGAC GTCCGGCACA
    42781 AACCCCGGAG GGTTTTGCAG AAGAACATCA ACTCATCAGT AACATGCAGC TCGATGTTGC
    42841 CCGCTGCCGC GCGGTTTTCA TGGCACAGCT GGGACGCCCT CTGAATGGAT GGAAAAGCCT
    42901 CGCGCCGCAC GAAAAAACTC TGTTCGCAAT CTTCGGCCTT CAGTTTTTCC TGGACGATCG
    42961 CCCGGCAGCA AAAGCGCTGA TGGATGACCT GAACCGTTCC TGCCGTCTCA AAAGTCGCCG
    43021 TGATAAGGGT AAATTTTCAG TACCAGTCTA TGCGCTGGCC CGAACAGCCT TTAAGCGTGT
    43081 CATCCAGAGT GAAGGCGCGA AACAGTGGCT GCATGAACAC CATTACGTCA GAAGTGGCAT
    43141 GGTCTGGCTG TACGCACATG ATTTACGGCT GACACCGCCT AACTGGTTAT GGCTCAAGGG
    43201 AGTGGACCGC CCCCTCTTCT ATGCCCTGCA CCGGGCAAAC ACCACCAAAG GATTTATTGA
    43261 AGGAGCGGGG ATCGTCGCCG TCGCCCGCAC CGAGAGCGAG GCTATCCGGC TTGGCCTGCC
    43321 CTGCCCGCAG GCCTGCGTCG ATGAAGCCAT TGAAGGGCTG CGCATCGATA TGCTGTCCCT
    43381 GGGGCTAATC TGGGACGAAC CTCAGCCAGA CCGCGACCGC AGGCGTCGCA TCCGGACCAA
    43441 CTGGTCACTG ACGGAAGATG TCATCACTCG CCCGGGAGGC GACGACGATC TCCTCTTCTG
    43501 AAAATCCGCA CATTTCTGAT ACTGATTAAC TTACTGTCTA CCGGAGTCTC CTTATGTCGC
    43561 AGGAAAGCAC CTACACCACC TTTCGTTGTA ACGACACCAT TGTGGTTTTA CATCAACACG
    43621 AACACCGCGT TCCTCAGGCC CTGCTCACCT TCCATGAACC ACAGCGTATG GCCATTCACG
    43681 ATAAAAAACT GATTGCTTTT TACGCATATT CAAACGAAGT CGTGACGCTT CTTGATGACC
    43741 CGATGCACGA TGCTGCAGAA GTCTTCAACA CCATCGCGCG GCAACTCAAA ACGCAGAGTA
    43801 AGGCCGTGAT GAAACGCCGT ATTACCGCCC TTGCCCTGCT TGTCGGCGGC GCGCTGATCG
    43861 CTTCCTCGTT ATGGCTCATG GGAACAAACA ACCATTCTTC ACTCAATGTT AGTAGCACAA
    43921 ACCTGACAGT ACCTGCAGAG CCAGCTCCTG TTCAGCCACT ACAGCCTTCT GCTGTTCAGG
    43981 GACGACCTAA AATGACGGTT CTCCCGGCGA CAGGCAATAC AGTCAGCCAC GCTGCACAGG
    44041 CTGAATCAGT CAACATGCAG AATATTATGA AGGAAAGTCA TAACGCCTTA CCGGCCTCGC
    44101 CTTCTGAAGC CCTGCAGACG GCAGCGACAC CGGTAACACC ACCCACGCCG GTAAAAACAG
    44161 AAGCAACGGA GCAGTCAGCC CGACAGAAAA TGGTAGGTAT ACTGAAGCGC AGTGCCGATC
    44221 GGGGTCTGTT CACCATCCCA CTATCTACCG GGCATGAACG TACGCTGTAT GCCTTCCTCG
    44281 ATCCAACCTG TGCGGTTTGC AAAAGCATGG AACCGGCAAT CGAACAGCTG GCACAGTATT
    44341 ACAATGTGGT CATTTTCCCT GTATCGGTAG TCAATGACGG TGGCGATGCC GTAGATAAAA
    44401 TCGTTCCGGT ATTGTGCGGG AAAGACCAGA CTACCCGCGC TGTGGCATGG AGCGATCTTT
    44461 TCCGTCCGGA TGCAGGTATG CCGGTTCCGG GACAGGCAAC ATCTTCACAG GTGAGCGCAG
    44521 ACTGTTCCGT GTCGGCTCAG GCCGTAGTGG CCGTAAACGA TACGGGTTTC CGCACGTTCG
    44581 GATTTTCAGG TACGCCGACC GTGCTGACTG ACACGGGCAT TCGTCTGGCA ACAGGCATGC
    44641 TGGCCGCGCC GGATAAAATT GCTCACTTCC TGCAAATTAC CGATCCAATG TCACCAGAAC
    44701 AGGCCGACCG TTTTGTGAAT TCCCTCGGCA TCCAGGAGTA ACCCATGAAT AATACGCCCG
    44761 TAAATCAGGC GCTCATGACA CGCAGTGCCT GGAACTCGCC CGTTCTTGAG CTTATGCGCG
    44821 ACCACCTGCT GTATGCCGGC ATTATGGCAG GAAGTGTGGT GGCGGGATTT ATCTGGCCGC
    44881 TCGCCATACC GCTGTTGCTT TTACTGGCCA TTGTGGCCAG CATCAGCTTC GGCACCCACC
    44941 GCTGGCGTAT GCCGATGCGA ATGCCTGTCC ACCTTAATAA AACAGACCCG TCAGAAGACA
    45001 GGAAGGCCCG GCGCAGTCTG TTCAGCGTAT TTCCCTCACT GTTTCAGTAC GAAACAACGC
    45061 AGGAAAGCAA AGGTAAGGGG ATATTCTACA TTGGCTATAA GCGCATGAAC GATATCGGGC
    45121 GCGAGCTGTG GCTCACCCTT GATGATCTGA CCCGCCATGT GATGTTCTTT GCCTCGACCG
    45181 GTGGCGGGAA AACTGAAACC ATCTATGCGT GGATGCTCAA TTCATTTTGC TGGGGACGGG
    45241 GCTTCACCTT TGTTGACGGC AAGGCGCAGA ACGACACGGC GCGCACCTGC TACTATCTGG
    45301 CTCGCCGCTT TGGGCGTGAG GATGATGTGG AGTACATCAA CTTCATGAAC AGCGGCATGT
    45361 CCCGCAGCGA GATGATCCAG AACGGCGATA AAAGCCGGCC CCAGTCTCAC CAGTGGAACC
    45421 CCTTCTGTTA TAGCACTGAG GCCTTTGTTG CAGAGACAAT GCAATCAATG CTGCCGACCA
    45481 ACGTGCAGGG GGGAGAATGG CAGTCCAGAG CGATTGCAAT GAACAAGGCG CTGGTCTTTG
    45541 GCACAAAGTT TTACTGTGTC CGTGAAAACA AAACCATGTC ACTGCAGCTG TTGCGCGAGT
    45601 TTATGCCGCT GGAAAAACTG GCCGGGCTTT ACTGCCGTGC CGTGGATGAT CAGTGGCCAG
    45661 AAGAAGCGGT TTCTCCACTC TATAATTATC TGGTAGACGT ACCGGGTTTC GACATGGCCA
    45721 CCGTGCGCCA GCCTTCAGCC TGGACAGAAG AGCCGCGCAA GCAGCACAGC TACCTGACGG
    45781 GGCAGTTTCT GGAAACCTTC AACACCTTCA CCGAAACGTT CGGCAATATC TTCGCGGAGG
    45841 ATGCCGGCGA CATCGATATT CGCGACAGTA TTCACAGCGA CCGCATACTC CTGGTGTTGA
    45901 TCCCGGCCAT GAATACGTCT CAGCACACAA CCTCCGCACT GGGGAGAATG TTTGTGACCC
    45961 AGCAGAGCAT GATCCTGGCC CGTGACCTTG GACACAGGCT GGAAGGGCTG GACTCCGACG
    46021 CGCTTGAAAT CACCAAATAC AAAGGCAAAT TCCCCTACAT GAATTATCTC GATGAGGTGG
    46081 GCGCCTACTA CACTGAGCGA ATAGCCGTGC AGGCTACACA GGTACGCTCT CTGGATTTCG
    46141 CACTCGTAAT GATGAGTCAG GATCAGGAGC GCATTGAAAA CCAGACGTCA GCGGCCAACG
    46201 TCGCCACCCT GATGCAGAAC GCCGGCACCA AAGTCGCCGG AAAAATCGTG AGTGATGATA
    46261 AGACGGCAAG AACAATCAGT AATGCCGCAG GACAGGAAGC CCGGGCGAAC ATGGTCAGCC
    46321 TGCAGCGACA GGACGGCCTC ATTGGCACCT CCTGGATCGA TGGCGACCAC ATCAATATCC
    46381 AGATGGAGAA CAAAATCAAT GTGCAGGATC TGATTAAGCT GCAGCCAGGT GAGAACTACA
    46441 CGGTGTTTCA GGGCGATCCG GTTCCCGGAG CATCTTTCTA CATCGAGCCT CAGGACAAAA
    46501 CCTGCAATGC GCCCGTCATT ATCAACCGGT ATATCACGAT TAACCCACCG ACCCTAAAAC
    46561 ACCTGCGCAG ACTTGTCCCG CGTACCGCAC AGCGCCGTCT TCCGGCACCG GAGAACGTCA
    46621 GCAGAATCAT AGGTGTTCTG ACAGAAAAGC CGTCACGCCG GCGTAAAGCG GCCAGAACTG
    46681 AACCCTGGAA GATAATCGAT ACCTTTCAGC AGCGTCTGGC CAATCGCCAG GAAGCGCACA
    46741 ACCTGATGAC AGAATATGAC ATGGACCACC GCGGGCGGGA AGAAAATCTC TGGGCAGAAG
    46801 CGCTGGAGAT AATCAGCACA ACCACGATGG CGGAACGTAC AATCCGCTAC ATCACGCTCA
    46861 ATAAACCTGA GTCGGAATCG GCGGAAGTAA ACGCAGAAGA CATTCAGCTG GCACCGGATG
    46921 CAATATTGAG AAACCTGACA CTCCCACAAC CCGCCAGTGT TCCTCCGGCC CGGCATCGAA
    46981 ACGAGCCATT AATCCCTCCT AAACAGACAG ATTCACCACA GCCAGATATG GAATGGCCAG
    47041 AGTGACAGAT CAAAAATTTG TCGGCTTTCA GGAACTGCTG CCGATAATCA AAATGATATA
    47101 GCATGAAAGG AAATGAAATG AAGAAACTAA TATTTGCCGC ACTCTTTGGT TTTTCAGCCG
    47161 TTGCCGCTGC AGCGCCCCAA CCTGTTGTAG ACGCCAATGC CGTGGCGCAA CTGACTGAAA
    47221 TCCGTAACAT CCTCCTCTCG AACCAGCAGA AAGTGTACTC CTGCTCGGAT GGCGAAAAAA
    47281 TTTATACTGT CGGACTGCAC ATAAAACATG ACGGTTCGGA ATACAAATGT GTTTTAAAGA
    47341 ATGACCATGC TGAATGGGAA GTCGTCCCGC GCATTGTATT CAACTAAAAA AGGCCGCGAA
    47401 AGCGGCCTTT TTTGTTTCTG GCAAATGAAC AGGTTTTTAC TAAAAAAATC AGCTTCTTAC
    47461 GCCAGTAGTT TGAAGTCGAT AGCCCTCAGC ACGTTTGGAA AGCGTTCCTT TAGTGTTTTC
    47521 TTCACTTTGA AAAGAATGAC CATCAGGTTC TTCAATAAAT TTAAGGACAT AAAAATAGTG
    47581 AACATTTTGA TGCTCAAAGT AGGAGTAAAA CATAAGGCTA TCACTACTTC TTTTAGACTG
    47641 TTCACTCTGC TTCCAGCGAT TGATATCCCA GTCATTCGTG CCGTCAAAGA CATGCAAATG
    47701 ATGGAGTTTT TCACGCTTCG CTATCGGCTT GGGGAAAAAA TTAGGCAAAT CTTTACCAAA
    47761 CAAGTCAACT GCAGTAAGAA ACTCCATTTG CACATGGTCT TGAGGGCGAG GAATATTACC
    47821 GAGATCCGCA CTTATTGTTT TGTATTCAAT GAAATCTTTG TAAATGTCCT GAAAGTCATT
    47881 AAGGCGTTCT TCAGGAATAT CCAGCTTAGC ATCTACGGCA AAGACAAGCT TGTGCCCATC
    47941 ACCTGAAGTT GATTCCATTC TCATACAACT TACATCCATG AGGTTTATGC CTTGTGCAAT
    48001 TTTCGCTCTG GTTTGATAGT CCCCTGGGCA GAAGGAACTC GCAACTGACG AACAGCCGCA
    48061 GCTAAGCGGA GCATTTTTTC ATTACTGGCG TCACCGACAC CGGGTCTTTG TTTAACAGCC
    48121 ATTTTCACTA TCTCCTTGCC GTTTTTTACG GCTATCAGGC TGGCCTGACA GAACTTAACC
    48181 TCAAGAGATG AAGTTCTTTT ATGCACTAAT AATAGCATAC CTCCCCCTCC AGGCATCAAG
    48241 CTGTTTACGA AACATACGTT ACGCGCTAAA GGGCGGGCTC TTACGCACAA ATAGATAGGA
    48301 ATTTTAATCT TTACAGCGGT GAAGGCGGCT TCCAGCTTGA CCCAGGCTCA TTACGCGCGG
    48361 GTTCCGAATT ACTAACCTGA CTCATCGTTT CAGAAAAACG AATTTCACTT TCAACACGTA
    48421 CCTGGTCGAC GTCCGGCCGC GAGATCTGGT ATTCACCTTC ATCACGGTGA TTCACATTGT
    48481 GCCATGCCAC CATTTTGGCA AATGCCGTAT TGAACTGTTC ATCATTCCCT TCTGGTGCCA
    48541 TCGCGACGGT CGGAGAACGG CTGAAGAGAA CCGGTGCGAC CTTGATCATA TCCCGCTTAA
    48601 GCGCATCATA ATCGCCGGTG TTTCGGAAAA TAACCCTGTC GCCATAGTCG GTACAAATGT
    48661 GACGACCTGT CTCCGGATCA CGGAACTGGA CGCGACCATT TTTCTTCAGT GAAGCCTGCA
    48721 GGCCAGGAAC ACCGGAATAT ATCGGTGTTC CGCCAGGTTC ACAAATAACA ACACATCTGC
    48781 TGTCTGTCGT GGCTTTCACC GCATTACCAC GACGATCCCT GTAATCCCAT CCTCTCAGCT
    48841 GCGATATCGC AGCCTTGTCA CCTTTCACCG CTTCTGCTTC CACCCACTGC CGGTAAGACG
    48901 GCGGATACCA TTTCCCCTGT CCAATGAGTT CAGCACGTTC AGCCTTCATA GCTTCTTTCA
    48961 GCGTAATCAG TGCCTGCATG CGTTGCAGTT CTGCAATATG GTAATGCAGC TTCCTCACCA
    49021 GAGGGTCACG ATGTTCGATG CGGATGCGCG CTTTACGCAT CCGGCATTCA TCATGAATCA
    49081 CCTGGTAGCG TTCACGACCA TGCAAATCAG GACGCTGCCA GTTAGCCCGC CAGGCAGCAT
    49141 AGCGGGCTTT CAGATCTTCT CTCGCAGCTG CGCGCGCTTC ACGGCGCTGG CGACGCAATT
    49201 CAGGATCACG CTTCATGCAC GGAATATCAC GATCACTCAC GGCCAGCTCA GGGTTGTAAC
    49261 GGCTTACTGG CTTAATACGT TTAAAGATGT CTGCCGGAAC CGGAACAAAC GAACCTGCAT
    49321 GAGGTTCCGC ACGCGCGAGC GTCAGATCAG GATGAACATG ACTTGCCTTA ACAGGCGTCT
    49381 GTTCGCGATT GTAAGCATCC ATGACTACCA GCCCCTGCTG CTCACGCACT AACAGCAACC
    49441 CTTGTTTCGC AAACTGCTCA TGACAGCGTT CCCAGGAAAA ATGTTTACTG CTGATCAGCG
    49501 TTTCAATCTC CTGACGACAG TGCGAAATCG CATAGCCCCA GAGGCTTTCC TTGTCGGAGA
    49561 AAATCTCACG TTTCAGTGCT CCCTGCGGGC CCGAACCTGT ACGCAGTTTA CGCCATTCCC
    49621 GATCGGAAAC CGGAGTGGGT TCCAGACCGC CGCCGGTGAA CTGCTCTGCA GGTGGAACCT
    49681 GCTGGAAAAT GTCTTTCGGT ACCGGCTGCC AGCCACCTTT ATACGAGTTC AGGACTGCTT
    49741 TCGTCAGCGC TGGCCACACA CGTTCTGCCC TGACGGGGGT GCGCGTTGGA TCATATCCAT
    49801 CACAGATAAC CAGTCGGTCA TGTTGTTCTT TCAGATACAA ACCAGACTGT GCCAGAAGCG
    49861 TATGTACAGA CTGTATAGTT CGCTGAGACG GGTCCTGATC AAGCGCAATC AGCGGTGCAC
    49921 GTAAACGGGC AATCGCATAG TCAGATAAGG ATTCTTTCTC TGTCATACGT TCAGGACGCG
    49981 ACGACACAAT AATCTTGTCT GGTTCGTAGC GACCCACAGC CGGAACTTGC GCAAAAATAT
    50041 CCTGTGCAGG TGGAATAAAC TCACCCATTT TACGAATAAG TTTATCGGTA TCGAAGGCGT
    50101 GACCAAATGC AGAAAGCGTA ACGCCAGGGC GTTCTCTGTT CCAGCCATCC TTCACTTTAA
    50161 GCTCACCGTT ATCCGCTGAC AGGAACAAAC CTTCTTTAGC AAAACGCTGA TGGAGAGAAG
    50221 ACCAGTCAGT CACAGGTGCT TCCCGTAAAC CGGCTATAGC AGTGTCAGCG ATGTATTCTC
    50281 TCAGGCTCTG AATACGACCA CGCTTCCAGG CACTTTGACG ATCACGTTCA ATCGAAGTAC
    50341 GTCGAACAAT ACGATTGTCA GGTGAAATCA CATAGCACCC ATTATCGGGC GAAAAGCCAT
    50401 GCTTAAGCTC CAGCTCACGG CAGGCCTTAC TCAGTTTTTC CTGGCTGTAA GCGAGACGGT
    50461 TAAGATAACC GGTCTCCGGG TGAACGCGGT TTACAGCGAT GTGAACATGC AGATTATCCG
    50521 TGTCAGTGTG AACGGCAGAG ACGAACTGAT GGCCGGCTAA TCCTAGGCGG GAAAGCGTAT
    50581 GGCTGACCGA ATCATAAATC TGTTCTGGAC GTGGGCTTTC ATGCGACTGC CAGCTCAGAA
    50641 TATAGTGGAA TACAGGATCA CTTTTGTTAT GGGCGAACTT CGCTTTACGG GCAGAGAACT
    50701 CCATCTCTTC GGCTGCGCTT TCAATTGACG TACAGTTGTG GAAACAGGTC ACGCCGTAAA
    50761 AATTTACCCA TTCACTGCCG TCCGGCATCA CGTCAACAAG CGAGATAAAC GACTCATCAC
    50821 GCAGTTTCGT GGCATAATCA ACAAGACGAG AAAAGCGACT TCTGTGCGGC ATTTCCGGTT
    50881 TTGTTCCGGA TGCTTTAACA GCTTCCATCA AATCATCATC GCGCGGTTCG TCACGAACAG
    50941 AAACGTAAGA CACCAGGTCC CCAAAGGAGG ACTTTCCGTC TTGTCGTTTC GGTGGAATAA
    51001 CCGGGATCAT GATGTTCTTC TTATCTCCGT TCTAGTCATT GCTCATGAGT GTTTTTCTGA
    51061 GCGTGGTGGA CAGTTCTGAT ATTGCTACAA GGACCGTGGA GTATTCTTTA TCCCCGACTC
    51121 TTTTCCCTTC AACAAACAGA TGCTTTTGCA GTCTTCCCAG CCTCAGTAAC TCGTTCATAA
    51181 AGCTGTCATC GATGAGTGGA ATTACCTTCC TATTCATCGC AGCGTTACGG ATATAAGCCG
    51241 ATACGCTTTG CCCAACTTCC TCCGCTTTCT GTTCAATCTC TTCGATTTCA TCCGGCGTGA
    51301 ATCTAAGGGT CTTGATTACG GTTTTTTGCC GTTTATCACT TCCCCTTCGG GATGCTTTGT
    51361 CGCTCATATA TGCTCCTTAC TCGGGTGTCG GGGCGGAGCC CTGACCAGGT GGTATTTGTA
    51421 ATATCGTGCG TGCGCGGTAT TACAAATGCA CATCCTGTCC CGCTTTTTCG GCCATTATAC
    51481 GCTTCGCTGT CTGTTTCGCC TAGTGGCGAT TTGACGGCAT CGGCAGTGCG GAGCACTGCC
    51541 ACTTTTATGG AAGAACTGAT ATGATTTTCA GGATTTTAAA TATTTATGAG GTTTTCTATG
    51601 AGCAGGAAGA ATTTTTATTC AGACGAAGAT ATTGCACTGG CAAGAGAGGC GCTTTCCGGA
    51661 CTTCCTGATT TAACGCCTCA GAGAAAAACA CAGAAAGAAT TTCTGGACGG CATTAAGGAT
    51721 ATGCTTCTGG CACTGATAAG AACAAAAGGA TACACAGTGT CTGACATTAA AGAGACATTA
    51781 AAATCCAGTG GTTATGAAAT CAGTGAAAAG GCGCTGCGTG AATTAGTCCG CGATGCAGGA
    51841 AAAGCGAAAG ACAGAAGGAA AGCAACCAGA AAACCGGCCG TAAAGACGGA ACCTCTTCAG
    51901 GAGTAACAGG CGCAGAATAT TTTGTTATCT GCCGGACGAT CCTGTGCAGA CAGATTCGAT
    51961 ACCTGTCTGC ACCATTTTAT CCCGGTCAGG ATTTGAGTGC TTTCATCATT TCTGCCATTC
    52021 CCCACAAAGC ACGGTTAAGT TTGACATCCC CGTCAATGCC GGTCACAGCA CGCGTGCGTT
    52081 GTCTTTTCCC CTGCGCCGTT CTCCCCAGAA GGCCACCCTT CGTCATGTTC TCCTGAACAC
    52141 GCTGATACGT CGTCCAAAGG TCATTTGACT TGTCTTCATT GCGGCGAATA TTGAGTAAAT
    52201 CGGATGGTGC CAGTGGGATG TGCTTTCCTT CGAAATTTTC ATCATAACGC CAGCCCAGCG
    52261 CAGTCTGTGC AAAAATTTCC TGCTCCTCGC GTGTCAGCGC TGTACCTTTC ATAATTTCTC
    52321 TCGACTCGGT GATTTCGTCG AAAATCCCCA GAACCTCGTA TGCCCCTTCT ATGACCTGTC
    52381 CCACGACATC ACCTTTGTGC GGAACCCGGA TCTCCCCGAA CGTCTGCCCG CAAATCATCC
    52441 CGTTGGTGCA GACGAACCGG AACATTCCCG GAATCATCTG GTAGCTACTG CTGCCATCAT
    52501 GACTGTTCAG AAGAATAATT TCCGGCACTT CTTTACCAGT AATCTGCCCG GCACGACGCA
    52561 GACGCATCAT ATGTTTGGTG TGATCCCGTT TGCCCTCATC GCGGGTACGT GTCTGGCAGG
    52621 CAAAGAACGG CAGGAAACCT TCATTACGCA ATTTTTCCAG TACAGTGATG GTCGGGATAC
    52681 AGGTATATCG TTCACTACGT GAATCATGCT TGTCCTCGGC AAAAATACTC GGAACAACAT
    52741 GCATCAGTTC ATCGTTCGTC AATGGACGCT CGAGACGGAT GACATTCATT GATGCAAAAC
    52801 GAGATGCTAA ACGGGCCATA GTGATTCTCC TCATGATGAT AAAAAAATTG CTTCTGCCGT
    52861 CGCCTTTTTG ATGATGATTC ACCATCGCGG GTGGCCGTTC CCGTGATAAA GCGAACGGCC
    52921 TGACCTGCAA GGAGGAGATG TAAGGGTGCA GCAGGAAGCC GCAGCGCAAG CGACCAGAGG
    52981 GAGTGCGAAC GGGTGAGTGA TGTCCCCTTT CATAGACTCC GGGTCGGGCC AGAGTCTTTC
    53041 ACGGGTAAGG CAGCACGCGG TGAGCAAAGT ACTCAAAAGG TGAAGCTGGA ATTAAGCCAG
    53101 CGGGCGAAGC CCGTTTCCTT TCTGGGGCCG ATAGCGGCCC CAGTCAGGGC GGCGCTGACG
    53161 GAACGGCAGC TGCAAGCCCG TGCGCCGGAG ATGGGGAATT ATGACCGGCT CTTCCGGGCG
    53221 AATACTTACC ATTCAAAAAC AGGTGCGCCT TCCACATGAT CGCCCACGGC AGAGAAGTGG
    53281 ATCATGCTGA CATCGGCCTG ACGAATTGCG CAAAAGATGA ATGCACGTGT GGTTCTCGAA
    53341 ATACCCATTT TTTTCAGTCT GTGTAACGGG TTAGTAACGG CATCGAGCCG AATCAGGTAG
    53401 CCCACTCCGG TATTCATTAA CCACCCGCTG TCTTCATCCC AGAACACGAT GTTGTCGAGA
    53461 ATATTATGAT CTTCCAGTGT GATGTGATTG ATGCAACACT CCAGGACAGG GCGCATCATC
    53521 ATGCGTGAAA GCACAACACG AGGTCCCCAT TTCAGAGAGT CGGTAACATC GTTCCATGAC
    53581 CACTCTTCAT CATCAGGAAC GGGAAGCGTC AGCAACCTGA AAGGTACACC AATTTTTTCT
    53641 GCAAGAATTT CTCCCATTCC GATAACAGGA TCATCACGTT CATTAAGGTC ACAGCACGCA
    53701 ATAAATTCAC CGTTCAGGTA AATGGCTCGA GCTGGTTGCC CTCGCCGCTG GGCTGGCGGC
    53761 CGTCTATGGC CCTGCAAACG CGCCAGAAAC GCCGTCGAAG CCGTGTGCGA GACACCGCGG
    53821 CCGGCCGCCG GCGTTGTGGA TACCTCGCGG AAAACTTGGC CCTCACTGAC AGATGAGGGG
    53881 CGGACGTTGA CACTTGAGGG GCCGACTCAC CCGGCGCGGC GTTGACAGAT GAGGGGCAGG
    53941 CTCGATTTCG GCCGGCGACG TGGAGCTGGC CAGCCTCGCA AATCGGCGAA AACGCCTGAT
    54001 TTTACGCGAG TTTCCCACAG ATGATGTGGA CAAGCCTGGG GATAAGTGCC CTGCGGTATT
    54061 GACACTTGAG GGGCGCGACT ACTGACAGAT GAGGGGCGCG ATCCTTGACA CTTGAGGGGC
    54121 AGAGTGCTGA CAGATGAGGG GCGCACCTAT TGACATTTGA GGGGCTGTCC ACAGGCAGAA
    54181 AATCCAGCAT TTGCAAGGGT TTCCGCCCGT TTTTCGGCCA CCGCTAACCT GTCTTTTAAC
    54241 CTGCTTTTAA ACCAATATTT ATAAACCTTG TTTTTAACCA GGGCTGCGCC CTGTGCGCGT
    54301 GACCGCGCAC GCCGAAGGGG GGTGCCCCCC CTTCTCGAAC CCTCCCGGTC GAGTGAGCGA
    54361 GGAAGCACCA GGGAACAGCA CTTATATATT CTGCTTACAC ACGATGCCTG AAAAAACTTC
    54421 CCTTGGGGTT ATCCACTTAT CCACGGGGAT ATTTTTATAA TTATTTTTTT TATAGTTTTT
    54481 AGATCTTCTT TTTTAGAGCG CCTTGTAGGC CTTTATCCAT GCTGGTTCTA GAGAAGGTGT
    54541 TGTGACAAAT TGCCCTTTCA GTGTGACAAA TCACCCTCAA ATGACAGTCC TGTCTGTGAC
    54601 AAATTGCCCT TAACCCTGTG ACAAATTGCC CTCAGAAGAA GCTGTTTTTT CACAAAGTTA
    54661 TCCCTGCTTA TTGACTCTTT TTTATTTAGT GTGACAATCT AAAAACTTGT CACACTTCAC
    54721 ATGGATCTGT CATGGCGGAA ACAGCGGTTA TCAATCACAA GAAACGTAAA AATAGCCCGC
    54781 GAATCGTCCA GTCAAACGAC CTCACTGAGG CGGCATATAG TCTCTCCCGG GATCAAAAAC
    54841 GTATGCTGTA TCTGTTCGTT GACCAGATCA GAAAATCTGA TGGCACCCTA CAGGAACATG
    54901 ACGGTATCTG CGAGATCCAT GTTGCTAAAT ATGCTGAAAT ATTCGGATTG ACCTCTGCGG
    54961 AAGCCAGTAA GGATATACGG CAGGCATTGA AGAGTTTCGC GGGGAAGGAA GTGGTTTTTT
    55021 ATCGCCCTGA AGAGGATGCC GGCGATGAAA AAGGCTATGA ATCTTTTCCT TGGTTTATCA
    55081 AACGTGCGCA CAGTCCATCC AGAGGGCTTT ACAGTGTACA TATCAACCCA TATCTCATTC
    55141 CCTTCTTTAT CGGGTTACAG AACCGGTTTA CGCAGTTTCG GCTTAGTGAA ACAAAAGAAA
    55201 TCACCAATCC GTATGCCATG CGTTTATACG AATCCCTGTG TCAGTATCGT AAGCCGGATG
    55261 GCTCAGGCAT CGTCTCTCTG AAAATCGACT GGATCATAGA GCGTTACCAG CTGCCTCAAA
    55321 GTTACCAGCG TATGCCTGAC TTCCGCCGCC GCTTCCTGCA GGTCTGTGTT AATGAGATCA
    55381 ACAGCAGAAC TCCAATGCGC CTCTCATACA TTGAGAAAAA GAAAGGCCGC CAGACGACTC
    55441 ATATCGTATT TTCCTTCCGC GATATCACTT CCATGACGAC AGGATAGTCT GAGGGTTATC
    55501 TGTCACAGAT TTGAGGGTGG TTCGTCACAT TTGTTCTGAC CTACTGAGGG TAATTTGTCA
    55561 CAGTTTTGCT GTTTCCTTCA GCCTGCATGG ATTTTCTCAT ACTTTTTGAA CTGTAATTTT
    55621 TAAGGAAGCC AAATTTGAGG GCAGTTTGTC ACAGTTGATT TCCTTCTCTT TCCCTTCGTC
    55681 ATGTGACCTG ATATCGGGGG TTAGTTCGTC ATCATTGATG AGGGTTGATT ATCACAGTTT
    55741 ATTACTCTGA ATTGGCTATC CGCGTGTGTA CCTCTACCTG GAGTTTTTCC CACGGTGGAT
    55801 ATTTCTTCTT GCGCTGAGCG TAAGAGCTAT CTGACAGAAC AGTTCTTCTT TGCTTCCTCG
    55861 CCAGTTCGCT CGCTATGCTC GGTTACACGG CTGCGGCGAG CATCACGTGC TATAAAAATA
    55921 ATTATAATTT AAATTTTTTA ATATAAATAT ATAAATTAAA AATAGAAAGT AAAAAAAGAA
    55981 ATTAAAGAAA AAATAGTTTT TGTTTTCCGA AGATGTAAAA GACTCTAGGG GGATCGCCAA
    56041 CAAATACTAC CTTTTACCTT GCTCTTCCTG CTCTCAGGTA TTAATGCCGA ATTGTTTCAT
    56101 CTTGTCTGTG TAGAAGACCA CACACGAAAA TCCTGTGATT TTACATTTTA CTTATCGTTA
    56161 ATCGAATGTA TATCTATTTA ATCTGCTTTT CTTGTCTAAT AAATATATAT GTAAAGTACG
    56221 CTTTTTGTTG AAATTTTTTA AACCTTTGTT TATTTTTTTT TCTTCATTCC GTAACTCTTC
    56281 TACCTTCTTT ATTTACTTTC TAAAATCCAA ATACAAAACA TAAAAATAAA TAAACACAGA
    56341 GTAAATTCCC AAATTATTCC ATCATTAAAA GATACGAGGC GCGTGTAAGT TACAGGCAAG
    56401 CGATCCTAGT ACACTCTATA TTTTTTTATG CCTCGGTAAT GATTTTCATT TTTTTTTTCC
    56461 ACCTAGCGGA TGACTCTTTT TTTTTCTTAG CGATTGGCAT TATCACATAA TGAATTATAC
    56521 ATTATATAAA GTAATGTGAT TTCTTCGAAG AATATACTAA AAAATGAGCA GGCAAGATAA
    56581 ACGAAGGCAA AGATGACAGA GCAGAAAGCC CTAGTAAAGC GTATTACAAA TGAAACCAAG
    56641 ATTCAGATTG CGATCTCTTT AAAGGGTGGT CCCCTAGCGA TAGAGCACTC GATCTTCCCA
    56701 GAAAAAGAGG CAGAAGCAGT AGCAGAACAG GCCACACAAT CGCAAGTGAT TAACGTCCAC
    56761 ACAGGTATAG GGTTTCTGGA CCATATGATA CATGCTCTGG CCAAGCATTC CGGCTGGTCG
    56821 CTAATCGTTG AGTGCATTGG TGACTTACAC ATAGACGACC ATCACACCAC TGAAGACTGC
    56881 GGGATTGCTC TCGGTCAAGC TTTTAAAGAG GCCCTAGGGG CCGTGCGTGG AGTAAAAAGG
    56941 TTTGGATCAG GATTTGCGCC TTTGGATGAG GCACTTTCCA GAGCGGTGGT AGATCTTTCG
    57001 AACAGGCCGT ACGCAGTTGT CGAACTTGGT TTGCAAAGGG AGAAAGTAGG AGATCTCTCT
    57061 TGCGAGATGA TCCCGCATTT TCTTGAAAGC TTTGCAGAGG CTAGCAGAAT TACCCTCCAC
    57121 GTTGATTGTC TGCGAGGCAA GAATGATCAT CACCGTAGTG AGAGTGCGTT CAAGGCTCTT
    57181 GCGGTTGCCA TAAGAGAAGC CACCTCGCCC AATGGTACCA ACGATGTTCC CTCCACCAAA
    57241 GGTGTTCTTA TGTAGTTTTA CACAGGAGTC TGGACTTGAC GCTAGTGATA ATAAGTGACT
    57301 GAGGTATGTG CTCTTCTTAT CTCCTTTTGT AGTGTTGCTC TTATTTTAAA CAACTTTGCG
    57361 GTTTTTTGAT GACTTTGCGA TTTTGTTGTT GCTTTGCAGT AAATTGCAAG ATTTAATAAA
    57421 AAAACGCAAA GCAATGATTA AAGGATGTTC AGAATGAAAC TCATGGAAAC ACTTAACCAG
    57481 TGCATAAACG CTGGTCATGA AATGACGAAG GCTATCGCCA TTGCACAGTT TAATGATGAC
    57541 AGCCCGGAAG CGAGGAAAAT AACCCGGCGC TGGAGAATAG GTGAAGCAGC GGATTTAGTT
    57601 GGGGTTTCTT CTCAGGCTAT CAGAGATGCC GAGAAAGCAG GGCGACTACC GCACCCGGAT
    57661 ATGGAAATTC GAGGACGGGT TGAGCAACGT GTTGGTTATA CAATTGAACA AATTAATCAT
    57721 ATGCGTGATG TGTTTGGTAC GCGATTGCGA CGTGCTGAAG ACGTATTTCC ACCGGTGATC
    57781 GGGGTTGCTG CCCATAAAGG TGGCGTTTAC AAAACCTCAG TTTCTGTTCA TCTTGCTCAG
    57841 GATCTGGCTC TGAAGGGGCT ACGTGTTTTG CTCGTGGAAG GTAACGACCC CCAGGGAACA
    57901 GCCTCAATGT ATCACGGATG GGTACCAGAT CTTCATATTC ATGCAGAAGA CACTCTCCTG
    57961 CCTTTCTATC TTGGGGAAAA GGACGATGTC ACTTATGCAA TAAAGCCCAC TTGCTGGCCG
    58021 GGGCTTGACA TTATTCCTTC CTGTCTGGCT CTGCACCGTA TTGAAACTGA GTTAATGGGC
    58081 AAATTTGATG AAGGTAAACT GCCCACCGAT CCACACCTGA TGCTCCGACT GGCCATTGAA
    58141 ACTGTTGCTC ATGACTATGA TGTCATAGTT ATTGACAGCG CGCCTAACCT GGGTATCGGC
    58201 ACGATTAATG TCGTATGTGC TGCTGATGTG CTGATTGTTC CCACGCCTGC TGAGTTGTTT
    58261 GACTACACCT CCGCACTGCA GTTTTTCGAT ATGCTTCGTG ATCTGCTCAA GAACGTTGAT
    58321 CTTAAAGGGT TCGAGCCTGA TGTACGTATT TTGCTTACCA AATACAGCAA TAGCAATGGC
    58381 TCTCAGTCCC CGTGGATGGA GGAGCAAATT CGGGATGCCT GGGGAAGCAT GGTTCTAAAA
    58441 AATGTTGTAC GTGAAACGGA TGAAGTTGGT AAAGGTCAGA TCCGGATGAG AACTGTTTTT
    58501 GAACAGGCCA TTGATCAACG CTCTTCAACT GGTGCCTGGA GAAATGCTCT TTCTATTTGG
    58561 GAACCTGTCT GCAATGAAAT TTTCGATCGT CTGATTAAAC CACGCTGGGA GATTAGATAA
    58621 TGAAGCGTGC GCCTGTTATT CCAAAACATA CGCTCAATAC TCAACCGGTT GAAGATACTT
    58681 CGTTATCGAC ACCAGCTGCC CCGATGGTGG ATTCGTTAAT TGCGCGCGTA GGAGTAATGG
    58741 CTCGCGGTAA TGCCATTACT TTGCCTGTAT GTGGTCGGGA TGTGAAGTTT ACTCTTGAAG
    58801 TGCTCCGGGG TGATAGTGTT GAGAAGACCT CTCGGGTATG GTCAGGTAAT GAACGTGACC
    58861 AGGAGCTGCT TACTGAGGAC GCACTGGATG ATCTCATCCC TTCTTTTCTA CTGACTGGTC
    58921 AACAGACACC GGCGTTCGGT CGAAGAGTAT CTGGTGTCAT AGAAATTGCC GATGGGAGTC
    58981 GCCGTCGTAA AGCTGCTGCA CTTACCGAAA GTGATTATCG TGTTCTGGTT GGCGAGCTGG
    59041 ATGATGAGCA GATGGCTGCA TTATCCAGAT TGGGTAACGA TTATCGCCCA ACAAGTGCTT
    59101 ATGAACGTGG TCAGCGTTAT GCAAGCCGAT TGCAGAATGA ATTTGCTGGA AATATTTCTG
    59161 CGCTGGCTGA TGCGGAAAAT ATTTCACGTA AGATTATTAC CCGCTGTATC AACACCGCCA
    59221 AATTGCCTAA ATCAGTTGTT GCTCTTTTTT CTCACCCCGG TGAACTATCT GCCCGGTCAG
    59281 GTGATGCACT TCAAAAAGCC TTTACAGATA AAGAGGAATT ACTTAAGCAG CAGGCATCTA
    59341 ACCTTCATGA GCAGAAAAAA GCTGGGGTGA TATTTGAAGC TGAAGAAGTT ATCACTCTTT
    59401 TAACTTCTGT GCTTAAAACG TCATCTGCAT CAAGAACTAG TTTAAGCTCA CGACATCAGT
    59461 TTGCTCCTGG AGCGACAGTA TTGTATAAGG GCGATAAAAT GGTGCTTAAC CTGGACAGGT
    59521 CTCGTGTTCC AACTGAGTGT ATAGAGAAAA TTGAGGCCAT TCTTAAGGAA CTTGAAAAGC
    59581 CAGCACCCTG ATGCGACCTC GTTTTAGTCT ACGTTTATCT GTCTTTACTT AATGTCCTTT
    59641 GTTACAGGCC AGAAAGCATA ACTGGCCTGA ATATTCTCTC TGGGCCCACT GTTCCACTTG
    59701 TATCGTCGGT CTGATAATCA GACTGGGACC ACGGTCCCAC TCGTATCGTC GGTCTGATTA
    59761 TTAGTCTGGG ACCACGGTCC CACTCGTATC GTCGGTCTGA TTATTAGTCT GGGACCACGG
    59821 TCCCACTCGT ATCGTCGGTC TGATTATTAG TCTGGAACCA CGGTCCCACT CGTATCGTCG
    59881 GTCTGATTAT TAGTCTGGGA CCACGGTCCC ACTCGTATCG TCGGTCTGAT TATTAGTCTG
    59941 GGACCACGAT CCCACTCGTG TTGTCGGTCT GATTATCGGT CTGGGACCAC GGTCCCACTT
    60001 GTATTGTCGA TCAGACTATC AGCGTGAGAC TACGATTCCA TCAATGCCTG TCAAGGGCAA
    60061 GTATTGACAT GTCGTCGTAA CCTGTAGAAC GGAGTAACCT CGGTGTGCGG TTGTATGCCT
    60121 GCTGTGGATT GCTGCTGTGT CCTGCTTATC CACAACATTT TGCGCACGGT TATGTGGACA
    60181 AAATACCTGG TTACCCAGGC CGTGCCGGCA CGTTAACCGG GCTGCATCCG ATGCAAGTGT
    60241 GTCGCTGTCG ACGAGCTCGC GAGCTCGGAC ATGAGGTTGC CCCGTATTCA GTGTCGCTGA
    60301 TTTGTATTGT CTGAAGTTGT TTTTACGTTA AGTTGATGCA GATCAATTAA TACGATACCT
    60361 GCGTCATAAT TGATTATTTG ACGTGGTTTG ATGGCCTCCA CGCACGTTGT GATATGTAGA
    60421 TGATAATCAT TATCACTTTA CGGGTCCTTT CCGGTGATCC GACAGGTTAC GGGGCGGCGA
    60481 CCTCGCGGGT TTTCGCTATT TATGAAAATT TTCCGGTTTA AGGCGTTTCC GTTCTTCTTC
    60541 GTCATAACTT AATGTTTTTA TTTAAAATAC CCTCTGAAAA GAAAGGAAAC GACAGGTGCT
    60601 GAAAGCGAGC TTTTTGGCCT CTGTCGTTTC CTTTCTCTGT TTTTGTCCGT GGAATGAACA
    60661 ATGGAAGTCC GAGCTCATCG CTAATAACTT CGTATAGCAT ACATTATACG AAGTTATATT
    60721 CGATGCGGCC GCAAGGGGTT CGCGTCAGCG GGTGTTGGCG GGTGTCGGGG CTGGCTTAAC
    60781 TATGCGGCAT CAGAGCAGAT TGTACTGAGA GTGCACCATA TGCGGTGTGA AATACCACAC
    60841 AGATGCGTAA GGAGAAAATA CCGCATCAGG CGCCATTCGC CATTCAGCTG CGCAACTGTT
    60901 GGGAAGGGCG ATCGGTGCGG GCCTCTTCGC TATTACGCCA GCTGGCGAAA GGGGGATGTG
    60961 CTGCAAGGCG ATTAAGTTGG GTAACGCCAG GGTTTTCCCA GTCACGACGT TGTAAAACGA
    61021 CGGCCAGTGA ATTGTAATAC GACTCACTAT AGGGCGAATT CGAGCTCGGT ACCCGGGGAT
    61081 CCTCTAGAGT CGACCTGCAG GCATGCAAGC TTGAGTATTC TATAGTCTCA CCTAAATAGC
    61141 TTGGCGTAAT CATGGTCATA GCTGTTTCCT GTGTGAAATT GTTATCCGCT CACAATTCCA
    61201 CACAACATAC GAGCCGGAAG CATAAAGTGT AAAGCCTGGG GTGCCTAATG AGTGAGCTAA
    61261 CTCACATTAA TTGCGTTGCG CTCACTGCCC GCTTTCCAGT CGGGAAACCT GTCGTGCCAG
    61321 CTGCATTAAT GAATCGGCCA ACGCGAACCC CTTGCGGCCG CCCGGGCCGT CGACCAATTC
    61381 TCATGTTTGA CAGCTTATCA TCGAATTTCT GCCATTCATC CGCTTATTAT CACTTATTCA
    61441 GGCGTAGCAA CCAGGCGTTT AAGGGCACCA ATAACTGCCT TAAAAAAATT ACGCCCCGCC
    61501 CTGCCACTCA TCGCAGTACT GTTGTAATTC ATTAAGCATT CTGCCGACAT GGAAGCCATC
    61561 ACAAACGGCA TGATGAACCT GAATCGCCAG CGGCATCAGC ACCTTGTCGC CTTGCGTATA
    61621 ATATTTGCCC ATGGTGAAAA CGGGGGCGAA GAAGTTGTCC ATATTGGCCA CGTTTAAATC
    61681 AAAACTGGTG AAACTCACCC AGGGATTGGC TGAGACGAAA AACATATTCT CAATAAACCC
    61741 TTTAGGGAAA TAGGCCAGGT TTTCACCGTA ACACGCCACA TCTTGCGAAT ATATGTGTAG
    61801 AAACTGCCGG AAATCGTCGT GGTATTCACT CCAGAGCGAT GAAAACGTTT CAGTTTGCTC
    61861 ATGGAAAACG GTGTAACAAG GGTGAACACT ATCCCATATC ACCAGCTCAC CGTCTTTCAT
    61921 TGCCATACGA AATTCCGGAT GAGCATTCAT CAGGCGGGCA AGAATGTGAA TAAAGGCCGG
    61981 ATAAAACTTG TGCTTATTTT TCTTTACGGT CTTTAAAAAG GCCGTAATAT CCAGCTGAAC
    62041 GGTCTGGTTA TAGGTACATT GAGCAACTGA CTGAAATGCC TCAAAATGTT CTTTACGATG
    62101 CCATTGGGAT ATATCAACGG TGGTATATCC AGTGATTTTT TTCTCCATTT TAGCTTCCTT
    62161 AGCTCCTGAA AATCTCGATA ACTCAAAAAA TACGCCCGGT AGTGATCTTA TTTCATTATG
    62221 GTGAAAGTTG GAACCTCTTA CGTGCCGATC AACGTCTCAT TTTCGCCAAA AGTTGGCCCA
    62281 GGGCTTCCCG GTATCAACAG GGACACCAGG ATTTATTTAT TCTGCGAAGT GATCTTCCGT
    62341 CACAGGTATT TATTCGCGAT AAGCTCATGG AGCGGCGTAA CCGTCGCACA GGAAGGACAG
    62401 AGAAAGCGCG GATCTGGGAA GTGACGGACA GAACGGTCAG GACCTGGATT GGGGAGGCGG
    62461 TTGCCGCCGC TGCTGCTGAC GGTGTGACGT TCTCTGTTCC GGTCACACCA CATACGTTCC
    62521 GCCATTCCTA TGCGATGCAC ATGCTGTATG CCGGTATACC GCTGAAAGTT CTGCAAAGCC
    62581 TGATGGGACA TAAGTCCATC AGTTCAACGG AAGTCTACAC GAAGGTTTTT GCGCTGGATG
    62641 TGGCTGCCCG GCACCGGGTG CAGTTTGCGA TGCCGGAGTC TGATGCGGTT GCGATGCTGA
    62701 AACAATTATC CTGAGAATAA ATGCCTTGGC CTTTATATGG AAATGTGGAA CTGAGTGGAT
    62761 ATGCTGTTTT TGTCTGTTAA ACAGAGAAGC TGGCTGTTAT CCACTGAGAA GCGAACGAAA
    62821 CAGTCGGGAA AATCTCCCAT TATCGTAGAG ATCCGCATTA TTAATCTCAG GAGCCTGTGT
    62881 AGCGTTTATA GGAAGTAGTG TTCTGTCATG ATGCCTGCAA GCGGTAACGA AAACGATTTG
    62941 AATATGCCTT CAGGAACAAT AGAAATCTTC GTGCGGTGTT ACGTTGAAGT GGAGCGGATT
    63001 ATGTCAGCAA TGGACAGAAC AACCTAATGA ACACAGAACC ATGATGTGGT CTGTCCTTTT
    63061 ACAGCCAGTA GTGCTCGCCG CAGTCGAGCG ACAGGGCGAA GCCC
//
