# Supplementary material for: De novo synthesis of a conjugative system from human gut metagenomic data for targeted delivery of Cas9 antimicrobials
Source: bioRxiv preprint, doi:10.1101/2023.05.10.540216, version 1 (2023-05-10)
Supplement: Data S7 [file 540216_file19.txt]

LOCUS       pCitro_TC9         63801 bp ds-DNA     circular     06-MAY-2023
DEFINITION  .
FEATURES             Location/Qualifiers
     CDS             1..540
                     /label="nusG"
     CDS             778..1455
                     /label="hypothetical orf"
     CDS             1809..2141
                     /label="hypothetical orf"
     CDS             2366..2704
                     /label="hypothetical orf"
     CDS             2720..3811
                     /label="pili assembly chaperone"
     CDS             3808..4248
                     /label="pilM"
     CDS             4263..5939
                     /label="pilN"
     CDS             5941..7245
                     /label="pilO2"
     CDS             7190..7729
                     /label="pilP"
     CDS             7732..9291
                     /label="pilF"
     CDS             9257..10378
                     /label="pilR"
     CDS             10347..11006
                     /label="pilX"
     CDS             11016..11573
                     /label="pilT"
     CDS             11558..12232
                     /label="prepillin peptidase"
     CDS             12214..13452
                     /label="pilV"
     CDS             13600..14208
                     /label="hypothetical orf"
     CDS             14455..15189
                     /label="hypothetical orf"
     CDS             15291..16499
                     /label="traF"
     CDS             16632..17105
                     /label="traH/dotD lipoprotein"
     CDS             17102..17908
                     /label="traI"
     CDS             18118..19080
                     /label="traJ"
     CDS             19405..19944
                     /label="hypothetical orf"
     CDS             20175..24794
                     /label="traC"
     CDS             24812..25162
                     /label="traL"
     CDS             25168..25869
                     /label="traM"
     CDS             25880..26863
                     /label="traN"
     CDS             26863..28179
                     /label="traO"
     CDS             28160..28933
                     /label="traP"
     CDS             28933..29457
                     /label="traQ"
     CDS             29491..29895
                     /label="traR"
     CDS             29941..30759
                     /label="traT"
     CDS             complement(31058..32290)
                     /label="hypothetical orf"
     CDS             32370..35423
                     /label="traU"
     CDS             35423..35992
                     /label="traV"
     CDS             35993..37207
                     /label="traW"
     CDS             37204..37746
                     /label="traX"
     CDS             37987..39963
                     /label="traY"
     CDS             40025..40657
                     /label="ExcA"
     CDS             40967..42175
                     /label="trbA"
     CDS             42228..43415
                     /label="trbB"
     CDS             43419..45719
                     /label="trbC"
     CDS             46123..46653
                     /label="hypothetical orf"
     CDS             complement(46985..49684)
                     /label="relaxase (nikB)"
     CDS             complement(49706..50041)
                     /label="nikA"
     misc_feature    50043..50258
                     /label="putative oriT region"
     CDS             50260..50580
                     /label="mobC"
     CDS             complement(50660..51559)
                     /label="hypothetical orf"
     CDS             complement(51900..52331)
                     /label="hypothetical orf"
     misc_feature    52407..53785
                     /label="Cen6-ArsH4-His3"
     CDS             complement(54057..54717)
                     /label="Translation 54717-54057"
     misc_feature    complement(54058..54717)
                     /label="chloramphenicol acetyl-transferase"
     misc_feature    55079..55992
                     /label="p15A Origin"
     misc_recomb     56225..56246
                     /label="AttL1"
     CDS             complement(56333..57262)
                     /label="araC"
     CDS             complement(56333..57262)
                     /label="Translation 57262-56333"
                     /translation="MQYGQLVSSLNGGSMKSMAEAQNDPLLPGYSFNAHLVAGLTPIEANGYLDFFIDRPLGMKGYILNLTIRGQGVVKNQGREFVCRPGDILLFPPGEIHHYGRHPEAREWYHQWVYFRPRAYWHEWLNWPSIFANTGFFRPDEAHQPHFSDLFGQIINAGQGEGRYSELLAINLLEQLLLRRMEAINESLHPPMDNRVREACQYISDHLADSNFDIASVAQHVCLSPSRLSHLFRQQLGISVLSWREDQRISQAKLLLSTTRMPIATVGRNVGFDDQLYFSRVFKKCTGASPSEFRAGCEEKVNDVAVKLS*"
     promoter        57412..57542
                     /label="pBAD promoter"
     misc_feature    57571..57577
                     /label="RBS"
     CDS             57584..62251
                     /label="TevSpCas9"
     promoter        62317..62370
                     /label="pTet promoter"
     misc_feature    62373..62440
                     /label="246 bp stuffer"
     misc_RNA        62441..62456
                     /label="crRNA"
     misc_RNA        62457..62516
                     /label="tracrRNA"
     terminator      62518..62579
                     /label="T7 terminator"
     misc_feature    complement(62580..62600)
                     /label="Gateway Recomb2"
     misc_recomb     complement(62580..62601)
                     /label="AttL2"
ORIGIN
        1 ATGGATCAAT TCTGCGCGAA GCGTTCAAAA ATGAATATTG AGACTGTATG TAACCAACAA
       61 TGGTATCTTG CTCTCTATAT TACGGGGGGC AAAAATCGCG AGAACTTATT CGACTGGCTA
      121 CACGACAGGC GAATTACTCC CTGGACACCA TTATCCTTAA CGCAAATAAG ACGAGCCGAC
      181 GCTCCGCATG TTTTCAGAAA AAGGACCTCT GCCGTTTTTC CCGGATATTT TTTCCTTAAG
      241 GCCAATTTCG AATTCCAGAA GATAGATACT ATTAGGGTAC ACTCTGCGTT CTGCAATTTT
      301 GTGAAATTTG GCAGCCAAAT TTCCCCCGTA AATACAAGGG TGGTTGAAGC ATTAATGAAA
      361 AAATACCCCG ATCCCACGCA TAACCCTGCA GCAAGGGCTG AACTTGAAGC TGCATCAGAT
      421 ATCTGGCTAA CAAAAAGTCA GTACAAACAT CTGACTAAAA TTGATAGCGT CGAACACCCC
      481 GTATCCCGGA CTGCAATGCT GTTTGATATG ATCACCCATG CTGATGCCTG GGGTTTTTGA
      541 AATGTACTTT ACCGTAGCCT CTTAAACTGG CCTAACCAGT TATCACTCCA TCCCTTTGAC
      601 TTTCCCCCGT TTACGGGGGC TTTTTTTACA CCGTTTTCCG GCAATGACGT CTGGGCTGGT
      661 CCTGCCCGAT GAACACCCCC TGTTCCTTTA ACCGGCCTGC ACTCAGGCTT CCTTCATTCT
      721 GGCGGAATGA AGGAACAGAC GTCATTGCCA GAAACAGGAA CCTAAGAGAG ACAAACCATG
      781 CAATCCACCC AGGAACAGGT CAGCCACCTC TTGTGGTGCA TTCTCGTTGC CTTACGTACG
      841 GCAGTCGAAA ACCATCACAT AAACTCAGAG CGTGGCAAAC GTAGATTCAT CACTGAATGG
      901 CTAAGCGGGG CAAGAAGAAT ACCAACATTC AAAGGAATGG GTAGCGAGTT TATGACCATC
      961 CGGCAGTTAC TCGATACCGA AAAAAAACGC CCTATTGATG CCGTACTGAC TGCGCTTTGG
     1021 ACCAATTCTG TATCAACTGG AAACTGCGAC CTTTTTCGGT TTCGGGCGGT CCTGAATTCA
     1081 CTTCTCGGAC TTGGGTGGAA ACACTGTCTG TGCCCCTGGC CTGAACAGGT TATCACCGAA
     1141 ATCATGACGC GCCAGCGCAC TCGTAACAAC CACATTCTGC AGCTCACGCG CATGGAAGAA
     1201 GCATTTACCG CCACGGGTTC AATGACGTTA CCTGTCACAT TTCAAATCCT GCTGAAAGAG
     1261 AAAAAGAATG AGGACGATGA AGTGGAAAAA TCGTTCTATT TCGATCGTTT CTCTGTTGTT
     1321 CGAGGCAGGG ACACCCCGTT GTCTAAAGCT ACTTTACGCA CTCTCTATAT CGGACATCAC
     1381 ACTCTGCCGG AATCCGCCTG GGGCGCACGG GATGGAGAAC ATCACCGCAA CGTCTGGACT
     1441 CCTGATCGTC ACTAATTCTT TCACCCCTCC CGTGACACAC CGGGTTTATT GCACCGCTGG
     1501 AGTTTTCCCC CATGTTTGAA TTTGTCTCAA ACATGCTGCC TGCTTTTTCA GATCATCGAT
     1561 GCCGCGCAGG CTGCGTACGA AGTACGTAAC CTGAGCAATA CCATCATCAA TCTTGCGATG
     1621 GCCAATATCC TCACGGTGCT GGGTTCAAAG TCCCAGAGCA TCCGGAACAA GCAACTATTC
     1681 GCCTGAATAC GTTGGTACTG GCTGTGAAAA AGCCCGCAGA TGTCAGTTGG CATAACCTTC
     1741 TCCCTGACTG GGATCCCAAA AAAGTGATCT CCGTAGTGAA AGGAAAAGCC GATGAGGTCC
     1801 GTGAAAAAAT GGCGTCATCT GCCACCGTCA GCACGACATT CAGTGCCACC ACTGAAACCA
     1861 CCAATATGAT AGCGGTGCCG ATTTCTATTC ACAACACGGA TCCGGCCGGT CCCGGCTTTG
     1921 ACATGGTCAT CATTCCTGGG TTCCGGCATA CCGGAGGGCC GATGACCCTG AGCGTGGATC
     1981 TGCATATTCA GGACACACAC GGAAGTTTCG GTCTGAATCA GATTTGGTCC CTGAATCCTG
     2041 TCCAGAGCTT GCGGTCCCTG AATCCTGACC AGAGCTTGCT GGCAGCCCGT GCCATTGATG
     2101 AGAACAACCT GCAGGTAATC CTTATCACCC CTGAAATCTA GCCCGTCCTA CTCTCTTTAA
     2161 TCTTTGATTT TTCGCGAACA ACTCATTTAG GAGTAAGAAC TTGAAACGTA TTGTCCTTGC
     2221 CATATTCCCT TTCATCCTCA GCGCCTGCGC CACATCTCAA CCAGAAAACA ACATTGACAT
     2281 CACTCGCAGT AAAGAAGGTT CTGACCACAA TGTGATTTCT ATCAGGCTGG ATGCGCCACT
     2341 AAATAAACCT GTGACGTTTG ATAACATGAA AACAACTCGC TATGTGTCTG AGGTCGTCGT
     2401 TGAGGACGGT AAAAGCCTCA GTAAAAGCTT CAGTCAATTA TCTGATGGCA CAACTGTATG
     2461 GGCTATCGCC CGTGATAAGG GAAATGGAGA ACAGCTTGTT TCTTTGACAG TTCGTCACGC
     2521 ATGCCCCCCT GAAATGAGAG AGTTCCCATC TGGAGGCAAG GATGGGATCG AAATACCAGG
     2581 ACAAAAAGTC GTTCAAACGA AGCAAAAAAT CCTGATAAAA CGCGGGGAGG ATATCCTGAT
     2641 AACCGGATCA GGTTTTGACG GAAACTGTGC ATTCCCCCGC ATAACTATCC ACCCCACCGA
     2701 ATAATTCCAG GGTCTCATCA TGAAAAAACT TGCCCTATCC CTTTTACTTC CGTCACTGTT
     2761 AAGCAGCTGC ACGGGATTCC AAAACCGTAA CGTCAATCCA GACACTCCTG CACTCGTGTT
     2821 TGTAGACGGA CAGATCAGCG ATAGTGCCAA TATAATCACA CAGACACAGC TGCGGATAGC
     2881 ACCTCCGGCC GCAACTCCAG TCCCTGTACG ACAGCCAACA CCGCCAGCGC AGGTACCGAA
     2941 GACCTCACCT TTGCCTCAAC CAACAATGCT GGCGTCCTCC ACAAGTAAAT CCGGCGCAAC
     3001 TGTCCCGGTC TCGAATCCAT CACTGCCAGC ACTTACGTTT ACTGGCACAC CGGGTTCCGT
     3061 TGCCGTTCTG TCATTATCCC CGGCGAAAAA CCTCACTCTC GAACAGTGGA TCAGGCGCGT
     3121 CATTCCGACA GGATGGGCAC TGAACTACGA GAATGCCCTG CGCCCTGTCC TGAATACCCG
     3181 TATCGTCTCG GTAGATACCA ATGACCAGTG GATCAGGGTG CTCAACCGTT TGCTGGCAGA
     3241 GCAATCAATC CAGGCACTGG TGGACTGGAA TCATCATGCC GTCACACTGC AGAGAAAGGG
     3301 ACAACCCGTT CAACTGACAA CCCAGGCATC GTCCACTGAA AAACGAACAA CTCCTGCTCA
     3361 GGCAGCTGGC GTACCGAGAA CCCCATTCCG CGGCCCGGGT TCGGCCCAAC CAGTAGAGCA
     3421 GGCAACAGTT AAATCTCCGG CTCCTGTAAC GACAAAATCG GCGCAGACAC CGATAGCGGT
     3481 GAAACCGCAG CCAGTCACAG GACAACCGAT CGCACCTGTG ATTCAGGGCA AAACCTGGAC
     3541 GGCACCGGCT GGCACAACTC TGCGGGAAAT GCTGATGAAA TGGGCACAGG ACACCCGCTG
     3601 TGAATCTGGC GCTTCACCAC ACTGGACGGT TATATGGCCT GTCGACGTGA CGGATTATCG
     3661 ACTTGATGCT CCGCTGACAT TCCGCGGCTC ATTTGAAACC ATGCTCGGCC AAATGTTCGA
     3721 CCTTTACCGT ACTGCACAGA AACCGCTTTA TGCAGAAGCT TCCCGCATGC AGTGCGTGGT
     3781 ATCAGTCACA GACACTCCGG CAGGTCGATG ATGGGCTGGG TCATACTGGC CATCGGCATG
     3841 ATATTTTTCC TGATCGCCGG TGATATTGAT TCACAACGCA AACAGAGCAG TCGGACAGCT
     3901 ATACAAACAC AGAGCGGCCA GTTTTATGCT TCCCAGTTCC TGACCATCGC TAACCGTGTT
     3961 AATGACTGGC GTTACAAGAC AGGTCAGAAG GACGGCGCGA TCCCAACCGA CCAACTGGGT
     4021 CTTCCCTTCA CCCCCGACAG CCGAATCCAG TACCGGTTAC TTCAGAGCAG ATTGTGGATC
     4081 TGGATGCCGG AGCAACCTGG GCTCGTTGAT GCTTTACGGG CACAGAGTCG CGGTTCGGCA
     4141 CTTATCGGCA CCATGAGAAA TGGCCAGCTA ATCTGGCTAT CCGGTCTTGC CACCGGACTC
     4201 ACGGCACCAC AGGGCGTTCC TGAAGGCGCC GTGGTTTACC TCAACTAATC CGGATTTTCC
     4261 CCATGAAGAA AACCCTTTTG CGGCGCCTGC TGATGGCGTC CTGCTTTACC ATTCTCGCAG
     4321 GCTGTACCTT CTCTGAAATC AACAAAATGC AGACGAAGGC TCAATCTGAT GCCACGGTAG
     4381 CCCGCGCGCA GGCGCAACTG CCACGAACCC AACACCAACA ACCACTGACC TGGACGGACC
     4441 GGCAGTGGAT TAATCCCAGC CCCATTCCTG TCGCCGTACG GGAAAGAAAC CGGCAGGCTC
     4501 CGTCCTGTAA CATAACCCAG GCAAAAAACA ACATTACGCT GCAGGAACTG GCACAACGCA
     4561 TCACAGCTTT GTGCGGCACA CCGGTTATCT TTACTCCTGA TGCCATTGAT ATCAGCCAGA
     4621 GTAGCGTCAG CACCGGCGTC ACACGACAGA TGAGTGGCTC ATTACCACCC CCCGATGACA
     4681 GCGGCCGGCC CCCCCTGGCC AGCCTGGGTG GCGTAACCAC TCCGACAACA AGCGGAACCA
     4741 GCCAGCCCCT GAACCTTACC GGACTGATGT GGCAGGGTGA TCTGGGCGGA CTTCTGGACC
     4801 TGATGGCCAG CCGTAGCGGT CTCTACTGGC GAATGGATAA TGGCACCATC GTGTTTTACC
     4861 TGATGGAAAC CCGGACCTAT TCGTTGGCCA TGCTGAATAC CAAAACGTCC AGCTCGTCGA
     4921 GCGTTAGTTC AGGAACGACC AGCAGCATGG GAGCCACCAG TGGTACGGAT AACTCCGCAT
     4981 CCGGGGAATC CACCACCTCT CAGAGCACAA CTACCGGTCA GGAATACGAT CTGTATGCTG
     5041 ATCTGCGCAA AGCTGTTGAG TCCATGCTTA CGCCAAACAA AGGACGCTAC TGGCTGTCCT
     5101 CATCCAGCTC ATCACTGATT GTTACGGATA CGCCGTCAGT TCAGGCTTCC GTGGCTCGTT
     5161 ACGTGAACGA GCAGAATCTC ATCATGAACC GACAGGTAGC GCTGAATGTT GAAGTACTGA
     5221 GCGTCGGTAA CTCACGAAGC GAAGACTTCC GGATTGACTG GAACCTAGTC TACAAGTCAC
     5281 TGCATTCCGC TGGCGCAACG CTTAATAACG CTACAGGAGA TCTCACTGGT GGTATATCTG
     5341 CCAGCGCATC CATTCTGGAT ACTGCTACCG GTAATGCCGC AAAATTTGCC GGCTCCAGCC
     5401 TGTTGCTAAA AGCCCTGTCA GAGCAGGGAG ATGTCAGCGT CGTCACCTCT CAGTCCAGCA
     5461 CCGTGACGAA CCTGACGCCC GTGCCTATTC AAATGGCAGA TCAGACAGTC TATGTGGCAC
     5521 AGTCGGCTAC AACAACCACC ACTGATGTTG GCGCCACCAC AACGCTGACT CCGGGGATGA
     5581 TCACTACCGG GTTCAACATG ACCCTGCTGC CGTTAATTCA GGAAACAGGT AATGTTCAAC
     5641 TGCTGGTGAA CTTCAATCTG TCAGATCCAC CGACTATTCG TAACTTCACG TCAAAAGACG
     5701 GCAACTCCTA TATAGAGATG CCATATACCA AACTGCGTTC CCTGAGCCAG AAGGCAAATC
     5761 TCCGGGCCGG GCAGTCACTG ATCCTCACTG GTTTTGATCA GAACAATACC TCCGTCAATA
     5821 AGTCCGGTAC CTTCACGCCA GGGAACCCGC TCTTGGGCGG AGGTCAGTCA GGTAAAAACG
     5881 AGCGAACCAC ATTGGTCATA GTGATCACGC CGACGTTCCC GCAGAACTCC GGAGGCTGAA
     5941 ATGAATGATG AGGCTTACCT GTTTACAATC CGGGATGGAA AATCCCGCAG CCGTTACTGG
     6001 CTGGCGGGAA TGGACTGGGC ACCAAAGGAA AGACAGAAAT TCCGGCTACA GTCATTTCAA
     6061 CGAAGAAAAG TACGGCCCAC CAGAACTGCA GGCATTGGTG TCCATGCTTC CAGTGAAAGA
     6121 ATAAATGTAC GGGACAGGCA GCAACAGGTG GCTGGTTGTG GCCGGTTGCC AGCCCGTCAT
     6181 CGTCGGCATC AGCTTTACTC ACTGGCGCTC GCTTTCTGTG CCGGCACACG AAACGGATAC
     6241 GGAATTTATC GGCTGAATAG TACAGATTTC GTTTTTCTGG CCAGCATCAA TGGATTGCCC
     6301 GCAGTCACCG CCGATAAAAC GGGTGGCACA GACAAAATGC ATACGCTGCA AACACTGTTT
     6361 CTGAGCATGA ATGAACCGCC GGCAGAAGGA TGGGAGTGTC TGTCCACTGT GGACACCCCG
     6421 CTCGAAGCCA ACAGCCTTTT TACCGGGCTC TCTGCGCGCA GACGACAGCA ATGTCGTGTA
     6481 CATGTTGATG GACTGCAAAG ACAACGCTGG TATTTGGCCT ACGCGATATT GCTGATAGGT
     6541 ACAGGCGGCA TGACCTGGTG GCAGGTTGCC ACACCACCAG AAGAGCCGAC ACTCACCGCC
     6601 GAGGAAATCC AGGCCAGGGC GCGTGCGATG TTTGCCACCC AGGTAAAACC TCAATCCCTG
     6661 CCTCACCCCT GGGCACATGA AGTTACGGCT ACGGATCTTC TCAATGATTG TCAGAGACAG
     6721 ACTGATCCGG CGAAGTATGT TCTGGAAAGC TGGAAGCTGA CATCCGGAAC CTGTTCACCT
     6781 GATGGGATAA CACTTCTGTA CCAGATTATG CCGGGCGGTA CAGTAGAGGG ATTCCTGGCC
     6841 CGCGCCCGGG AAGTTTTCGG TGTCACACCT GTATTCAATC TGAAAGAGGG GGGGCGGGAA
     6901 GCCAGGGTTA CACTGGCCCC CCCTGACAGC CCACTCAAAG ATGAAGCCGT GCCGAACAGC
     6961 TCAGCGCAGT TCATCCGTAT CCTCTCCTGG TTCCAGCGAC AACAGGTCAT GCTCAACATC
     7021 ACTGATGTAG CAGCACCTCC AGCCCTGCCT GGGGCAAACG GAGAGCCGCC TCCCGTGCAG
     7081 GACTGGCAGG AATACGTGTT TAGTTTCTCC GCCCCTCTCC CCTCCATCAT GTTATTCGAC
     7141 GGTCTGGATG AAACCGGTAT CCGACTAACC CGAATCTCTT TCGAGCTGAA TGGCAGTGCG
     7201 TTCAGCTATA CCACTGAAGG TAAAATTTAT GCGTCAGCAC AGTAACTTTC TGCGACAAGC
     7261 GACACTCTGG CTCCTGCTGC CAGTATTGAG TCCATTACCC GTTCAGGCCT CTCAGTCAAC
     7321 TAACCAGCAG GTATCACAAC CAGCCGAAGT GACAAAAGGA CAGCTTGAGC AACTGCATAT
     7381 CCGAAACATC ATCCTCCAGG CAGAAGTTCA GGGGGCGCAA CTTCAGCGCC AGCTGGAGGA
     7441 AAACCAAGCC GGTGCCGGTA CCATCGCCCC CTCCCTTCCC GGAGCTATCG CCGGCGATAC
     7501 TTCACTGCCC GGCCAACCTG CACGCACAGT TCCCTCAAAT AATCGCCCTG TCGTGCTGGA
     7561 AATCAACGGT CGCGACCAAA AACTCCGCGC CACACTATAA CTACCATCAG GACAGTCATT
     7621 GGTTGTATCG CCGGGGAGCC GTATTCCTGG TCTGGAGAGC ACAGTCAGGA GTATTACGCT
     7681 TGCCGGTGTC ACACTCAGCG ATGGCACACT GCTTGCCTTC GGAGACTAAC CATGAACGGT
     7741 ATTACTGCAG AATCTCTCCT GCTGTTTGAT GACGGAGAAA AGAAAGAAAT CCTTATCGAC
     7801 ACCAACCAGC GAGGCGACCC TGGTGTACAA GCCGCGCTGA TGGATTTAAT GAACAAGCAT
     7861 CCAGGGATCA AACATCGTTT TGTCACTCTC TCGGACTTAC GTGAAGCGAA AAAAAACCAG
     7921 GCTGCTCAAC CTCAGGCCAG CGATAAGGCT GGTTTGACGC TGGCAGATCT GGGTGGCGAC
     7981 AGCAGCCACA GCGAGCAGCG GATCCTGAAC TATTTCTCAG TGGCCAGAAA GCTCGGATCC
     8041 TCAGATATTC ACTTCCTGAT TTCAGACTCG CTCTTCCAGG TCAAAATGCG GGTTCACGGC
     8101 TATTTACATG TGGTGGATGA ACGTCAGAGA GAGGAAGGAA TGTCCCTCTG TGCCACCTGT
     8161 ATTCTCTCTA TGTCGGATGT GTCAGAAACC AGTTTCTACC CACACCGTGA GCAGGATGCA
     8221 CGACTCTCTC CAGCCATGAT GCGGAAAATA GGCCTGTTTG GTGCCCGCTA CAGCCACCGT
     8281 CCAACTGGCG ATGGTCTGAT TGCGGTAATG CGCCTTATCC CGGATGACGG CAATAACGTA
     8341 CCTGACTTTC TACAACTGGG GTATTTGCCC GAACAAATCA AGCTACTGAT ACGCATGATT
     8401 GACCGCCCTG AAGGGAAAAT CATTCTCTCG GGACCTACCG GTTCAGGTAA GTCCACTACG
     8461 CTGCGTACCG CCTGTCGGGT ATACCTCGAT ACCAACCCCG GGCAACACCT TCTGACCATT
     8521 GAAGATCCGC TTGAGGGACA GGTCGTGGGT GCCGTTCAGA CCCCGATCAT CTGCGACAAA
     8581 TCTGATGAAG AAGCAGTACA TATCGCCTGG GGAAAAGCCA TCTCGTCAGC TTTGCGACTG
     8641 GACCCTGACT CAATCATGAT GCAGGAAATG CGCGACCTTA TCTCGATGCT GGCCACCATT
     8701 TATGCCGCCC AGACCGGACA CCTGGTGATG ACTACACTGC ACACAAACTC TGCACTCGGT
     8761 ATCCCGGAAC GCATGGTTAC GCTCGGCATT AACGAAAATC TGCTGTGTGA TGCCCAGTTA
     8821 TTGATTGGAC TTATCAGCCA GCGCCTGGTA CCCACGCTAT GTCCTGAATG TCGTATATCC
     8881 TGGCAGGATA AGGTCGCCAG CCTGACTGTC GAGGAAAAGG ACTGGCTGGA GAAATACTGC
     8941 AACATTGAAG GTATCTGTTC GACCGATAAG CTCTATTTCC ACAACCCAGA GGGATGTGAA
     9001 GCATGTACAC AAGTGGTGGA GATAAACGGT CAGGTTCGCG GTAAAGTCGG TCAGGGGATC
     9061 AGGGGGCGTA CCGTCATTGC CGAGGTTATC GAGACCAATA ACCGTCTTTT TAAGCTGCTG
     9121 AAAACAGACG GCAAAGTCGC GGCGCGCCAA TACTGGATAA ATCACATGCA GGGGATCAGC
     9181 CGTGTCCGGC ACGTCCTGCA TAAAATCAAC GAAGGACTGG TCGACCCGCT GATGGCCAAC
     9241 CGTATCATTC CGCTCGATGA AGATGAACGT CTGGAGGTGG ATGATGCGTG AAATGCACGT
     9301 CCTGAAACGA CTCCGATATA CCCTGGTTCG CAAGACGTTC AGCGGTCGAT ACCGTGTTCA
     9361 GTTCTATGAT GCCCTGCGAT TTCTGATTGA AAACCAGCAA CAACTTAAGC CTTCACTGGA
     9421 GAAAATGCGC AATGCATGGA CAAACTTCGG CCAGAACTGG CATCCCTACG TTGAGCTGAC
     9481 GGATGACTGT GTTGATGCCT TAAGGGAAAA CAGCGGGGAA AAAACGCTGG AGCGTACGCT
     9541 CTCCCGATGG CTACCGGCCG CAGAAGCGTC CGTCATAAGC GCAGGCATAC GCAGTGAGTC
     9601 ACTACCACGC GCGCTAAGAT ACGCCTGTGC TCTGACCAGC GCCGGTAAGC GTATTCGTGC
     9661 TGCAGTATGG CAGATGGCCA TCTATCCGAT CGGCTTTGCC ATCATGATGG CCAGCACCAT
     9721 TTATGTGCTG AATACTGAGT TACTTCCCAC GTTGACAGAA ATCAGCCCGC CAGAGAACTG
     9781 GACCGGTGCC CTCGGTTTTC TTTATGGTAT CTCGCTGTAT TTCAGTGAAT ATGGCGTAAT
     9841 AACTGCCATC GCTACTATCG CATCAACTAT CTGGACTATC TGGTCACTCC CCCGCTGGCA
     9901 CCGCCCCGAC AAACTTCGCC GTGCATTCGA CGGTCTGATG CCATGGTCGG TTTATAAGGA
     9961 TATTCAGGGT GCAACTTTCC TGTTGAACAT CGGTGCACTA CTGCAGTCCG GCGTCAAAAC
    10021 TAAAGACGCG CTGGAGATTC TGCAGGAAAC GGCATCCCCC TGGCTTGCTG TGCGTATCGA
    10081 AGCAATTACC GAACACGTTC GTGAAGGTAA ACATTTCGGA CTGGCCCTGA AAGATTGCGG
    10141 TTATGACTTT CCGTCGCAGG AAGCTGCCAA CTTTCTCTCC CTTCTACAGG GGGACGGCGA
    10201 TGATGAAATC ATAATTAACT ACGGCCAGCG CTGGCTTGAA CAAACTCTGG AGCGAGTAGC
    10261 AAAACGTGCA GTCGTTATCC GCGGTCTCAT GTTCCTGGCA ATGATCCTGA TGCTTTTGCT
    10321 TCTGGTCCTT GTCGTTATGG ATATCAATGC CCTTAACAGC TCGTCGGGCG CTTTTTAAAC
    10381 GAGGAAAAAC CATGCAATTT AATTCTGAAT CAACTTCTCA GACATACAAA CCGGTTAAGA
    10441 CAGTGTTGCA CCATCGAGGC TGGGGGTTTC TGGAACAGGG GAGTATTGCC CTGATCGTCC
    10501 TGGTCGTCAT CGGCCTTGTG CTGGCGGGAT ACTTCGCCCT CAAAAATAAC GTCAACGTGG
    10561 GTAAGGAATC ATCGAATATT CAATCTCTCA TCACCAGTAC ACAAAACCTG CTGAAAGGGG
    10621 GAGATGGTTA CACATTCACT TCCGGAGCCA AAATGATGGG CGCGCTTATC CAGATGAAAG
    10681 TCCAGCCTAA AAGTATGACT GTACGGGGTT CAGCCTCTTC CGGGACTGCC ACACTTTACA
    10741 ATGGATGGGG TGGTGCAGTG ACACTGTCAC CTGTAACTGT ATCTGGATTC TCAAACGGAT
    10801 TCTCATTGAC CTACGAAATG GTTCCTCAGG ATGCCTGCGT CTCGCTTGCC ACACAGCTCA
    10861 GCCGGGCCAA AATTGCTGAT GCCATTACCG TCAACTCCAC GGCACACAGT GATGGAATCG
    10921 TGACAACCGA AGAAGCCAGC GCACAATGCA CAGCTGACAA TGGGAGTACC GGTACTAACA
    10981 AGCTGATCTT CACGCTCAAC AGCTAAGGAG ACGATATGCG GAGTGAACGC ATTCTCTCCT
    11041 GCTACCTGGC AATGACTCTG CTCATTTTAT CCTTTTCCCC AAGTCCATTG ATGGCCAGTT
    11101 CGAACTCCCC TCCTGATACG TTTGATGCCT GCTTTAATAG TGCCGGTGCC CGATACCAGA
    11161 TAGAGCCACT GCTGCTTAAG GCAATGGCCA AAGGGGAGTC CTGGCTCCGT CCATGGGTCA
    11221 CAAACACTAA CAGGGATAAA AAGGGTAATC CGGTCAGCAC GGACTATGGG TTGATGCAGA
    11281 TAAATTCGAC CCATGTGCCA AAGCTCATCC GAATGGGCAT CATCCAGAGT GCAGAAGACC
    11341 TGCTGAAACG ACCCTGTCTA AATATTCAGA TCGGAGCGTG GATACTGGCC CGCCACTTTC
    11401 AGGTATGTGG TGTGACATGG AATTGCCTCG GGTCTTACAA CGCCGGATTT CGTAAGGACA
    11461 GGCACGAAAC TCGCGAACAG TATGCCAACC GTATCTGGGG GTTCTATCTG GAACTGAAAG
    11521 GACTTCGAGT CTGCCGGCAG GAGAAAGGAA AGCGAATATG CGAACCATCA TAGTCACCAG
    11581 CCTGGCAACA GCATGGAGCC TGCCGTTACT GCTGGGTTTT GCGCTCATTG GCAGAGGCCT
    11641 GATGTGGAGA GTACTCGACT TTCTGGAAGA TACCACTGCT CATGGTAAGG AGCGGAACTC
    11701 GCTTCTAACT GGTGGGATTT GGCTTTTCGC CACGTTCAGT ATGATCGCCG CCCTGTCACC
    11761 GGCTCCAATT GCCGATCGGG CTGCAGCCAT CATGACGATG GGCTTCCTGC TTCAGTCCGG
    11821 TATCACCGAC GCAGTCAGTG GATATTTGCC ACGTACTTTC ACAGCACGTC TGTTACTTGG
    11881 AGGACTTATT TGGGGAGTAA CAAAAGACGT TTCGATTGCA GGTGTATATA CGCAATTGGT
    11941 GGAAATCGCT GTGGTGGGTG GCCTGATGAC GTTGCTGAGT GTCCTGATAA ACCGGGGCGA
    12001 TCAGCGTCTT GGTCGGGGAG ATTTATGGCT GATAACAGGT CTGACGGCCT GGATGGGGGG
    12061 GAAAGATGCA GCACTGGCCA CTCTGCTTGG TACTGCAGCC TTTATGCTCT GGCTGCTAAC
    12121 CTGGCATTTG TCCGGAAAAA AAGAGGGGCC GCTTGGCCCC TGGCTGTGTC TTAGCGGGAG
    12181 TCTCTTCCAG CTATCCAATC TGTATCAACC CGTATGGATA TCAATCTTAT GAAAAAGCAC
    12241 GATCGTGGCT GGGCGAATCT TGATGTTGCT CTGGCGCTCA TAGTTGTGAT GGCAATGACC
    12301 GTCTTTGGAC TCACTAAATA CAAAGACTGG CAGCAGGAGA AAAACTGGCA GGTTGAAGCA
    12361 TCCCATATCA GTACATACGC AGCTGCTGCA CGGGGATACG TCGGTCGTAA CTACGCCACT
    12421 CTGTTAAGCG CAACCAGTAC CACCGCGCCG ACAGTGATAA CTACGGCCAT GCTTAAAAAC
    12481 ACGGGTTTCC TGCCGTCCGG TTTCACCGAA ACAAACAGTC AGGGCCAGCG TTTGAACACT
    12541 TATCTGGTCA GGAATGGGCA AAACACGGAG TTACTACAGG GCATGGTAGT ATCCAGCGGT
    12601 GGCAGTGTAT ACCCGGACAA GGCATTGAGG CTGATATCAA GGGATATTAA AACCGGTTTC
    12661 GGGGGCTACA TTGATGATGG TAAAACCGCC ACAGGTGCCC TGCGTACCTG GAAAATCCTG
    12721 CTGAGCAGTT ACGGTGCCAC CTCTGGTAAT GGACATATTG CAGTACTCCT CTCAACAGAT
    12781 GAGCTGTCTG GCGCGCAGGA GGACAATGAC AGGCTGTACC GCTTTCAGGT AAATGGCCGC
    12841 CCCGATCTGA ATAAAATGCA CACTGCTATC GACATGGGTG GTAACAACCT GAACAGTGTC
    12901 GGCACTATTA ATGGTCAGAC TGGGACATTT AGCGGAAACG TCAGTGGGTC AAACGGTATT
    12961 TTTACCAGTA ACGTCAGCGG TGCAAACGGG AGTTTCACCC AAAATATTAC AGCGGGAGCA
    13021 CAGGTAAAAG GAGCCACGGT CCGTGCAGAC AACGATGTCA GTGCCGGACG TAATATTACG
    13081 GCAACAAATG AGGTCTCTGG TGCCACAGTC AGAGCAACAG GCAACCTGTC AGCAGGTGGT
    13141 GTTTTGCAAC TGGGTCAGGT CAACGTTGCA GGCATGGCTT GCTATCCAAA CGGACTGATA
    13201 AGCCGTGATG CCAATGGTGC CGTACTTTCC TGTCAATCCG GTGCGTGGGT TAGTGGCTCA
    13261 AAAATTGGTT TTTTTTCAGT TGCATCCCCT GTTGGGGTTA CCAACATAAC CTGGGCTAAA
    13321 TATTGTGCTT TAGGGCATTA TGGGAAGGGC GGCGGCTCGC AGGTCTATCC GGTAAGTGGC
    13381 CCTGATGGCG ACGGAAGATA CCTCTGGCAA ACTGACACAA TTGGCGGCGC AGTTATGATT
    13441 AATTGTTTCT GATTGACAGT TAACTCGAAT CTGTCATTTA AAGGTAAATG AGGCACAGCA
    13501 GGCCAATAAT CAAAGGAATG TGGCGCACAT GATAACTGAA GCATCCTTTT TTTTGCGTAG
    13561 TATCGCAAGT ACCACCCCAG CCGTTGTCCC CCATTGGTGA TGATTATACG AGCAATATCG
    13621 CTCCCCCCGG AGTATTACAG GCAGCCCACC CCCAATAACT TTTTTACCTG CCGGACACCA
    13681 AGCCGTTGTC GATGGGAAAC ACCACCCAGT AACCTTTACC CTGGAGGGAC TGTGTATCTG
    13741 ATTCTCCTTT CAGCAGTACC GCTAACATTA CTGCTGTATT GCCCGGTAAT GACAATTGTT
    13801 AGTGCCATGA CGCCCTGGAA AGGGTTTCGC GCGGCCTCGG TTCGTCATCG TAAGAAGCAT
    13861 TACACTACCC TGCATCTTTC GACATTTGAC CGGGTTGGTC ATCTTAATCT TCGTCGTGCA
    13921 GCGCGCTTTC ACCGTAGTTT TCTTGCCACG TTACAACTGG TATTACAAAG GAACAGCGCC
    13981 CCCGTATATT TCACATCCCA TTTGATGCGC CCGGCACACA TGAAAAGCAT GGCCGTACTG
    14041 ATGGGAAAAA TGGACGATAC ACACCGCTGG CGCTGCGCCA CAGTCTCGAT TCATCCTGTC
    14101 GTCAGAAATG GGATACGGCT GCAAACATTG ATACAGGAAT GGCGTTGGAT AACCGTCCCT
    14161 GAAACTGGCG TGCTTGTGCT CATTCGGCCA CGCCGGAAGG TGCGTTAAAC ACAAACACAC
    14221 AAACGCAATC AAAACGCACA CGTAAACGCA GTCGATCCAC ACGATCGAAT TAACTCGTTA
    14281 TACATGCACG TCACGATTAA TTATTCTTTA ACTCACTGAA CAGCAAGATG TAATTTTATT
    14341 TAAGGGGGCC ACGTGGCAAA CAGTCTTACC GCAATTTTCA CCTCGCTTCT GGCGCTCCCC
    14401 GACCTTGATC GGAACAGGAT TGCAGAACTG CTTCAGCGCA ATGATAAGAA GCCTATGCAG
    14461 ACCACGTCAC TCCGAATGAG GCCCGGCACC CGCCAACTGA TTGATGAGTT GTCCGGCAAA
    14521 ATAGGAGTAT CTCAATCAGA GCTACTGAAT CTGGTTATAG AAGGTTCTCT GCGCGATATT
    14581 TTCCTGCCAT TCAGCAATAC CGCGCTTAGT ATCATCGATC GCTTTGAGGT GCTGATGCAG
    14641 GCACATGAGC TTGACCCGAC TGATATCGCA GAGTTGCTTT CGTCATGGAA CGTTCGGGTG
    14701 AGCGTACTGC AGGACAGGGA ACGAACGATG GACTATCTGT CCACCCCGCT CCTGCAGGCA
    14761 CTTGCTCAGT GGTTTTTCGT TTCACCGGAC TGGTTGTTAG GCAGGAATGT TCCAACGGTC
    14821 GACACCGCCC TGGATCGACA TCAATGGCCA CAGACGGAAG AGTCCTTACG GAAGATGATA
    14881 ATTCCTTCAG ATGAGAATAA TAATGACAGC GTTATTTTCT GGACGACTGA ACATACAGCT
    14941 GAGGATGAAT ATCAGGAACA AACCGGCATA TTAATTAAGA AGAAAATTTC GTCATCGCAG
    15001 CTGACGTATT TTCCGGTGTT ATCCATTATT CCGCTTGCTC TGGACAAAGA GCAAAAATAC
    15061 TGGAAAGAAC GCATCCTCAG GGAACATGCC GCAAAAGGCA CCCTGCGCAC CATCACGGTC
    15121 AGCAAGGGAC TATCCACAGC GCTTGAACAA GGAATAACGT TACCCACACT TATATTCAGA
    15181 CAACTTTAAA CCACGCAGAA ATATTGAATT AAAAAAGAAA ATGAAATTTT GATGCTGCCG
    15241 CATCAGGACA TTCTTTTGCC CAAAATCCAG AATGGACTAC AGGAAATTTA ATGATGAAAA
    15301 AGACTTATAT TGCAAAAACA CTGATTTCTT CCGCCGTCAT GATTGCTTTT CATGCAGGTG
    15361 CAGCTACCTC CTACATGGAA GCCCGCAGCG ATGCCATGGG GGGAACCGGC GTAGCCTCTG
    15421 CACACTACGG AACTGCCGCC TTATCCAACC CAGCACTCCT GACGAAGTTT GGCGCGAACG
    15481 ATGACTTCAG CCTGGTGCTG CCGTCTGTGG GTGTCCAGGT GGCAGACCCC GATAAGGCCA
    15541 TTGATACTGC CGATGATGTG AAAGAGCTGT GGAACAATTT TGACAATGCT GTCGACCGGC
    15601 AAAGCGGTGT TAGCGAAAGT GCTGCTGCGT TACGCAATAA GTTGGAAGAT TTGAAGGATG
    15661 TGAAAGCAAA CGGGCAGGTC GGAGCATCTG TTATTGCCAC CACCCCGAAT AAAGTACTCC
    15721 CATTTGCTGT TGTCGTGAAG TCCTGGGGCA CCGTTTCCGT AAACGGCAAG GTCAGCGACC
    15781 ACGATCTGCA GTATCTCGAC AAAATCGCCA GCGGGGCCAT ACCGGCAGAT GCGGTAAACA
    15841 AAGATGCACT GACTTCCCGT GCTTATGGTC GGGCGGCCGT TATCACCGAC GTAGGTGTGG
    15901 CTATGGCGCA TGAATTCGAT ACAGCAGGAC ACAACTGGTC CCTGGGCATT ACACCTAAGT
    15961 ACCAACGAAT CGATCTTTTC AACTACAGCG CAACGGTAAA CGATTTCGAC AAAAACGACG
    16021 TGAGCTCAGA CGACTACCGC AACACCAAAA CCGGATTTAA CGCCGACATC GGGCTGGCAA
    16081 CAAACCTCGG AGATAACTGG ATGCTGGGTC TGGCGATACA GAACATCATT CCCAGCACTG
    16141 TTGACACTAA AGAAGTGAAC GGCGAGAAAG AAACATTCAA AGTTAAACCG CAGGCCACCG
    16201 CTGGCATCGC CTGGAGCAAC AACGTCCTGA CCACCGCACT CGATGTGGAT CTGACCGAAG
    16261 CCAGCCGCTT TGAGCGGGAT GATAAACGCC AGTTCGCCAG TGTGGGGGCC GAGCTGAATG
    16321 CCTGGAGCTG GATGCAGGTC CGTGCGGGTT ATCGCAAGAA CATGGTCTCC GGCGAGGGTG
    16381 ACGCCTTCAC CGCGGGTCTG GGCTTCTCAC CGTTCGACGT AGTACACCTG GACCTCACCG
    16441 GTATAGCCGG AACTGATCGT ACCTACGGCG CTGTCGCACA GCTGCAGTTC ACGTTCTGAT
    16501 AATCACAGGG AAGCCCGCAA TGGGCTTCCT CTGCCGTTTA CTTCCGATCA ATATATTTAC
    16561 CGTCTGCAAA ACTCCGTCTC CCTGAATCTT CTGGCTTTAA CCTCAGTCGC CCTCCCGGCA
    16621 AGGTAACTAC CATGAACTAT TTAATTCTTC CCGGCGTGCT GGCCATCTCC CTTCTTGCTG
    16681 GCTGCCAGCC ATGGACTCCA CCATCGACGC CTCCAGCTTC TGTTTCTCCT GACCGCTACG
    16741 GCGCAGCATC ATCCGTCGCT GTTGCCCGTC ACACGCAATA TCAGATGTGG AATAACGGTC
    16801 TTTGGTCCGG TTCGAAAACT GCACCATCGT CCATGGAAAT CATACGTACC AACAGCGCTG
    16861 GCGTTTCCTT CGACTGGGAA GGTGATGCTG TGGAGTTACT GGCAGAACTG GCGCGTGCAC
    16921 GTGGCCTGCA GTTCAACTAC AGCGGAGTGC GTCTGCCCTT ACCCGTGACG CTACACGTTC
    16981 GGGGTATGAC GTTCAGCAAC GTATTACGCA TGATTGAAGC GCAGACAGCG TGGCGGGCTA
    17041 CCCTGAATCA GTATCCGGGA CTCCTCCAGC TCAACTTCAT GCAACCGGAG ACCAGTAAGA
    17101 AATGAAAGGC TTTCTCTTAT TACTTTTCCC TGCGTTGCTC CTGACAGGTT GTGCCGCCGG
    17161 ACGTCCTGCA TCACCAACTG ATGCAGGTAC GCCGCCACCG GATATGCAGT CCTGGCTCAA
    17221 TCCGGAGCGA CAGAGACCTG ACAGTATTTC CGAAACTCGC TGGCAGATGC TTACTGATGC
    17281 CGGCAGAACG CTGGGGTTCC GGGGGGGAAA ATCCCAGCGG GCGTGGGAGC TGACCCAGGC
    17341 GCTAAATGCC CGCGAGTCCA CTCTCAACGC CCTTTACGAT TTCCGGCCGC TTATCAGCCC
    17401 TGAGGGCTGG TTGCCGCCGG TTATCGATGA AGCGCAGGAC GTTGCACGCA TCACTCCTGA
    17461 TCAAATCCGC ACAGCCTCAA AGGTTTGGAC CATTATCCGA CCGGAGAGAT TTGTCAGTAA
    17521 CCCGCCCAGT TGGCGCAGTT GGTTACTTCG CGGGCTGGCC ACCACGGCAA CCCCGGGTAC
    17581 AGAAGGGCTA GTCGTGCCGG AAGACAGCGC TCAGAGAAAG GTATGGGAAG ACGCGCTGAA
    17641 AAAAGGCTGG CAGGAAGGTC GCGAAAATGC CGATCTGACC CTTGAAGCCA GTATGAATCA
    17701 GCTCACCCGT GACTATCGGG GCATGATGCT TTACTCCCTG CTCTGGCGTC GGGGAATGAT
    17761 TTCCCGACCG GAAGTTAGCG AACAACAGCA GACTGTGACC GGCAGTGGGC AGAAACTCAT
    17821 TACTGGCGAT CGCGTACGCC GACTCAAATC ACATGCGTCG TTTGAGCTCC AGAAGTCCCG
    17881 CTGGCGCCCG TCTGTTACCA TTCAGTGAGG AGTTTTCTCG TGAACACATC TGTTATCCCG
    17941 GATAAGTTCG GGATTTTTCC ATTTAGTGGT GCCTTCACAG CTGACGAGTT CAGGGCATTT
    18001 TTTGCCTGGT GCTCAGCACA AGCTGTAAGT GACGTGGACC TGGTCGGTGG ATCTCCCGTT
    18061 TCTGTTAGCC GTTACGGTCG GCGTGAGAGA GTCTCCGACA CCGTACTGCC GAATACCATG
    18121 CTGGGAAATA TGCTTGATGA CCTGCTGGGG CCAGAAGTGC GCCCTAGAGT GCAGGGAGGT
    18181 AAACCGTCGG ACAGAGCCAT CCAGATCGAC GGCGACATGC ACGGGCGTTA TGGCCTGAAA
    18241 CGGGGTGAAC GCGTGCGACT GCGCGCGCAC ATTATTCAGG GAACCTCTGC CCGGGAAGAA
    18301 AAGGCATTAT CCGTCACTCT GCGCGTGATC CCACACATCA TTCCCGACTT TCTGAAGATG
    18361 GGTATAGAGC CTGATCTGGC AGCCTCCATG TTGCCAAAAA CCGGGCTGGG TCTCATCTGC
    18421 GGCGAAACAG GTTCCGGAAA ATCAACACTT CAGGCGGCGT TGTATCGACA CTGTCAGAAC
    18481 ACTCAACCTG ACCGCAAGAT TGTGACCTAC GAAGATCCGG TTGAGTACAT TCTTGGCCGT
    18541 CCCGATGACC TTCTGCCACC GCATCAGGCT CAGGTAGGCC GTGACGTGGC AAGTTTTGCA
    18601 GATGGGCTTC GCTCCGCCAT GCGCCGTAAC CCGGAGGTCA TCGGTATCGG GGAGATCCGC
    18661 GATACTGAAA CAGCAGAAGC CTCTGTTCAG GCCGGGGAAA GCGGGCACAT GACTATCGGG
    18721 ACTCTGCACT CAAAGTCACC GGGTGAAACC CTGAACCGAT TACTTGGTTT GTTCCCGCCT
    18781 CAGATTCGAG ACGCGCGCGC GTGGGAGCTT CTTGGTATGT TGCGTTTCAT CGCAGTCCAG
    18841 GTACTTGTCA AAACGACTGA TGGCAAACGT CGTGCCCTTC GGGAATACAT CGTATTCGAC
    18901 GATGACTTAC GCGACGCGCT TCAGAATATC CCGTCAGAAA AGTGGCCGGC GCACATCGAC
    18961 ACCATTCTGA GGATGGAAAA GCGGCGTATT GTCGATCAGG TGCGGGAAGG TTTCATAACA
    19021 GGTGACATAG ACAGAGATGA AGCGGCGCTC TATCTGTCAG GTAAGGAACT AACGCAATGA
    19081 AACGAGAAGG ATTCTGGCGT TATGCCACTC CGCCGGTCAG CTTTTTTGGT ATTCCGCTGC
    19141 CGTTCCTGCT GCTGTATCTG GTCTGGTTTC GCTGGCCATC CATGAACACG CTGTATATCT
    19201 GTTCCGCCAT TCTGGGATTC TTTGTTGCAC TGAATTTCTT TGGCTGGAGT ATACGGGCCA
    19261 TCTGCCTGCG CGTGGTTAGT ACCTTCAGGG GAAAGATTGC CTCTGGTCGT CCCTGGTGGT
    19321 ACCGACATTT CATTGAAAAG CCGAGAGACT GGACCGGGTT GTGAAGTTGT TAGGAATATA
    19381 AAACCGAATA TAGTGAGGAA AAGTATGATA ATTAACCTGT GTAAAAAAAC AATGTCGCTC
    19441 ATCGACAAAA AAAGATATGA GCTATTTCAT CGCACTCAAT ACCCCGCAAA CCGAGAAGAA
    19501 ATGGTTAAAC TGGTAATTCA GAAAGGTTTA GAAAGCCTTA CCCTGGAAAG TTTAGATGGA
    19561 ATGATAAACA TATCAGGTTT ACACCACCCC GGAGTTTTCT TCTATAATAA GCTTGACGTT
    19621 GAATTGCGTG GAATACTCTG GAGACCTGAT CCGAATGAAT GTGCATCCAT ACTGAAAGAG
    19681 ATGGCTCCTT GTTTTGTTGC AGTTTTTGGG AAACCGGGTT CCGGCGTCAC AACTTTGATT
    19741 AACGAGATAG CAACTCTTTC AGACCAAGGA TTGATGGTCT GTGATGGAAA ACCAAATAAT
    19801 ATAAACATAT CTATAGGCGT AAATGCTTTT CTCAATAAAA GAAGTGTACT GACAGCTGTG
    19861 ACAGCCATTG GAATTAATGA TGTTATTGCT GAATTATCTC ATCATTCACT TTTTATTATG
    19921 CCGGACGGCA AAAAGATCAT ATAAACATCT CATTAAGTAA CCCTGTAAAA CACAAAATCA
    19981 AAGATATTTA TTTTCACCAG ACTTCTATTG GATGATGTGA TTATGTCTTT AATTCATCTT
    20041 TATGGGTTTG TATCCCTGGG ATTTATATCT CTTTTAATTC TGTCATTTAT GCAGTCAAAA
    20101 AAATCTTTTA AATATGAAGT TGAACCATCA TAAGTCAATA TCAGAAATAT CAGCAGCAAC
    20161 TGCATCTGAG ACGAATGCTT GCGTTTTCTG TCACTGCTTC TGCCCACCGG ATATGCCTTT
    20221 CCGGATTATC TCTGCGACTG AATGAACCCC TTACCGTAAC GCATCTTCCC GCGTTATCCC
    20281 ATTCGCCTCC GCCCTGGAGC AAGGTCATGA AAAAGAATCA CCGCGTATGG CTTGCCGTGC
    20341 CTCATGAAGA GAAGGATGAA GCCATCAATG CCCACCCACG TTTCAGCAAT GGTCAGAAAG
    20401 CCCTTGAATG GGACAATGAA CACCGGCTCT GGTATGCCCA ACCAGGTGCC GAGCTGAGCA
    20461 GGTTCGAACG ATGGATGCCC CGGCCACACG AACTGTCGAT GAATGCAGAT GATCCGGTAA
    20521 CAGAGTTTGC ACAAAAACTC GAAGAAGCAG GGCTGATTGT TAAAGGGGTG CCCGTGATGG
    20581 ATGGCAGCCT TCAGCGTGTA CCGACAAAAC AGGACAAAAA GGGTTCCAAA AGCGGAGCTT
    20641 ACAAAGCATA CATGGATGGG CGCCCTGCCG GATGGTACCG CGATTATCGC AGCGCCGACG
    20701 CAAAACCAAC GCAGTGGGTG TTTTCAGGTG GTGGCGAGAT GGACCCGCTT GCGCGCCTTC
    20761 ATCTCCGGGC TCACGCCCAG CAAACCCGTG AAGACAATGC GCGTGCTCTT GAGCAGCAGT
    20821 ATAAACGTCA GGCGGAATAT GCCGCCCGAT ACGTTGACCG GTACCCACAG GCTACATCAA
    20881 ACGCCTACCT GACCCGCAAG GGAGTAGAGG CCGCTCCGGG TATAAGAATC AACGATAAGC
    20941 AAGAGCTTGT TATCCCCTTC AGCAACGCGC ATGGCGACAT TCGCTCTTAC CAGCGTATTC
    21001 CTCTTACCGG TGGGAAAGAC GCCCGGATTC TTAAAGACAG TGAAAAAACA GGTAACTGGT
    21061 TTGCTCTGGG GACCCCGCAG AATGGCCAGC CGCTGCTGTT TGCTGAAGGA TATGCAACAG
    21121 CAGCCTCCAT ACATGAGGCA TCAGGTCTGC CGGTACTGAT GACTATTGAT GCAGGAAACA
    21181 TGATTGCCGT TGGTCAGAAC GCCCGTGCCG TCTGGCCTGA CAGTCAGTTT ATCTTCTGCG
    21241 CAGACAACGA CCATCAGTTA AAAAACCCGT TGACTGGTGA GCCTGAGAAT AAAGGCATCC
    21301 TAAGTGCCAC CAGGGCCGCC GAACTGACGA ACGGTGAAGT AATAGCCCCA GCATTTACAC
    21361 CGGCAGAGCT TGAACAAAAC CTTACTGACT TCAACGATTT GATCCTCAGT AGAGGAAAAG
    21421 ACCTCGCCAG GCATCTCATC AATGTTCAGC TTCACGCTAT GGGGATAGAA ACCCCATTCA
    21481 ACACAAACTC ACAAACCCGT AACGCCTTTG TAGAAGGCGG TCTTGTCTTC ACCCCTGTTC
    21541 AGGAAACTGC TATGGATAAT CATGAATCTC CGGATATCGC ACATATATCC GATAATGACA
    21601 TCGTCCGTGA ACATACCGTT AGTAAGTTGG CCGAGGCCAC TGCAGCAGAA AAACCAGCGA
    21661 CGGAGGCACC AGCGCAGCCT CCAGAAAACC AGACATCACA GAAAGTCGGG CGTGAAACGA
    21721 TAACATTGTT TCATGGTTCA CCTGCCACCT TCAGTGCCAT TGATTCTGAA AAAATAGGAT
    21781 TAGGTCAAAA TCTGGTGGGG AAAGGTTTTT ATACTGACAC GTCTGTTTTA GGCGTGCAGT
    21841 ATGTGATGGA GGAAATAAAT CATAAGGACT TTCACATATA TGAATTAGAG ATCCCTTCTA
    21901 AATCTGTTGT TTTAGATCGT TGGGATAATT CCACATTAAC AGATGAACTA CGGGAACGAA
    21961 TCAGAGAAGC TGGAAAATCG GGGCATCAGC AACTCAATGA AAGCGAAAAT GTTTCTCGCT
    22021 CAGAGATCGG AAATAAACTC GCTGACAGCA AGGCGATAGA TGACACCTTT CTTAACTTCG
    22081 CCAGCAGCCC TCAGGGGATG AGCATTCTGA AAGAGGCAGG CGTTGATGCA TTAAAAGACA
    22141 ATAGTTATGT CGCTATTATC AATACGGATT TAATTGATAA TATTCGTTTG CGCTCTGCAG
    22201 GTGGAAATAT AAAAGCAGAA ATGACGCAAT ATATAGACAA GGCATTAAGT AACGTTGCTC
    22261 AGGATGCTTC GAGATTGTCA GAGATATTGC AAAAGGAACA GAATATTTCA ATACATTATG
    22321 AAGCCATCCG TTCTGAACTA ATAAATCTGA CAGTGGCTCA AAACCGGCCC GATGAAGCTG
    22381 AAAGGTTGAC GGCTCTACTT ACACATACAT TCGTTGAAAC TATTGATAGT CCCCCTGATA
    22441 GAAAAACAAA TATTACCCCC TTAAACCGAC TATATGCGGA GGCAATAAGA AGCCTTGACC
    22501 TGAATCATGA TGATAGCGCT GCGCCACTGG GCCGCATTAT TGATAGTGCT GTTGTAAACA
    22561 TAAACCCTAA CCAGAAATTC GTTGCAGAAC CCAATAAACC AGAGCCGGCA ACTCCTGCCA
    22621 ACGAACAGAA TCCCGCGCCG ACTGAGCCGG AACAACCTCA ACCTGCAGAT GTACACGATG
    22681 AGCCATCCCC CATGCCCCCA ATAGAAGCTG ACGTTTTAAT TCCTGATACG CAGAACAACC
    22741 CTGATGGGAC GCTCGGGACA TCTCCCGATG ATTCCAGTCA GAGTAGCCAG AGCGTCGTCG
    22801 AAGCAGGGTC GCATACACCG TTACCTGACC TGGATGATTA TGCAGACATA CGCGCGCAAA
    22861 TGGACGACCC ACAGTTTGGT GAATGGATGC ACAGTCAGTC TGATGACTTA CCCCCTATGC
    22921 CTGCTCAGGA ACAACTTACA GCCCATGAAC GGCAGGAAAC GGATAAACAA GCTGTAAAAC
    22981 CTGAGGCGGC GTTACATGAT AAAAACGCGG AGCCCCCGGC ACCGATCTCG TCTGAATTGC
    23041 CAATCCCTCC ACAGTCCCCT GGAGTACCAC CAACCGGGAA AAAACAGGAA CAAACTCAGA
    23101 CAGCCGATGC AGAGGCAGAC ATTCCAGAGC CGAAACCGAA CTGGGCGAAA ACGGCAGAGA
    23161 ATGAGGTGAA TGAAGCGGAT GGACTTGTCT ATGGGCCTCG TAGACCGGAA CCGCTGCAAC
    23221 GTGAAGATCT GGATAAAATC ATCAAAGCCC TGTCAACGGA AGAGCAGCGC GACAACACGG
    23281 TGCTCTACCG CCTCGACGGG GAAGATGCCT TTCGCGATCT CGGCAACCGC CTCGAAATGT
    23341 GTAACGGTGC AAGTCAGGAC AAACGAAGGG TACTCGCCGC GCTGGCGGTT GCATCACGTT
    23401 TTTACGGCGG CGTGGTGGAG CTAACCGGCA GTACGGAGTT TAAAGAGCAG GCTATGCGTC
    23461 TTATTATCGA AAATGACCTC GATATCCGCA TGAAGTTGCC TGCGCAGCGC GCGCAACTTG
    23521 AGGCACTTCG GCAACAGATG GGGACGACCA GTGATTCAAT CACAACGCAT ATACCTACGC
    23581 CGGATCTGAA TCGGCAGACA CCATCACCTG ATGCCGCACC GCCACTGTCA TCGGCAACAG
    23641 CCGCACCTGA AGCTGTTTCC TCTAACGCGC CTGGCACACC AACCCCCCCT GCATCACCAA
    23701 ACCCGGTATC ACAGGCACAA GAACCCGGCA CGCCTCAGCC TGCGTTTTCA ACCTCTACTG
    23761 AGGCTGTCGC GTCAAAGGCT GCCGACAGTA TCCGGGTCCC AGAAATGCCC GCTGAGCCAG
    23821 CGCCCTCCAC ACTGAAACCA GGGCAGAGCA TCACGGCGGT ATTGAAAAAC TTTGGCGAGG
    23881 CGACCTACGA AAATAAAGAG CAAAAGGGTG GGAGCTTCTT TATCGAGCTA CAGAACCGTG
    23941 GAGGGAGTCA TACCTACTGG GGGCAGGATT TAAGAGAACT TATAGAAAAC CACAAAACCG
    24001 GTGATGTGGT TACACTGACG CTTAACTCCC GTGACAGCTG GCATGTACCA GGAGAGGAAA
    24061 ATGGACGCGT AAAAAATAAC TGGTCATTGA CGTCCGCTTC GACTGGCCTT GCCGTGGCGC
    24121 ACGATCGGCC AGAGCAGGGG CAACCCCTGC AAGTTTTTCC GGTCGATACA TTTGGCCGTC
    24181 TCACTCAGCA AATCCGTCAG GCCTGGCCCG AGTACACCAC AGACCTGAAG CTGCCACCTC
    24241 GCCTGGAAGA ACGTCAGTTT TATCTGGGTG AAGACAGGCA CCCGGTGAAG TCACCGGTAG
    24301 CTGCAGCAAG CATTTTGCCA CCATCCACAG ACGCCCCGGA CAGGTTGATA CCCGTTATGG
    24361 CCTCTATGGA CACGCAGTCA AACCAGTTAG ACCTGCTGCT TGTACAGTCA GCGGGGGAAC
    24421 ATCTGCAGGG TATGGTGCGA CTGGATGGCA CACTGTATCC GGCACTGGCC ACACCAACCA
    24481 CCGACAATAG TCAGTTGGTT ATCAATGCAA TCACCGACGA CGGTCCCCGC TTTGCGGGTT
    24541 ACGGACAGGC GGTGAATTTC GAACCCGACG GCACTACCCG TGCCGCTCCT CAGTTGATGA
    24601 CGTTCCACCT GAAAGGTCGG GAAGAGGACA CACCGCTTCC CGCCCGACTC TACACACCGG
    24661 AAAAACAGGC AGACACCCTG TTCCAGCGTC TTGGTTTTGA ACAGACCTGG AAACAATGGG
    24721 ATGACGCACG AAAGCCGGAG GGCAGACAGG AAAAAACGCT TCATCAGGAA CACTCCCACA
    24781 GCCCCGGCCG CTAAGCCGAT AAGGAGAGAG AATGCGATAT CAAATGCTTA AAGCCGGACT
    24841 CTTGTCCGGC TTCATGCTTT TATCTACCGC CGCTACGGCG GCGACCTGCC GAGCAGGAAG
    24901 TGCCGCTGAA GCGGGTAGTC AGGCTGGTTA TGAGCGGGCC AGGGCGGCCG CAACAGCCTG
    24961 GGAACAGCGC GAAAGCAATG TCTCATCCTC CCTGCAGTCC TGTCTGTCCC GTATCAAGAG
    25021 CGTCAAAGTG AGCCTGCCGC AATTCCCCGG GCTCGATGAA ATCATTTCTC AACTGGAAAA
    25081 TAAGGTCTGC GAAGCTGCCC TTGATAAGGT CAACGAACAG ATTCCAGACA ACATCGATCC
    25141 CTGGAAAAAC TTCAACTCCT GAAACCTATG ACAAAACTGA CTCAACCGGC CCCCCCTGCA
    25201 AAGGGGCTGG CCTCCTCCGC TACGGAGGAT CCGCTGAACG ACGCCGTAAA AATGATGATC
    25261 ACGGCAGAAA AGCGCCAAAA AATGGCACCA GAGCTGATGA AGAGTAATCT CCGACTGGGG
    25321 ACTGGCCTAC TTATCAGCAT AATACTCAAC GCCGGTTTAA CCTGGGCTCT GATACAACAG
    25381 CCACGGGATT ACTTTGCCAC CGACAGCGGG CGCCTGGTTC GGCTGGCTCC CACATCCGAA
    25441 CCGGCATGGA GCCAGGACGA TGCAATCGCC TTTGGCAGCA AGGCTCTGAT GCGGGCCTTT
    25501 AACCTGGACT TCGTTCACTA TCGTGAGCAG GTATCTTCCA CGGCCTCGCT GTTCTCTGAA
    25561 GAAGGGCACG CCAGTTACAT CCAGGCGCTC ACTAACTCCA ATATCTATGA TGCCCTTAAG
    25621 CGTGAACGCA TGAACCTTAC CGGCTCCGTT GGGGCTGGTG TCGTCATCCG CCGTGGACGC
    25681 CTGTCTGACG GAACCTGGTT CTGGACTATG CAATATCCGG TACGTCTGCG TCTGGTTGGT
    25741 CAGACAACCA GCAAGCCCGA ACAGCCGTTT GTTTTCGAAA TCACCATCCA GCGCGTAGAT
    25801 CCACGACAGA AACCTGTCGG GATGGAAATC CGCCAGATGA TCTCACGCAA CGCCCCCCGC
    25861 AACCTCTGAG GCTCCCGCCA TGAAACTTCG TTATCTCATG ACCACCCTAC TGCTGTGTGG
    25921 TCCGGCTCTC GCAGCCGCTG CTGACAATAC TGGCTGGCAG AACGCCAGGA CACCTGGCGC
    25981 AACAAGTGCA GCTCCAGCCC AGCAAGGTGC TGAACCACAT ACAACGGACG TACCCGCAAC
    26041 CCGGATTAGT GGGGAGTTAC CGGCACCAGG ACAAAGCTCA CCGCTGGTAG ACGAAGCGGC
    26101 AAGCATGGAC TCGCCTCTGT CAGCGGATGA GATACGCGAA CTGCGTCTGC GACTGACAGA
    26161 CAACGAGCGG TCGGTAAATG CCCCAATGAT AAGCGTGGTT CCGCGCATCA GTTCGTTAAC
    26221 CCTTAATCTT TCACCAGGAG CCAGTATCCC GTTGGTACGT ACGGCCATGA ACAACCAGAG
    26281 CGTCGTTACC CTGACAGACA TCAGTGGTGC GCCGTGGCCA CAGTCGGATC CGCCGATTAA
    26341 TGCCAGTCCG AAGAGTTTTG ACGTGAAATT CAATGCTGGC ACCAACATGC TGGCGATAAC
    26401 CCCGCTGCGT CCGTGGGCGG CAGGGAACAT TTCCGTGTAT CTGAAGGGAC TCGATGTTCC
    26461 GATCATGATT AACGTGACAA GTGGTGAGAC TGACACCCGC ACAGCCAGCC AGGAGATCGA
    26521 CAGCCGGCTG GATTTACGTG TCCCACGCCT GGGGCCTGGC ACCGCACTCC CCGGCGTGAC
    26581 CGTCGATAAA ATCGCACTCC ACAGTGCCAC TTTGCAGGCC TTTCTGGATG GCACGCCACC
    26641 GAAAGATGCC CGTCGCCTGA AATTCCAGGG CAACGTTCCA GACACCATCA TCTGGCAAAG
    26701 CGGTGATGAT CTGATGGTTC GTTCCCGGGC AATGCTTCGC GATGAGTTTG AACAGACACT
    26761 TTCTTCAGCG GACGGCACAC ATCTCTGGAA ACTCCCACTC ACCCCGTTAC TGACCTTCTC
    26821 AGTGAACGGG AAATCCGTTA ACGTCACGCC GGAGCTTCAG TAATGAGCGC AGAACAGGAT
    26881 GCCGGAAATA ACGGCAAAAA ACTTATTTCA ATAATCGGAT TTGGAGCCCT GGCTTTACTG
    26941 ACTGCCGGTT ACTGGTTAGT GTCATGGCTG ACACATGACC CTTCAGGAAA GGATTCTGCC
    27001 GTTAACCTTA ACGGCACGGC CTCCAGTGCC GTAACCACCA CAACGGAAAG CCCGCGATAC
    27061 CGTGAGCTGC TGAAAGCCTC AAACGACTTA GGTGCGCAAG AAGCCGCACG GACTGATTCA
    27121 TCTTTTATCG CCAGCCTCCC GGTAGGCCTT GAAGTCACGG AACCCCCGCC TGATAAGCCG
    27181 CCGGTAACAA AGCCAGCATC ACAAGATCCA CCATCGCCAC AGTCGGGAAA ATCGTCACGG
    27241 CGCACGGAAA ACACGGCCGG AGAGGAGCAG GCCACGGAGA AACGCCAGGC TCAGCTGCAG
    27301 AAACTGCTCA CGCGGATCAG TGCCGCGCAG GCGGGCGGTG ATGCACCGGT TCTTGCCACT
    27361 GCACTGGCAA GCGTTACGCG GACTTCACCA GCGTCTGGTG CTGGCCGCCA GGCAGAATCC
    27421 ACAGCTAAGA CAGAAAGCGC ACAGGTCTTC ATCCCTGCGC TCACTCGTGC GTCCGGTTAT
    27481 ATGGAGACTG CCGTGGATTC GGATAACCCC AACTCAGAGG TGGTTGCGGT CATACCTGCC
    27541 GGGCCGCTGG CTGGTGCCAG ACTTCATAGC CCTTCAGTAA AACTTGCCGG AAATGGACTC
    27601 GATATCAAAT TCACCAGTAT GAGCTGGAAC GGAATGGAAC TGAACGTAAA AGCAAGCGCA
    27661 CAGAGCGAGA AAAATCTGAT GTCTTCAGTG GCCTCCGATG TCAACCATCG ATGGGGGACA
    27721 CACATCGTTC TGCCAGCTGT ATTAGGTGGT CTTGGCGACC TGGGGGGACT GTACAAAGAT
    27781 GCTAACACGC AGGTCATGCA GTCCAGCGTC GGAACCGTCA CTGGACGCGT GGGGAAACCT
    27841 GACGGCAGCA CAGTAGCTGG CGTAATGGTC GGTGGCACAG CCCAGACAGG TGCAGAAGTC
    27901 ATCAAACAGG AGATGGCCCG CGAGCCGTTC CGCCAGGTCA CAGTGAAGCA GAAAGAGGTT
    27961 ATCTCCATTC TCTTCGTTGA ATCAGTAACT TCAGACGACG TTATCAGTAA TAAGAAAGCC
    28021 GCACTCCCCG CTACCAGTAC ATCAGTACTA ACACCCGTTG CAGCAGAGCA GCAAACCGAA
    28081 AACCGCCTGC AGGAAGCCAT CGCGCGCCGC CAGGCTGAAA TCCGTCGTCA ATATGGCGAT
    28141 ACCGTACCCG TGAGGAACAA TGATGAATCA GCAAATTGAC ATATCTGAAG AAGACACGCT
    28201 GGAAAACGAG GATGATTTTG GCGCGCCAGA TCCCCGTCAG AAACTGCCTT TCTGGAAGCG
    28261 GGAGCTGCTG TTTGGCTATT CTCTGCCGTG GCTTCTCGGG ATAACGCTTC TGGCCGTGGT
    28321 CAGCCTCTGG TATCTGTTCG GTCCGTCACT GTCATTTACA AGTAACACAC CGTCTGAAAG
    28381 CAGCTTCAGT GAGGTCGAAA ATACGCTCGA CGGTGCACCG CACAGTTCGG TTGAGACTGT
    28441 TCAGCCCACG AGGGCCACGA TCCCCGTAGC GCAGCCAGCG ACACAAACTG CACCTCCGAT
    28501 GCTCCAGGGC GATACGACGA GCATGATGAC GGATATCCGT GACGAGCTGA ACGACCGCGA
    28561 TCGAAAGATA AATGACTCTC TGACGTCACT GAAAGACAGC GTCACCCGTC TGTCTGATGC
    28621 TATCAAGAGG GATGAGGCAT ACGCGGTAGA AACGCGTGCC CAGCTTACTG ACCTGATACA
    28681 AAAGCTGGCA GTGCTGGAAG CCCGGGCAAG CGCCACTGAT ACCTCAAAAC CCGCTTCCAG
    28741 GCTCCAAAAA CGGCAGGTAG CCAGTGCTAT TTCAGGCATG AAAATCATGT CACTGGAGTC
    28801 GGGAATGGCC TGGATCAAAT GGCAGGGCAG TACCTGGTCC GTCCGGGAGG GGGATACGCT
    28861 GGGTAACGTC ACTGTTCGTC AGATTGATCC CGCCACACGC TCAGTGGTGA CAACAGGAGG
    28921 AACCCTGCGC TAATGGCACT GGATGCCATT ACGCTAATAG AGAACCTGGC TTCGGGCATC
    28981 TTCACCGCTG GACTGGATTT ACTGTTCAGC TGGTCTGAGA TGATTGGTTT TTTTGGCCTC
    29041 ATCGCCCTAC TGGTCCGGCA ACGTTCCAGT CGGGGTCCCT TATCCCCGGG CAGGTTCGCT
    29101 ATTGGCCTTT TTTCCTGCGC CGCACTGGTA TCCCTTCCCT CCATAATTAA TGCCAGTGGT
    29161 GCGCAGCTTG GTTTTGGCGC CACATCCTTT GATGCGATCG CTTATGTGCA GCCCGCCACC
    29221 TACGGCGTTG CTGCAGGGGC CGCTAACGCC GTGCTTTCCC TGGTTCGGCT CGCAGGAGTG
    29281 GGATTTGTCT ATGCGGCACT CGATATGTTT CGACGTTCAG AACTTGAGGG GCATACCGCG
    29341 CTCAGTTCAA GCGAAAGTAT TCGTGCCGCG ACCGTAAAAC TGATGGCCGG AACCGCGATG
    29401 GTCTTTTCAC CTCAGCTCAT CGATGCCGCA CTCGCCACCT TCGGACTCGC TTTTTAACAC
    29461 CATTCGTTTT TTATAACCCA AGGAGACACC ATGTCACTTT TCCGTGCTAT TTCCGCGCGT
    29521 ATTTATGCCG TTGTTATTTT CTGTCAGCTG ACCATGATGC AGTGCCGTGA GCGAATGATT
    29581 CAGGGGCTGT GTGCCTTGGT TACGTTCCTG TTACCCGGCA TGGCCTTCGC TGAAGGCGAT
    29641 ATTGCCGACA TGATGCGCAG CGCCGCTGAC GGTGCTAAAA GCGGTAAAAC TTCCGGCCTG
    29701 GAAATTGCCC AGGCGATCGG CGTTTTCATC TTCATCGGTT CCTTACTGGC CTTCAAAAAA
    29761 ATTGGTACCA ACCCGCAGGT AACACTCGGC CGCTGCTGTG CAGGTCTGGC TATTGGCGGT
    29821 CTGCTGGCCG TTGTCCCTGA AATCATGAGT CGTACCCAGA AACAGCTCGG TACCAGCTCC
    29881 GTCACCATCA GCTAATCACA GGAAAGGGTC GGTAAACACC GACCCTTTCA GGAGAAAACG
    29941 ATGAGTAATA AGAAAAAGAC ACCTGACCTT CGGTGGCGAC ATCCACTTCC AGTGCCTGAT
    30001 GTTGTCCATA CCACAGCCCC CCAGCTTCCT GCCCCCGTGA GCGTTTCAGG AGGCCGCTGT
    30061 TATTGCTGCA GTGCAGAAAT GAAATATCTT TTTGAGTTAC CGGAATCCCT GCCCTTAACC
    30121 CGGCTGGCGG AAGATGCGCA GGATGCAGAG ACCCGACTCG TCAGAGCGAA AGATACGCTG
    30181 GATCAGCTGG CAACCCGCCC CACGCCGCAG GTACCGGCTG AATACGAAAA ACATACTCGG
    30241 GCACTGAAAG CCGCACAAAC AGGGATGCAG CACGCGTCAC TTGCCGCCCG TCGCCTTGCC
    30301 CTGCGCCACA TTCCCACCGC GCTTCTGACC GATACCGGTT TACTGTCTGA TACTGAATAT
    30361 GCTGAGTTCG AACGGCTCAC GCAACCGTTT AATCTCTGTT TTATCTGCCA CGCCTGGCAT
    30421 GCCCTCAACG GGTTTGCTGC TGCTCAGGGG GTAATGGTCT GGTTACCGGA CCTGCATCCA
    30481 CGAAATGTCG TCGCCCTGAA CCGAAAAGCT CTGCTGGCCG TCTTCAGCAA CAGGCCTTAC
    30541 GAGATCCGGG AGGGGCGACG GGTGCTGTCG GAACTGACCC GGCATCGATT GCCACTGGAA
    30601 GAACGCTTCG GTGGGTGGCG CCCTGCTGAT TATGCGGATG CGTTGAAACG CTTCCCGCCC
    30661 GTCATGCGCG ATGAAATGCG ACAGAAAATG AACGGCGTGG CGTTGATCCT GATGCCGGAC
    30721 TCTGTCACCG ACCGGGAATA CCTTCTGGAG AACAACTGAG TGAACTCACT TTATTCCATG
    30781 TGCCGGCATA TTGTCTGGTA CCACCGCCTG CTGGCGGTAG TTCTCGTCCT GTATTTCCTG
    30841 ACCTGCGGGT ACGTCAGTTT TGGCGATTTT CACCACGTCC GGCTAGGGGA CATCGCCGGC
    30901 ATCAATTATC AGGCCAGATT TGAGGCAAAC ACCTTTCTCT TCAAAGTGCT GGAGTTTTCA
    30961 TTTCTGTGTC TGCCCGTCCT GTGTCTGTGC CTGGCGTACT GTGATGAGGG AAAAATCCCC
    31021 TCACTGAACA TCTACATAAA ACGATACCTT CTGTGCATCA TTCCTGCTCT GCTGACGGCA
    31081 GCCCTGATTT TTTACTGGCG CCGGGATCCG TATATTGTTT CAGGTGAAGG GCGCTCAACA
    31141 ACGGTATTTG CACTGATATT CTGGTTAAGT ACCCTGCTAT TCCGGGCCAC GACAAGAACA
    31201 CGATAATACA GGCAAAAATA AACACACAGA CGGCTCCGAC ATCGTCAAGA AATCCCTGAA
    31261 TCATTGCGAT AGTCGCCTTT GGTTCAATAT TGTTTTTGAA CCAAAGGATG ATTTTATATT
    31321 TGAATGACTG ATTAGCCTTA AACGTCAGGC AGGTATCATT ACAAAAATCA TCATCAATCT
    31381 GTCCGATATA TCTGCCAGCC AGGTCGGGAT CCCCTTTCTG GGTGTAATAT CGGGTCAGCA
    31441 TCAGACGCTT TGATGACGAT GATATATCGG TCACCAGTAA CGATTTCAGA CTTGTCGCAT
    31501 CCTCGTCCAG CAAGGGCTGG CGAAAATGAA AGTAAATATC CTGTACCAGA GGGTTTTCAG
    31561 GCCATGCAGA AAACATATCA GAGGCAAGTT GCCGCCCTTC CTTCTCTGGG AGTTTCCCTA
    31621 CAGTCAGGAT CGGATACAAT TTTTCTGCAA ATGCCACATT CTGCGGTTGA TAGAAAAATC
    31681 CAGGTAATGC TTTTCTATAA AAAGCTCCGT TCAGATCAGC ATCCGTACCT GTATTTTCAT
    31741 TTCCTGTCGT TTCCTGAAAA TGAATATTGC CATATTCATC TGTATACGAA ATAAAAGCAT
    31801 GTCCGGGAGA GTAAACAATC CTGACCTGAA ATCCTGCACG ATTCATGACA TCCATCAGAA
    31861 GATAACTGTT CAGATCGCAA TCGGAATAAC GGTTGGCCCA TGCGTCTGCC ACTGAAGAGG
    31921 ACGATTTGTA ATAAAACTGT TGTCCCAGGA TGTTGTTAGC ACACGAAATA AAATCATCCG
    31981 CTGTGCTCTT ATCGCACCTG TCTTCCACTG CTTTAAAGAA ATAGAGCGTA TTCCCCCTGG
    32041 CAAGGGTTGC CATTTTATCC GTCACAAATC CCATGTTCTC GTCATAACTG ATCAGTCGAT
    32101 GTGACAGCAA TCCAGGATCG GACAATCCCC CGACTGACGG TAACGCCTTC ACCACTGATT
    32161 CATGTCGTGA CTTCTCTCTG ACGGGGGAAA AAATCTGCTC TTCAGCAGCC AGCAAAACAA
    32221 GAACCACGAT TACAAATGCA GTCAGAAACA GGGATTCCCG GCCTGAAAGT AATCTGCGTT
    32281 TTGTTTCCAT ACCACCTCTT TATTCATGAA TTTCCAAAGA AACCTCCGTC TGGCAGAAAT
    32341 TCTACCTTTT CTATGGAGTC ACTTCTCTTA TGAATATCAA CCGCCTTGTC TTCGCCATTG
    32401 AAGACGTTAT GAACACCTTT TCCCGTTTCG CCGTCTCTGC TGACTTTGTC GACTACTGCG
    32461 ACATTCGTAC AGTGATCGGA CTGGACAAGC ATGACCTGGA GCTCAGACCC TGGCTGGAAG
    32521 CACCTTATAT TGGTGTCACC CATCATGGCT ATTACCTGTC TGTATTCGAA ATTTCCGGGG
    32581 CATTGCGTGA ACTGTCAGAA ACAGCTTCAG CCGACCATCC GGATGCGTTT GAAGGAATGA
    32641 TCGCTCACCT CACTTCCACA CTCAGTACGA CCTGGAAAAA TACCGGCCAT AAGTTGGCCT
    32701 TCATTTTTGA ACGTGATCCG GAAAAGGGGC GTGACGAAGT CAGCGCCATG ATCGCCCCAC
    32761 AAAAGCGTTC CATTCAGCAC ATCGGCATCC AGTTGGATGA CCTGCTCAAT GAAAAGGTAA
    32821 ACGTAATCTC ACCGTGGCTT GTCCGTGAGC GATGCTGGCT TGCCGTCTGG AGCTCACCGA
    32881 CACTGGTGAG CCATCAGGAA AGAACAGATT TCAACGCCAC CGTTCGGGCT ATCCAGGATA
    32941 AAGCGCCGGT CGCGCGTTTT GGCCAGGAAC CCTGGCGCTG GCAAATGTCT GGTCTGAAGA
    33001 TCAGGCATGA CAGCTTTATC TCTACTCTTG AAAAAGCACT CGTACGCGGC GGAGACGGCC
    33061 TGCTTGTCCG CCTGCTCGAC GTGCCTGAGT TCTGTAACGA AATCAGACGT GAAACAGCAC
    33121 GTAACAGCAC ATCGGCAGCA TGGCGCCCTG CACTACCGGG GAAGGCCGCA CCCTCAGGTA
    33181 CGCTTCATGA TGATGACGCC ACGGCTCTGC TTGCTCCCTT CCTGAATCTT CAGGTCTTTG
    33241 GTTGTACACC AAAAACTGAA GGTAATCTGG TGTATGCAGA GGGGCTGTGG CACGGCATGG
    33301 TAGCCATAAC TCTGCCTCCT CAGCACCCCA GCCCCTTCAA TGAACTGGTT AAACTGGTTC
    33361 CACGTGCCGT TCCCTGGCGT ATTCGGATCG ACATCATGCC GGGTGGGATG AAGGCGCTGG
    33421 GCTGGAAAAA GAATATTTCA TCATTTGGAC AATTTATTCC CTCCATTCGT CCGCTTTACG
    33481 ACGCTTTTAC GCAGTTGGCT GAAACGGATG AACGAGACCC AGTTTGCGTG ATGACCATTG
    33541 TAGCTTCCAC CTGGGGGCGT ACCCGTGAAG TATGCACCCG TAATCAGATG CTGCTTGAAT
    33601 CAGCTATGCA GGGGTGGGGG GTTTGTAACA CAACCACAAC CTTCGGTGAT CCACGCCGGG
    33661 GATGGGTCAA CAGCATGTTG GCAGCGTCAG CAGGCTCAGG CCCCGTCCCG CTTTATCCGC
    33721 CACTCTCCCA TGCGCTTTCT ATGCTGCCTT TCAACCGACC AGGTTCCGTC TGGCGCGGGG
    33781 AAGGTAATTT GATGCTGCAC ACTGAAGACG GCTGCGCCTG GGAAGTTGGG CTGGGTTCTT
    33841 CACGACAGAA CAAGCACACC GAACTTGCCC CGGGTGACTC AGGCCTTGGT AAGTCGGTAC
    33901 TGATTAATAC CCTGACGGAA ATACAGGTAT CTTCCGCCCA GGTTTCACTT CCCTATGTGG
    33961 CGCATATCGA TAAAGGATTC AGCGCTATGG GGTTCATCCA ACTGATTCGT GACAGTTTGC
    34021 CGGAGGAGCG AAAGGACGAA GCCGTTGGTA TTATTCTTAG CAACGACCCG TCTAAGTCGC
    34081 GCAATGTTTT CGACATCCTG TACGGTGCCC ATAAGCCAGT AACGCCGGAG AAGCAATTTA
    34141 TCGCGTCCAT GCTGATGGCC TTCTGTATTG AACCAGATAA AGGAACACCT CCGAACCCGA
    34201 CTGATACCCG GCAGATAGTG AACCGCCTGA TTGATCTGGC GTACGACATG CGCAGCGGTA
    34261 TTGAGCCAAA CATGTTCCGG TCAAACGTAG AGCCAGAAGT GGACGAGGCG CTGGAGTCAT
    34321 GCGGGTTGAG AGATGAGCAC GATCAGGAAT GGTGGACTGC GACTCCATGG TATGAAGTAC
    34381 GTGATCTCCT CCATGAGCGT GGGCAGTTGT CCGCGGCTCA ACGGGCGCAC TATCAGGCTG
    34441 TACCAGAACT CGCTGATATG CCAGCGTTGC TACGCAGTGA GGCAATTCAG GAGAGTTTTG
    34501 GCAGAGTACA GCGTGACGGT TCACAGGAGC CACTACTGGA GTACATTGAG CGTTGTATGA
    34561 TTCAGGCACG ACAGGACTAT CCGATGATGG CCAGTCGGAC TCGCTTCGCG CTGAACCCGA
    34621 ACACACGCAT TATTGCCGTA GACTTAAACA ACGTCGCTGG CGATAAGACC CCGGCAGGCA
    34681 GACTGAAAAC CGGCATCATG TTCCTCTTTG CTGGCCACAT AACAGCTGGT GATTTTACGC
    34741 TTCCTCAGTA TCAGGAAGAG ATATTGAAAA CGGTGCCGGA AGCCTATCTC CCGGGCATTA
    34801 TACGGCGCAT CAACCAGCTC GACAGCGAAA TGAAAACAAA AATCTACGAC GAGCTGCACA
    34861 ACGTCAAGGG CATTGATTTC ATCTTCGAGG CGCTGGACAC GCAGGACAGG GAACAGCGTA
    34921 AGTTTGGCAT CCGCACAGTG TTAAGTACCC AGTTCCTTAC CGATTACCCG AAAAGCCTGC
    34981 TCGACTCTGC CAACACCCTC TGGCTGCTGC GCTTCCGCCA GGAAGACATT CCTCTTTTAC
    35041 GAGACAGTTT TAAGATCCCC GAACACAATC TCCATGCTTT CCTGCGTATG CCAGCCGGTC
    35101 CTGCTGCAGA CGGTAGTGGA GTACCGATGC TGTGTATGAT GCGCACGACC CAGGGCACGC
    35161 TCGCGCGGAT TGTCCGGTTT ACGCTCGGAC CGCTGGAGCT GTGGTCGCTT AACTCAGACA
    35221 AAAAAGACGG TGCGCTACGC AAAAATCTCT CCGCGACGAT CGGCACTGCC CGTGCCCGTC
    35281 AGTTGCTGGC AGATAAGTTC CCACGAGGGT CTGCAAAAAA ACTCATTGAG TACAGAGAGC
    35341 GTAACAGTGG CGTCCGTGGC GATAAGGGTG TCATCGAATT GATGGCGGAC GAAATGATTA
    35401 ACGAACTGGG GTATGACCTG TGATGTGTTC CATCCACCTG ACGCCACGCT GCCGTCGCCC
    35461 GGCAAAGGGA CAGGTCAGAC TTTCACGCCT GATGATCGAT GTTGACGGCG TGGAGTTTGT
    35521 TCTACCATCT CGTCACTTTC GTACAGACAG TGCAGTGAAC TCTCGGGCTG TATACGCTAC
    35581 TGATCGTCGG GCTCCACAAG AAGCCTGTGG CGTTCTTCTT ACGATCAAAG ATCGTCCTCG
    35641 CCAATTGGTA ACTACGGCCA TATGGCAGGT ACAAGAGCCA GGCGAACAGG TGCGAGAATC
    35701 GCGTCATGTG GTCCAGTGGC TGTTACCTGA GGATATAAGG ACGGTGTTAA GTGATGATAC
    35761 CTGGTTATGG CCGGAGGGGG CAGAGACCCC ACAACTCAGT CCAGGAGACT GGCCTGTACT
    35821 GGATATTACC CCTTCAACTC ACTCACGGAT CGCTCGTCGT GGGTTGACTA TCATAGACAC
    35881 CCGCAGCCGG GAAGGACGTA TCAGCAGACG CTTTCAGACC TTCCCTCTGG TAGCCCTCGC
    35941 CCCCGACCCA CAGTCAACTC GCCTTCCCAA CGTATTTACC CCGCTCAACT AAATGGAGAA
    36001 TTTCATGATA CAACGCCATC TCCCCGCGCT GGCACTTGCC ATCGCGTCCA GCCTTCCCAC
    36061 TGTTGCCAGT GCTTTCACAG TCAACGTGAA CTCCAGTGTT CCGATAACTA CTCAGGTTCT
    36121 GCCTGAGATG GCCACCATCC AGGCAACGTT GGTCGAAATA CTACAGATGC AGCAGGCCAC
    36181 CGGTACAGCA ATCACACAGA ATGCTGACAA GCTCGGCGCG CTGATTAATC AGGATGGACA
    36241 GGCCACCCGT CAGCAAATGA TTTTCAATAA TGAAACCCAA CGGCTGGAAG AAGCTAGACA
    36301 GAGTTTTTCG GTACCGGATT CGATCTGCAG TGATTCCGCC TCCGGCATTG CGGCACAAAG
    36361 TAAACGTGCG TCAGGCAGTA CCGCATCAAA ACTCTCCTCC GGCAAAGGCG TTTCCAGCTC
    36421 AGCGGTGCGT AAGAGGATTT CCACTGCATC AGAAGAGCAG GCCCGGGATG CTTATGACGG
    36481 TGCGAACGTG CATGCTGCAT ACTGCACAGC AGCAGAATAT GAGCGTTTTG GCGGGACGGG
    36541 GATATGCCCT GCCGTCAGCA AGATGCCCGG TGGTGATAGC CAGGTACGTT CGATCTATGG
    36601 TGGAGCAGGT CCTGAGGGGA CGGCACCGGC ACTGTCCTGG ACACAGGAAC AAACTGACGC
    36661 CGCAATGGCC TACATGAAAA ACACAGCGCG CCCTTCGGCC GGTCGCACAC CGGGCAAAGG
    36721 TGAAGTCAAC ACAGTAACCG GACGGACGTA TGTAGGATTG CTCAACGAGT ACAACGGTAT
    36781 CATCGATGCC GCCTCTGAAC CTCAGCTCTC GCTGATTGCC GACAGTAAGA CCAGTGAAAC
    36841 CACCCGTGAT GCCCTGAAAG AAGCACTGCA GTCTCCTTCC GCAGCGCAGT ATTTTGATGA
    36901 TGTGGCTTCA CCGGAGGCGA AAGCAAAGGG TTACATGAGC CAGCGAGAAT TTGAATCGTT
    36961 TGAGGCCGGA CGTCGCTATG CCAACACAGC CTATCTCTCT GACTTGCAGC AAATGAACGG
    37021 GGATAACCTT ATGCGCGAAC TCATCCGTAC CACTTCGCAG ATGAACTGGC AACTTAACGA
    37081 CATTAAAGAG CTGCTGCGCA AAGGGAACGT TATCGACGGG CAGTTGCTGG CCGCCTTTGC
    37141 ACGTCAGTCC TATGCCCCAC GGCTGAAACA ACTCGAATCA GCCATAAACC AGGGAGCGGC
    37201 CAAATGACAT CTGAAAAAAT AGTCTCACGA AAAAAAAGCC TCACCGGACG TATCACCATC
    37261 GGATTGCTTA GCATCTTTCT ACCTGTACAG GAAACGAAGT GGTTTCTGCG GTCAGCCCGA
    37321 CACATGACGT CACGTAATCT GGAGCGAATG CGTGATGCCT TTCCTGAGCT CAATACCGAC
    37381 GACAAACCGC CTGCGGCGCC TGACTGGGAA AAAGCCATTG AGGAATCCGG CTGTACTCCC
    37441 GAAAAACTGG ATAAGGGGTA TGTTAGCCAG CGCCGGCGCT GGCGATTTCT GTTCTGGCTT
    37501 ATGGTTATAC CCGTTCCGCT TGCGCCACTG ACAACATTCA TTATCGGTGG GAGTATCACA
    37561 GCGCACCAGA TCAGCACCTG TGTGGTGCTG TTTTCCGGCG CTGGCGTGGC GTGGTCAAAA
    37621 GCGCTAATCG TAACCTATCG ACTGTGGCAG TTACGCAACC GGCGTGTAAG TCTTGCCGAA
    37681 GGAGGCACCT TTCAACACTT CATGACGGAA ACACATGCCG TACGAGATGC CATTCTCAGA
    37741 AAATAACGCC CCTCCTCTGC TCCCTATCGC CATCCCGGCA TTCATGTTTT ATCCGGAGTT
    37801 ACCGTGAAAA ATCTCATTCG TGCGCTTTGC GCAGGGCTGC TTATACCTGT TACGCCGGCA
    37861 CGCGCCGGTG TAACTTACGA TGACATAGTC TCTGCAGCGA CTAATGCACA GGACCTCTCC
    37921 CGGCAGGCAC TGGTCACTAT CTTCGGCGAC GTGGTACTGG ACCCTCTCGC CGCCGGTAAT
    37981 ACCACGATGA TCGGGAATCT GTTTGCGCTG TTTAACGGGA TTATTGCCGT CCTTGCCGTC
    38041 GTCTGGTTTG TGATTATTGG CCTGAAGCAC ATCAACAAAA CGGGGCATCA GGGCAAGGTA
    38101 TTCAGTGGTG ATCGCGATAT CACCAGTACA CTGAGTACCG CCTCAGGATT TTTGATGATT
    38161 ATCCCGACAG CCAATGGCTG GAGCATGTCT CAGCTCATCA TCCTCTGGGG GGCATCGATT
    38221 ATGGGCGTGG GCTCTGCCAA CCTGATGGTG TCCAAAGCTG CAAGTGATAT TGCGAGCGGC
    38281 TACTCCCTGA CGGTACAGCC CACTCAGGCC TCGACCCGCA CATCTGCACG CGGTATTTTT
    38341 GAGATGCAGT TGTGCAAATA CGCCATCAAT ACGGCACTGG ACGATTACAG CAGCACAGCC
    38401 AATTCCACCA CAGCAAAAAT GACGGAGATA TTCGGTTCGT CTGGAGGAAA TTATACCTAC
    38461 CGGGTCACTA ACGGCAGTGG AGTGTGTGGC ACAGCGACAA TCCCGGAACA ACAGAAATCG
    38521 GGCTCCTCGT CTGGCTCCGG GAGCTTCTTT AACCCCTTCA GTAATAGCGA CACACGAGAA
    38581 GTCGTGGACG CACAAAACAA AGCGATGGAA GCCATGATCC AGGATATGGA CAGTGCGGCC
    38641 AGCGAGTTTG TGACAGGGTT TATGAATAAG CGAACGACCG GCAGCGGCAC ACTCCCGGAT
    38701 ATCGAAACCC GCATTCAGCG GGCTGCCAGC AACTATGAAC AAACGGTCCA GCGCGCGCTG
    38761 CCGGCACAGA ATGAGCAGAA TGGCATTCAG GATGCAGTCA GGAATTACCT CGACACATAC
    38821 GGCTGGGCGG CTCTCGGTGC CTGGTACCAG ACTTTCGCCA CGGCCAACCA GCGCCTGACT
    38881 GAAGTTGCCA GTCGCGCACC AGCGACCAGT GGGATGTCCT CTTTAGGGGA AATTGGTAGC
    38941 GGTGATCTTT TCAGCGCGTT AATGAGTACC TATCGAACTC AGTTGCAGAA CTCCAGCTAT
    39001 GCTCCCCCTG CAGGTACAAC AACATCGAAA AATGAGTTAA GCGCATCAGA GGGTAATGAC
    39061 CCCAATAGCA TACTCATGAA CTCCATTACC CCATTTTTCG TAAGCTTAAC AAGCAATATT
    39121 GCAACAAATT ATAGTGGGAC TGGTACTACA ACAGGACAAG TAAACCCTTT AGTTAAGATG
    39181 AAAAACGTTG GGGATTATAC TCTTGTTGCA GCTGAGGGGA CTTTGACAGC TTACACCATC
    39241 CTACGTGCTG CGGTTGCAGG GGGGGAATCA TCGCTTCTTG GAAAAGTTGT CGATATGACA
    39301 GGGGTAATTA GTGCTGTAGA TAAAGGGCTT GATGCCATTT CCCCAGCTGT TTACTTCTTG
    39361 TTATTACTTA TGTTTAGCGC TGGATTTACA CTTTCAATTT ACTTGCCATT TATTCCGTTT
    39421 ATCTACTGGA TGACTGGTAT TGGTAACTGG ATAGTAAGTG TTTTGGTAGG TTGTGCAGCT
    39481 GGACCTCTGT GGGGGGCCAC ACATCTGGGT ACGTCTCAGG ATAGAGGTAG TCGTGCAGCA
    39541 TATGGTTACA TCTACTTTAT CGATACCATG ATTCGTCCCT CACTCATGGT TTTTGGATTT
    39601 TTCTTTGCTT CCGTTGCTAT TGTTGCGACC GGAACTATCC TTCATGCACT CTTTGGCGCC
    39661 GCGCTGGTCA ATGTTCAAGC CAACTCGTTG ACAGGGTTAT TCAGCATGGC CGGTTTTTTA
    39721 ATGATTTATG CTCGAATTTG CACGACACTT GTATCTAGTA TATTTGCATT GCAGGCCTAT
    39781 TTACCTGACT ACGTCATTTC CTTCCTTGGT GGTCGGGATG CTGCCAATAC CCTTGGAAGT
    39841 ATGGCAGGTT CAGTGAAAGA TATGTTTGTA GCCGGTGGGC GAAATATACG CCATACACCT
    39901 GGAGTTAATA CTAAGGGAAT GAATGGTCCT GGTGAAAATA ATAATGATGG AATAAAAAGC
    39961 TAATGAGTGG ACATCTATAC AGTATCGCTA TAATATAGAT AACAAAACAT AAGGAGGGTT
    40021 GACTATGAAA GATAGATTCC CTAAGTGGTG GGTTTTATAC TCTGTAGCAA AATCATTATT
    40081 TTTGAAGTTT GGCATTATCT CATTCGTGCT GATCTTCTTG CTTTGCTCAC TTTCTATATC
    40141 AATGGATGAG TTCGTTCGTG CAGAGGCGTA TCTATACGCA TTAACGAGTT GCTTTCTGTT
    40201 AGTCACTCCG TTTGCTATCA ATTATGCTAT AGCCAATAAT CGCAAAAAAA AGATCCTTGC
    40261 TGTTATTGAG AAAATCAAGG AAACAGGGCA CTTTAACCCA GCAAGCAGTT CAGAAGTCTG
    40321 GCTCTTCTGG CAGAGTACCT ACCTGGGTTT CGACTTCCAG CAGGGAACGT TTTTGTTCAT
    40381 CCGAATCTAT CCAGGTAACG TCATGGATGT CATTGGTTTC GATGCTTACA GCCTTACCAG
    40441 TACACAGGTT GAAGATTCAA AGTTGCGCCT GTTCACAAAG TTCACATCGT TACCGATGAT
    40501 TCCTATTGAT ACCGGCGCTG CATCCAATAT TGCTAACCAT TTGCACGCAA TGAACAATAA
    40561 AGGGTACAGC TATAACTTTA ACTTCAACGA TGTCGTGAAT AAAAAACGTG CCGAGATCGA
    40621 AGCTCTGACA GGACTACCAG TTCCCGTTCT TGCCTGAAAC ACATCAACCA CCCTCCAATA
    40681 AATAGCCGGT TTAATTACCG GCTATTTTAT TTGCGTAGAT CATTGCCCTG AAAATTCACC
    40741 ATAAAACAGA CAATGATAAT AAAACAACAA TCTAGCTCCT TATTGATTAC CACTCAAATA
    40801 AAGGAGATCC ATATCAGATC CACAATAATT TAATATTTAA CCAATCAATA TATTTTCACC
    40861 TTCCGTTGTC ACCAGTAAAC ACGCCTGCAG ACTTTAGATA AGCCCAGGCG TTGTTGCCCT
    40921 CTTTTATTCA GTTAGTCTTC ATCGTTTTTA TTTAGGGAGT TTATCCATGA CATCCGCTCG
    40981 CGCGGGAATG ACAGACCCGC TTGAATTTCT CGGCGCCCTC GCCATCCTGG GTATTATGAT
    41041 TCTGCTTGTC GCATGGCTGT ATCTGCCCGA GTTTGTGTAC TGGTCATGTT TTATTTTGCA
    41101 TATCCTGTGG GGTATGGCGG ACTTTGGCCC CTTCCACACT TGGGCCGCGC CGCGCTATAA
    41161 CCTGCTGGCC GTCACCGCCA ACAATGCCGA ATACGTCACG TACGATCAGT GGATCAATGT
    41221 GATGAAGCAG ACGACGGGGA TCTTGATGAT ATTCCTCATA CCCCTGTCCA CCGCATCCCT
    41281 GTGGAGCTGG TTACACCATC CAGCCCGCAA CTGGCAAACA CGACGGGTAC TCAACATAAG
    41341 TACATTGCCG TTCGCCATGG AATCTATTTC TCCTGCAATT GCCCCCATCC TTAATGAGGG
    41401 AGATGCCAGT CGCCTCTTAC TGGATAAACG TCGTCCGGAA AGACGTCCGG CACAAACCCC
    41461 GGAGGGTTTT GCAGAAGAAC ATCAACTCAT CAGTAACATG CAGCTCGATG TTGCCCGCTG
    41521 CCGCGCGGTT TTCATGGCAC AGCTGGGACG CCCTCTGAAT GGATGGAAAA GCCTCGCGCC
    41581 GCACGAAAAA ACTCTGTTCG CAATCTTCGG CCTTCAGTTT TTCCTGGACG ATCGCCCGGC
    41641 AGCAAAAGCG CTGATGGATG ACCTGAACCG TTCCTGCCGT CTCAAAAGTC GCCGTGATAA
    41701 GGGTAAATTT TCAGTACCAG TCTATGCGCT GGCCCGAACA GCCTTTAAGC GTGTCATCCA
    41761 GAGTGAAGGC GCGAAACAGT GGCTGCATGA ACACCATTAC GTCAGAAGTG GCATGGTCTG
    41821 GCTGTACGCA CATGATTTAC GGCTGACACC GCCTAACTGG TTATGGCTCA AGGGAGTGGA
    41881 CCGCCCCCTC TTCTATGCCC TGCACCGGGC AAACACCACC AAAGGATTTA TTGAAGGAGC
    41941 GGGGATCGTC GCCGTCGCCC GCACCGAGAG CGAGGCTATC CGGCTTGGCC TGCCCTGCCC
    42001 GCAGGCCTGC GTCGATGAAG CCATTGAAGG GCTGCGCATC GATATGCTGT CCCTGGGGCT
    42061 AATCTGGGAC GAACCTCAGC CAGACCGCGA CCGCAGGCGT CGCATCCGGA CCAACTGGTC
    42121 ACTGACGGAA GATGTCATCA CTCGCCCGGG AGGCGACGAC GATCTCCTCT TCTGAAAATC
    42181 CGCACATTTC TGATACTGAT TAACTTACTG TCTACCGGAG TCTCCTTATG TCGCAGGAAA
    42241 GCACCTACAC CACCTTTCGT TGTAACGACA CCATTGTGGT TTTACATCAA CACGAACACC
    42301 GCGTTCCTCA GGCCCTGCTC ACCTTCCATG AACCACAGCG TATGGCCATT CACGATAAAA
    42361 AACTGATTGC TTTTTACGCA TATTCAAACG AAGTCGTGAC GCTTCTTGAT GACCCGATGC
    42421 ACGATGCTGC AGAAGTCTTC AACACCATCG CGCGGCAACT CAAAACGCAG AGTAAGGCCG
    42481 TGATGAAACG CCGTATTACC GCCCTTGCCC TGCTTGTCGG CGGCGCGCTG ATCGCTTCCT
    42541 CGTTATGGCT CATGGGAACA AACAACCATT CTTCACTCAA TGTTAGTAGC ACAAACCTGA
    42601 CAGTACCTGC AGAGCCAGCT CCTGTTCAGC CACTACAGCC TTCTGCTGTT CAGGGACGAC
    42661 CTAAAATGAC GGTTCTCCCG GCGACAGGCA ATACAGTCAG CCACGCTGCA CAGGCTGAAT
    42721 CAGTCAACAT GCAGAATATT ATGAAGGAAA GTCATAACGC CTTACCGGCC TCGCCTTCTG
    42781 AAGCCCTGCA GACGGCAGCG ACACCGGTAA CACCACCCAC GCCGGTAAAA ACAGAAGCAA
    42841 CGGAGCAGTC AGCCCGACAG AAAATGGTAG GTATACTGAA GCGCAGTGCC GATCGGGGTC
    42901 TGTTCACCAT CCCACTATCT ACCGGGCATG AACGTACGCT GTATGCCTTC CTCGATCCAA
    42961 CCTGTGCGGT TTGCAAAAGC ATGGAACCGG CAATCGAACA GCTGGCACAG TATTACAATG
    43021 TGGTCATTTT CCCTGTATCG GTAGTCAATG ACGGTGGCGA TGCCGTAGAT AAAATCGTTC
    43081 CGGTATTGTG CGGGAAAGAC CAGACTACCC GCGCTGTGGC ATGGAGCGAT CTTTTCCGTC
    43141 CGGATGCAGG TATGCCGGTT CCGGGACAGG CAACATCTTC ACAGGTGAGC GCAGACTGTT
    43201 CCGTGTCGGC TCAGGCCGTA GTGGCCGTAA ACGATACGGG TTTCCGCACG TTCGGATTTT
    43261 CAGGTACGCC GACCGTGCTG ACTGACACGG GCATTCGTCT GGCAACAGGC ATGCTGGCCG
    43321 CGCCGGATAA AATTGCTCAC TTCCTGCAAA TTACCGATCC AATGTCACCA GAACAGGCCG
    43381 ACCGTTTTGT GAATTCCCTC GGCATCCAGG AGTAACCCAT GAATAATACG CCCGTAAATC
    43441 AGGCGCTCAT GACACGCAGT GCCTGGAACT CGCCCGTTCT TGAGCTTATG CGCGACCACC
    43501 TGCTGTATGC CGGCATTATG GCAGGAAGTG TGGTGGCGGG ATTTATCTGG CCGCTCGCCA
    43561 TACCGCTGTT GCTTTTACTG GCCATTGTGG CCAGCATCAG CTTCGGCACC CACCGCTGGC
    43621 GTATGCCGAT GCGAATGCCT GTCCACCTTA ATAAAACAGA CCCGTCAGAA GACAGGAAGG
    43681 CCCGGCGCAG TCTGTTCAGC GTATTTCCCT CACTGTTTCA GTACGAAACA ACGCAGGAAA
    43741 GCAAAGGTAA GGGGATATTC TACATTGGCT ATAAGCGCAT GAACGATATC GGGCGCGAGC
    43801 TGTGGCTCAC CCTTGATGAT CTGACCCGCC ATGTGATGTT CTTTGCCTCG ACCGGTGGCG
    43861 GGAAAACTGA AACCATCTAT GCGTGGATGC TCAATTCATT TTGCTGGGGA CGGGGCTTCA
    43921 CCTTTGTTGA CGGCAAGGCG CAGAACGACA CGGCGCGCAC CTGCTACTAT CTGGCTCGCC
    43981 GCTTTGGGCG TGAGGATGAT GTGGAGTACA TCAACTTCAT GAACAGCGGC ATGTCCCGCA
    44041 GCGAGATGAT CCAGAACGGC GATAAAAGCC GGCCCCAGTC TCACCAGTGG AACCCCTTCT
    44101 GTTATAGCAC TGAGGCCTTT GTTGCAGAGA CAATGCAATC AATGCTGCCG ACCAACGTGC
    44161 AGGGGGGAGA ATGGCAGTCC AGAGCGATTG CAATGAACAA GGCGCTGGTC TTTGGCACAA
    44221 AGTTTTACTG TGTCCGTGAA AACAAAACCA TGTCACTGCA GCTGTTGCGC GAGTTTATGC
    44281 CGCTGGAAAA ACTGGCCGGG CTTTACTGCC GTGCCGTGGA TGATCAGTGG CCAGAAGAAG
    44341 CGGTTTCTCC ACTCTATAAT TATCTGGTAG ACGTACCGGG TTTCGACATG GCCACCGTGC
    44401 GCCAGCCTTC AGCCTGGACA GAAGAGCCGC GCAAGCAGCA CAGCTACCTG ACGGGGCAGT
    44461 TTCTGGAAAC CTTCAACACC TTCACCGAAA CGTTCGGCAA TATCTTCGCG GAGGATGCCG
    44521 GCGACATCGA TATTCGCGAC AGTATTCACA GCGACCGCAT ACTCCTGGTG TTGATCCCGG
    44581 CCATGAATAC GTCTCAGCAC ACAACCTCCG CACTGGGGAG AATGTTTGTG ACCCAGCAGA
    44641 GCATGATCCT GGCCCGTGAC CTTGGACACA GGCTGGAAGG GCTGGACTCC GACGCGCTTG
    44701 AAATCACCAA ATACAAAGGC AAATTCCCCT ACATGAATTA TCTCGATGAG GTGGGCGCCT
    44761 ACTACACTGA GCGAATAGCC GTGCAGGCTA CACAGGTACG CTCTCTGGAT TTCGCACTCG
    44821 TAATGATGAG TCAGGATCAG GAGCGCATTG AAAACCAGAC GTCAGCGGCC AACGTCGCCA
    44881 CCCTGATGCA GAACGCCGGC ACCAAAGTCG CCGGAAAAAT CGTGAGTGAT GATAAGACGG
    44941 CAAGAACAAT CAGTAATGCC GCAGGACAGG AAGCCCGGGC GAACATGGTC AGCCTGCAGC
    45001 GACAGGACGG CCTCATTGGC ACCTCCTGGA TCGATGGCGA CCACATCAAT ATCCAGATGG
    45061 AGAACAAAAT CAATGTGCAG GATCTGATTA AGCTGCAGCC AGGTGAGAAC TACACGGTGT
    45121 TTCAGGGCGA TCCGGTTCCC GGAGCATCTT TCTACATCGA GCCTCAGGAC AAAACCTGCA
    45181 ATGCGCCCGT CATTATCAAC CGGTATATCA CGATTAACCC ACCGACCCTA AAACACCTGC
    45241 GCAGACTTGT CCCGCGTACC GCACAGCGCC GTCTTCCGGC ACCGGAGAAC GTCAGCAGAA
    45301 TCATAGGTGT TCTGACAGAA AAGCCGTCAC GCCGGCGTAA AGCGGCCAGA ACTGAACCCT
    45361 GGAAGATAAT CGATACCTTT CAGCAGCGTC TGGCCAATCG CCAGGAAGCG CACAACCTGA
    45421 TGACAGAATA TGACATGGAC CACCGCGGGC GGGAAGAAAA TCTCTGGGCA GAAGCGCTGG
    45481 AGATAATCAG CACAACCACG ATGGCGGAAC GTACAATCCG CTACATCACG CTCAATAAAC
    45541 CTGAGTCGGA ATCGGCGGAA GTAAACGCAG AAGACATTCA GCTGGCACCG GATGCAATAT
    45601 TGAGAAACCT GACACTCCCA CAACCCGCCA GTGTTCCTCC GGCCCGGCAT CGAAACGAGC
    45661 CATTAATCCC TCCTAAACAG ACAGATTCAC CACAGCCAGA TATGGAATGG CCAGAGTGAC
    45721 AGATCAAAAA TTTGTCGGCT TTCAGGAACT GCTGCCGATA ATCAAAATGA TATAGCATGA
    45781 AAGGAAATGA AATGAAGAAA CTAATATTTG CCGCACTCTT TGGTTTTTCA GCCGTTGCCG
    45841 CTGCAGCGCC CCAACCTGTT GTAGACGCCA ATGCCGTGGC GCAACTGACT GAAATCCGTA
    45901 ACATCCTCCT CTCGAACCAG CAGAAAGTGT ACTCCTGCTC GGATGGCGAA AAAATTTATA
    45961 CTGTCGGACT GCACATAAAA CATGACGGTT CGGAATACAA ATGTGTTTTA AAGAATGACC
    46021 ATGCTGAATG GGAAGTCGTC CCGCGCATTG TATTCAACTA AAAAAGGCCG CGAAAGCGGC
    46081 CTTTTTTGTT TCTGGCAAAT GAACAGGTTT TTACTAAAAA AATCAGCTTC TTACGCCAGT
    46141 AGTTTGAAGT CGATAGCCCT CAGCACGTTT GGAAAGCGTT CCTTTAGTGT TTTCTTCACT
    46201 TTGAAAAGAA TGACCATCAG GTTCTTCAAT AAATTTAAGG ACATAAAAAT AGTGAACATT
    46261 TTGATGCTCA AAGTAGGAGT AAAACATAAG GCTATCACTA CTTCTTTTAG ACTGTTCACT
    46321 CTGCTTCCAG CGATTGATAT CCCAGTCATT CGTGCCGTCA AAGACATGCA AATGATGGAG
    46381 TTTTTCACGC TTCGCTATCG GCTTGGGGAA AAAATTAGGC AAATCTTTAC CAAACAAGTC
    46441 AACTGCAGTA AGAAACTCCA TTTGCACATG GTCTTGAGGG CGAGGAATAT TACCGAGATC
    46501 CGCACTTATT GTTTTGTATT CAATGAAATC TTTGTAAATG TCCTGAAAGT CATTAAGGCG
    46561 TTCTTCAGGA ATATCCAGCT TAGCATCTAC GGCAAAGACA AGCTTGTGCC CATCACCTGA
    46621 AGTTGATTCC ATTCTCATAC AACTTACATC CATGAGGTTT ATGCCTTGTG CAATTTTCGC
    46681 TCTGGTTTGA TAGTCCCCTG GGCAGAAGGA ACTCGCAACT GACGAACAGC CGCAGCTAAG
    46741 CGGAGCATTT TTTCATTACT GGCGTCACCG ACACCGGGTC TTTGTTTAAC AGCCATTTTC
    46801 ACTATCTCCT TGCCGTTTTT TACGGCTATC AGGCTGGCCT GACAGAACTT AACCTCAAGA
    46861 GATGAAGTTC TTTTATGCAC TAATAATAGC ATACCTCCCC CTCCAGGCAT CAAGCTGTTT
    46921 ACGAAACATA CGTTACGCGC TAAAGGGCGG GCTCTTACGC ACAAATAGAT AGGAATTTTA
    46981 ATCTTTACAG CGGTGAAGGC GGCTTCCAGC TTGACCCAGG CTCATTACGC GCGGGTTCCG
    47041 AATTACTAAC CTGACTCATC GTTTCAGAAA AACGAATTTC ACTTTCAACA CGTACCTGGT
    47101 CGACGTCCGG CCGCGAGATC TGGTATTCAC CTTCATCACG GTGATTCACA TTGTGCCATG
    47161 CCACCATTTT GGCAAATGCC GTATTGAACT GTTCATCATT CCCTTCTGGT GCCATCGCGA
    47221 CGGTCGGAGA ACGGCTGAAG AGAACCGGTG CGACCTTGAT CATATCCCGC TTAAGCGCAT
    47281 CATAATCGCC GGTGTTTCGG AAAATAACCC TGTCGCCATA GTCGGTACAA ATGTGACGAC
    47341 CTGTCTCCGG ATCACGGAAC TGGACGCGAC CATTTTTCTT CAGTGAAGCC TGCAGGCCAG
    47401 GAACACCGGA ATATATCGGT GTTCCGCCAG GTTCACAAAT AACAACACAT CTGCTGTCTG
    47461 TCGTGGCTTT CACCGCATTA CCACGACGAT CCCTGTAATC CCATCCTCTC AGCTGCGATA
    47521 TCGCAGCCTT GTCACCTTTC ACCGCTTCTG CTTCCACCCA CTGCCGGTAA GACGGCGGAT
    47581 ACCATTTCCC CTGTCCAATG AGTTCAGCAC GTTCAGCCTT CATAGCTTCT TTCAGCGTAA
    47641 TCAGTGCCTG CATGCGTTGC AGTTCTGCAA TATGGTAATG CAGCTTCCTC ACCAGAGGGT
    47701 CACGATGTTC GATGCGGATG CGCGCTTTAC GCATCCGGCA TTCATCATGA ATCACCTGGT
    47761 AGCGTTCACG ACCATGCAAA TCAGGACGCT GCCAGTTAGC CCGCCAGGCA GCATAGCGGG
    47821 CTTTCAGATC TTCTCTCGCA GCTGCGCGCG CTTCACGGCG CTGGCGACGC AATTCAGGAT
    47881 CACGCTTCAT GCACGGAATA TCACGATCAC TCACGGCCAG CTCAGGGTTG TAACGGCTTA
    47941 CTGGCTTAAT ACGTTTAAAG ATGTCTGCCG GAACCGGAAC AAACGAACCT GCATGAGGTT
    48001 CCGCACGCGC GAGCGTCAGA TCAGGATGAA CATGACTTGC CTTAACAGGC GTCTGTTCGC
    48061 GATTGTAAGC ATCCATGACT ACCAGCCCCT GCTGCTCACG CACTAACAGC AACCCTTGTT
    48121 TCGCAAACTG CTCATGACAG CGTTCCCAGG AAAAATGTTT ACTGCTGATC AGCGTTTCAA
    48181 TCTCCTGACG ACAGTGCGAA ATCGCATAGC CCCAGAGGCT TTCCTTGTCG GAGAAAATCT
    48241 CACGTTTCAG TGCTCCCTGC GGGCCCGAAC CTGTACGCAG TTTACGCCAT TCCCGATCGG
    48301 AAACCGGAGT GGGTTCCAGA CCGCCGCCGG TGAACTGCTC TGCAGGTGGA ACCTGCTGGA
    48361 AAATGTCTTT CGGTACCGGC TGCCAGCCAC CTTTATACGA GTTCAGGACT GCTTTCGTCA
    48421 GCGCTGGCCA CACACGTTCT GCCCTGACGG GGGTGCGCGT TGGATCATAT CCATCACAGA
    48481 TAACCAGTCG GTCATGTTGT TCTTTCAGAT ACAAACCAGA CTGTGCCAGA AGCGTATGTA
    48541 CAGACTGTAT AGTTCGCTGA GACGGGTCCT GATCAAGCGC AATCAGCGGT GCACGTAAAC
    48601 GGGCAATCGC ATAGTCAGAT AAGGATTCTT TCTCTGTCAT ACGTTCAGGA CGCGACGACA
    48661 CAATAATCTT GTCTGGTTCG TAGCGACCCA CAGCCGGAAC TTGCGCAAAA ATATCCTGTG
    48721 CAGGTGGAAT AAACTCACCC ATTTTACGAA TAAGTTTATC GGTATCGAAG GCGTGACCAA
    48781 ATGCAGAAAG CGTAACGCCA GGGCGTTCTC TGTTCCAGCC ATCCTTCACT TTAAGCTCAC
    48841 CGTTATCCGC TGACAGGAAC AAACCTTCTT TAGCAAAACG CTGATGGAGA GAAGACCAGT
    48901 CAGTCACAGG TGCTTCCCGT AAACCGGCTA TAGCAGTGTC AGCGATGTAT TCTCTCAGGC
    48961 TCTGAATACG ACCACGCTTC CAGGCACTTT GACGATCACG TTCAATCGAA GTACGTCGAA
    49021 CAATACGATT GTCAGGTGAA ATCACATAGC ACCCATTATC GGGCGAAAAG CCATGCTTAA
    49081 GCTCCAGCTC ACGGCAGGCC TTACTCAGTT TTTCCTGGCT GTAAGCGAGA CGGTTAAGAT
    49141 AACCGGTCTC CGGGTGAACG CGGTTTACAG CGATGTGAAC ATGCAGATTA TCCGTGTCAG
    49201 TGTGAACGGC AGAGACGAAC TGATGGCCGG CTAATCCTAG GCGGGAAAGC GTATGGCTGA
    49261 CCGAATCATA AATCTGTTCT GGACGTGGGC TTTCATGCGA CTGCCAGCTC AGAATATAGT
    49321 GGAATACAGG ATCACTTTTG TTATGGGCGA ACTTCGCTTT ACGGGCAGAG AACTCCATCT
    49381 CTTCGGCTGC GCTTTCAATT GACGTACAGT TGTGGAAACA GGTCACGCCG TAAAAATTTA
    49441 CCCATTCACT GCCGTCCGGC ATCACGTCAA CAAGCGAGAT AAACGACTCA TCACGCAGTT
    49501 TCGTGGCATA ATCAACAAGA CGAGAAAAGC GACTTCTGTG CGGCATTTCC GGTTTTGTTC
    49561 CGGATGCTTT AACAGCTTCC ATCAAATCAT CATCGCGCGG TTCGTCACGA ACAGAAACGT
    49621 AAGACACCAG GTCCCCAAAG GAGGACTTTC CGTCTTGTCG TTTCGGTGGA ATAACCGGGA
    49681 TCATGATGTT CTTCTTATCT CCGTTCTAGT CATTGCTCAT GAGTGTTTTT CTGAGCGTGG
    49741 TGGACAGTTC TGATATTGCT ACAAGGACCG TGGAGTATTC TTTATCCCCG ACTCTTTTCC
    49801 CTTCAACAAA CAGATGCTTT TGCAGTCTTC CCAGCCTCAG TAACTCGTTC ATAAAGCTGT
    49861 CATCGATGAG TGGAATTACC TTCCTATTCA TCGCAGCGTT ACGGATATAA GCCGATACGC
    49921 TTTGCCCAAC TTCCTCCGCT TTCTGTTCAA TCTCTTCGAT TTCATCCGGC GTGAATCTAA
    49981 GGGTCTTGAT TACGGTTTTT TGCCGTTTAT CACTTCCCCT TCGGGATGCT TTGTCGCTCA
    50041 TATATGCTCC TTACTCGGGT GTCGGGGCGG AGCCCTGACC AGGTGGTATT TGTAATATCG
    50101 TGCGTGCGCG GTATTACAAA TGCACATCCT GTCCCGCTTT TTCGGCCATT ATACGCTTCG
    50161 CTGTCTGTTT CGCCTAGTGG CGATTTGACG GCATCGGCAG TGCGGAGCAC TGCCACTTTT
    50221 ATGGAAGAAC TGATATGATT TTCAGGATTT TAAATATTTA TGAGGTTTTC TATGAGCAGG
    50281 AAGAATTTTT ATTCAGACGA AGATATTGCA CTGGCAAGAG AGGCGCTTTC CGGACTTCCT
    50341 GATTTAACGC CTCAGAGAAA AACACAGAAA GAATTTCTGG ACGGCATTAA GGATATGCTT
    50401 CTGGCACTGA TAAGAACAAA AGGATACACA GTGTCTGACA TTAAAGAGAC ATTAAAATCC
    50461 AGTGGTTATG AAATCAGTGA AAAGGCGCTG CGTGAATTAG TCCGCGATGC AGGAAAAGCG
    50521 AAAGACAGAA GGAAAGCAAC CAGAAAACCG GCCGTAAAGA CGGAACCTCT TCAGGAGTAA
    50581 CAGGCGCAGA ATATTTTGTT ATCTGCCGGA CGATCCTGTG CAGACAGATT CGATACCTGT
    50641 CTGCACCATT TTATCCCGGT CAGGATTTGA GTGCTTTCAT CATTTCTGCC ATTCCCCACA
    50701 AAGCACGGTT AAGTTTGACA TCCCCGTCAA TGCCGGTCAC AGCACGCGTG CGTTGTCTTT
    50761 TCCCCTGCGC CGTTCTCCCC AGAAGGCCAC CCTTCGTCAT GTTCTCCTGA ACACGCTGAT
    50821 ACGTCGTCCA AAGGTCATTT GACTTGTCTT CATTGCGGCG AATATTGAGT AAATCGGATG
    50881 GTGCCAGTGG GATGTGCTTT CCTTCGAAAT TTTCATCATA ACGCCAGCCC AGCGCAGTCT
    50941 GTGCAAAAAT TTCCTGCTCC TCGCGTGTCA GCGCTGTACC TTTCATAATT TCTCTCGACT
    51001 CGGTGATTTC GTCGAAAATC CCCAGAACCT CGTATGCCCC TTCTATGACC TGTCCCACGA
    51061 CATCACCTTT GTGCGGAACC CGGATCTCCC CGAACGTCTG CCCGCAAATC ATCCCGTTGG
    51121 TGCAGACGAA CCGGAACATT CCCGGAATCA TCTGGTAGCT ACTGCTGCCA TCATGACTGT
    51181 TCAGAAGAAT AATTTCCGGC ACTTCTTTAC CAGTAATCTG CCCGGCACGA CGCAGACGCA
    51241 TCATATGTTT GGTGTGATCC CGTTTGCCCT CATCGCGGGT ACGTGTCTGG CAGGCAAAGA
    51301 ACGGCAGGAA ACCTTCATTA CGCAATTTTT CCAGTACAGT GATGGTCGGG ATACAGGTAT
    51361 ATCGTTCACT ACGTGAATCA TGCTTGTCCT CGGCAAAAAT ACTCGGAACA ACATGCATCA
    51421 GTTCATCGTT CGTCAATGGA CGCTCGAGAC GGATGACATT CATTGATGCA AAACGAGATG
    51481 CTAAACGGGC CATAGTGATT CTCCTCATGA TGATAAAAAA ATTGCTTCTG CCGTCGCCTT
    51541 TTTGATGATG ATTCACCATC GCGGGTGGCC GTTCCCGTGA TAAAGCGAAC GGCCTGACCT
    51601 GCAAGGAGGA GATGTAAGGG TGCAGCAGGA AGCCGCAGCG CAAGCGACCA GAGGGAGTGC
    51661 GAACGGGTGA GTGATGTCCC CTTTCATAGA CTCCGGGTCG GGCCAGAGTC TTTCACGGGT
    51721 AAGGCAGCAC GCGGTGAGCA AAGTACTCAA AAGGTGAAGC TGGAATTAAG CCAGCGGGCG
    51781 AAGCCCGTTT CCTTTCTGGG GCCGATAGCG GCCCCAGTCA GGGCGGCGCT GACGGAACGG
    51841 CAGCTGCAAG CCCGTGCGCC GGAGATGGGG AATTATGACC GGCTCTTCCG GGCGAATACT
    51901 TACCATTCAA AAACAGGTGC GCCTTCCACA TGATCGCCCA CGGCAGAGAA GTGGATCATG
    51961 CTGACATCGG CCTGACGAAT TGCGCAAAAG ATGAATGCAC GTGTGGTTCT CGAAATACCC
    52021 ATTTTTTTCA GTCTGTGTAA CGGGTTAGTA ACGGCATCGA GCCGAATCAG GTAGCCCACT
    52081 CCGGTATTCA TTAACCACCC GCTGTCTTCA TCCCAGAACA CGATGTTGTC GAGAATATTA
    52141 TGATCTTCCA GTGTGATGTG ATTGATGCAA CACTCCAGGA CAGGGCGCAT CATCATGCGT
    52201 GAAAGCACAA CACGAGGTCC CCATTTCAGA GAGTCGGTAA CATCGTTCCA TGACCACTCT
    52261 TCATCATCAG GAACGGGAAG CGTCAGCAAC CTGAAAGGTA CACCAATTTT TTCTGCAAGA
    52321 ATTTCTCCCA TTCCGATAAC AGGATCATCA CGTTCATTAA GGTCACAGCA CGCAATAAAT
    52381 TCACCGTTCA GGTAAATGGC GGCGAGCATC ACGTGCTATA AAAATAATTA TAATTTAAAT
    52441 TTTTTAATAT AAATATATAA ATTAAAAATA GAAAGTAAAA AAAGAAATTA AAGAAAAAAT
    52501 AGTTTTTGTT TTCCGAAGAT GTAAAAGACT CTAGGGGGAT CGCCAACAAA TACTACCTTT
    52561 TACCTTGCTC TTCCTGCTCT CAGGTATTAA TGCCGAATTG TTTCATCTTG TCTGTGTAGA
    52621 AGACCACACA CGAAAATCCT GTGATTTTAC ATTTTACTTA TCGTTAATCG AATGTATATC
    52681 TATTTAATCT GCTTTTCTTG TCTAATAAAT ATATATGTAA AGTACGCTTT TTGTTGAAAT
    52741 TTTTTAAACC TTTGTTTATT TTTTTTTCTT CATTCCGTAA CTCTTCTACC TTCTTTATTT
    52801 ACTTTCTAAA ATCCAAATAC AAAACATAAA AATAAATAAA CACAGAGTAA ATTCCCAAAT
    52861 TATTCCATCA TTAAAAGATA CGAGGCGCGT GTAAGTTACA GGCAAGCGAT CCTAGTACAC
    52921 TCTATATTTT TTTATGCCTC GGTAATGATT TTCATTTTTT TTTTCCACCT AGCGGATGAC
    52981 TCTTTTTTTT TCTTAGCGAT TGGCATTATC ACATAATGAA TTATACATTA TATAAAGTAA
    53041 TGTGATTTCT TCGAAGAATA TACTAAAAAA TGAGCAGGCA AGATAAACGA AGGCAAAGAT
    53101 GACAGAGCAG AAAGCCCTAG TAAAGCGTAT TACAAATGAA ACCAAGATTC AGATTGCGAT
    53161 CTCTTTAAAG GGTGGTCCCC TAGCGATAGA GCACTCGATC TTCCCAGAAA AAGAGGCAGA
    53221 AGCAGTAGCA GAACAGGCCA CACAATCGCA AGTGATTAAC GTCCACACAG GTATAGGGTT
    53281 TCTGGACCAT ATGATACATG CTCTGGCCAA GCATTCCGGC TGGTCGCTAA TCGTTGAGTG
    53341 CATTGGTGAC TTACACATAG ACGACCATCA CACCACTGAA GACTGCGGGA TTGCTCTCGG
    53401 TCAAGCTTTT AAAGAGGCCC TAGGGGCCGT GCGTGGAGTA AAAAGGTTTG GATCAGGATT
    53461 TGCGCCTTTG GATGAGGCAC TTTCCAGAGC GGTGGTAGAT CTTTCGAACA GGCCGTACGC
    53521 AGTTGTCGAA CTTGGTTTGC AAAGGGAGAA AGTAGGAGAT CTCTCTTGCG AGATGATCCC
    53581 GCATTTTCTT GAAAGCTTTG CAGAGGCTAG CAGAATTACC CTCCACGTTG ATTGTCTGCG
    53641 AGGCAAGAAT GATCATCACC GTAGTGAGAG TGCGTTCAAG GCTCTTGCGG TTGCCATAAG
    53701 AGAAGCCACC TCGCCCAATG GTACCAACGA TGTTCCCTCC ACCAAAGGTG TTCTTATGTA
    53761 GTTTTACACA GGAGTCTGGA CTTGACTGAA ACCTCAGGCA TTTGAGAAGC ACACGGTCAC
    53821 ACTGCTTCCG GTAGTCAATA AACCGGTAAA CCAGCAATAG ACATAAGCGG CTATTTAACG
    53881 ACCCTGCCCT GAACCGacga ccgggtcgaa tttgctttcg aatttctgcc attcatccgc
    53941 ttattatcac gaccgggtcg aatttgcttt cgaatttctg ccattcatcc gcttattatc
    54001 ACTTATTCAG GCGTAGCAAC CAGGCGTTTA AGGGCACCAA TAACTGCCTT AAAAAAATTA
    54061 CGCCCCGCCC TGCCACTCAT CGCAGTACTG TTGTAATTCA TTAAGCATTC TGCCGACATG
    54121 GAAGCCATCA CAAACGGCAT GATGAACCTG AATCGCCAGC GGCATCAGCA CCTTGTCGCC
    54181 TTGCGTATAA TATTTGCCCA TAGTGAAAAC GGGGGCGAAG AAGTTGTCCA TATTGGCCAC
    54241 GTTTAAATCA AAACTGGTGA AACTCACCCA GGGATTGGCT GAGACGAAAA ACATATTCTC
    54301 AATAAACCCT TTAGGGAAAT AGGCCAGGTT TTCACCGTAA CACGCCACAT CTTGCGAATA
    54361 TATGTGTAGA AACTGCCGGA AATCGTCGTG GTATTCACTC CAGAGCGATG AAAACGTTTC
    54421 AGTTTGCTCA TGGAAAACGG TGTAACAAGG GTGAACACTA TCCCATATCA CCAGCTCACC
    54481 GTCTTTCATT GCCATACGGA ACTCCGGATG AGCATTCATC AGGCGGGCAA GAATGTGAAT
    54541 AAAGGCCGGA TAAAACTTGT GCTTATTTTT CTTTACGGTC TTTAAAAAGG CCGTAATATC
    54601 CAGCTGAACG GTCTGGTTAT AGGTACATTG AGCAACTGAC TGAAATGCCT CAAAATGTTC
    54661 TTTACGATGC CATTGGGATA TATCAACGGT GGTATATCCA GTGATTTTTT TCTCCATTTT
    54721 AGCTTCCTTA GCTCCTGAAA ATCTCGATAA CTCAAAAAAT ACGCCCGGTA GTGATCTTAT
    54781 TTCATTATGG TGAAAGTTGG AACCTCTTAC GTGCCGATCA ACGTCTCATT TTCGCCAAAA
    54841 GTTGGCCCAG GGCTTCCCGG TATCAACAGG GACACCAGGA TTTATTTATT CTGCGAAGTG
    54901 ATCTTCCGTC ACAGGTATTT ATTCGGCGCA AAGTGCGTCG GGTGATGCTG CCAACTTACT
    54961 GATTTAGTGT ATGATGGTGT TTTTGAGGTG CTCCAGTGGC TTCTGTTTCT ATCAGCTGTC
    55021 CCTCCTGTTC AGCTACTGAC GGGGTGGTGC GTAACGGCAA AAGCACCGCC GGACATCAGC
    55081 GCTAGCGGAG TGTATACTGG CTTACTATGT TGGCACTGAT GAGGGTGTCA GTGAAGTGCT
    55141 TCATGTGGCA GGAGAAAAAA GGCTGCACCG GTGCGTCAGC AGAATATGTG ATACAGGATA
    55201 TATTCCGCTT CCTCGCTCAC TGACTCGCTA CGCTCGGTCG TTCGACTGCG GCGAGCGGAA
    55261 ATGGCTTACG AACGGGGCGG AGATTTCCTG GAAGATGCCA GGAAGATACT TAACAGGGAA
    55321 GTGAGAGGGC CGCGGCAAAG CCGTTTTTCC ATAGGCTCCG CCCCCCTGAC AAGCATCACG
    55381 AAATCTGACG CTCAAATCAG TGGTGGCGAA ACCCGACAGG ACTATAAAGA TACCAGGCGT
    55441 TTCCCCCTGG CGGCTCCCTC GTGCGCTCTC CTGTTCCTGC CTTTCGGTTT ACCGGTGTCA
    55501 TTCCGCTGTT ATGGCCGCGT TTGTCTCATT CCACGCCTGA CACTCAGTTC CGGGTAGGCA
    55561 GTTCGCTCCA AGCTGGACTG TATGCACGAA CCCCCCGTTC AGTCCGACCG CTGCGCCTTA
    55621 TCCGGTAACT ATCGTCTTGA GTCCAACCCG GAAAGACATG CAAAAGCACC ACTGGCAGCA
    55681 GCCACTGGTA ATTGATTTAG AGGAGTTAGT CTTGAAGTCA TGCGCCGGTT AAGGCTAAAC
    55741 TGAAAGGACA AGTTTTGGTG ACTGCGCTCC TCCAAGCCAG TTACCTCGGT TCAAAGAGTT
    55801 GGTAGCTCAG AGAACCTTCG AAAAACCGCC CTGCAAGGCG GTTTTTTCGT TTTCAGAGCA
    55861 AGAGATTACG CGCAGACCAA AACGATCTCA AGAAGATCAT CTTATTAATC AGATAAAATA
    55921 TTTCTAGATT TCAGTGCAAT TTATCTCTTC AAATGTAGCA CCTGAAGTCA GCCCCATACG
    55981 ATATAAGTTG TAATTCTCAT GTTAGTCATG CCCCGCGCCC ACCGGAAGGA GCTGACTGGG
    56041 TTGAAGGCTC TCAAGGGCAT CGGTCGAGAT CCTAACCATT AACCATGCGC CTGAGAATCC
    56101 TGAGACTCTA AAGCTTTTTT CATCTTTTCA AAAAGCTCAA GAGGCACACA GTAGAACACT
    56161 GGTTTGTTAT AGCTCAAAAT AGCCAGAGCC TCGCCATCAG TCGATGTTAC TAGTcgatct
    56221 aaggACAAGT TTGTACAAAA AAGCAGTAAT GTGCCTGTCA AATGGACGAA GCAGGGATTC
    56281 TGCAAACCCT ATGCTACTCC GTCAAGCCGT CAATTGTCTG ATTCGTTACC AATTATGACA
    56341 ACTTGACGGC TACATCATTC ACTTTTTCTT CACAACCGGC ACGGAACTCG CTCGGGCTGG
    56401 CCCCGGTGCA TTTTTTAAAT ACCCGCGAGA AATAGAGTTG ATCGTCAAAA CCAACATTGC
    56461 GACCGACGGT GGCGATAGGC ATCCGGGTGG TGCTCAAAAG CAGCTTCGCC TGGCTGATAC
    56521 GTTGGTCCTC GCGCCAGCTT AAGACGCTAA TCCCTAACTG CTGGCGGAAA AGATGTGACA
    56581 GACGCGACGG CGACAAGCAA ACATGCTGTG CGACGCTGGC GATATCAAAA TTGCTGTCTG
    56641 CCAGGTGATC GCTGATGTAC TGACAAGCCT CGCGTACCCG ATTATCCATC GGTGGATGGA
    56701 GCGACTCGTT AATCGCTTCC ATGCGCCGCA GTAACAATTG CTCAAGCAGA TTTATCGCCA
    56761 GCAGCTCCGA ATAGCGCCCT TCCCCTTGCC CGGCGTTAAT GATTTGCCCA AACAGGTCGC
    56821 TGAAATGCGG CTGGTGCGCT TCATCCGGGC GAAAGAACCC CGTATTGGCA AATATTGACG
    56881 GCCAGTTAAG CCATTCATGC CAGTAGGCGC GCGGACGAAA GTAAACCCAC TGGTGATACC
    56941 ATTCGCGAGC CTCCGGATGA CGACCGTAGT GATGAATCTC TCCTGGCGGG AACAGCAAAA
    57001 TATCACCCGG TCGGCAAACA AATTCTCGTC CCTGATTTTT CACCACCCCC TGACCGCGAA
    57061 TGGTGAGATT GAGAATATAA CCTTTCATTC CCAGCGGTCG GTCGATAAAA AAATCGAGAT
    57121 AACCGTTGGC CTCAATCGGC GTTAAACCCG CCACCAGATG GGCATTAAAC GAGTATCCCG
    57181 GCAGCAGGGG ATCATTTTGC GCTTCAGCCA TACTTTTCAT ACTCCCGCCA TTCAGAGAAG
    57241 AAACCAATTG TCCATATTGC ATCAGACATT GCCGTCACTG CGTCTTTTAC TGGCTCTTCT
    57301 CGCTAACCAA ACCGGTAACC CCGCTTATTA AAAGCATTCT GTAACAAAGC GGGACCAAAG
    57361 CCATGACAAA AACGCGTAAC AAAAGTGTCT ATAATCACGG CAGAAAAGTC CACATTGATT
    57421 ATTTGCACGG CGTCACACTT TGCTATGCCA TAGCATTTTT ATCCATAAGA TTAGCGGATC
    57481 CTACCTGACG CTTTTTATCG CAACTCTCTA CTGTTTCTCC ATACCCGTTT TTTTGGGCTA
    57541 GCCCTGTAGA AATAATTGTT TAACTTTAAT AAGGAGATAT ACCATGGGTA AAAGCGGAAT
    57601 TTATCAGATT AAAAATACTT TAAACAATAA AGTATATGTA GGAAGTGCTA AAGATTTTGA
    57661 AAAGAGATGG AAGAGGCATT TTAAAGATTT AGAAAAAGGA TGCCATTCTT CTATAAAACT
    57721 TCAGAGGTCT TTTAACAAAC ATGGTAATGT GTTTGAATGT TCTATTTTGG AAGAAATTCC
    57781 ATATGAGAAA GATTTGATTA TTGAACGAGA AAATTTTTGG ATTAAAGAGC TTAATTCTAA
    57841 AATTAATGGA TACAATATTG CTGATGCAAC GTTTGGTGAT ACGTGTTCTA CGCATCCATT
    57901 AAAAGAAGAA ATTATTAAGA AACGTTCTGA AACTTTTAAA GCTAAGATGC TTAAACTTGG
    57961 ACCTGATGGT CGGAAAGCTC TTTACAGTAA ACCCGGAAGT AAAAACGGGC GTTGGAATCC
    58021 AGAAACCCAT AAGTTTTGTA AGTGCGGTGT TCGCATACAA ACTTCTGCTT ATACTTGTAG
    58081 TAAATGCAGA AATGGTGGTT CTGGTGGTAC CGGAGGTAGC ATGGATAAAA AGTATTCTAT
    58141 TGGTTTAGAC ATCGGCACTA ATTCCGTTGG ATGGGCTGTC ATAACCGATG AATACAAAGT
    58201 ACCTTCAAAG AAATTTAAGG TGTTGGGGAA CACAGACCGT CATTCGATTA AAAAGAATCT
    58261 TATCGGTGCC CTCCTATTCG ATAGTGGCGA AACGGCAGAG GCGACTCGCC TGAAACGAAC
    58321 CGCTCGGAGA AGGTATACAC GTCGCAAGAA CCGAATATGT TACTTACAAG AAATTTTTAG
    58381 CAATGAGATG GCCAAAGTTG ACGATTCTTT CTTTCACCGT TTGGAAGAGT CCTTCCTTGT
    58441 CGAAGAGGAC AAGAAACATG AACGGCACCC CATCTTTGGA AACATAGTAG ATGAGGTGGC
    58501 ATATCATGAA AAGTACCCAA CGATTTATCA CCTCAGAAAA AAGCTAGTTG ACTCAACTGA
    58561 TAAAGCGGAC CTGAGGTTAA TCTACTTGGC TCTTGCCCAT ATGATAAAGT TCCGTGGGCA
    58621 CTTTCTCATT GAGGGTGATC TAAATCCGGA CAACTCGGAT GTCGACAAAC TGTTCATCCA
    58681 GTTAGTACAA ACCTATAATC AGTTGTTTGA AGAGAACCCT ATAAATGCAA GTGGCGTGGA
    58741 TGCGAAGGCT ATTCTTAGCG CCCGCCTCTC TAAATCCCGA CGGCTAGAAA ACCTGATCGC
    58801 ACAATTACCC GGAGAGAAGA AAAATGGGTT GTTCGGTAAC CTTATAGCGC TCTCACTAGG
    58861 CCTGACACCA AATTTTAAGT CGAACTTCGA CTTAGCTGAA GATGCCAAAT TGCAGCTTAG
    58921 TAAGGACACG TACGATGACG ATCTCGACAA TCTACTGGCA CAAATTGGAG ATCAGTATGC
    58981 GGACTTATTT TTGGCTGCCA AAAACCTTAG CGATGCAATC CTCCTATCTG ACATACTGAG
    59041 AGTTAATACT GAGATTACCA AGGCGCCGTT ATCCGCTTCA ATGATCAAAA GGTACGATGA
    59101 ACATCACCAA GACTTGACAC TTCTCAAGGC CCTAGTCCGT CAGCAACTGC CTGAGAAATA
    59161 TAAGGAAATA TTCTTTGATC AGTCGAAAAA CGGGTACGCA GGTTATATTG ACGGCGGAGC
    59221 GAGTCAAGAG GAATTCTACA AGTTTATCAA ACCCATATTA GAGAAGATGG ATGGGACGGA
    59281 AGAGTTGCTT GTAAAACTCA ATCGCGAAGA TCTACTGCGA AAGCAGCGGA CTTTCGACAA
    59341 CGGTAGCATT CCACATCAAA TCCACTTAGG CGAATTGCAT GCTATACTTA GAAGGCAGGA
    59401 GGATTTTTAT CCGTTCCTCA AAGACAATCG TGAAAAGATT GAGAAAATCC TAACCTTTCG
    59461 CATACCTTAC TATGTGGGAC CCCTGGCCCG AGGGAACTCT CGGTTCGCAT GGATGACAAG
    59521 AAAGTCCGAA GAAACGATTA CTCCCTGGAA TTTTGAGGAA GTTGTCGATA AAGGTGCGTC
    59581 AGCTCAATCG TTCATCGAGA GGATGACCAA CTTTGACAAG AATTTACCGA ACGAAAAAGT
    59641 ATTGCCTAAG CACAGTTTAC TTTACGAGTA TTTCACAGTG TACAATGAAC TCACGAAAGT
    59701 TAAGTATGTC ACTGAGGGCA TGCGTAAACC CGCCTTTCTA AGCGGAGAAC AGAAGAAAGC
    59761 AATAGTAGAT CTGTTATTCA AGACCAACCG CAAAGTGACA GTTAAGCAAT TGAAAGAGGA
    59821 CTACTTTAAG AAAATTGAAT GCTTCGATTC TGTCGAGATC TCCGGGGTAG AAGATCGATT
    59881 TAATGCGTCA CTTGGTACGT ATCATGACCT CCTAAAGATA ATTAAAGATA AGGACTTCCT
    59941 GGATAACGAA GAGAATGAAG ATATCTTAGA AGATATAGTG TTGACTCTTA CCCTCTTTGA
    60001 AGATCGGGAA ATGATTGAGG AAAGACTAAA AACATACGCT CACCTGTTCG ACGATAAGGT
    60061 TATGAAACAG TTAAAGAGGC GTCGCTATAC GGGCTGGGGA CGATTGTCGC GGAAACTTAT
    60121 CAACGGGATA AGAGACAAGC AAAGTGGTAA AACTATTCTC GATTTTCTAA AGAGCGACGG
    60181 CTTCGCCAAT AGGAACTTTA TGCAGCTGAT CCATGATGAC TCTTTAACCT TCAAAGAGGA
    60241 TATACAAAAG GCACAGGTTT CCGGACAAGG GGACTCATTG CACGAACATA TTGCGAATCT
    60301 TGCTGGTTCG CCAGCCATCA AAAAGGGCAT ACTCCAGACA GTCAAAGTAG TGGATGAGCT
    60361 AGTTAAGGTC ATGGGACGTC ACAAACCGGA AAACATTGTA ATCGAGATGG CACGCGAAAA
    60421 TCAAACGACT CAGAAGGGGC AAAAAAACAG TCGAGAGCGG ATGAAGAGAA TAGAAGAGGG
    60481 TATTAAAGAA CTGGGCAGCC AGATCTTAAA GGAGCATCCT GTGGAAAATA CCCAATTGCA
    60541 GAACGAGAAA CTTTACCTCT ATTACCTACA AAATGGAAGG GACATGTATG TTGATCAGGA
    60601 ACTGGACATA AACCGTTTAT CTGATTACGA CGTCGATCAC ATTGTACCCC AATCCTTTTT
    60661 GAAGGACGAT TCAATCGACA ATAAAGTGCT TACACGCTCG GATAAGAACC GAGGGAAAAG
    60721 TGACAATGTT CCAAGCGAGG AAGTCGTAAA GAAAATGAAG AACTATTGGC GGCAGCTCCT
    60781 AAATGCGAAA CTGATAACGC AAAGAAAGTT CGATAACTTA ACTAAAGCTG AGAGGGGTGG
    60841 CTTGTCTGAA CTTGACAAGG CCGGATTTAT TAAACGTCAG CTCGTGGAAA CCCGCCAAAT
    60901 CACAAAGCAT GTTGCACAGA TACTAGATTC CCGAATGAAT ACGAAATACG ACGAGAACGA
    60961 TAAGCTGATT CGGGAAGTCA AAGTAATCAC TTTAAAGTCA AAATTGGTGT CGGACTTCAG
    61021 AAAGGATTTT CAATTCTATA AAGTTAGGGA GATAAATAAC TACCACCATG CGCACGACGC
    61081 TTATCTTAAT GCCGTCGTAG GGACCGCACT CATTAAGAAA TACCCGAAGC TAGAAAGTGA
    61141 GTTTGTGTAT GGTGATTACA AAGTTTATGA CGTCCGTAAG ATGATCGCGA AAAGCGAACA
    61201 GGAGATAGGC AAGGCTACAG CCAAATACTT CTTTTATTCT AACATTATGA ATTTCTTTAA
    61261 GACGGAAATC ACTCTGGCAA ACGGAGAGAT ACGCAAACGA CCTTTAATTG AAACCAATGG
    61321 GGAGACAGGT GAAATCGTAT GGGATAAGGG CCGGGACTTC GCGACGGTGA GAAAAGTTTT
    61381 GTCCATGCCC CAAGTCAACA TAGTAAAGAA AACTGAGGTG CAGACCGGAG GGTTTTCAAA
    61441 GGAATCGATT CTTCCAAAAA GGAATAGTGA TAAGCTCATC GCTCGTAAAA AGGACTGGGA
    61501 CCCGAAAAAG TACGGTGGCT TCGATAGCCC TACAGTTGCC TATTCTGTCC TAGTAGTGGC
    61561 AAAAGTTGAG AAGGGAAAAT CCAAGAAACT GAAGTCAGTC AAAGAATTAT TGGGGATAAC
    61621 GATTATGGAG CGCTCGTCTT TTGAAAAGAA CCCCATCGAC TTCCTTGAGG CGAAAGGTTA
    61681 CAAGGAAGTA AAAAAGGATC TCATAATTAA ACTACCAAAG TATAGTCTGT TTGAGTTAGA
    61741 AAATGGCCGA AAACGGATGT TGGCTAGCGC CGGAGAGCTT CAAAAGGGGA ACGAACTCGC
    61801 ACTACCGTCT AAATACGTGA ATTTCCTGTA TTTAGCGTCC CATTACGAGA AGTTGAAAGG
    61861 TTCACCTGAA GATAACGAAC AGAAGCAACT TTTTGTTGAG CAGCACAAAC ATTATCTCGA
    61921 CGAAATCATA GAGCAAATTT CGGAATTCAG TAAGAGAGTC ATCCTAGCTG ATGCCAATCT
    61981 GGACAAAGTA TTAAGCGCAT ACAACAAGCA CAGGGATAAA CCCATACGTG AGCAGGCGGA
    62041 AAATATTATC CATTTGTTTA CTCTTACCAA CCTCGGCGCT CCAGCCGCAT TCAAGTATTT
    62101 TGACACAACG ATAGATCGCA AACGATACAC TTCTACCAAG GAGGTGCTAG ACGCGACACT
    62161 GATTCACCAA TCCATCACGG GATTATATGA AACTCGGATA GATTTGTCAC AGCTTGGGGG
    62221 TGACGGATCC CATCATCACC ACCACCATTG AGCGGCCGCA TAATGCTTAA GTCGAACAGA
    62281 AAGTAATCGT ATTGTACACG GCCGCATAAT CGAAATTCCC TATCAGTGAT AGAGATTGAC
    62341 ATCCCTATCA GTGATAGAGA TACTGAGCAC GGGAGACCCA TGCCATAGCG TTGTTCGGAA
    62401 TATGAATTTT TGAACAGATT CACCAACACC TAGTGGTCTC GTTTTAGAGC TAGAAATAGC
    62461 AAGTTAAAAT AAGGCTAGTC CGTTATCAAC TTGAAAAAGT GGCACCGAGT CGGTGCTCCG
    62521 CTGAGCAATA ACTAGCATAA CCCCTTGGGG CCTCTAAACG GGTCTTGAGG GGTTTTTTGC
    62581 AGCTTTCTTG TACAAAGTGG Tcgattagcg aACTAGTTTT TCTGGATTAG CTTTAAGCTC
    62641 AGAAACACCT GCAACACGGT TACAAAGAAT CGTTCGCGAC ATTGAGAGCC CTCACAACAA
    62701 GATAGCTAAC TAATACCGCT CAGTATAGAA CCACATTTAG ACTTTAGAAA GTCTTATTAT
    62761 CGTTGATCTT TGAACGATCT GTGATCTAAA ACAATCTTAG TACCTTACGT CTTGACTGTA
    62821 CGTTAGTTCC TGAGTAGCCT GTTATTGTTG GAACTGATAT CCAACCGGGC GTGGAAACCC
    62881 GATTTTACGT GTACAAAAAC ACGCATTTGC GTGTTTTTTA TTGCCTGTCG CCGTTTGTAT
    62941 ATCAATGGTG GCTCAGGTAG GGCAACCGTC TAGGTTGGCC GGGTACACGT AACCGGTATT
    63001 TCCACCCCTG CCTGGGCTAC CACCAGAAGC GTGGAAACTT CGAGGTAGCT TTCGAAACTA
    63061 TCTACGTGGA GGCTGAAACG ATGGCCGCAA CTGCTCTCTT CCTAAGATTT TTCTCGTGCA
    63121 TTCCTGCAAT TTATTTAAAC CAATCCCCTG AAACTGTCTT CCAAGCAATT GAACCTGCCC
    63181 CCCTCCTTAA AGAAGCTGGG ATTTTTCCTT GCTTGAAAAG ATTAAAGAAA GTACTGACTG
    63241 TACCGTCAAC TCCTATTCCA TTATGCTAAT TAGGAGCACA GTATGTTACG AAATATTTTG
    63301 CAAGATCAAG CACTTGAAAT CGTACACAAG CACTTTCAAT CGCTTTCAAG AAGACAACTG
    63361 GAGATATGCC TCCTTCATAC ATTTGGCGTA GCAAAAAGTA TGATTGCCAG CAATTATAAT
    63421 ATTACTGTTG AGGCGGTTAA GCAGAATATA AAAAGAAGCG TGCAAAAACT GGAACTGGAT
    63481 AATAGTGATG CGCTGAGAAT AGCCATACTC TCAACGATAT TTGTAATAAT GCTCAAAAAA
    63541 TAACAACTTC AATGTACCCT AACGGGTACA TTTTTTAAGA TTCATCTCAT TTCACTTTAC
    63601 AAAAAATAGA AAAATTAAGA TCATTAGTTC GAGTTTTATA AGTTGATCCG GCCTAGTATA
    63661 ACTTTAAAAC TCATTACAAT AGCATCCTGA GCCATGAAGG CCTCACAATG ACAGCAGGCA
    63721 AACTTAAGTG TTTGTTAGTA AGACTGTTAA GTCGTCATGG TTGAGTGTGT TAGACCCCGT
    63781 TGAACATTGA ATTATTCCGT C
//
