# Supplementary material for: De novo synthesis of a conjugative system from human gut metagenomic data for targeted delivery of Cas9 antimicrobials
Source: bioRxiv preprint, doi:10.1101/2023.05.10.540216, version 1 (2023-05-10)
Supplement: Data S9 [file 540216_file20.txt]

LOCUS       pENTR-TevCas9 8880 bp ds-DNA     circular     01-MAY-2023
DEFINITION  .
FEATURES             Location/Qualifiers
     misc_recomb     570..661
                     /label="AttL1"
     misc_feature    645..661
                     /label="Gateway recomb1"
     CDS             complement(757..1686)
                     /label="araC"
     CDS             complement(757..1686)
                     /label="Translation 1686-757"
                     /translation="MQYGQLVSSLNGGSMKSMAEAQNDPLLPGYSFNAHLVAGLTPIEANGYLDFFIDRPLGMKGYILNLTIRGQGVVKNQGREFVCRPGDILLFPPGEIHHYGRHPEAREWYHQWVYFRPRAYWHEWLNWPSIFANTGFFRPDEAHQPHFSDLFGQIINAGQGEGRYSELLAINLLEQLLLRRMEAINESLHPPMDNRVREACQYISDHLADSNFDIASVAQHVCLSPSRLSHLFRQQLGISVLSWREDQRISQAKLLLSTTRMPIATVGRNVGFDDQLYFSRVFKKCTGASPSEFRAGCEEKVNDVAVKLS*"
     promoter        1836..1966
                     /label="pBAD promoter"
     misc_feature    1995..2001
                     /label="RBS"
     CDS             2008..6675
                     /label="TevSpCas9"
     CDS             2008..6675
                     /label="Translation 2008-6675"
                     /translation="MGKSGIYQIKNTLNNKVYVGSAKDFEKRWKRHFKDLEKGCHSSIKLQRSFNKHGNVFECSILEEIPYEKDLIIERENFWIKELNSKINGYNIADATFGDTCSTHPLKEEIIKKRSETFKAKMLKLGPDGRKALYSKPGSKNGRWNPETHKFCKCGVRIQTSAYTCSKCRNGGSGGTGGSMDKKYSIGLDIGTNSVGWAVITDEYKVPSKKFKVLGNTDRHSIKKNLIGALLFDSGETAEATRLKRTARRRYTRRKNRICYLQEIFSNEMAKVDDSFFHRLEESFLVEEDKKHERHPIFGNIVDEVAYHEKYPTIYHLRKKLVDSTDKADLRLIYLALAHMIKFRGHFLIEGDLNPDNSDVDKLFIQLVQTYNQLFEENPINASGVDAKAILSARLSKSRRLENLIAQLPGEKKNGLFGNLIALSLGLTPNFKSNFDLAEDAKLQLSKDTYDDDLDNLLAQIGDQYADLFLAAKNLSDAILLSDILRVNTEITKAPLSASMIKRYDEHHQDLTLLKALVRQQLPEKYKEIFFDQSKNGYAGYIDGGASQEEFYKFIKPILEKMDGTEELLVKLNREDLLRKQRTFDNGSIPHQIHLGELHAILRRQEDFYPFLKDNREKIEKILTFRIPYYVGPLARGNSRFAWMTRKSEETITPWNFEEVVDKGASAQSFIERMTNFDKNLPNEKVLPKHSLLYEYFTVYNELTKVKYVTEGMRKPAFLSGEQKKAIVDLLFKTNRKVTVKQLKEDYFKKIECFDSVEISGVEDRFNASLGTYHDLLKIIKDKDFLDNEENEDILEDIVLTLTLFEDREMIEERLKTYAHLFDDKVMKQLKRRRYTGWGRLSRKLINGIRDKQSGKTILDFLKSDGFANRNFMQLIHDDSLTFKEDIQKAQVSGQGDSLHEHIANLAGSPAIKKGILQTVKVVDELVKVMGRHKPENIVIEMARENQTTQKGQKNSRERMKRIEEGIKELGSQILKEHPVENTQLQNEKLYLYYLQNGRDMYVDQELDINRLSDYDVDHIVPQSFLKDDSIDNKVLTRSDKNRGKSDNVPSEEVVKKMKNYWRQLLNAKLITQRKFDNLTKAERGGLSELDKAGFIKRQLVETRQITKHVAQILDSRMNTKYDENDKLIREVKVITLKSKLVSDFRKDFQFYKVREINNYHHAHDAYLNAVVGTALIKKYPKLESEFVYGDYKVYDVRKMIAKSEQEIGKATAKYFFYSNIMNFFKTEITLANGEIRKRPLIETNGETGEIVWDKGRDFATVRKVLSMPQVNIVKKTEVQTGGFSKESILPKRNSDKLIARKKDWDPKKYGGFDSPTVAYSVLVVAKVEKGKSKKLKSVKELLGITIMERSSFEKNPIDFLEAKGYKEVKKDLIIKLPKYSLFELENGRKRMLASAGELQKGNELALPSKYVNFLYLASHYEKLKGSPEDNEQKQLFVEQHKHYLDEIIEQISEFSKRVILADANLDKVLSAYNKHRDKPIREQAENIIHLFTLTNLGAPAAFKYFDTTIDRKRYTSTKEVLDATLIHQSITGLYETRIDLSQLGGDGSHHHHHH*"
     promoter        6741..6794
                     /label="pTet promoter"
     misc_feature    6797..6864
                     /label="246 bp stuffer"
     misc_RNA        6865..6880
                     /label="crRNA"
     misc_RNA        6881..6940
                     /label="tracrRNA"
     terminator      6942..7003
                     /label="T7 terminator"
     misc_recomb     complement(7008..7103)
                     /label="AttL2"
     CDS             7274..8080
                     /label="KanR"
ORIGIN
        1 CTTTCCTGCG TTATCCCCTG ATTCTGTGGA TAACCGTATT ACCGCCTTTG AGTGAGCTGA
       61 TACCGCTCGC CGCAGCCGAA CGACCGAGCG CAGCGAGTCA GTGAGCGAGG AAGCGGAAGA
      121 GCGCCCAATA CGCAAACCGC CTCTCCCCGC GCGTTGGCCG ATTCATTAAT GCAGCTGGCA
      181 CGACAGGTTT CCCGACTGGA AAGCGGGCAG TGAGCGCAAC GCAATTAATA CGCGTACCGC
      241 TAGCCAGGAA GAGTTTGTAG AAACGCAAAA AGGCCATCCG TCAGGATGGC CTTCTGCTTA
      301 GTTTGATGCC TGGCAGTTTA TGGCGGGCGT CCTGCCCGCC ACCCTCCGGG CCGTTGCTTC
      361 ACAACGTTCA AATCCGCTCC CGGCGGATTT GTCCTACTCA GGAGAGCGTT CACCGACAAA
      421 CAACAGATAA AACGAAAGGC CCAGTCTTCC GACTGAGCCT TTCGTTTTAT TTGATGCCTG
      481 GCAGTTCCCT ACTCTCGCGT TAACGCTAGC ATGGATGTTT TCCCAGTCAC GACGTTGTAA
      541 AACGACGGCC AGTCTTAAGC TCGGGCCCCA AATAATGATT TTATTTTGAC TGATAGTGAC
      601 CTGTTCGTTG CAACAAATTG ATGAGCAATG CTTTTTTATA ATGCCAACTT TGTACAAAAA
      661 AGCAGGCTCC TAATGTGCCT GTCAAATGGA CGAAGCAGGG ATTCTGCAAA CCCTATGCTA
      721 CTCCGTCAAG CCGTCAATTG TCTGATTCGT TACCAATTAT GACAACTTGA CGGCTACATC
      781 ATTCACTTTT TCTTCACAAC CGGCACGGAA CTCGCTCGGG CTGGCCCCGG TGCATTTTTT
      841 AAATACCCGC GAGAAATAGA GTTGATCGTC AAAACCAACA TTGCGACCGA CGGTGGCGAT
      901 AGGCATCCGG GTGGTGCTCA AAAGCAGCTT CGCCTGGCTG ATACGTTGGT CCTCGCGCCA
      961 GCTTAAGACG CTAATCCCTA ACTGCTGGCG GAAAAGATGT GACAGACGCG ACGGCGACAA
     1021 GCAAACATGC TGTGCGACGC TGGCGATATC AAAATTGCTG TCTGCCAGGT GATCGCTGAT
     1081 GTACTGACAA GCCTCGCGTA CCCGATTATC CATCGGTGGA TGGAGCGACT CGTTAATCGC
     1141 TTCCATGCGC CGCAGTAACA ATTGCTCAAG CAGATTTATC GCCAGCAGCT CCGAATAGCG
     1201 CCCTTCCCCT TGCCCGGCGT TAATGATTTG CCCAAACAGG TCGCTGAAAT GCGGCTGGTG
     1261 CGCTTCATCC GGGCGAAAGA ACCCCGTATT GGCAAATATT GACGGCCAGT TAAGCCATTC
     1321 ATGCCAGTAG GCGCGCGGAC GAAAGTAAAC CCACTGGTGA TACCATTCGC GAGCCTCCGG
     1381 ATGACGACCG TAGTGATGAA TCTCTCCTGG CGGGAACAGC AAAATATCAC CCGGTCGGCA
     1441 AACAAATTCT CGTCCCTGAT TTTTCACCAC CCCCTGACCG CGAATGGTGA GATTGAGAAT
     1501 ATAACCTTTC ATTCCCAGCG GTCGGTCGAT AAAAAAATCG AGATAACCGT TGGCCTCAAT
     1561 CGGCGTTAAA CCCGCCACCA GATGGGCATT AAACGAGTAT CCCGGCAGCA GGGGATCATT
     1621 TTGCGCTTCA GCCATACTTT TCATACTCCC GCCATTCAGA GAAGAAACCA ATTGTCCATA
     1681 TTGCATCAGA CATTGCCGTC ACTGCGTCTT TTACTGGCTC TTCTCGCTAA CCAAACCGGT
     1741 AACCCCGCTT ATTAAAAGCA TTCTGTAACA AAGCGGGACC AAAGCCATGA CAAAAACGCG
     1801 TAACAAAAGT GTCTATAATC ACGGCAGAAA AGTCCACATT GATTATTTGC ACGGCGTCAC
     1861 ACTTTGCTAT GCCATAGCAT TTTTATCCAT AAGATTAGCG GATCCTACCT GACGCTTTTT
     1921 ATCGCAACTC TCTACTGTTT CTCCATACCC GTTTTTTTGG GCTAGCCCTG TAGAAATAAT
     1981 TGTTTAACTT TAATAAGGAG ATATACCATG GGTAAAAGCG GAATTTATCA GATTAAAAAT
     2041 ACTTTAAACA ATAAAGTATA TGTAGGAAGT GCTAAAGATT TTGAAAAGAG ATGGAAGAGG
     2101 CATTTTAAAG ATTTAGAAAA AGGATGCCAT TCTTCTATAA AACTTCAGAG GTCTTTTAAC
     2161 AAACATGGTA ATGTGTTTGA ATGTTCTATT TTGGAAGAAA TTCCATATGA GAAAGATTTG
     2221 ATTATTGAAC GAGAAAATTT TTGGATTAAA GAGCTTAATT CTAAAATTAA TGGATACAAT
     2281 ATTGCTGATG CAACGTTTGG TGATACGTGT TCTACGCATC CATTAAAAGA AGAAATTATT
     2341 AAGAAACGTT CTGAAACTTT TAAAGCTAAG ATGCTTAAAC TTGGACCTGA TGGTCGGAAA
     2401 GCTCTTTACA GTAAACCCGG AAGTAAAAAC GGGCGTTGGA ATCCAGAAAC CCATAAGTTT
     2461 TGTAAGTGCG GTGTTCGCAT ACAAACTTCT GCTTATACTT GTAGTAAATG CAGAAATGGT
     2521 GGTTCTGGTG GTACCGGAGG TAGCATGGAT AAAAAGTATT CTATTGGTTT AGACATCGGC
     2581 ACTAATTCCG TTGGATGGGC TGTCATAACC GATGAATACA AAGTACCTTC AAAGAAATTT
     2641 AAGGTGTTGG GGAACACAGA CCGTCATTCG ATTAAAAAGA ATCTTATCGG TGCCCTCCTA
     2701 TTCGATAGTG GCGAAACGGC AGAGGCGACT CGCCTGAAAC GAACCGCTCG GAGAAGGTAT
     2761 ACACGTCGCA AGAACCGAAT ATGTTACTTA CAAGAAATTT TTAGCAATGA GATGGCCAAA
     2821 GTTGACGATT CTTTCTTTCA CCGTTTGGAA GAGTCCTTCC TTGTCGAAGA GGACAAGAAA
     2881 CATGAACGGC ACCCCATCTT TGGAAACATA GTAGATGAGG TGGCATATCA TGAAAAGTAC
     2941 CCAACGATTT ATCACCTCAG AAAAAAGCTA GTTGACTCAA CTGATAAAGC GGACCTGAGG
     3001 TTAATCTACT TGGCTCTTGC CCATATGATA AAGTTCCGTG GGCACTTTCT CATTGAGGGT
     3061 GATCTAAATC CGGACAACTC GGATGTCGAC AAACTGTTCA TCCAGTTAGT ACAAACCTAT
     3121 AATCAGTTGT TTGAAGAGAA CCCTATAAAT GCAAGTGGCG TGGATGCGAA GGCTATTCTT
     3181 AGCGCCCGCC TCTCTAAATC CCGACGGCTA GAAAACCTGA TCGCACAATT ACCCGGAGAG
     3241 AAGAAAAATG GGTTGTTCGG TAACCTTATA GCGCTCTCAC TAGGCCTGAC ACCAAATTTT
     3301 AAGTCGAACT TCGACTTAGC TGAAGATGCC AAATTGCAGC TTAGTAAGGA CACGTACGAT
     3361 GACGATCTCG ACAATCTACT GGCACAAATT GGAGATCAGT ATGCGGACTT ATTTTTGGCT
     3421 GCCAAAAACC TTAGCGATGC AATCCTCCTA TCTGACATAC TGAGAGTTAA TACTGAGATT
     3481 ACCAAGGCGC CGTTATCCGC TTCAATGATC AAAAGGTACG ATGAACATCA CCAAGACTTG
     3541 ACACTTCTCA AGGCCCTAGT CCGTCAGCAA CTGCCTGAGA AATATAAGGA AATATTCTTT
     3601 GATCAGTCGA AAAACGGGTA CGCAGGTTAT ATTGACGGCG GAGCGAGTCA AGAGGAATTC
     3661 TACAAGTTTA TCAAACCCAT ATTAGAGAAG ATGGATGGGA CGGAAGAGTT GCTTGTAAAA
     3721 CTCAATCGCG AAGATCTACT GCGAAAGCAG CGGACTTTCG ACAACGGTAG CATTCCACAT
     3781 CAAATCCACT TAGGCGAATT GCATGCTATA CTTAGAAGGC AGGAGGATTT TTATCCGTTC
     3841 CTCAAAGACA ATCGTGAAAA GATTGAGAAA ATCCTAACCT TTCGCATACC TTACTATGTG
     3901 GGACCCCTGG CCCGAGGGAA CTCTCGGTTC GCATGGATGA CAAGAAAGTC CGAAGAAACG
     3961 ATTACTCCCT GGAATTTTGA GGAAGTTGTC GATAAAGGTG CGTCAGCTCA ATCGTTCATC
     4021 GAGAGGATGA CCAACTTTGA CAAGAATTTA CCGAACGAAA AAGTATTGCC TAAGCACAGT
     4081 TTACTTTACG AGTATTTCAC AGTGTACAAT GAACTCACGA AAGTTAAGTA TGTCACTGAG
     4141 GGCATGCGTA AACCCGCCTT TCTAAGCGGA GAACAGAAGA AAGCAATAGT AGATCTGTTA
     4201 TTCAAGACCA ACCGCAAAGT GACAGTTAAG CAATTGAAAG AGGACTACTT TAAGAAAATT
     4261 GAATGCTTCG ATTCTGTCGA GATCTCCGGG GTAGAAGATC GATTTAATGC GTCACTTGGT
     4321 ACGTATCATG ACCTCCTAAA GATAATTAAA GATAAGGACT TCCTGGATAA CGAAGAGAAT
     4381 GAAGATATCT TAGAAGATAT AGTGTTGACT CTTACCCTCT TTGAAGATCG GGAAATGATT
     4441 GAGGAAAGAC TAAAAACATA CGCTCACCTG TTCGACGATA AGGTTATGAA ACAGTTAAAG
     4501 AGGCGTCGCT ATACGGGCTG GGGACGATTG TCGCGGAAAC TTATCAACGG GATAAGAGAC
     4561 AAGCAAAGTG GTAAAACTAT TCTCGATTTT CTAAAGAGCG ACGGCTTCGC CAATAGGAAC
     4621 TTTATGCAGC TGATCCATGA TGACTCTTTA ACCTTCAAAG AGGATATACA AAAGGCACAG
     4681 GTTTCCGGAC AAGGGGACTC ATTGCACGAA CATATTGCGA ATCTTGCTGG TTCGCCAGCC
     4741 ATCAAAAAGG GCATACTCCA GACAGTCAAA GTAGTGGATG AGCTAGTTAA GGTCATGGGA
     4801 CGTCACAAAC CGGAAAACAT TGTAATCGAG ATGGCACGCG AAAATCAAAC GACTCAGAAG
     4861 GGGCAAAAAA ACAGTCGAGA GCGGATGAAG AGAATAGAAG AGGGTATTAA AGAACTGGGC
     4921 AGCCAGATCT TAAAGGAGCA TCCTGTGGAA AATACCCAAT TGCAGAACGA GAAACTTTAC
     4981 CTCTATTACC TACAAAATGG AAGGGACATG TATGTTGATC AGGAACTGGA CATAAACCGT
     5041 TTATCTGATT ACGACGTCGA TCACATTGTA CCCCAATCCT TTTTGAAGGA CGATTCAATC
     5101 GACAATAAAG TGCTTACACG CTCGGATAAG AACCGAGGGA AAAGTGACAA TGTTCCAAGC
     5161 GAGGAAGTCG TAAAGAAAAT GAAGAACTAT TGGCGGCAGC TCCTAAATGC GAAACTGATA
     5221 ACGCAAAGAA AGTTCGATAA CTTAACTAAA GCTGAGAGGG GTGGCTTGTC TGAACTTGAC
     5281 AAGGCCGGAT TTATTAAACG TCAGCTCGTG GAAACCCGCC AAATCACAAA GCATGTTGCA
     5341 CAGATACTAG ATTCCCGAAT GAATACGAAA TACGACGAGA ACGATAAGCT GATTCGGGAA
     5401 GTCAAAGTAA TCACTTTAAA GTCAAAATTG GTGTCGGACT TCAGAAAGGA TTTTCAATTC
     5461 TATAAAGTTA GGGAGATAAA TAACTACCAC CATGCGCACG ACGCTTATCT TAATGCCGTC
     5521 GTAGGGACCG CACTCATTAA GAAATACCCG AAGCTAGAAA GTGAGTTTGT GTATGGTGAT
     5581 TACAAAGTTT ATGACGTCCG TAAGATGATC GCGAAAAGCG AACAGGAGAT AGGCAAGGCT
     5641 ACAGCCAAAT ACTTCTTTTA TTCTAACATT ATGAATTTCT TTAAGACGGA AATCACTCTG
     5701 GCAAACGGAG AGATACGCAA ACGACCTTTA ATTGAAACCA ATGGGGAGAC AGGTGAAATC
     5761 GTATGGGATA AGGGCCGGGA CTTCGCGACG GTGAGAAAAG TTTTGTCCAT GCCCCAAGTC
     5821 AACATAGTAA AGAAAACTGA GGTGCAGACC GGAGGGTTTT CAAAGGAATC GATTCTTCCA
     5881 AAAAGGAATA GTGATAAGCT CATCGCTCGT AAAAAGGACT GGGACCCGAA AAAGTACGGT
     5941 GGCTTCGATA GCCCTACAGT TGCCTATTCT GTCCTAGTAG TGGCAAAAGT TGAGAAGGGA
     6001 AAATCCAAGA AACTGAAGTC AGTCAAAGAA TTATTGGGGA TAACGATTAT GGAGCGCTCG
     6061 TCTTTTGAAA AGAACCCCAT CGACTTCCTT GAGGCGAAAG GTTACAAGGA AGTAAAAAAG
     6121 GATCTCATAA TTAAACTACC AAAGTATAGT CTGTTTGAGT TAGAAAATGG CCGAAAACGG
     6181 ATGTTGGCTA GCGCCGGAGA GCTTCAAAAG GGGAACGAAC TCGCACTACC GTCTAAATAC
     6241 GTGAATTTCC TGTATTTAGC GTCCCATTAC GAGAAGTTGA AAGGTTCACC TGAAGATAAC
     6301 GAACAGAAGC AACTTTTTGT TGAGCAGCAC AAACATTATC TCGACGAAAT CATAGAGCAA
     6361 ATTTCGGAAT TCAGTAAGAG AGTCATCCTA GCTGATGCCA ATCTGGACAA AGTATTAAGC
     6421 GCATACAACA AGCACAGGGA TAAACCCATA CGTGAGCAGG CGGAAAATAT TATCCATTTG
     6481 TTTACTCTTA CCAACCTCGG CGCTCCAGCC GCATTCAAGT ATTTTGACAC AACGATAGAT
     6541 CGCAAACGAT ACACTTCTAC CAAGGAGGTG CTAGACGCGA CACTGATTCA CCAATCCATC
     6601 ACGGGATTAT ATGAAACTCG GATAGATTTG TCACAGCTTG GGGGTGACGG ATCCCATCAT
     6661 CACCACCACC ATTGAGCGGC CGCATAATGC TTAAGTCGAA CAGAAAGTAA TCGTATTGTA
     6721 CACGGCCGCA TAATCGAAAT TCCCTATCAG TGATAGAGAT TGACATCCCT ATCAGTGATA
     6781 GAGATACTGA GCACGGGAGA CCCATGCCAT AGCGTTGTTC GGAATATGAA TTTTTGAACA
     6841 GATTCACCAA CACCTAGTGG TCTCGTTTTA GAGCTAGAAA TAGCAAGTTA AAATAAGGCT
     6901 AGTCCGTTAT CAACTTGAAA AAGTGGCACC GAGTCGGTGC TCCGCTGAGC AATAACTAGC
     6961 ATAACCCCTT GGGGCCTCTA AACGGGTCTT GAGGGGTTTT TTGGACCCAG CTTTCTTGTA
     7021 CAAAGTTGGC ATTATAAGAA AGCATTGCTT ATCAATTTGT TGCAACGAAC AGGTCACTAT
     7081 CAGTCAAAAT AAAATCATTA TTTGCCATCC AGCTGATATC CCCTATAGTG AGTCGTATTA
     7141 CATGGTCATA GCTGTTTCCT GGCAGCTCTG GCCCGTGTCT CAAAATCTCT GATGTTACAT
     7201 TGCACAAGAT AAAAATATAT CATCATGAAC AATAAAACTG TCTGCTTACA TAAACAGTAA
     7261 TACAAGGGGT GTTATGAGCC ATATTCAACG GGAAACGTCG AGGCCGCGAT TAAATTCCAA
     7321 CATGGATGCT GATTTATATG GGTATAAATG GGCTCGCGAT AATGTCGGGC AATCAGGTGC
     7381 GACAATCTAT CGCTTGTATG GGAAGCCCGA TGCGCCAGAG TTGTTTCTGA AACATGGCAA
     7441 AGGTAGCGTT GCCAATGATG TTACAGATGA GATGGTCAGA CTAAACTGGC TGACGGAATT
     7501 TATGCCTCTT CCGACCATCA AGCATTTTAT CCGTACTCCT GATGATGCAT GGTTACTCAC
     7561 CACTGCGATC CCCGGAAAAA CAGCATTCCA GGTATTAGAA GAATATCCTG ATTCAGGTGA
     7621 AAATATTGTT GATGCGCTGG CAGTGTTCCT GCGCCGGTTG CATTCGATTC CTGTTTGTAA
     7681 TTGTCCTTTT AACAGCGATC GCGTATTTCG TCTCGCTCAG GCGCAATCAC GAATGAATAA
     7741 CGGTTTGGTT GATGCGAGTG ATTTTGATGA CGAGCGTAAT GGCTGGCCTG TTGAACAAGT
     7801 CTGGAAAGAA ATGCATAAAC TTTTGCCATT CTCACCGGAT TCAGTCGTCA CTCATGGTGA
     7861 TTTCTCACTT GATAACCTTA TTTTTGACGA GGGGAAATTA ATAGGTTGTA TTGATGTTGG
     7921 ACGAGTCGGA ATCGCAGACC GATACCAGGA TCTTGCCATC CTATGGAACT GCCTCGGTGA
     7981 GTTTTCTCCT TCATTACAGA AACGGCTTTT TCAAAAATAT GGTATTGATA ATCCTGATAT
     8041 GAATAAATTG CAGTTTCATT TGATGCTCGA TGAGTTTTTC TAATCAGAAT TGGTTAATTG
     8101 GTTGTAACAC TGGCAGAGCA TTACGCTGAC TTGACGGGAC GGCGCAAGCT CATGACCAAA
     8161 ATCCCTTAAC GTGAGTTACG CGTCGTTCCA CTGAGCGTCA GACCCCGTAG AAAAGATCAA
     8221 AGGATCTTCT TGAGATCCTT TTTTTCTGCG CGTAATCTGC TGCTTGCAAA CAAAAAAACC
     8281 ACCGCTACCA GCGGTGGTTT GTTTGCCGGA TCAAGAGCTA CCAACTCTTT TTCCGAAGGT
     8341 AACTGGCTTC AGCAGAGCGC AGATACCAAA TACTGTTCTT CTAGTGTAGC CGTAGTTAGG
     8401 CCACCACTTC AAGAACTCTG TAGCACCGCC TACATACCTC GCTCTGCTAA TCCTGTTACC
     8461 AGTGGCTGCT GCCAGTGGCG ATAAGTCGTG TCTTACCGGG TTGGACTCAA GACGATAGTT
     8521 ACCGGATAAG GCGCAGCGGT CGGGCTGAAC GGGGGGTTCG TGCACACAGC CCAGCTTGGA
     8581 GCGAACGACC TACACCGAAC TGAGATACCT ACAGCGTGAG CTATGAGAAA GCGCCACGCT
     8641 TCCCGAAGGG AGAAAGGCGG ACAGGTATCC GGTAAGCGGC AGGGTCGGAA CAGGAGAGCG
     8701 CACGAGGGAG CTTCCAGGGG GAAACGCCTG GTATCTTTAT AGTCCTGTCG GGTTTCGCCA
     8761 CCTCTGACTT GAGCGTCGAT TTTTGTGATG CTCGTCAGGG GGGCGGAGCC TATGGAAAAA
     8821 CGCCAGCAAC GCGGCCTTTT TACGGTTCCT GGCCTTTTGC TGGCCTTTTG CTCACATGTT
//
